# Supplementary material for: Alkaliphilic/Alkali-Tolerant Fungi: Molecular, Biochemical, and Biotechnological Aspects
Source: J Fungi (Basel). 2023 Jun 9;9(6):652. doi: 10.3390/jof9060652 (PMC10301932; doi:10.3390/jof9060652)
Supplement: Supplementary file 1 [file jof-09-00652-s001.zip › S2/ENANITX01000234NITX01000234.1.region001.gbk]

LOCUS       ENANITX01000234NITX01000234.1 49944 bp    DNA     linear   UNK 01-JAN-1980
DEFINITION  ENA|NITX01000234|NITX01000234.1 Sodiomyces alkalinus F11
            SODALscaffold_4_Cont234, whole genome shotgun sequence..
ACCESSION   ENANITX01000234NITX01000234
VERSION     ENANITX01000234NITX01000234.1
KEYWORDS    .
SOURCE      
  ORGANISM  
            .
COMMENT     ##antiSMASH-Data-START##
            Version      :: 7.0.0beta2-86685d9d
            Run date     :: 2023-03-25 18:34:59
            Original ID  :: ENA|NITX01000234|NITX01000234.1
            NOTE: This is a single region extracted from a larger record!
            Orig. start  :: 4132
            Orig. end    :: 54076
            ##antiSMASH-Data-END##
FEATURES             Location/Qualifiers
     protocluster    1..49944
                     /aStool="rule-based-clusters"
                     /category="PKS"
                     /contig_edge="True"
                     /core_location="[34132:42379]"
                     /cutoff="20000"
                     /detection_rule="cds(PKS_AT and (PKS_KS or ene_KS or mod_KS
                     or hyb_KS or itr_KS or tra_KS))"
                     /neighbourhood="30000"
                     /product="T1PKS"
                     /protocluster_number="1"
                     /tool="antismash"
     proto_core      30001..38247
                     /aStool="rule-based-clusters"
                     /tool="antismash"
                     /cutoff="20000"
                     /detection_rule="cds(PKS_AT and (PKS_KS or ene_KS or mod_KS
                     or hyb_KS or itr_KS or tra_KS))"
                     /neighbourhood="30000"
                     /product="T1PKS"
                     /protocluster_number="1"
     cand_cluster    1..49944
                     /SMILES="C([*])C(-O)"
                     /candidate_cluster_number="1"
                     /contig_edge="True"
                     /detection_rules="cds(PKS_AT and (PKS_KS or ene_KS or
                     mod_KS or hyb_KS or itr_KS or tra_KS))"
                     /kind="single"
                     /product="T1PKS"
                     /protoclusters="1"
                     /tool="antismash"
     region          1..49944
                     /candidate_cluster_numbers="1"
                     /contig_edge="True"
                     /product="T1PKS"
                     /region_number="1"
                     /rules="cds(PKS_AT and (PKS_KS or ene_KS or mod_KS or
                     hyb_KS or itr_KS or tra_KS))"
                     /tool="antismash"
     CDS             join(16999..17190,17311..17431,17512..17625,17712..17930,
                     18064..18813,18907..19169,19495..19578)
                     /Name="input.path1.gene1"
                     /gene="input.path1.gene1"
                     /source="GlimmerHMM"
                     /transl_table=1
                     /translation="MGVCNSSCCGGASQPELSVTSCLPRAYLLILVRDAGRSRDGLYEP
                     VLADSEREAVADLLQYLENRGETDFFSGEPLRALSTLVFSENIDLQRSASLTFAEITER
                     DVREVHRDTLEPILFLLQSSDIEVQRAASAALGNLAVNTENKVLIVQMGGLQPLIRQML
                     SPNVEVQCNAVGCITNLATHEENKARIAQSGALGPLTRLAKSKDMRVQRNATDENRKQL
                     VNAGAIPVLVQLLSSPDVDVQYYCTTALSNIAVDANNRRKLAQTETKLVASLVALMDSS
                     SPKVQCQAALALRNLASDEKYQLDIVRSNGLAPLLRLLQSSYLPLILSAVACIRNISIH
                     PMNESPIIEAGFLKPLVDLLGSTDNEEIQCHAISTLRNLAASSDRNKALVLDAGAVQKC
                     KQLVLDVPVTVQSEMTAAIAVLALSDELKSHLLNLGVFEVLIPLTDSPSIEVQGNSAAA
                     LGNLSSKVGDYSVFVQDWKSPNGGIHGYLIRFLRSGDATFQHIAIWTLLQLLESEDKSL
                     IQLIGQAEDIVDQIKAIANRPVEPDNEFEDDDEGEVVMPLVGVRGERAAVVVMFERLWG
                     SDPP"
     PFAM_domain     17538..17618
                     /aSDomain="Arm"
                     /aSTool="clusterhmmer"
                     /database="34.0"
                     /db_xref="PF00514.25"
                     /db_xref="GO:0005515"
                     /description="Armadillo/beta-catenin-like repeat"
                     /detection="hmmscan"
                     /domain_id="clusterhmmer_input.path1.gene1_0001"
                     /evalue="3.80E-04"
                     /gene_ontologies="GO:0005515: protein binding"
                     /label="input.path1.gene1"
                     /locus_tag="input.path1.gene1"
                     /protein_end="140"
                     /protein_start="113"
                     /score="20.5"
                     /tool="antismash"
                     /translation="LEPILFLLQSSDIEVQRAASAALGNLA"
     PFAM_domain     join(17622..17625,17712..17827)
                     /aSDomain="Arm"
                     /aSTool="clusterhmmer"
                     /database="34.0"
                     /db_xref="PF00514.25"
                     /db_xref="GO:0005515"
                     /description="Armadillo/beta-catenin-like repeat"
                     /detection="hmmscan"
                     /domain_id="clusterhmmer_input.path1.gene1_0002"
                     /evalue="7.10E-11"
                     /gene_ontologies="GO:0005515: protein binding"
                     /label="input.path1.gene1"
                     /locus_tag="input.path1.gene1"
                     /protein_end="181"
                     /protein_start="141"
                     /score="41.9"
                     /tool="antismash"
                     /translation="NTENKVLIVQMGGLQPLIRQMLSPNVEVQCNAVGCITNLA"
     PFAM_domain     17834..17929
                     /aSDomain="Arm"
                     /aSTool="clusterhmmer"
                     /database="34.0"
                     /db_xref="PF00514.25"
                     /db_xref="GO:0005515"
                     /description="Armadillo/beta-catenin-like repeat"
                     /detection="hmmscan"
                     /domain_id="clusterhmmer_input.path1.gene1_0003"
                     /evalue="1.80E-04"
                     /gene_ontologies="GO:0005515: protein binding"
                     /label="input.path1.gene1"
                     /locus_tag="input.path1.gene1"
                     /protein_end="215"
                     /protein_start="183"
                     /score="21.5"
                     /tool="antismash"
                     /translation="EENKARIAQSGALGPLTRLAKSKDMRVQRNAT"
     PFAM_domain     join(17927..17930,18064..18179)
                     /aSDomain="Arm"
                     /aSTool="clusterhmmer"
                     /database="34.0"
                     /db_xref="PF00514.25"
                     /db_xref="GO:0005515"
                     /description="Armadillo/beta-catenin-like repeat"
                     /detection="hmmscan"
                     /domain_id="clusterhmmer_input.path1.gene1_0004"
                     /evalue="7.40E-13"
                     /gene_ontologies="GO:0005515: protein binding"
                     /label="input.path1.gene1"
                     /locus_tag="input.path1.gene1"
                     /protein_end="254"
                     /protein_start="214"
                     /score="48.2"
                     /tool="antismash"
                     /translation="TDENRKQLVNAGAIPVLVQLLSSPDVDVQYYCTTALSNIA"
     PFAM_domain     18228..18311
                     /aSDomain="Arm"
                     /aSTool="clusterhmmer"
                     /database="34.0"
                     /db_xref="PF00514.25"
                     /db_xref="GO:0005515"
                     /description="Armadillo/beta-catenin-like repeat"
                     /detection="hmmscan"
                     /domain_id="clusterhmmer_input.path1.gene1_0005"
                     /evalue="5.30E-05"
                     /gene_ontologies="GO:0005515: protein binding"
                     /label="input.path1.gene1"
                     /locus_tag="input.path1.gene1"
                     /protein_end="298"
                     /protein_start="270"
                     /score="23.2"
                     /tool="antismash"
                     /translation="VASLVALMDSSSPKVQCQAALALRNLAS"
     PFAM_domain     18444..18560
                     /aSDomain="Arm"
                     /aSTool="clusterhmmer"
                     /database="34.0"
                     /db_xref="PF00514.25"
                     /db_xref="GO:0005515"
                     /description="Armadillo/beta-catenin-like repeat"
                     /detection="hmmscan"
                     /domain_id="clusterhmmer_input.path1.gene1_0006"
                     /evalue="6.10E-08"
                     /gene_ontologies="GO:0005515: protein binding"
                     /label="input.path1.gene1"
                     /locus_tag="input.path1.gene1"
                     /protein_end="381"
                     /protein_start="342"
                     /score="32.5"
                     /tool="antismash"
                     /translation="NESPIIEAGFLKPLVDLLGSTDNEEIQCHAISTLRNLAA"
     PFAM_domain     18687..18809
                     /aSDomain="Arm"
                     /aSTool="clusterhmmer"
                     /database="34.0"
                     /db_xref="PF00514.25"
                     /db_xref="GO:0005515"
                     /description="Armadillo/beta-catenin-like repeat"
                     /detection="hmmscan"
                     /domain_id="clusterhmmer_input.path1.gene1_0007"
                     /evalue="2.80E-06"
                     /gene_ontologies="GO:0005515: protein binding"
                     /label="input.path1.gene1"
                     /locus_tag="input.path1.gene1"
                     /protein_end="464"
                     /protein_start="423"
                     /score="27.3"
                     /tool="antismash"
                     /translation="SDELKSHLLNLGVFEVLIPLTDSPSIEVQGNSAAALGNLSS"
     CDS             complement(join(20239..20316,20434..20814))
                     /Name="input.path1.gene2"
                     /gene="input.path1.gene2"
                     /phase="0"
                     /source="GlimmerHMM"
                     /transl_table=1
                     /translation="MARGRLFNATFGWARTYFQRHRGTASAPLFVSLGTLKAIVACHLL
                     WEHGISFGGAAGSSMLPTFSVYGDYLLVSKYYRRGRDLHVGDLVFYDIPIFRRAQGVKR
                     IMGLPGDYVLHGDPDTGSQVMIQLGLKLDLLTTGCVARRARYPKATAG"
     PFAM_domain     complement(20467..20655)
                     /aSDomain="Peptidase_S26"
                     /aSTool="clusterhmmer"
                     /database="34.0"
                     /db_xref="PF10502.11"
                     /description="Signal peptidase, peptidase S26"
                     /detection="hmmscan"
                     /domain_id="clusterhmmer_input.path1.gene2_0008"
                     /evalue="3.60E-10"
                     /label="input.path1.gene2"
                     /locus_tag="input.path1.gene2"
                     /protein_end="116"
                     /protein_start="53"
                     /score="40.2"
                     /tool="antismash"
                     /translation="GAAGSSMLPTFSVYGDYLLVSKYYRRGRDLHVGDLVFYDIPIFRR
                     AQGVKRIMGLPGDYVLHG"
     CDS             join(21637..22217,22336..22445,22506..22591)
                     /Name="input.path1.gene3"
                     /gene="input.path1.gene3"
                     /source="GlimmerHMM"
                     /transl_table=1
                     /translation="MLMDDRNNVTGPFATAQILRRMDHKTEMLKMITAAAKPAEKKPGS
                     GSSNPPGNTGEEGKDNRKPAGPPIAVCKIVDRAEERRRDAQREKERKAKARQAAKSKQK
                     EVEVGWAIAAHDLDIKLGRARGFLEKGHKVDLVVARKKGARAAERAEMEELVKNVREMV
                     AAIPGVKERKASEGELGKTMRFYFEGQVPKDRLGYVIEWPGHIYSFTLPGVILGEKKGF
                     SHLPPYGPDTSRHVGVREREKILENNIEKDNYKSNK"
     CDS             complement(24391..24792)
                     /ID="input.cds4.1"
                     /Name="input.path1.gene4"
                     /Note="single-exon"
                     /gene="input.path1.gene4"
                     /phase="0"
                     /source="GlimmerHMM"
                     /transl_table=1
                     /translation="MGFNDQEIVALIGAHALGRAHTDRSGYDGPWTFSPTVFTNDFFKL
                     LVDEKWQWKKWNGPAQYEDKTSKSLMMLPADLALVQDKNFKKWVQTYAKDNDVFFKDFS
                     DALVKLFELGVPFPEGQERWVMKPRSGSS"
     PFAM_domain     complement(24508..24792)
                     /aSDomain="peroxidase"
                     /aSTool="clusterhmmer"
                     /database="34.0"
                     /db_xref="PF00141.25"
                     /db_xref="GO:0004601"
                     /db_xref="GO:0006979"
                     /db_xref="GO:0020037"
                     /db_xref="GO:0055114"
                     /description="Peroxidase"
                     /detection="hmmscan"
                     /domain_id="clusterhmmer_input.path1.gene4_0009"
                     /evalue="4.20E-14"
                     /gene_ontologies="GO:0004601: peroxidase activity"
                     /gene_ontologies="GO:0006979: response to oxidative stress"
                     /gene_ontologies="GO:0020037: heme binding"
                     /gene_ontologies="GO:0055114: oxidation-reduction process"
                     /label="input.path1.gene4"
                     /locus_tag="input.path1.gene4"
                     /protein_end="95"
                     /protein_start="0"
                     /score="52.9"
                     /tool="antismash"
                     /translation="MGFNDQEIVALIGAHALGRAHTDRSGYDGPWTFSPTVFTNDFFKL
                     LVDEKWQWKKWNGPAQYEDKTSKSLMMLPADLALVQDKNFKKWVQTYAKD"
     CDS             complement(join(27402..27564,27644..27856,28185..28456))
                     /Name="input.path1.gene5"
                     /gene="input.path1.gene5"
                     /gene_functions="other (smcogs) SMCOG1092:hypothetical
                     protein (Score: 108.1; E-value: 1e-32)"
                     /gene_kind="other"
                     /source="GlimmerHMM"
                     /transl_table=1
                     /translation="MAPFVEEPTTFNGNGVSHAKGSVNGVDAADSYTIPDTYLGYRRPI
                     KAIVIGFGFSGINVSYILGKETKNNNITLQFYDKNPELGGTWFENTYATNKEILAYLKS
                     VVAHHQLDTNLKLNHLVTGAWWEEDKARWRVRIQPNDDPDSAFFDYAEILINATGVLNK
                     WKWPAIPGIGKFKNKVHTAAWDQSLELAGKKIGVIGNGSSAVQTVTATIDGT"
     CDS             complement(join(30001..31242,31326..32918,33020..33232,
                     33386..36420,36531..36654,36774..36975,37108..37416,
                     37488..37956,38097..38247))
                     /NRPS_PKS="Domain: PKS_KS(Iterative-KS) (46-459). E-value:
                     2e-155. Score: 509.7. Matches aSDomain:
                     nrpspksdomains_input.path1.gene6_PKS_KS.1"
                     /NRPS_PKS="Domain: PKS_AT (573-898). E-value: 2.4e-84.
                     Score: 275.1. Matches aSDomain:
                     nrpspksdomains_input.path1.gene6_PKS_AT.1"
                     /NRPS_PKS="Domain: PKS_DH (969-1153). E-value: 1.2e-20.
                     Score: 66.3. Matches aSDomain:
                     nrpspksdomains_input.path1.gene6_PKS_DH.1"
                     /NRPS_PKS="Domain: PKS_ER (1702-2022). E-value: 1.8e-103.
                     Score: 337.8. Matches aSDomain:
                     nrpspksdomains_input.path1.gene6_PKS_ER.1"
                     /NRPS_PKS="Domain: PKS_KR (2045-2231). E-value: 1.3e-50.
                     Score: 163.7. Matches aSDomain:
                     nrpspksdomains_input.path1.gene6_PKS_KR.1"
                     /NRPS_PKS="Domain: PKS_PP (2356-2437). E-value: 5.6e-10.
                     Score: 31.3. Matches aSDomain:
                     nrpspksdomains_input.path1.gene6_PKS_PP.1"
                     /Name="input.path1.gene6"
                     /gene="input.path1.gene6"
                     /gene_functions="biosynthetic (rule-based-clusters) T1PKS:
                     itr_KS"
                     /gene_functions="biosynthetic (rule-based-clusters) T1PKS:
                     PKS_AT"
                     /gene_functions="biosynthetic-additional
                     (rule-based-clusters) ADH_N"
                     /gene_functions="biosynthetic-additional
                     (rule-based-clusters) ADH_zinc_N"
                     /gene_functions="biosynthetic-additional
                     (rule-based-clusters) adh_short"
                     /gene_functions="biosynthetic-additional (smcogs)
                     SMCOG1022:Beta-ketoacyl synthase (Score: 207.3; E-value:
                     6.7e-63)"
                     /gene_kind="biosynthetic"
                     /sec_met_domain="itr_KS (E-value: 1.1e-167, bitscore:
                     547.3, seeds: 96, tool: rule-based-clusters)"
                     /sec_met_domain="PKS_AT (E-value: 3.9e-85, bitscore: 275.1,
                     seeds: 1682, tool: rule-based-clusters)"
                     /sec_met_domain="ADH_N (E-value: 1e-08, bitscore: 24.4,
                     seeds: 66, tool: rule-based-clusters)"
                     /sec_met_domain="ADH_zinc_N (E-value: 6.8e-15, bitscore:
                     44.5, seeds: 86, tool: rule-based-clusters)"
                     /sec_met_domain="adh_short (E-value: 2.6e-44, bitscore:
                     140.5, seeds: 230, tool: rule-based-clusters)"
                     /source="GlimmerHMM"
                     /transl_table=1
                     /translation="MASSDVIVVDSSAASTGSGDMVRVSVENKAYGGDADSTFSNIDPP
                     VIVGAACRLPGDIHSPSALWDFMVEKKSAQGPIPPERYNIDGFYDKVSRSGTTNVPGGY
                     FINEDVRDFDNTFFGINNLEATYMDPQQRKLLEVVYECLASAGTTMESVSGSNTGVYVA
                     NFSVDYQPLMIRDPDYLHRYISTGSGATIMSNRISHIFNLHGPSFTIDTACSSSIYALH
                     QALNAMKASDCESVIVASSNLMLSPELHVAAAKSGVLSPTGTCHTFDASADGYGRAEGI
                     NAVYIKRLSAALRDGNPIRAVIRGSAVNATPGIALPSGKLQEVVMRKAYTDAGLDFTGT
                     DYVECHGTGTNVGDPIEVDSVGRCFSPREGPPLLIGSVKTNVGHSEGASGLTSILKVMQ
                     AFEKGKIPPSQGIVKLNPKLILKERNLKVAQEVEDWPRALRRASINSFGYGGANAHVVL
                     ECPKSYLGEDYQVNFGHANEDSETQEEGKLVVLPLSASSPKALETLVQQITKTVTQIGD
                     EKTLQSLAHTLTKGRDHMRQRSFVLAKMEGSSGKVVEEMADGPLTKPTADSLPYGFVFT
                     GQGAQYAGMAKELLLKSQHFRDTIHRLDAVLQALPKGHAPDWTLEQTILLDAAESRINE
                     VTRSQPICTAVQVGIIDLLRTWNVQPTYVVGHSSGEIAAAYAAGLLTSTQAILAAYFRG
                     FAVGDLTSKGAMMAAGLAPEAAKLLIEDKGLVGQVRVACVNSPESVTLSGTPDGIEALR
                     EHLQGENKFARKLETGGRAYHSHMMEEIGQRYEDLLAPFFTASNGPTAASASEAGIVTM
                     FSSVGHGSENLKVLDSQTYFPAYWRENLEQPVQFSGALANLLAAGKKAVHLVEIGPHAA
                     LKGPIKQIRTGLGLKEEAVPYSPTLVRGKDADFCLKALSGALFTNGLLTLNWDAVNSLP
                     ESGLRTLYDLAPYPWDYSRGLLWSEPRASAEMRRRKYVRHELLGTQALTGNGIDYTWRN
                     LLRLSETPWLRDHKLEDQIVFPATGYMAIAIEAVLQVTDSKKKPADQLAFEFRNVNISA
                     ALNIPDEERDIFSIEKDLEVHTTMSPRKISTANRSVDWYDFSVSSWLDGNTTVHCTGSI
                     RLDEPRKASSGVKLQSTDSFDTWPTSRWYKKWHEEGLCFGPTFQSLNSLRTDAGRGRRE
                     AIGVTRLQPPVARESTTYYPVHPITIDAVLQTSILSTTAGHMPSLKTWLPVFIGECRIQ
                     PPQGGLVADANGEVGSQFEVECEIHSRSEETGLSSRKIDSTLWDSHGVPVVDFKGGRMA
                     LYNGKTTPVDATNGDNPANKFAQREPTLRVRWKPDVLRLRPETESRLKKYVAEFVDQQP
                     DDVRDDETLAIIGTLLDLAGHKNPRMRVLELEGDAFGYKAKQWQSMLDKDTSFSRCRSW
                     DTATMADGKVSVEGEGGEGPFDVLLVPTHAASKRFWDEMAGHIEELVSEHGVVITRKSE
                     SAVAELKFAGFEVLDVGKKILLAKRPLLTTDLTGRNALIVRADNASPAVTDLANALATH
                     LQKKAGVSRVSIIKLSQLDNTKIAESDICVSLLETEAEFLATMSPQNMNRLRAMTDKAT
                     DLLWLTGANMLGSSPDPNLTLSSGLSRSLMLEQPTLRWSVVDVGELQALDVATACDNAL
                     KALVVKYDKDDCEFIEKNGVLYVSRYGPDFGVNSLFRQRVGLQQEKQTRTLAELGSARL
                     AIDRVGVMDTLHFQEVSEPGSGKGPAAGHVDIQVKAVGLNAKDVQAMAGRLDGRGNTTA
                     FDFSGVVTAVGKDVDNVQVGDRVAAFAPHHLGTTVTVPARSVLKMLDHEEFSVVPTLLL
                     VYGTALYALNERAKLRPGETILIHAGSGGLGIAAITLAQRLGAVVYTTVGSQAKRDYLI
                     NKLGVLPSHIFSSRDASFVPGIMKATGGRGADVVVNSLVGDLMHESWRCLANFGRFVEL
                     GKRELVDVGKLDMGVFLRNTTFTALDLSELYYAEDPYYRAIWDRLMAETLDLYRSNAIQ
                     PLPTKVFDASQVVEAYRYFADKERVGKVVISMEDQHSRVPVKPATYLSVFDSEKVYLMI
                     GCLGGLGRSLSRWMMQRGARHFVFLGRSGADKPSARQLVTRLEEAGATVEVVRGDVSQA
                     EHVTASVEACINSGRRIGGIIQAAMGLHEALFTRMPNEAWHTGIAPKWQGTWNLQNALQ
                     VHVDKDKKNEPDFFLLTSSVSGTVGTATESNYCSANGFLDAFAHWRRSRGQACVSIGLG
                     MISEVGYLHENPEIEALLLRKGIQPLNEEEMLQVVDLALSSEPRRSMSEAHMLTGLEPA
                     AIRELTAKGFDVTTHGVLVEARASVLLASLLAEKEASESPQQGAAASAVASAAPWFKEI
                     PAALSATFAPEADAETRGAAILRLVKSRFSNLILMATDQIGDTSPLPSFGVDSMIASEF
                     RSWFWSAFRVDIPFLEIMSPQTSVAVLAEKVDAKLSAPAS"
     aSDomain        complement(30028..30270)
                     /aSDomain="PKS_PP"
                     /aSTool="nrps_pks_domains"
                     /database="nrpspksdomains.hmm"
                     /detection="hmmscan"
                     /domain_id="nrpspksdomains_input.path1.gene6_PKS_PP.1"
                     /evalue="5.60E-10"
                     /label="input.path1.gene6_PKS_PP.1"
                     /locus_tag="input.path1.gene6"
                     /protein_end="2437"
                     /protein_start="2356"
                     /score="31.3"
                     /tool="antismash"
                     /translation="EADAETRGAAILRLVKSRFSNLILMATDQIGDTSPLPSFGVDSMI
                     ASEFRSWFWSAFRVDIPFLEIMSPQTSVAVLAEKVD"
     aSModule        30028..38109
                     /complete
                     /domains="nrpspksdomains_input.path1.gene6_PKS_KS.1"
                     /domains="nrpspksdomains_input.path1.gene6_PKS_AT.1"
                     /domains="nrpspksdomains_input.path1.gene6_PKS_DH.1"
                     /domains="nrpspksdomains_input.path1.gene6_PKS_ER.1"
                     /domains="nrpspksdomains_input.path1.gene6_PKS_KR.1"
                     /domains="nrpspksdomains_input.path1.gene6_PKS_PP.1"
                     /iterative
                     /locus_tags="input.path1.gene6"
                     /monomer_pairings="pk -> pk"
                     /tool="antismash"
                     /type="pks"
     PFAM_domain     complement(30646..31200)
                     /aSDomain="KR"
                     /aSTool="clusterhmmer"
                     /database="34.0"
                     /db_xref="PF08659.12"
                     /description="KR domain"
                     /detection="hmmscan"
                     /domain_id="clusterhmmer_input.path1.gene6_0017"
                     /evalue="1.10E-52"
                     /label="input.path1.gene6"
                     /locus_tag="input.path1.gene6"
                     /protein_end="2231"
                     /protein_start="2046"
                     /score="178.7"
                     /tool="antismash"
                     /translation="VYLMIGCLGGLGRSLSRWMMQRGARHFVFLGRSGADKPSARQLVT
                     RLEEAGATVEVVRGDVSQAEHVTASVEACINSGRRIGGIIQAAMGLHEALFTRMPNEAW
                     HTGIAPKWQGTWNLQNALQVHVDKDKKNEPDFFLLTSSVSGTVGTATESNYCSANGFLD
                     AFAHWRRSRGQACVSIGLGMIS"
     aSDomain        complement(30646..31203)
                     /ASF="KR domain putatively catalyzing L-configuration
                     product formation"
                     /ASF="catalytic triad S,Y,N found: True"
                     /aSDomain="PKS_KR"
                     /aSTool="nrps_pks_domains"
                     /database="nrpspksdomains.hmm"
                     /detection="hmmscan"
                     /domain_id="nrpspksdomains_input.path1.gene6_PKS_KR.1"
                     /evalue="1.30E-50"
                     /label="input.path1.gene6_PKS_KR.1"
                     /locus_tag="input.path1.gene6"
                     /protein_end="2231"
                     /protein_start="2045"
                     /score="163.7"
                     /specificity="KR activity: active"
                     /specificity="KR stereochemistry: (unknown)"
                     /tool="antismash"
                     /translation="KVYLMIGCLGGLGRSLSRWMMQRGARHFVFLGRSGADKPSARQLV
                     TRLEEAGATVEVVRGDVSQAEHVTASVEACINSGRRIGGIIQAAMGLHEALFTRMPNEA
                     WHTGIAPKWQGTWNLQNALQVHVDKDKKNEPDFFLLTSSVSGTVGTATESNYCSANGFL
                     DAFAHWRRSRGQACVSIGLGMIS"
     CDS_motif       complement(30691..30798)
                     /aSTool="nrps_pks_domains"
                     /database="abmotifs"
                     /detection="hmmscan"
                     /domain_id="nrpspksmotif_input.path1.gene6_0012"
                     /evalue="6.10E-18"
                     /label="PKSI-KR_m4"
                     /locus_tag="input.path1.gene6"
                     /protein_end="2216"
                     /protein_start="2180"
                     /score="57.4"
                     /tool="antismash"
                     /translation="DFFLLTSSVSGTVGTATESNYCSANGFLDAFAHWRR"
     CDS_motif       complement(31102..31200)
                     /aSTool="nrps_pks_domains"
                     /database="abmotifs"
                     /detection="hmmscan"
                     /domain_id="nrpspksmotif_input.path1.gene6_0011"
                     /evalue="6.40E-15"
                     /label="PKSI-KR_m1"
                     /locus_tag="input.path1.gene6"
                     /protein_end="2079"
                     /protein_start="2046"
                     /score="47.6"
                     /tool="antismash"
                     /translation="VYLMIGCLGGLGRSLSRWMMQRGARHFVFLGRS"
     PFAM_domain     complement(31356..31775)
                     /aSDomain="ADH_zinc_N_2"
                     /aSTool="clusterhmmer"
                     /database="34.0"
                     /db_xref="PF13602.8"
                     /description="Zinc-binding dehydrogenase"
                     /detection="hmmscan"
                     /domain_id="clusterhmmer_input.path1.gene6_0016"
                     /evalue="1.40E-13"
                     /label="input.path1.gene6"
                     /locus_tag="input.path1.gene6"
                     /protein_end="2022"
                     /protein_start="1882"
                     /score="52.0"
                     /tool="antismash"
                     /translation="HIFSSRDASFVPGIMKATGGRGADVVVNSLVGDLMHESWRCLANF
                     GRFVELGKRELVDVGKLDMGVFLRNTTFTALDLSELYYAEDPYYRAIWDRLMAETLDLY
                     RSNAIQPLPTKVFDASQVVEAYRYFADKERVGKVVI"
     aSDomain        complement(31356..32315)
                     /ASF="ER domain putatively catalyzing 2R-configuration
                     product formation"
                     /aSDomain="PKS_ER"
                     /aSTool="nrps_pks_domains"
                     /database="nrpspksdomains.hmm"
                     /detection="hmmscan"
                     /domain_id="nrpspksdomains_input.path1.gene6_PKS_ER.1"
                     /evalue="1.80E-103"
                     /label="input.path1.gene6_PKS_ER.1"
                     /locus_tag="input.path1.gene6"
                     /protein_end="2022"
                     /protein_start="1702"
                     /score="337.8"
                     /tool="antismash"
                     /translation="GVMDTLHFQEVSEPGSGKGPAAGHVDIQVKAVGLNAKDVQAMAGR
                     LDGRGNTTAFDFSGVVTAVGKDVDNVQVGDRVAAFAPHHLGTTVTVPARSVLKMLDHEE
                     FSVVPTLLLVYGTALYALNERAKLRPGETILIHAGSGGLGIAAITLAQRLGAVVYTTVG
                     SQAKRDYLINKLGVLPSHIFSSRDASFVPGIMKATGGRGADVVVNSLVGDLMHESWRCL
                     ANFGRFVELGKRELVDVGKLDMGVFLRNTTFTALDLSELYYAEDPYYRAIWDRLMAETL
                     DLYRSNAIQPLPTKVFDASQVVEAYRYFADKERVGKVVI"
     CDS_motif       complement(31686..31724)
                     /aSTool="nrps_pks_domains"
                     /database="abmotifs"
                     /detection="hmmscan"
                     /domain_id="nrpspksmotif_input.path1.gene6_0010"
                     /evalue="5.20E-03"
                     /label="PKSI-ER_m7"
                     /locus_tag="input.path1.gene6"
                     /protein_end="1912"
                     /protein_start="1899"
                     /score="9.7"
                     /tool="antismash"
                     /translation="TGGRGADVVVNSL"
     CDS_motif       complement(31803..31853)
                     /aSTool="nrps_pks_domains"
                     /database="abmotifs"
                     /detection="hmmscan"
                     /domain_id="nrpspksmotif_input.path1.gene6_0009"
                     /evalue="4.20E-06"
                     /label="PKSI-ER_m6"
                     /locus_tag="input.path1.gene6"
                     /protein_end="1873"
                     /protein_start="1856"
                     /score="19.3"
                     /tool="antismash"
                     /translation="GAVVYTTVGSQAKRDYL"
     CDS_motif       complement(31863..31925)
                     /aSTool="nrps_pks_domains"
                     /database="abmotifs"
                     /detection="hmmscan"
                     /domain_id="nrpspksmotif_input.path1.gene6_0008"
                     /evalue="3.80E-08"
                     /label="PKSI-ER_m5"
                     /locus_tag="input.path1.gene6"
                     /protein_end="1853"
                     /protein_start="1832"
                     /score="25.7"
                     /tool="antismash"
                     /translation="GETILIHAGSGGLGIAAITLA"
     PFAM_domain     complement(32079..32249)
                     /aSDomain="ADH_N"
                     /aSTool="clusterhmmer"
                     /database="34.0"
                     /db_xref="PF08240.14"
                     /db_xref="GO:0055114"
                     /description="Alcohol dehydrogenase GroES-like domain"
                     /detection="hmmscan"
                     /domain_id="clusterhmmer_input.path1.gene6_0015"
                     /evalue="2.20E-05"
                     /gene_ontologies="GO:0055114: oxidation-reduction process"
                     /label="input.path1.gene6"
                     /locus_tag="input.path1.gene6"
                     /protein_end="1781"
                     /protein_start="1724"
                     /score="24.4"
                     /tool="antismash"
                     /translation="GHVDIQVKAVGLNAKDVQAMAGRLDGRGNTTAFDFSGVVTAVGKD
                     VDNVQVGDRVAA"
     PFAM_domain     complement(33827..34768)
                     /aSDomain="PS-DH"
                     /aSTool="clusterhmmer"
                     /database="34.0"
                     /db_xref="PF14765.8"
                     /description="Polyketide synthase dehydratase"
                     /detection="hmmscan"
                     /domain_id="clusterhmmer_input.path1.gene6_0014"
                     /evalue="1.50E-53"
                     /label="input.path1.gene6"
                     /locus_tag="input.path1.gene6"
                     /protein_end="1283"
                     /protein_start="969"
                     /score="182.1"
                     /tool="antismash"
                     /translation="HELLGTQALTGNGIDYTWRNLLRLSETPWLRDHKLEDQIVFPATG
                     YMAIAIEAVLQVTDSKKKPADQLAFEFRNVNISAALNIPDEERDIFSIEKDLEVHTTMS
                     PRKISTANRSVDWYDFSVSSWLDGNTTVHCTGSIRLDEPRKASSGVKLQSTDSFDTWPT
                     SRWYKKWHEEGLCFGPTFQSLNSLRTDAGRGRREAIGVTRLQPPVARESTTYYPVHPIT
                     IDAVLQTSILSTTAGHMPSLKTWLPVFIGECRIQPPQGGLVADANGEVGSQFEVECEIH
                     SRSEETGLSSRKIDSTLWDSHGVPVVDFKGGRM"
     aSDomain        complement(34217..34768)
                     /ASF="catalytic triad H,G,P found: False"
                     /aSDomain="PKS_DH"
                     /aSTool="nrps_pks_domains"
                     /database="nrpspksdomains.hmm"
                     /detection="hmmscan"
                     /domain_id="nrpspksdomains_input.path1.gene6_PKS_DH.1"
                     /evalue="1.20E-20"
                     /label="input.path1.gene6_PKS_DH.1"
                     /locus_tag="input.path1.gene6"
                     /protein_end="1153"
                     /protein_start="969"
                     /score="66.3"
                     /tool="antismash"
                     /translation="HELLGTQALTGNGIDYTWRNLLRLSETPWLRDHKLEDQIVFPATG
                     YMAIAIEAVLQVTDSKKKPADQLAFEFRNVNISAALNIPDEERDIFSIEKDLEVHTTMS
                     PRKISTANRSVDWYDFSVSSWLDGNTTVHCTGSIRLDEPRKASSGVKLQSTDSFDTWPT
                     SRWYKKWHEEGLCFGPTFQSL"
     CDS_motif       complement(34607..34684)
                     /aSTool="nrps_pks_domains"
                     /database="abmotifs"
                     /detection="hmmscan"
                     /domain_id="nrpspksmotif_input.path1.gene6_0007"
                     /evalue="3.90E-11"
                     /label="PKSI-DH_m2"
                     /locus_tag="input.path1.gene6"
                     /protein_end="1023"
                     /protein_start="997"
                     /score="35.3"
                     /tool="antismash"
                     /translation="WLRDHKLEDQIVFPATGYMAIAIEAV"
     aSDomain        complement(34982..35956)
                     /ASF="Neither malonyl-CoA or methylmalonyl-CoA specific"
                     /ASF="found active site serine: True, scaffold matched
                     GHGE: True"
                     /aSDomain="PKS_AT"
                     /aSTool="nrps_pks_domains"
                     /database="nrpspksdomains.hmm"
                     /detection="hmmscan"
                     /domain_id="nrpspksdomains_input.path1.gene6_PKS_AT.1"
                     /evalue="2.40E-84"
                     /label="input.path1.gene6_PKS_AT.1"
                     /locus_tag="input.path1.gene6"
                     /protein_end="898"
                     /protein_start="573"
                     /score="275.1"
                     /specificity="substrate consensus: pk"
                     /specificity="PKS signature: Malonyl-CoA"
                     /specificity="Minowa: mmal"
                     /tool="antismash"
                     /translation="VFTGQGAQYAGMAKELLLKSQHFRDTIHRLDAVLQALPKGHAPDW
                     TLEQTILLDAAESRINEVTRSQPICTAVQVGIIDLLRTWNVQPTYVVGHSSGEIAAAYA
                     AGLLTSTQAILAAYFRGFAVGDLTSKGAMMAAGLAPEAAKLLIEDKGLVGQVRVACVNS
                     PESVTLSGTPDGIEALREHLQGENKFARKLETGGRAYHSHMMEEIGQRYEDLLAPFFTA
                     SNGPTAASASEAGIVTMFSSVGHGSENLKVLDSQTYFPAYWRENLEQPVQFSGALANLL
                     AAGKKAVHLVEIGPHAALKGPIKQIRTGLGLKEEAVPYSPTLVR"
     PFAM_domain     complement(35051..35959)
                     /aSDomain="Acyl_transf_1"
                     /aSTool="clusterhmmer"
                     /database="34.0"
                     /db_xref="PF00698.23"
                     /description="Acyl transferase domain"
                     /detection="hmmscan"
                     /domain_id="clusterhmmer_input.path1.gene6_0013"
                     /evalue="2.10E-49"
                     /label="input.path1.gene6"
                     /locus_tag="input.path1.gene6"
                     /protein_end="875"
                     /protein_start="572"
                     /score="168.9"
                     /tool="antismash"
                     /translation="FVFTGQGAQYAGMAKELLLKSQHFRDTIHRLDAVLQALPKGHAPD
                     WTLEQTILLDAAESRINEVTRSQPICTAVQVGIIDLLRTWNVQPTYVVGHSSGEIAAAY
                     AAGLLTSTQAILAAYFRGFAVGDLTSKGAMMAAGLAPEAAKLLIEDKGLVGQVRVACVN
                     SPESVTLSGTPDGIEALREHLQGENKFARKLETGGRAYHSHMMEEIGQRYEDLLAPFFT
                     ASNGPTAASASEAGIVTMFSSVGHGSENLKVLDSQTYFPAYWRENLEQPVQFSGALANL
                     LAAGKKAVHLVEIGPHAALKGP"
     CDS_motif       complement(35615..35701)
                     /aSTool="nrps_pks_domains"
                     /database="abmotifs"
                     /detection="hmmscan"
                     /domain_id="nrpspksmotif_input.path1.gene6_0006"
                     /evalue="5.70E-09"
                     /label="PKSI-AT-mM_m3"
                     /locus_tag="input.path1.gene6"
                     /protein_end="687"
                     /protein_start="658"
                     /score="28.5"
                     /tool="antismash"
                     /translation="VQPTYVVGHSSGEIAAAYAAGLLTSTQAI"
     CDS_motif       complement(35906..35959)
                     /aSTool="nrps_pks_domains"
                     /database="abmotifs"
                     /detection="hmmscan"
                     /domain_id="nrpspksmotif_input.path1.gene6_0005"
                     /evalue="5.00E-06"
                     /label="PKSI-AT-mM_m1"
                     /locus_tag="input.path1.gene6"
                     /protein_end="590"
                     /protein_start="572"
                     /score="18.8"
                     /tool="antismash"
                     /translation="FVFTGQGAQYAGMAKELL"
     PFAM_domain     complement(join(36050..36420,36531..36540))
                     /aSDomain="KAsynt_C_assoc"
                     /aSTool="clusterhmmer"
                     /database="34.0"
                     /db_xref="PF16197.7"
                     /description="Ketoacyl-synthetase C-terminal extension"
                     /detection="hmmscan"
                     /domain_id="clusterhmmer_input.path1.gene6_0012"
                     /evalue="2.00E-17"
                     /label="input.path1.gene6"
                     /locus_tag="input.path1.gene6"
                     /protein_end="542"
                     /protein_start="415"
                     /score="63.8"
                     /tool="antismash"
                     /translation="NPKLILKERNLKVAQEVEDWPRALRRASINSFGYGGANAHVVLEC
                     PKSYLGEDYQVNFGHANEDSETQEEGKLVVLPLSASSPKALETLVQQITKTVTQIGDEK
                     TLQSLAHTLTKGRDHMRQRSFVL"
     aSDomain        complement(join(36299..36420,36531..36654,36774..36975,
                     37108..37416,37488..37956,38097..38109))
                     /ASF="found active site cysteine: True, scaffold matched
                     GSSS: True"
                     /ASF="found active site histidines: True"
                     /aSDomain="PKS_KS"
                     /aSTool="nrps_pks_domains"
                     /database="nrpspksdomains.hmm"
                     /detection="hmmscan"
                     /domain_id="nrpspksdomains_input.path1.gene6_PKS_KS.1"
                     /domain_subtypes="Iterative-KS"
                     /evalue="2.00E-155"
                     /label="input.path1.gene6_PKS_KS.1"
                     /locus_tag="input.path1.gene6"
                     /protein_end="459"
                     /protein_start="46"
                     /score="509.7"
                     /tool="antismash"
                     /translation="IVGAACRLPGDIHSPSALWDFMVEKKSAQGPIPPERYNIDGFYDK
                     VSRSGTTNVPGGYFINEDVRDFDNTFFGINNLEATYMDPQQRKLLEVVYECLASAGTTM
                     ESVSGSNTGVYVANFSVDYQPLMIRDPDYLHRYISTGSGATIMSNRISHIFNLHGPSFT
                     IDTACSSSIYALHQALNAMKASDCESVIVASSNLMLSPELHVAAAKSGVLSPTGTCHTF
                     DASADGYGRAEGINAVYIKRLSAALRDGNPIRAVIRGSAVNATPGIALPSGKLQEVVMR
                     KAYTDAGLDFTGTDYVECHGTGTNVGDPIEVDSVGRCFSPREGPPLLIGSVKTNVGHSE
                     GASGLTSILKVMQAFEKGKIPPSQGIVKLNPKLILKERNLKVAQEVEDWPRALRRASIN
                     SFGYGGANAHVVLE"
     PFAM_domain     complement(join(36556..36654,36774..36975,37108..37136))
                     /aSDomain="Ketoacyl-synt_C"
                     /aSTool="clusterhmmer"
                     /database="34.0"
                     /db_xref="PF02801.24"
                     /description="Beta-ketoacyl synthase, C-terminal domain"
                     /detection="hmmscan"
                     /domain_id="clusterhmmer_input.path1.gene6_0011"
                     /evalue="1.80E-29"
                     /label="input.path1.gene6"
                     /locus_tag="input.path1.gene6"
                     /protein_end="410"
                     /protein_start="300"
                     /score="102.2"
                     /tool="antismash"
                     /translation="AVIRGSAVNATPGIALPSGKLQEVVMRKAYTDAGLDFTGTDYVEC
                     HGTGTNVGDPIEVDSVGRCFSPREGPPLLIGSVKTNVGHSEGASGLTSILKVMQAFEKG
                     KIPPSQ"
     CDS_motif       complement(join(36616..36654,36774..36779))
                     /aSTool="nrps_pks_domains"
                     /database="abmotifs"
                     /detection="hmmscan"
                     /domain_id="nrpspksmotif_input.path1.gene6_0004"
                     /evalue="3.20E-03"
                     /label="PKSI-KS_m6"
                     /locus_tag="input.path1.gene6"
                     /protein_end="390"
                     /protein_start="375"
                     /score="10.2"
                     /tool="antismash"
                     /translation="GSVKTNVGHSEGASG"
     CDS_motif       complement(36834..36881)
                     /aSTool="nrps_pks_domains"
                     /database="abmotifs"
                     /detection="hmmscan"
                     /domain_id="nrpspksmotif_input.path1.gene6_0003"
                     /evalue="9.50E-05"
                     /label="PKSI-KS_m5"
                     /locus_tag="input.path1.gene6"
                     /protein_end="357"
                     /protein_start="341"
                     /score="14.3"
                     /tool="antismash"
                     /translation="YVECHGTGTNVGDPIE"
     PFAM_domain     complement(join(37161..37416,37488..37956,38097..38112))
                     /aSDomain="ketoacyl-synt"
                     /aSTool="clusterhmmer"
                     /database="34.0"
                     /db_xref="PF00109.28"
                     /description="Beta-ketoacyl synthase, N-terminal domain"
                     /detection="hmmscan"
                     /domain_id="clusterhmmer_input.path1.gene6_0010"
                     /evalue="4.50E-61"
                     /label="input.path1.gene6"
                     /locus_tag="input.path1.gene6"
                     /protein_end="292"
                     /protein_start="45"
                     /score="206.7"
                     /tool="antismash"
                     /translation="VIVGAACRLPGDIHSPSALWDFMVEKKSAQGPIPPERYNIDGFYD
                     KVSRSGTTNVPGGYFINEDVRDFDNTFFGINNLEATYMDPQQRKLLEVVYECLASAGTT
                     MESVSGSNTGVYVANFSVDYQPLMIRDPDYLHRYISTGSGATIMSNRISHIFNLHGPSF
                     TIDTACSSSIYALHQALNAMKASDCESVIVASSNLMLSPELHVAAAKSGVLSPTGTCHT
                     FDASADGYGRAEGINAVYIKRLSAA"
     CDS_motif       complement(37197..37235)
                     /aSTool="nrps_pks_domains"
                     /database="abmotifs"
                     /detection="hmmscan"
                     /domain_id="nrpspksmotif_input.path1.gene6_0002"
                     /evalue="1.10E-03"
                     /label="PKSI-KS_m4"
                     /locus_tag="input.path1.gene6"
                     /protein_end="280"
                     /protein_start="267"
                     /score="12.2"
                     /tool="antismash"
                     /translation="FDASADGYGRAEG"
     CDS_motif       complement(join(37377..37416,37488..37495))
                     /aSTool="nrps_pks_domains"
                     /database="abmotifs"
                     /detection="hmmscan"
                     /domain_id="nrpspksmotif_input.path1.gene6_0001"
                     /evalue="3.60E-06"
                     /label="PKSI-KS_m3"
                     /locus_tag="input.path1.gene6"
                     /protein_end="220"
                     /protein_start="204"
                     /score="19.0"
                     /tool="antismash"
                     /translation="GPSFTIDTACSSSIYA"
     CDS             join(39254..39290,39414..39661,39667..39734,39800..40131,
                     40233..40471,40737..40797,40853..40881)
                     /NRPS_PKS="Domain: PKS_KR (6-96). E-value: 3.3e-07. Score:
                     22.2. Matches aSDomain:
                     nrpspksdomains_input.path1.gene7_PKS_KR.1"
                     /Name="input.path1.gene7"
                     /gene="input.path1.gene7"
                     /gene_functions="biosynthetic-additional (smcogs)
                     SMCOG1001:short-chain dehydrogenase/reductase SDR (Score:
                     106.4; E-value: 2.9e-32)"
                     /gene_kind="biosynthetic-additional"
                     /source="GlimmerHMM"
                     /transl_table=1
                     /translation="MDISGNALVVGGGSGIGRACAILFAKEGAAGVLVADVNLEAATEV
                     AAECRAAATNEQFRAVAVHVDITQEDSVRTVMALMAEIFGRMEYCVNCAGRILLVPPAT
                     SADPQVHPQATIYTHFACAYMYVLTGVATCKIGAQEGVDIAGISLAEFQRFLDVNTTGM
                     FLVTREASILMRAQEPLPVSISSPGRGVSRGSIVNLGSGCSVIATPGILPYTTSKHAVL
                     GLCKNSALDNAPYAIRVNCVCPSWTDTPIVRRAMDGVEGLAKLIEAAVPIGRMALPEEV
                     ADAVIFLSSPRSSYVTGCGFIIDGGTTKTWGKKEEKRKNQKDKKDLLKYQQGIAHQ"
     aSDomain        join(39272..39290,39414..39661,39667..39669)
                     /aSDomain="PKS_KR"
                     /aSTool="nrps_pks_domains"
                     /database="nrpspksdomains.hmm"
                     /detection="hmmscan"
                     /domain_id="nrpspksdomains_input.path1.gene7_PKS_KR.1"
                     /evalue="3.30E-07"
                     /label="input.path1.gene7_PKS_KR.1"
                     /locus_tag="input.path1.gene7"
                     /protein_end="96"
                     /protein_start="6"
                     /score="22.2"
                     /specificity="KR activity: inactive"
                     /specificity="KR stereochemistry: C2"
                     /tool="antismash"
                     /translation="ALVVGGGSGIGRACAILFAKEGAAGVLVADVNLEAATEVAAECRA
                     AATNEQFRAVAVHVDITQEDSVRTVMALMAEIFGRMEYCVNCAGR"
     PFAM_domain     join(39272..39290,39414..39661,39667..39672)
                     /aSDomain="adh_short"
                     /aSTool="clusterhmmer"
                     /database="34.0"
                     /db_xref="PF00106.27"
                     /db_xref="GO:0055114"
                     /description="short chain dehydrogenase"
                     /detection="hmmscan"
                     /domain_id="clusterhmmer_input.path1.gene7_0018"
                     /evalue="1.40E-14"
                     /gene_ontologies="GO:0055114: oxidation-reduction process"
                     /label="input.path1.gene7"
                     /locus_tag="input.path1.gene7"
                     /protein_end="97"
                     /protein_start="6"
                     /score="54.1"
                     /tool="antismash"
                     /translation="ALVVGGGSGIGRACAILFAKEGAAGVLVADVNLEAATEVAAECRA
                     AATNEQFRAVAVHVDITQEDSVRTVMALMAEIFGRMEYCVNCAGRI"
     CDS_motif       join(39275..39290,39414..39466)
                     /aSTool="nrps_pks_domains"
                     /database="abmotifs"
                     /detection="hmmscan"
                     /domain_id="nrpspksmotif_input.path1.gene7_0001"
                     /evalue="4.30E-03"
                     /label="PKSI-KR_m1"
                     /locus_tag="input.path1.gene7"
                     /protein_end="30"
                     /protein_start="7"
                     /score="9.8"
                     /tool="antismash"
                     /translation="LVVGGGSGIGRACAILFAKEGAA"
     PFAM_domain     join(39870..40131,40233..40471)
                     /aSDomain="adh_short_C2"
                     /aSTool="clusterhmmer"
                     /database="34.0"
                     /db_xref="PF13561.8"
                     /description="Enoyl-(Acyl carrier protein) reductase"
                     /detection="hmmscan"
                     /domain_id="clusterhmmer_input.path1.gene7_0019"
                     /evalue="4.50E-35"
                     /label="input.path1.gene7"
                     /locus_tag="input.path1.gene7"
                     /protein_end="308"
                     /protein_start="141"
                     /score="121.4"
                     /tool="antismash"
                     /translation="VDIAGISLAEFQRFLDVNTTGMFLVTREASILMRAQEPLPVSISS
                     PGRGVSRGSIVNLGSGCSVIATPGILPYTTSKHAVLGLCKNSALDNAPYAIRVNCVCPS
                     WTDTPIVRRAMDGVEGLAKLIEAAVPIGRMALPEEVADAVIFLSSPRSSYVTGCGFIID
                     GGTT"
     CDS             complement(join(40953..41061,41161..41239,41454..41517,
                     41588..41603,41670..41742,41819..41992,42049..42296,
                     42677..42920,43261..43370,44613..45420,46219..46445,
                     46523..46899,46987..47390,47455..47671,47861..48151))
                     /Name="input.path1.gene8"
                     /gene="input.path1.gene8"
                     /gene_functions="other (smcogs) SMCOG1261:hypothetical
                     protein (Score: 53.8; E-value: 2.4e-16)"
                     /gene_kind="other"
                     /source="GlimmerHMM"
                     /transl_table=1
                     /translation="MGRVSHLSGSVPSLRASLILSLSLLSCGADAAAAPIYARTNLAPL
                     LMHPDRQWSPDTYVSFPGSQEFEQSTERWTTFSAPTYRAAISPATEEDVAKIVKLATCR
                     NIPFLATSGRHGYTTTLGDLQNGLAIDLSQLNSFELDTTAETLTVGPGVTVGEVFDPLF
                     NAGFDIQKDRSIETGSAPCPSLIGVTLGGGVGRYQGVYGLIADALVSVRMVTAHGDIIE
                     VSEDSYPDLFWGIRGAGSNFGIITSATYKLHPLTEDGDTFIAEFIVSAEGSPEYFHTLE
                     AMQPLPAELSSIMLITSNPVTNATQTLVHWVYKGREADALAALAPILALDIEVTAMMSV
                     PWNEMVGAAFGGVVEEICIHNINRDLYSFNLKNYAAETYVESFNKMHDYFMEYPAGRNS
                     VLQFEFFPNQAMEAFPQNYTAFPWRDTTGYINFNIIYDAAEEETAAASTALGLELRDDL
                     VATSGFPELTVFVSYAHGDEKLEQIYGADKLPHLAALKKEWDPLEVFNTKLTGQTAIVT
                     GANTGIGLASCRQFLGFGLSHLIMGVRSQAKGDEAANQLRKEFPAADISVWIIDMQSYD
                     SIQAFVEQCKSLPRIDMTVLNAALMKSTYTTVPSTDHEISVQVNYLSTALLSILLLPVL
                     RSKKVPGAARPPVLSIVGSDLAYRVDIQTKGPTMQQFDTPEGYDQFLWYGRSKLLLTFF
                     AAKLAEHVDPDEVLVNMVNPGTTKGTSFFREFSTLSGMMVGVLQFLFARGVDVGATTYL
                     DAAVARGKGSHGSFVSDWTLKPSVIRASLPTARPASWNTKIRSGGSAGQGWNLAISLFI
                     IIRRRHGSTEDRDQLRPGTTYPVDPQPMYLSSHPPNPHLIPRRPSSGKTPRGTRSGSFG
                     CNYVVAPQRTSESREHPAGCIGCGQGGIGEALVTEYTRRGLHAIATVLPQESSDHLTNA
                     GITVFPLDVTAEKSVEDLKASINKLTGGHLDVLVNCACVPAHDAQTYTMTAIDTDVAAV
                     KRMFEVNVFGPMRMVHHFHDMLIKSEGCIVNIGSIGGVIPYLYGSSYNATKAALQHWSS
                     TLRVEMAPLNVRVITVISGEVSTNILKNDAHRQLPEVGATDRFQYATNVVAQSLKASTP
                     AWYCLTDARQDSMLWKMFDLAKLKQAHAARTNKDARLTQ"
     PFAM_domain     complement(join(41473..41517,41588..41603,41670..41742,
                     41819..41992,42049..42292))
                     /aSDomain="adh_short"
                     /aSTool="clusterhmmer"
                     /database="34.0"
                     /db_xref="PF00106.27"
                     /db_xref="GO:0055114"
                     /description="short chain dehydrogenase"
                     /detection="hmmscan"
                     /domain_id="clusterhmmer_input.path1.gene8_0022"
                     /evalue="1.80E-32"
                     /gene_ontologies="GO:0055114: oxidation-reduction process"
                     /label="input.path1.gene8"
                     /locus_tag="input.path1.gene8"
                     /protein_end="1078"
                     /protein_start="894"
                     /score="112.5"
                     /tool="antismash"
                     /translation="GQGGIGEALVTEYTRRGLHAIATVLPQESSDHLTNAGITVFPLDV
                     TAEKSVEDLKASINKLTGGHLDVLVNCACVPAHDAQTYTMTAIDTDVAAVKRMFEVNVF
                     GPMRMVHHFHDMLIKSEGCIVNIGSIGGVIPYLYGSSYNATKAALQHWSSTLRVEMAPL
                     NVRVITVISGEVSTNILKNDA"
     PFAM_domain     complement(45023..45403)
                     /aSDomain="adh_short"
                     /aSTool="clusterhmmer"
                     /database="34.0"
                     /db_xref="PF00106.27"
                     /db_xref="GO:0055114"
                     /description="short chain dehydrogenase"
                     /detection="hmmscan"
                     /domain_id="clusterhmmer_input.path1.gene8_0021"
                     /evalue="2.00E-15"
                     /gene_ontologies="GO:0055114: oxidation-reduction process"
                     /label="input.path1.gene8"
                     /locus_tag="input.path1.gene8"
                     /protein_end="638"
                     /protein_start="511"
                     /score="56.8"
                     /tool="antismash"
                     /translation="QTAIVTGANTGIGLASCRQFLGFGLSHLIMGVRSQAKGDEAANQL
                     RKEFPAADISVWIIDMQSYDSIQAFVEQCKSLPRIDMTVLNAALMKSTYTTVPSTDHEI
                     SVQVNYLSTALLSILLLPVLRSK"
     PFAM_domain     complement(join(47227..47390,47455..47671,47861..47902))
                     /aSDomain="FAD_binding_4"
                     /aSTool="clusterhmmer"
                     /database="34.0"
                     /db_xref="PF01565.25"
                     /db_xref="GO:0016491"
                     /db_xref="GO:0050660"
                     /db_xref="GO:0055114"
                     /description="FAD binding domain"
                     /detection="hmmscan"
                     /domain_id="clusterhmmer_input.path1.gene8_0020"
                     /evalue="2.60E-22"
                     /gene_ontologies="GO:0016491: oxidoreductase activity"
                     /gene_ontologies="GO:0050660: flavin adenine dinucleotide
                     binding"
                     /gene_ontologies="GO:0055114: oxidation-reduction process"
                     /label="input.path1.gene8"
                     /locus_tag="input.path1.gene8"
                     /protein_end="224"
                     /protein_start="83"
                     /score="79.1"
                     /tool="antismash"
                     /translation="AAISPATEEDVAKIVKLATCRNIPFLATSGRHGYTTTLGDLQNGL
                     AIDLSQLNSFELDTTAETLTVGPGVTVGEVFDPLFNAGFDIQKDRSIETGSAPCPSLIG
                     VTLGGGVGRYQGVYGLIADALVSVRMVTAHGDIIEVS"
     CDS             join(48412..48417,48490..48566,48660..48686,48822..48924,
                     49189..49323)
                     /Name="input.path1.gene9"
                     /gene="input.path1.gene9"
                     /source="GlimmerHMM"
                     /transl_table=1
                     /translation="MRIHDAAAGHTITHTHGRRGGVPRGDGSIRGWAERQPHAGSFKPP
                     TSENVASATTTVPTPDSLNMPSGTYKGNEPKCLAPKAWYRLNTKSCASAPNTLHRFLGA
                     IAVGSRLHVVLW"
ORIGIN
        1 ggcgttttag cccctaggag ttatttacac ctaaaaaagg cgttatatag acttaaggag
       61 tctttactac tttagtaaaa gcacttctcg gctatccttt tagcggacgg cttttagata
      121 gtaccgtaag aaccgtgtta tgttttacgc cgcagtttaa tcctattctt ctacgttaac
      181 gatatcgtta ttgcttataa ggaataatat aaggcgtaga tagagtaggc cgttaataac
      241 ctataacgct actataacct ataagggggc gatcctctat agtggttcct taatattaag
      301 gttattcgtg accatgtcgc ctataaaatc tggctattat aacgcgatta tattactaag
      361 ttagaacgcc tattaaagcc gaatagtaag tatagtagta actatcgcct aacgcaccta
      421 attaaggtta tagagctatt accctattta gggacctcga ctaacgttaa aagctattaa
      481 cggaagatag gatctatact atacgtagta gtaatatcgc ggcctaatat cgcgtttata
      541 atatccaggc tataccggtt taacgttaat ccagggcctg tttactataa ggccgccgat
      601 tatctaatcc tctatataat taatagctaa tcgtttgcgt tagaactaag gggtggtgat
      661 actatcgaaa tctatactaa cgccttattt accgataata ccctcgatcg aaagagtagt
      721 caagcgtata taatacgctt atttagtggt ataatagcgt agcgcgctaa taagtaggat
      781 acggtcacga cgtttataac ggaagcagag ctattagcgt tagtataggg tataaaagag
      841 ggtatcttta tataacgcct attatttagt atagaagtag aatttaataa tccggaatta
      901 agaatcttat acgataataa ctaaacgatt cgattagtta attaggagat tagcacgtta
      961 ataacgcgcc tccgctatat cgatatccac ggctactagt gtaactggat aaagacgtag
     1021 tggcactaga tcgttaagat aaagatcaga taaagaggtt agtccagcga aaccacgata
     1081 tataaccaaa atataactaa caccactata acctttagcg aagaagtaga tcggtactta
     1141 ttattctgat tagggtaatg taagttaaac tagaaagata ccttaaacgt agaataagta
     1201 attataaaag aggataatga ttatgtctta atcccttaat agggatatcc cgagcctgtc
     1261 cttaatatat atatggtagc ggatccagcg gccttaaaag ggggttatat gaccgtctgc
     1321 cgaaccactc taacgctata tctgcgcggt tataatacgg ccctagttat ctcgattacg
     1381 cccttatcgc atagataact cctaaaaata agcagatata agtacataaa ctaagtaaag
     1441 agctatcgta tacccgtatt tctctgatta ccccgtcctc catatatact aagttagaga
     1501 tcctcttagt tcctattcct ccgtatatac cgtttcctcg ctatctttat cggttatatc
     1561 cttaagacgt ctcttatcta atcctctata tatgccttta cttacgcttt cgtaaagtcc
     1621 ttcctccgac tatatagtcc gacttattag ccttttgagc ctcctaatta gcggcggctt
     1681 tatctacctc ctacttaata gtggtattat aacgatgcta gcctccctac tctattactc
     1741 gcgatagcgg aagatgctta ttactattag tagcggtatc ctgtaaagcg gctttatagg
     1801 ggttattaaa cgactaaacc taatcctcct agctatagtt actcggtcta aacggtatat
     1861 tccttatctc gattagcctg tagaatagta ggccacggga tatttctaga ccgcggtcct
     1921 agtatactcg gtccttctcc tacttacttt atatatcggt ccttacagta aaattaataa
     1981 ggtcctctcc ctcgtatacg tagtaactaa tagctaagct aatcttaact agggcaggct
     2041 acggctacta tatctacttc ttaggcttag tcacctttta attaggggaa cccttaaaga
     2101 tataaacctt agggacttta ggcgagacta tagatatagg cttaatagtc gagggagtac
     2161 cctcgctaac ctccttagcc ttaggggtgg tgagcttaag attacctagt tccgggaata
     2221 tatccctatt atcctcgcta agtgctagtc ctttagttac cccttaatta ggagaagagg
     2281 acttcggctt agtaggtagg ggcgtcttag gagccttcgg agtcttcgga cccttaggcg
     2341 ggttaatagg cttttacttc ttattaatag gcgtgaaacc agttatttta ggcggattat
     2401 aggagggagt aataacggga gcgggggtag gagcggggtt aagggatagg gtagactact
     2461 cggaagctaa tttaagctta gattaatagc cgaagccgaa gagttcgcct acgtaactta
     2521 actagctata tctaatatac ctagtatagc tggttatatt gttaacgtaa tagcggctat
     2581 cttatagccg gtatagccgg gataaggcag ggaataagta tccctcctaa ataatgtaac
     2641 gaatctattt actaacgaat aggctatacg aatactcgtc ctcctattaa gggcctagaa
     2701 cgatataaaa cttcctaact aggctatcta tagcctcctt aggggcttta atataccgtg
     2761 gctaacttat agctacccgg aagctcttta atagacgctt cttagctcct ctattatact
     2821 atatactatc gtatatgtat ataacccacg tctcctaatc taagagtagg ctaacgaagt
     2881 ggttacctct aatatagtat ataaagggaa ttagccggga tattacgatc ctaaaaagat
     2941 ttctctcgct cacgtctaga tagttaaacc tcttcttctt agcgttatag ccccacgagt
     3001 taatattatt aatctaggcc ttaggcctag tatccccgat ctatctagtg attattaccc
     3061 tgattaggtc ttttatagta gacttttcta accacttacc cttaaagagg ttattataca
     3121 ccctttatat agctagtaag gctatatagg cggccacgat actatctcca cgaatcttta
     3181 ctaagggggt taacggggtt atattatcta taacttctcc gcctatatac tctccctcta
     3241 tagatcctag gagctattaa attacttact agtcctctat actacctgcc gtaaacctaa
     3301 agaagagggg gtcgttatcg gatacgtcga ataggcggta aggaagactt atcgagggga
     3361 aagcctatct actcttctta aggacgtatt tagtacgacc tctagtataa gaattaataa
     3421 cggcgcgtgc cttagggtga atatagcgct taagtaagtt ccctacgggg gtagtggcct
     3481 agtagttagt tatagcgagg gcggcgtgcg cggcgggaga gggagagaaa aaaagagggg
     3541 ggagggggag aaaggaataa aggccggtaa aagcgtaaac tatagctggt taccctaatt
     3601 agactttagg gacgtcgaaa aacagttaaa aagaaatagg aaaagctatt attataaaat
     3661 agcggttagt ggttacgggt gatatctaag agtaaagggc tagtcgaaaa ctaaagagtg
     3721 gaagagagag gaaaagagac ccttaaagct taaggtcgag ggatatttat cctcctctaa
     3781 taagctcgaa agtgccttct tctataatag tctttgcttt aagggttcct ttatagtagg
     3841 cattactatt tagctactgc ctatcaagga gtcttttgct tagttaaaga aggcgtgtct
     3901 tagttatagc gatagtgact cctttaactc ggcgggaagg ttcccgatta ggaaaaagac
     3961 gttaaaacct gggctctaat tagtcgaaaa gattagacga aatagctcct gcgttattcg
     4021 gttataggcg tagccgtgac ttagggataa gggatctaaa aggggaaata gtgaattact
     4081 cctcccttaa gccgtagcag taaaggcctc tttataactg ctttaactaa atagccgcct
     4141 ttgtgattta tagtaataac gaggcttata gcctccctta atcgcttgat ccctcgagta
     4201 taaaaggcga gctttctacc ggtatccctc cttttcttct tcttttccta ccgtaatatt
     4261 aaggcaaata cgaacctaac cgctatttac acttataata tctaataata gtaataatag
     4321 taattaaacg gctgattagt atactcgacg agaccgagtc ttacgaaagg aagaaggccg
     4381 ttacttatta atagtctatt aagctaacgc cgtggttctg gcccgcggct tatttgcccc
     4441 ttagggccta taaggaatac tctttcggag taacccccgt ggatatagtg gtaagttttt
     4501 atcgagtcta tatatagatt gccctaatta ggctaagtaa agactaataa accctagagg
     4561 taaactctta tctcggctag tataaggtgg gtagtaaggg tggcgtatta tacgttaagc
     4621 taaacttcct gtagttatta atccccggag aaagtaaggc ggtagtcgcc cggcgggttt
     4681 aggatactct tcttaacctt agagacgtcg aggttagttt atttataaag ataaaggcta
     4741 gtaacggctc tcctctcttc cgtcgttaag tcttcgtggt aaaggatata gctagtcctt
     4801 agagagagta tcttataaaa atcgtttcgc ggccctatac tactagggct cttttaatct
     4861 aagtatacgg cactattaat aaggttcctt actagtgcta cgaggagcgt tagatagcta
     4921 taactaatcg ggttaataat aagattctat actccttttt cgagtatgtg tcgatttagg
     4981 ggagcaagga gttcccggac tacgctaact attaatttta cgagtccgct tatacgtatc
     5041 gtgacgacgc cctccgaggg cagttctaat agggtgatta ggaagtctcc tggccggata
     5101 ataagtatcc gggcgttagt caccccgatc cttcttctaa gtagaatata gtgctgtctt
     5161 aatcgattta taacgatagt caccgacctt tatagtcctc tcggcgtagt gtttatatta
     5221 ttagtataaa ggctatttat taataggtgg cttactagta acgtaatact ttaggaggtt
     5281 aagatctcct agcgcgagat agtattccgg ctatagttct agctctaata taccggtatt
     5341 ggactaaact ggatagccac tactagaggg ttaaggatag cgcttagtat taaaaagggg
     5401 agaccgttaa gtattatcta atctctcttc ccgtaggggc ttatatctgg cgtaaggaga
     5461 ttaaagtgta tattcccgag tataagaact acgaagaagg accggtttag gagtaaagaa
     5521 gggggggaaa taggtatctt tcgcggtaat taggggaata ggagtatagt tatagttaaa
     5581 tagggcagct aaggccgaga aataggaagg gatcgggtag taggtagtaa attataataa
     5641 tataagcttc taagtctaag tctttagcgt agttaggggt gagaaagagc cgctgcgtgg
     5701 gaaagtaggg tagggtagta agattagggg aaaataggta taaaagaagg ttttctcgtg
     5761 gcttatcttc ttcttttcct cttctttata ataaaccgtt ttttactcta ataggggtag
     5821 actctacggg cctatctacc gataaagccc ttataagaag aataagattt ataggtaata
     5881 gccggtagtc gcttaatcag gctaataaaa ctagggaatc cccgggtttt ccggttttta
     5941 ttattattac cgctatcgtc gtcgtgatat tacgtttttc tttattaggg gtttttctgg
     6001 cggagctctt aacgccgttg acttagtgtc ttgaacttac tcttctagta atagatatag
     6061 tattagtctt ttctttctgg acgaggaact tacatatagt agacttaagg gtagtatata
     6121 taggtgtggt tagggaaata ggggtatact attagttata gagagagcga ttagtaatag
     6181 agattaggaa aaggggcttt aagtcgtggg aaggggtggc tcttatactt ctgaaatcgg
     6241 cctttaagat taacgtaata acttaataag ttactagtat tagggttagt aaaggaggga
     6301 tttacggttt acggcttata gcctttaatg gtatttctct cgattatatt atacccttag
     6361 taaccgtcct atactagtta ttcccgacta taactccctt ccgcagaata ggcagcttat
     6421 attaaactaa gtgtaattta gcttaggtcc gataaattat acggtaatca ggggaattgg
     6481 agtaaagaat ttaagattat aataaaagaa acctatactt attatagaaa agagagtata
     6541 tagtggtata tgtctataac gtttacgtag ttaggcttac ttataaatat aataaataat
     6601 aaatataggg aaaagtcttc taatcgggga aataagtcta gacgggttta tagtacttct
     6661 gattagggta ataaaggtaa aagtttaaaa aaaaaaaacg gactaaggtg gtagttagaa
     6721 ggattattta taggtttacg ccctttatgc tagcgtatat cgcgactctg gaaggataaa
     6781 agacttagct ctatttaccc tcggccctaa gactacacgc tagcctccta acgagtatag
     6841 gctttaaaga tacaggaaat tagggaaaat aataataagg aataaaatac agctcgttag
     6901 tataatcctt atacttactc gggttaaaat ctaggcacta tagaatctac acctcgacgg
     6961 tactaaactc ccttaccttt tttaactctt cttctagctt cttataatac tcccctaata
     7021 actctcttag tctctcggag cggcgtaaaa tatcgtgaat agtgtaatta ggggaactaa
     7081 tattatcctt agccctaata tcttccttag ggtcctcgct aagtaaaagg ggtgcttcgg
     7141 tgacttcttc ggtaataggc gctccttaga cagggtacgt gatcttaagc tcttcgctat
     7201 agtcccgttt aagtatagtc tagtccttag gctcccagtg cctattatcg tttttaaata
     7261 aacttcttta ggtggttagc ggtaaaagta atccctttta gttcttccct agtaagagtc
     7321 ttaagaataa agaacttatt atcgtgatta gcctttcgga tacgatatag gccgttctag
     7381 tagtagtcga gcttagcctt acggcttata tcgatagctt ttttagtatc gtgaactagt
     7441 ataagatcct taacttatag cctttattta cgtagtaccc gggcacggct agcgttaata
     7501 taggctatcc gtcgccctta ttatttagta attatagtaa tagcagctta tcagttagta
     7561 ttaagctagg caaaagccct taaccaaagt attatcttat ccttaggggt tttaacgcgg
     7621 ctctagtcta gtactctcta ggttaggcag gtcgtcttaa tcggggtaat agccttatag
     7681 ccgtatagaa ggaaaaaagg ggtacggcta gtagaagctt ttaccgttat atggttagcg
     7741 aaaaggatta ttaggaggat ctcgtgaagg gctctagggt aaagctttga ctaaatagat
     7801 agagcgtggg taatagcctc atacctaacc tcgttaaggc tattagcgcg ggggtagtag
     7861 gccgaggcga gcttccgagt agttctatag tgacggttta gctcgattat ataaccctta
     7921 ttctctagac ctctatctat aaggaggatt atataaagcc tatacctata gattatatct
     7981 tcctatagaa ataaggctat agccttagac gtattctttt ttagtagtcg ggccttaacc
     8041 taacctataa atatatagcg ggcctctata agatactatc cttagagata ttaaatattt
     8101 aggcagacct tggtaaaagg gagggcggcc ttaggcaggc ttattacgat tagggggtcc
     8161 tcttaggaat agctacggcg ggcctagtat ttagaatagg actcgataaa cctctaaacg
     8221 ctcttataga tactatccta gaagtagtta gcggcgaggc gatagtaagt gccctgtctt
     8281 cctcggtatc cggattcgtc gtaggctctc ctaattaggt taacctaggt gtcgttatgg
     8341 ttaatccagc gtttaggggt cgaatcggct ttagttactc gggtctatag taatccgtcc
     8401 ttaaggaata cacgggtggc tttatcttta actctacggg cttctttagg atctattccc
     8461 ttaagcacgc gaaaggttat taagaaggtg gctacttatc aggaaaacta actctaggta
     8521 aggtccttat cgaggatatc gttagctaag gtagggtcgt cgaactgctt cttagcttct
     8581 gtaaagatga ttctatcgtc cacgaagtcg tttaggtctc cttcggtatc gttattagcc
     8641 taattaaagg gtattccggg tatccgtaag agtttatcgg ctatagtatt cttaaatcct
     8701 ttaatatact taacgtcgaa gtcgaagagc cggatctagg caagctatcg ggtgattagg
     8761 gtattaggga ggttagtagt agatcctttt aactaggata agagggctta ggtatcggtt
     8821 tcgaggataa agtaaaccct atagaggtag ttacataggc gctaaagggt ctttaggact
     8881 ccccttagca ctagcttact agcgttatag accctctccg tagaagacta acgtccgctt
     8941 ttatactata ccacggctct cttattctta acgtactacc cgaggattcc accctatcta
     9001 tttatactag tatcgacgat aacgtagata actcctacgc cttcgccgta ctagataata
     9061 atcaggatag gggtagtagt aagggctttc ttaagggcgt ttatagcgtg ttattaaggc
     9121 tcctcctact taaaggcagt gttcttccgt agcaagtcgg ttaggggtct agcgataata
     9181 gcggacttat aaatccagat atagtaaaag gtggcgagac cgaggaataa ataaatatta
     9241 aaaactatac tatacctctc ctactctcgg accttcgcta tcttagccta cttaggataa
     9301 taactattaa tactatagat atagcccacg atagtggcta ctttctaata ctactagctt
     9361 ttaataccta cgatagtgcc tttagctaat tccacgttaa gaagcacttt atcgatatta
     9421 gcgatatact cggctataaa acggcgaatt cctagtccaa ttagggtatc ctagtaggta
     9481 gttattagtt cttttactat aatatcgtta ataaagggtc tatagcacta ggaaataagg
     9541 tcgtaaagga tacgagttat aatgcatata aactaggcta ctaaattagt ggccccctaa
     9601 ggaagggtat atatcctaaa gagtctaata atagtcgtaa aggtagttag atctcgagac
     9661 tcctcgttaa gggtaacctg attatagccg gaaaagaggt ctaagaggga tataagctta
     9721 tatatagcga aatcctcgga gaactcgtcg gccctaggcg gtataaaggt atcttaaagg
     9781 gttactacgt taatcttagt agccgagtta ataagccgta tattaccgtc cttcttctta
     9841 actaggaact agggattata ataggctacg tggctctcct cggttatacc tttcttaagg
     9901 cggttcttta ttatctgcac gactatagtc tctaaagcct tagggatagg gatccccttc
     9961 gcctgccacg ctttataagg aactgctcga atcttctata aaggggctac ccgttcgtta
    10021 aggcggccgt acttagtcta atcctacgta atagctgcct ctcggtttag gaggaccttt
    10081 attaggagct ccttttcctt agaggttaag tggtcgatag tcttcaggat agcgttaagt
    10141 ctttcgggta taagacgcga acggggtata agtttagaaa acttcggtat aattaggcta
    10201 ataaaccgtt tattttctag ctcctagtct tcctctttaa tttctataag gatattcttc
    10261 ttctagtaag ggtctttatc agggatactt ctatcggacg ggacgttatt aaaagggtaa
    10321 accttaagag ccttaggttt ctatatagta aagacgcctt cgggattagg gggataatac
    10381 gcttctttaa taagatccta ggacttcctc ttctttagct gctatagcct cttcgtcgta
    10441 actacggcta cactaataat actatcctcc tctttctttg gagccttaag cgcttttatc
    10501 taggaattat cctacgttat caggttcttc taaaaatata agactaagag gctattaggg
    10561 tgattaggct aatagtagta tagaaaggtc gaaaaagata agtagttagt ataaattaat
    10621 tattattata taatcgtagt tattatatag ggagcctccg cgatacacct cttatatcct
    10681 cggccctaat ttcgtggtat cgcccttaag gctatataaa ttctattcgt taggggcttt
    10741 acctcctccg taaataggaa ggctactaaa gtagtagcgt cctttttatc taaataaaag
    10801 aaaatattat tatcgctctt tttcttcttc tccttctcct tttctttcct cgccttctcc
    10861 ttctctttcg tcctttaatc gggcgaaccg ctagtcctat cgttacttga tattaaggca
    10921 gcggccccgg actaactata agggacgcta ttctccccct actatccgat acttagatcg
    10981 attaaatcct cctcctctta acgcttctcc tcctttttaa acttaggcta gctctatcta
    11041 taagggcggt cgttaactta ttctctgtta gcgataagga taataatacg ggtatccccg
    11101 taggcgaagt ctatatcgat ctatccgtcc ttataggtga aataggcgtg actatttaat
    11161 aagaatagta ggctaagaag tatcctaggc cttattccct cgattactat aaaatagact
    11221 ttcccgtgct agtccctgac ttagaggtgc tcctttagat accctgcgta gtttacccta
    11281 tctacgtcgt taatcccctt aatcgcgata ttgcttttac cgacacggcc ctatagtctt
    11341 agcttctcta tacggtctag ccggatagta ttaaagacgg ctcctgtgtt aataactatg
    11401 taaaaatagt cctccgtagg gcaggcctta gctattcgct tagttaggct aacccgtatc
    11461 gttatatact tagcgtaaat agtaggaggc tttagtttat taatcgtcgg ggcgggcgta
    11521 atagataggg cactattagg cataggggct atagtcgtgg tattcgtaaa ctatataggg
    11581 cgttcaggac ctaggggtaa ggagtctatg aaaaaggcct ttttgggggt taagcggata
    11641 accttagcgt ctcctcgtag tccgcgagga tagctctatt aatagagagg aggtaaacta
    11701 taagaacctt aacctctatc tctaaaaggt gctttaggct tttctcgcgg accttctata
    11761 taacggcctc ctagttaaat aagttaaggg tattctttta agccgaggct cgcgagatag
    11821 gccgagtagt ggttaaggta gtagtgggtc tagatatagg ggctatcgaa ttaggggtta
    11881 gaccgttatc tatatcggtg ttattaacta tctctataac cctttaggag ctttccggag
    11941 ttattagggt ttattaaatg gcctaattag gggaactagc tacttttagc gtgggtttac
    12001 taattctacc gctcctagta gtacgaaaag ggtcctaggg gttagtcgaa atatattaag
    12061 atatagacgt agtatatact ctagtagtaa taaagttaat agatcctgtg accttaataa
    12121 cccttaaggc ttacgtggct taggtggcct aattactctg actagtctgc tacttctata
    12181 cttgcttaac tatatactta attataagcc tattagtctt attagtctta taagggaggg
    12241 tagcaggcta gaaggtctta atatagaggt ctacgagctc cttaaatcgg ctatagagct
    12301 tagtagccag ctaatacagt ataagacatc ggtatagcta gtacttatta actcgtagct
    12361 tactctttag gtaggctacc taggtattag tctaatctat aactaaatac gcggggaact
    12421 cctacttaac taggttatag gcgctatcgt ggattaggat agggtagtta tctctctgat
    12481 acccttctta gccgtagtag tagtagcgtg ctagcggggg ctcgctatta ttctaggcac
    12541 ctctctacta tcctaggcgg ttatcgtgtt actaggtcgg gcggctatta ttacgccggt
    12601 tattatatct agggcggggt cctccgtagt agatctcctc ggtgtattag gcgttattgg
    12661 gctaggaagc ggtaccatta gcctgattag gggtggcgaa gtacactaaa atagttatcg
    12721 taggctaagg ggcgtgctta aggacggtat aaaaggcgtt ttttagatta gatttcgtgg
    12781 cgaggagggc ttagactttc tccgtaccta tccttttaga tagggcgagt acttaggcag
    12841 tagtgcccct aacgccttta gctctattat agataagaga aatagtatac tttttaagga
    12901 ggttagcgag cttatctata tccgattaag aggctataga ctcctagact atagtaggct
    12961 gccttaagat cgtgggctgg aaagcggtat tattaggctg attagactta gctataccta
    13021 gtatagcgtc cttatctata ggcttaccct ctacttccta gatatccgta gactactcgc
    13081 gtagtaggtc taaaagcagc ttatagctct taactatctt tcttaagtcg gtgcctcgaa
    13141 tcttaagctt attagcgata aatatataga tatccctata tagaatagta aggacgatac
    13201 cgtagagctc ggagtcctta ataaaagtgc cttagacccg ctctacctta gccttctaga
    13261 tagtgattta ctgtagtaag tccctgacct gacgaacgct attaatctta tacgtcttat
    13321 attttactcg aagctaataa acctcgtaag agaagttaag ttagtagtta ggatctagat
    13381 aagagacttc tttaacgatc ttcataacta gattagacta attaccttta gcggtttaaa
    13441 cctctctaac taagcgttta atagcaggac gaataaccgt atccgtgtat aggttaacgt
    13501 aggtgatctt atcggcttta ctaaggcggt taagcttagt atagttatcg tactactaaa
    13561 agaatataga gagggactta ccactaaagc ggggagcttt agtagcgagg ggatttaggg
    13621 gtgctctcga cgtagtagtg gcggggggca gggctttaac gacctcggcg atagtgctcc
    13681 ctcggtcacg gcttatcagg gcttattgca gcttaattag gtctttagta gtagtagggg
    13741 aagcgtttaa agcaggttag acagtaaagg caggctagcc aggggtagta ttaggggtag
    13801 ttatcgaaat agtagccgga gccgtggcag atatagtagt cggcctagaa gcgggcggag
    13861 gtaaggccgt agccctaata tcgtggttcc cctaattagg ggcagcagaa atagcaggcg
    13921 tacgaatagg gggaatagcc ggcgagggag ccttatcgtc ggagtcacta ataacgataa
    13981 taggggtagg ctcgcgatac taaatctaag tatctatagt gctttaggta taagtataag
    14041 ggggtaggcg aatcataata atagggttag ggcgcttagg gtatttaggg aaaggttctt
    14101 cgaactaatc gtctagcgag aagatcctat aggtgttcta gatactagcc aggttattat
    14161 atatattatc tcgtcttaaa aagagtgata aggtctttaa cgagagggcg gtcctaggtt
    14221 ttactcctta atacttatct tcggggtcta gcttttctaa cttacctcga aggaagaggc
    14281 cccccacgat taggagatta cctattagta aaaagactat actcacggat attaatatta
    14341 aaagcactac ccgctaaacc ttacaaagaa gtattataac ctgcttacgg ggtctataaa
    14401 ggtccttact agactatcgg gtccttttat aaggtatcgt tatttcgctc ctacgcttgg
    14461 tattagcttt ttattagatc tgctagggtt tagtacccta atccgggtaa gctgctctcg
    14521 gcggtcttat cttttcttta ccatcgtgcg agggtctagc ttagttagtg gtgggggtta
    14581 taagcgccct atcgagttta ttctatatcc agaatctaac tctatcgcga tctaatcggt
    14641 ttcctccgct ataattacta cctctatagc gacgggtctt ataattaaaa gtgttaatag
    14701 ttctttaact cttacctaag tagttatttc ttttcctgat cttattaggg ctaatctccc
    14761 ctcggtctta aagcgttaaa tccttcctta gtcgttatct ttatattctt tttagggtta
    14821 ttaactaata gtccgtttag gagggccgga acctccctta agcgccttta ttactctaat
    14881 caggattaga acactttagg gacgccgaat aaatccgcct ccaagcacta tattataact
    14941 agataaagac ttagtagcac tagatcgtta agataaagat tagataaagt ggttagtcta
    15001 gcgaaaccat aatatataac taaaatataa ctaataccgc tataaccttt agcgaagaag
    15061 tagatcggta gttattattc tgattagggt aacgtaagtt aaactggaaa gataccttaa
    15121 atgtagaata agtaattata aaagaggata ataattatat cttaatccct cgatagggat
    15181 atcccgagcc tgtccttaat atatatatgg gcagcggatc tagcggcctt aaaagggggg
    15241 tgatataact gtctgccgaa ccactctaac gctgtatctg cgcggttaca ctagttatat
    15301 taagtaaagg aataagggta aatactcgta acgtacgtta cgagcgcgga aatagtggta
    15361 gacggattaa cgaaggcgct atacggcgag aaatttaaga tatttaggtc ctaggtgggc
    15421 gtgatagata tacgggaacg gttatagcag aaatagctag aggaagtccg gatagaatat
    15481 ttagaagacc taaaggacaa atttaagggc ggctatagcg aatagattat atagctagat
    15541 tatctgccga ttacgaatag ctttaatcgc ctaactaacg tttagggcga ttagggggtg
    15601 tgtcgaatag actatagtct ttttggttat ataataggcc ggattactaa gagtataatc
    15661 cgggtagacg cttatagaat ctgcactata tcaaatacgg tggtagcgtt tccctaacgg
    15721 tctaagacag ttataatagt atataattgc cttaattaat tttgacctgt tttatgacga
    15781 ttttggctac gctttatcta acaggtcctg ccaggttcga gctcatggtc cgacgagata
    15841 ggaataaaat aataaggtac gtacgtacct acgaggctat aattgatgct aaaggtacct
    15901 acggtaccta ggtaataacc tcacattaca atcgtaccta ctctctcgcg tattactcat
    15961 caatataatc tggaactctc aagaccaatc aatgatggtc gagcctaccc aaagaaaaag
    16021 caggtacgga gtatttgtcc accatcaagt actcggtacc tttagtaacg tttctatcgc
    16081 ctccgttttc tcgctggtat tccttgtacg tgtactccgt atgatcctca ctgccttcaa
    16141 ggtactttgg agaaggagca tccatagctt tgaaaagtac ggagtactcc gtatgtacca
    16201 gtccctcgta cctgctccag cagtagtgcc taagatttgt ccccacatct tcagtcgagc
    16261 cttggtggtg ctgttgctcc agcacaacgc gggaccccgt gcatagccca agtaaccctt
    16321 gcttcccttg cttgcagcaa gcccacacac tctttcccca tctccttcct gtctacctta
    16381 gctaccgcag ccagccagcc agccttgcca gcatctcgtg ctcctcggct catctcccca
    16441 agctgcatca acggatactc attccccctc ccgatcccat caacccccat catcacacaa
    16501 caacgtctct ctcgaatcaa cgtcctgccc cgtcagccca ccggctttgc tttgccccgc
    16561 ggagcagagc aagctattgg gaagacgtca acacacttcc tcaccaaggt aggaggaggt
    16621 aaacgccctc gttcacggcc ggcgatccga gcacgtggag gactttgagg ccggtttggg
    16681 tctgggactc acattacgtt tcgtcaccat ttgtcgccga gcttcatctc tttcatctcg
    16741 tccgactctc cactctccct cccaccgtgt cagctttcca tccgcggcgt gactcgcatt
    16801 ccatcgacca accagctgcc cagctgcctc cgagccaaca acacccggaa cacaaacacc
    16861 aaacacgcct tgctttgtct tcagccagcc accgccgtag cttcggctcg ccacgatcat
    16921 tgatctcctt acctgaccgg atttcggctt tttccttccg gttttattaa agctcgccat
    16981 cgccgtcttt ccccagcaat gggagtctgt aatagctcgt gctgcggagg tgcgtcccaa
    17041 ccagagctct ccgtcacatc ttgcttgcct cgggcatact tgctaattct tgtccgtgat
    17101 gcaggtcgct cccgtgacgg cctctacgaa cctgtactcg ccgacagcga aagggaggct
    17161 gtcgccgacc ttctgcaata ccttgagaat gtgcgttcat tcccaacacg acacataccc
    17221 aacccaagct cctttctctt ccaacgtttc gcggcctccc catcctttct cgccctacgc
    17281 ttctcagccc cgtcactgac ttccatctag cgaggggaga ctgatttctt ctccggcgaa
    17341 ccactgcgcg ccctgagtac cctcgtcttt tccgagaaca tcgacctaca acgcagtgcc
    17401 agtctcacat ttgccgagat caccgaacgc ggtatgtggg acagcccaac ctgccgacta
    17461 gcatttgcct gctcgccatg gatctgcagt aaactgacga tatcttcata gatgtgcgag
    17521 aagtccaccg ggataccctc gaaccgatat tgttcctcct acagagctcc gacattgaag
    17581 tgcaaagagc cgccagtgca gcactcggaa acctggctgt caatagtttg tctcaccgga
    17641 caaccccccc tcgttttttt ttcttctttt tttcttttga ataatggcta acctgagcgg
    17701 aaacgacgta gccgagaaca aggtcctcat cgttcaaatg ggcggtctcc agccattgat
    17761 ccgacaaatg ctctctccca atgtcgaagt gcagtgcaac gccgtcggct gcatcaccaa
    17821 cctggccaca catgaggaga ataaagcaag gattgcacag tcgggtgctc tcggtccctt
    17881 gacgagactg gccaagtcga aggatatgcg tgtccagcgc aatgctactg gtgctttgct
    17941 gaatatgaca cactcgggta ctgttctact gttccaaccg attccctagt ttacctaccc
    18001 acgccctttc aaccctgctt ttctgtccgt gtagtgagga gagcgcctgc taaccgggca
    18061 cagacgagaa ccgaaaacag ctcgtcaacg cgggcgccat tccggtcctg gtccagcttc
    18121 tgtcctcgcc cgatgtcgac gtgcagtact actgcacgac ggcccttagc aacattgcgg
    18181 ttgacgctaa caacaggcgg aagcttgcgc agaccgagac caagctcgtc gcctcgctcg
    18241 tcgctctcat ggattcatcc tcccccaagg tgcagtgcca agccgctctg gctctccgaa
    18301 acctggcctc ggacgaaaag tatcagctcg acatcgtccg ttccaacggc ctggcgcccc
    18361 tgctccgtct gctgcagtcg tcctatctac ccctcatcct gtccgccgtc gcctgcatcc
    18421 gcaacatctc catccatcct atgaacgaat cgcccatcat cgaagccggc ttcttgaagc
    18481 ctctggtgga tcttctcggc tccacggaca acgaagaaat ccagtgccat gccatttcca
    18541 ccctgcgcaa tctcgctgcg agttccgacc gcaacaaggc gctcgtcctc gacgccggcg
    18601 ccgtgcagaa gtgcaagcag ctggttctcg acgtccccgt gacggtgcag tccgagatga
    18661 cggcggcgat cgccgtgctt gctctcagcg acgagctcaa atcgcatctt ctcaatctcg
    18721 gcgtttttga agtcctcatt cctctcaccg attcgcccag catcgaggtt cagggcaaca
    18781 gcgccgcggc cctgggcaac ctgtcttcga aaggttcgtt tgtttttctc cttttctcgt
    18841 catgtttggg cttcaattta cgacatttgt cctatgtttg tactaacaca aagatcttat
    18901 ggctagttgg cgattactcg gtcttcgtac aggattggaa gtctccgaac ggtggcattc
    18961 atgggtacct gatcaggttc ctgaggagcg gcgacgcgac gttccaacat atcgccatat
    19021 ggacgctgct ccagctgctc gagtcagaag acaagagcct catccaactg attgggcagg
    19081 cggaggacat tgtcgaccag atcaaggcaa ttgcgaaccg tccggtcgaa ccggacaacg
    19141 agtttgagga cgacgatgag ggtgaggtgg taagccttgc acaacggtgc ctagaactcc
    19201 tgggacaggg cacgagcaag acgcacatcg aaggctgatg tctatctgag gccgacttgt
    19261 tccttccttt cccttgtcct cttccatctc tccctctgtt ctttttctct ccctctctgt
    19321 ctctctcctt ctctcttcat atttcctttg tattcgtttg gtggaatatc tttgggaggc
    19381 atatcagcac ggcaaaggcg ccaaagagga ggacggaagg agtttgtgga gtacaatttt
    19441 cgaggcacac atacaccaga ctggccatgt tgttattttc acttttcggt gtaggtcatg
    19501 ccgcttgtcg gcgtccgagg tgagcgagca gctgtggtgg tgatgtttga aaggctgtgg
    19561 ggttcagacc cgccatagaa aagggctctc cccggtgcca cagctgtgtt tttgcgtggt
    19621 agtggaacgt gagaagtccg ggggggaagt ccggggggga agtccggggt gggctgttct
    19681 acttctatca tgcattatga ccatggttag ggtcggcatc ttttttccca tccctacagg
    19741 gttttactat ttttcctttg gtcgtcattg attcccactg gctcacagag aatgctgagc
    19801 tctatgccat tgtaatcaga acagagtggt ggagaagaag tcactggtat tacacttagt
    19861 acttgttaca ggttatgccg ccgtttgtct acctacctag gtatcgtggg gggccaaagt
    19921 gatatgacgg ttgattcgta gtgtacatga tatagtaata caatatgcaa tgacggcagc
    19981 cctcggttta gtggatctct cagaaatggt agtctttgag aaggccggta ttgctgcagt
    20041 cgtctcgtgg ggtttgccat catcaagatg ataaagccac gctgtcattc tccgagctct
    20101 tggagtcctc caagccattg cgaatccaat gcgcctcctg cgggggccag attttagcta
    20161 aaactttacc cctgacgaga gcgaggggaa gggggccgaa gactctagaa tcccgcgacg
    20221 attcgaggtt gtcgcctgtt atccagcagt ggccttgggg tacctggcgc ggcgggcgac
    20281 gcatccggtt gtaagtaagt cgagttttaa gccgagctgg caaagtaaat aggggggaag
    20341 ggggggtgaa tgtagagagg ggggacaagc gggaaaagga acaaggaaaa atataataaa
    20401 atataagaag aagaaagaaa agtaaaaacc cacctgaatc ataacctgcg aacccgtatc
    20461 cgggtcgcca tggaggacgt aatcgcccgg caggcccatg atgcgcttga cgccctgggc
    20521 gcggcggaag atgggaatgt cgtagaagac gaggtcgccg acgtggaggt cgcggccgcg
    20581 gcggtagtac ttggacacga ggagatagtc gccgtagacg gaaaaggtgg ggagcatgga
    20641 gctccccgcg gcgccgccga aggagatgcc gtgctcccag aggaggtggc aggcgacgat
    20701 ggccttgagg gtgccgaggg agacaaagag gggcgcggag gcggtgccgc ggtggcgctg
    20761 gaagtaggtg cgggcccacc cgaaagtggc gttgaagagg cggcctcggg ccatttggtg
    20821 aggttgggcg ccttgaggcg ggttacatag tatgtcttgt tctcggtccg gggtggtggg
    20881 tgaggtttag ggtggtggtg gttcagttga ggcgtgggat gaaagatgag agtgacaaat
    20941 acgaagtaat taataatggg tgcggtacgg taaggcaagg aaggtactta cgaacagtac
    21001 atggccgagt acgggtacta aggtactgca ctgaggccac tttggattag ataacgccga
    21061 ggagcttaga ccaattcaac tgcaccggga gctcacatag cctttgaggc ttgtgatagg
    21121 tggattcaaa gtcagctgtg atccactctc gactacaaat cttttgactg tcggcaaatg
    21181 gtgatgactt cgtcgagacg tctttgagga cgcaatcgaa caggaaaagg gaacactccg
    21241 tacattttcg cattttcgtc cattattggc cgccgatggc cagcatcacg cagcgtcatc
    21301 atgaaaccct cgcaatgcct cttcaacagc cacgtcgccc tgtacagggt cttcgtcgct
    21361 cccttccaat ccttcgagac gacgactagg ctaggcctcc ctcgaagagg cttcgtactc
    21421 gcctcgagtc catccttccg aaaccatatt gtcagcccgt cagcaccatg ggggcccctt
    21481 tcagctgccg ccacagtggg catgggcacg ccattccgac ccttctctcc gtcctcccgc
    21541 agcatacaca cgaccgtgcc acgtcccgcg ccaccccgcg gcagtgcaca acccgaccga
    21601 ctcccgatcg acctcgaaat ccgggacaga cgaatcatgc tcatggacga ccgcaacaac
    21661 gtcaccgggc ccttcgccac ggcgcagatc ctgcggcgga tggaccacaa gaccgaaatg
    21721 ctcaagatga tcaccgcggc cgcgaaaccc gcggagaaga aacccggcag cggcagcagc
    21781 aaccccccgg gcaacacggg cgaggaaggc aaggacaaca ggaagccggc gggcccgccc
    21841 atcgcggtct gcaagatcgt cgaccgggcg gaggagaggc ggcgggacgc gcagcgggag
    21901 aaggagcgca aggcgaaggc gaggcaggcg gccaagtcga agcagaagga ggtggaggtc
    21961 gggtgggcta tcgcggcgca tgacctggac atcaagcttg ggcgggcccg cgggttcttg
    22021 gagaaggggc acaaggtgga cctcgtggtg gcaaggaaga agggggcccg ggccgcggag
    22081 agggccgaga tggaggagtt ggtgaagaac gtgcgtgaga tggtggcggc cattcccggg
    22141 gtgaaggagc ggaaggcatc tgagggggag ttggggaaga cgatgcggtt ttatttcgag
    22201 gggcaggtcc ctaaggagtg atttctattg tagattcgac gaaagaaaga taagatggat
    22261 agacggaatg tactctactg tattatatgt tcatccccgt tgtttctgca caattgttcg
    22321 tgatctaggc cacagtcgtt tggggtatgt gatcgagtgg ccagggcata tctattcatt
    22381 cactcttccg ggtgtcattc tcggcgagaa gaaaggattc agccatcttc caccatatgg
    22441 ccctggttag tagctataga agacctccaa gatacctagt tttgcgccgg atttgattgt
    22501 gcaagatacg tcgagacatg ttggtgtcag agagagggag aagatactcg agaacaacat
    22561 cgagaaggac aactacaagt caaacaaatg agcattacct tgtatacagt gtacgtacgg
    22621 gagtcgaggt gcacattctg cacatctcgg tagctagcaa tatggggttg ctgaatactg
    22681 actgtggtcc gtggacttgg ttgatcccgt tgacgaaaca gatacacgta ccctccgggg
    22741 ctacatatac gtgcttcttt gatagacaat gagacgctgg gagtacaacc ataaccacgt
    22801 gcaccttgtg gacatgatcg ttctcagatt tacaaagcac gtccctgaat acagacgcaa
    22861 gagtcgtaga caccgagtcc ctagattatg gctgagcaat acgattctac gaagccagtg
    22921 aaaccgtgag ccacaccatg tatgaattat atggatgttg atcacgggcc accatcaagt
    22981 ctggtctttc cactaggtgt cttagttggc tacagtcaga aggtacgctt gaggccgagg
    23041 gccgttgcca ttactgattc attgtctctt actcttagaa ctacataggc tgctagacgg
    23101 gaaaggtatc tcgacaagct ggccaaggct aacaactctt agacaccata ctattacaac
    23161 aagagatcca agtcaaaagt ccataaccaa ttagaagcag caccgactgc cttaaggaac
    23221 tgaggggggg ggtgaccggt acgccatatc gtcccgtcgt tgaccagaac ctggtctaaa
    23281 cgagaaggta attccgagca cgagaaaccc tcctaaaaag atatagtagc ccctgagagc
    23341 cagaatcgaa aggccgatgt tgcgcttata agggccaagg ggctgcacgc cttcaggaac
    23401 aggttgctcg taatcctggc cttgggtctc cgtgacttgt aacccagggg ctcccacggt
    23461 tttattcttc accgctgttg tcgttaatgt caccgtcggg caaaagacgc gggcacggaa
    23521 gacgcgcacg ccaggacgcc tatgtcggat gtggcgctga aggggatgtg ttcaatgttg
    23581 gagagatcga tatgtgcgcc caggagtcgt cgtacctcgg ccatgcgaac ccactctttc
    23641 aatctgctgc tgaatttcaa ggcgctccgg cggtatgttt cttcatcata ggtgcgcatg
    23701 cagagttcgc gctcggtcgt ttcgtagtag acttcctctc catctgagaa aacggccgcc
    23761 cagggcctgg ccgaccaggg gaggtacagc ccgtcgatgc ggtcgatcag ccaggttttg
    23821 attggtatcc cacatacctc cgccaggtag acggcgcgag ccacacgtcc tcgcggagag
    23881 ggctcattca ttaaacgata caaattcagg ggacaggagt tcatccaatc tgggtggtac
    23941 tccaagacga tgtgttgggg tatctggaga aacccgttcg ttgggtcatt tgggttccct
    24001 ggcggtagaa aaggagggat gggatggtcg gtcaaggtcc aggaggttgc gaaatgccgg
    24061 gggtgacatc ctgtcatgat ggccaagttg gatgcatagg aggccaccgc gcgggtgtcg
    24121 cctgatgtag aagagctccc cattgtcgta gcggagcagc tcgttcctgg ccaggtagcc
    24181 caccaggttt cggggcgagc agttgtgtgt aaagtgtgaa tactgtgctg ggtggacaga
    24241 cctcgaggca ataaaaaggc tgtcttggct ccttctctct ttcttctctc gcagctctag
    24301 tcttcatgat tgctcttctt catcgattct tcatgtttgt ctaggtacgc gtatgctggc
    24361 agtagtcgtt ttcgggcaaa atctcagtgc ttaggacgac ccgctcctgg gcttcatgac
    24421 ccagcgctcc tggccctcag ggaaggggac acccagctca aagagcttga cgagggcgtc
    24481 ggagaagtcc ttgaagaaaa cgtcgttgtc cttggcataa gtctggaccc acttcttgaa
    24541 gttcttgtcc tggacgagag caaggtcggc gggaagcatc atgaggctct tgctggtctt
    24601 gtcctcgtac tgggcgggac cgttccactt cttccactgc cacttctcgt caacgagcag
    24661 cttgaagaag tcgttggtga agacggtggg ggagaaagtc caagggccgt catagccgct
    24721 gcggtcagtg tgggcgcggc cgagggcatg ggcgccgatg agggctacga tctcctggtc
    24781 gttgaagccc atgcggtaga gacggcagcg agttgagact ttttccagca ccttttggga
    24841 gggaatatga ggtgctggct gatacccttg agtggatttc gccactggaa gcaacggcac
    24901 tagatgatcg gaaggggggg aatacccata aagagtggaa aattatgaga aacacctccc
    24961 agggttcagg gaccacggat cgttatatat agtggaaggt tttgccatat gggcgtgggt
    25021 ttagacttag tatcctggga acagcctaac aggactccgg gaggccagga ccgcaggcac
    25081 caggagtcca ggaccttacg tctgcgggag tctgggactc gtttcgagtg atcgtgtatc
    25141 aactaagagt cactatagtg tgccacaagg tctagtagta gtagtagtag tagtagtatt
    25201 taacgtcggg gtatctctaa gaagagcaaa ggacacctaa ctagtaacgc gtccgtcttc
    25261 gccaaacaat agatacagtg cgcccacagt atgccacgag gagtagttag gtgcttacgc
    25321 gaactttcaa cgagtataat actgtgctgt aaaaatcctg gggcgagttc ctaacttcac
    25381 tcacgtggct tgacgttctt gacacttgtc agaatcttac aagttacatg gaaacgatgg
    25441 cggcccgttc ccatgccgaa gtaagctcac atactctaac tcacgcccct gggccctggt
    25501 cctgacttac aagtcacgac tagccgcggt ccacccccct acgaagtgcc agatactggg
    25561 atatcagaca gacctcacgc agacgtccta tacggcaacg gaataaatct tccacgtggg
    25621 aacgtgcatt taacattccc acttccgccc cgccgccccg ccgcccgccg cccgcttgtc
    25681 tgcattcaat gttgtttaca tttctaccct gttctgatta ccaatagtct tagaagaata
    25741 gcatcagcct caaattctgc cgaaaaggtt cgacaagtgt cacaagtccc tccactgctg
    25801 taggcactag gtagtggggt tttccctcca tcaacaactt tacggccgac cctgatacca
    25861 tatcaccctt tgagggtctc cggcatagct tcatcagatc cccccaatat accacgcctt
    25921 gtcagtgcct tcctccccag cgtctgccgt tgtaaatccg ttaccccagt agctgaagcg
    25981 attggggtag aggtactccc agtcgtagtc ctgcatattg gtcagtgttt gtcggcacga
    26041 cagccgtacg ggcccacggg gatgtgacgg gtaaaggctt catctcacct cccaacgagg
    26101 gttcagcatg atgtccaggc agtgaaggcg gctgccaggc cacatcatga tgttctcgcc
    26161 tgtcggacca agtttgaacc acgagctgca gggggcgtcc cagatggtcc tcttcaagta
    26221 gagggcccgg tgttccctga actcggccac cgcgtctttc ttgggcatga ccgacttgat
    26281 attctgggtt tgaaacttct gcataagcat ggaaatgttc ctggtgatac cctcaagggc
    26341 tgggatgatc gacccgtggc cgtagggtcc aaagggtccc agcatcacta aagaacggga
    26401 cactgattag acatcttgac atgtttagca ccggcagtcc gtgacggtgt gtatactcac
    26461 tgaaatagtt gggaaagtca ggtgccatgg tactcaggta tgtctcggga gagtctttga
    26521 aagcctctcg caagtccaga ccatccggtc cgatgatggg gaaccggggc acgtaggagg
    26581 tgtcgaaacc agtgccacag accagcacgt cgactttgtg tgttactccg tccgctgtga
    26641 tgagaccttc ctcggtgatt tcagtgatac tagaaaaggt cacattgcac ttgtcgctcg
    26701 ttatcgcctc gaggtatccg ttgttgggta tcggcctctg ttcaacattg tcagcacgtg
    26761 agtcctgtag ccacagcagt ctcgactctc ggggaccgcc aacataccct gcagcctatg
    26821 ccaaagtttg tgggaatgag cttctcagcc agttccggat agtctttcag ctttttcaac
    26881 atttcttctc tggcaaactg tgaaagaaag aagaaagaaa agaaaaaaaa gcgcgagtta
    26941 gcccccaagt cttctagatg tccgaacatt gcgatttacc tcggctgcgt cgacttgctc
    27001 ttttgtgcct ttgaccacct gtccctgcag tcagcgaggt gtctctagag cagttcactg
    27061 ggacatttct ccaaccatgg caaaattcga gttcatctct ctttcgacgg cttttcggta
    27121 ggccagatac tcctccggcc tctcgacaaa gttcttcctt tgctcttccg tgtctgtttt
    27181 cactgattag tatcgcatgg aagaaagggg tcgaatggga tcaactcaca tttgacgttc
    27241 ctgccgccct caccagcaaa cttggaagcg aatccagccg tgacccaggt gggtgaccgc
    27301 aggaacaggt cgattccctt gacctctgta agaggagccg tctcgttagt tcatgtctaa
    27361 atttccggcc cacaggagca tgggagtagg catgtcatca ttcacgtacc gtcaatggta
    27421 gcagttacag tctggacagc gctgctgccg tttccgataa cgccgatttt cttgccggcg
    27481 agctcgaggg actggtccca ggcggccgtg tggaccttgt tcttgaactt cccgatgccg
    27541 ggaatggcgg gccatttcca tttgctatgg gaaccagtta gcgaaaagtg tccactgtaa
    27601 tcaaatcatg gcaacatgaa ggtattattt catgttcact tacttcagaa cgccagtcgc
    27661 gttgatcaaa atctcagcgt aatcgaaaaa ggcgctgtca ggatcgtcat tgggttggat
    27721 tctgaccctc cagcgagcct tgtcttcctc ccaccaagca ccagtgacga gatgattcaa
    27781 tttcagattt gtgtcgagtt ggtggtgggc caccacggat tttaggtagg ccaggatctc
    27841 cttgttcgtc gcgtagctat gatcaagtgc cgacagcaca ggttagccga gtcctcagct
    27901 tgacgggccg cacatgtcat gatgggcacc cactagcttg accattctgt gttgggatgc
    27961 catgagaact ggtaattcac tgccggctat gatcaaagca aaaaggagaa gtgtcagcat
    28021 ttgaatggga agaccacggt atgtctttgg aacatggagg gaccggaggg tgtccgtaca
    28081 atatcgcaag cacagccggg atatctgtca agaaagcagc gagtcaatac tattgtccac
    28141 gttggcaaga agaacgagcc agaaacctgc gctgatatac tcacgtgttc tcaaaccatg
    28201 tgcctccgag ctctggattc ttatcataga actgcaaagt gatgttgttg ttctttgtct
    28261 ccttgccgag aatgtacgaa acgttgatgc cggagaatcc gaatccaatg acaatggcct
    28321 tgatgggacg ccgatacccc aagtaagtgt cagggatggt atacgaatca gcagcatcaa
    28381 ctccattcac gctccccttt gcgtgggata caccattccc attgaacgtt gtcggttcct
    28441 cgacgaaagg tgccattgta aaatagcttg aggccagatg gggggggggg gggggggggg
    28501 gggggggggg gggggggggg gctgtagaca gtatcacaat cagtagcaga gtgacttggg
    28561 ttcataagcg tgtgaagagc cggtactggc tgtgggagca agattgtctt gggggggaag
    28621 aagtggagga cacgcaatac acacgcaaac acacacagac atatacagat atatatatcc
    28681 atacgataca aagaaacaga tatgggacta gggagaagga tcccgtgtct aatcgcattc
    28741 cgtccgggtg gctatctcga ccgatcttac agcgatggtt agcccagcgg ggttcgcgaa
    28801 aaggtcagaa taatctagcc tgtatccggc ggcaaggatc ttgccgcata tgcaatgcaa
    28861 ctgatttcat atcttttggg caactcagga accgagttcc gatacgatga ctagacagta
    28921 gcacagagag tcgcggattc gtagtgttcc aacggctcga tttataagag cataaaggtt
    28981 tcacttctat tgtcgtgcga ggttcctacg aagtgtctat tgggtgatta taaagagtga
    29041 ccgatggcca ttatcggatg ggcggtcggt agtagaaccc catctgggag gtcacggaac
    29101 cacccaaata tatgtaggcg actatgaccc ctgtcatatg catgtaagct gcactacaaa
    29161 cggcgtggcg gttccaggac gctttaaccg gattggggac gagagggtgt acggaggtcg
    29221 gagccgggta gggttctaat aattcagcct ttgacctttg tagtacaatg catagtacat
    29281 atatacttcg taccgtacat ccgagcccta cgagcagtgt agtccgtata caacgtataa
    29341 aaccgcgaac cgttccccac ccctggacgc cgaaaaggcg atactacgta tagcgccacg
    29401 cccagcgccc cacttatacg ggtttgtact agtatcgtag ctgggaccct ggctatgtag
    29461 gggtaacggc tcacgggaca ttagcggggt agcctaccgg ggtcagactc ctacacgtgt
    29521 ggtacaagat tgatacaaga caagatcatc tacagggtac acactcttcg ctaacagctt
    29581 caccttgagt acgagtatct tctatataat atcgtatcca acctgtcaag cccggtcata
    29641 actgctataa ctctcttatt atagtaacaa aacaaacaaa aaaaggaagg aaagaaagaa
    29701 agaaagaaga agaagaagac aaaatgataa aatgatagaa gggcgctgta tacgactcga
    29761 gcatccttga attacgtatt cttacttatt tgtattatcg actctggata tagtgccgta
    29821 ggagaactga aaggaaaaag atgaaagcat cgtataagta atcaacagtt aacaatttgt
    29881 cattcttttt ttctgtcttt taaaagaaaa actatagcta aagtcgatga acttccaaca
    29941 gcaaaacaag tcaggaaacc gcccatcata cactctaatc tcaatttcaa agtcattctc
    30001 ttaactagca ggtgccgaca acttggcgtc gaccttctca gccaagaccg ccacagacgt
    30061 ctgagggctc atgatctcca ggaacgggat atcgacgcgg aaggcagacc agaaccaaga
    30121 ccggaactcg gaagcaatca tactgtcaac gccaaaggaa ggtagtgggc tggtatcgcc
    30181 aatctgatca gtggccatca ggataagatt ggagaagcgc gacttgacca ggcgcaggat
    30241 ggcggctccc ctggtttcgg catcggcctc gggcgcaaag gtggcggaca gcgctgcggg
    30301 gatttccttg aaccacggcg cggcagatgc caccgcggac gcagcagcgc cctgctgagg
    30361 tgactcggaa gcctccttct cggccagcag cgaggcgagc aggaccgagg cacgggcctc
    30421 gaccaggact ccgtgggtgg tcacgtcgaa gcccttggcc gtcagctcgc ggatggccgc
    30481 gggttccaga cccgtgagca tgtgcgcctc gctcatgctg cgcctcggct cgctggacaa
    30541 ggcgaggtcg accacctgca gcatttcctc ctcgttgagc ggctggatgc cctttcggag
    30601 cagaagcgcc tcgatctcgg ggttctcgtg caggtagccc acctcggaga tcatgcccag
    30661 gccgatggac acacaggcct ggccgcggga ccggcgccag tgggcgaagg cgtcgaggaa
    30721 gccgttggcc gagcagtagt tgctctcggt ggccgtgccg acggttcccg acaccgacga
    30781 cgtgagcagg aagaagtcgg gctcgttctt cttgtccttg tcgacgtgca cctgcagcgc
    30841 gttctgcagg ttccaggtgc cctgccactt gggcgcgatg ccggtgtgcc aggcctcgtt
    30901 cggcatgcgg gtgaagagag cctcgtgaag acccatggcg gcttggatga taccgccgat
    30961 gcgccgtccg ctgttgatac aggcctcgac ggaggccgtg acgtgctcgg cctgggagac
    31021 atctccgcga acgacctcga cggtggcgcc ggcctcttcg aggcgggtca cgagctgtcg
    31081 tgcgctgggc ttgtcggcgc cggaacggcc caagaagacg aagtgacggg ctccgcgctg
    31141 catcatccat cgactcagac tgcgacctag gccaccgaga catccgatca tgagatagac
    31201 cttttcggaa tcgaagacgc tcaggtaggt agcaggcttg acctatagag aagaacaaaa
    31261 acacgttagc ccatcatgtc atgtcctttc atcacatatt catgtagaat gcgacatgga
    31321 cttaccggaa ctcgagaatg ctggtcctcc atggagatga caaccttgcc aacgcgctcc
    31381 ttgtctgcga agtaacggta ggcctctaca acctggctgg catcgaacac cttggtgggc
    31441 agcggctgga tggcattgga gcggtagaga tccagggtct ctgccatgag cctatcccag
    31501 atggcgcgat agtaggggtc ctcggcatag tacagctcgg acagatcaag ggcagtgaag
    31561 gtggtgttgc gcaagaacac gcccatgtcc agcttgccca catcgacaag ttcccgcttg
    31621 ccgagctcga cgaagcggcc aaagttggcc aggcagcgcc agctctcgtg catcaagtca
    31681 ccgaccagcg agttgacaac gacgtcggcg ccgcggccac cggtggcctt cataatgccc
    31741 gggacaaagg atgcatcgcg cgagctgaag atgtgggagg gcaggacgcc cagcttgttg
    31801 atgagatagt cgcgcttggc ctgggatccg acagtggtgt agaccacggc gcccagtctc
    31861 tgcgccaggg tgatggcggc gatgccgagg ccgccggacc cggcgtggat caagatggtc
    31921 tcgccgggtc gcagcttcgc acgctcgttg agggcgtaga gcgcagttcc gtagacgagc
    31981 agcagagtcg gcacgacgct aaactcttcg tggtctagca tcttcagcac ggatcgagcc
    32041 ggcacggtca ccgtggtgcc cagatggtgg ggtgcaaacg cggccacgcg gtcgcccacc
    32101 tggacattgt cgacgtcttt accgacggcc gtgacgacac cagagaagtc aaaggcggtg
    32161 gtgttgccgc gtccgtcgag gcggcccgcc atggcctgca catccttggc gttgaggccg
    32221 accgccttga cttgaatgtc gacgtgtccg gccgcgggac ccttgcccga gcccggctcc
    32281 gaaacctctt ggaagtgcag cgtgtccatg acgccgaccc ggtcaatggc cagcctcgcg
    32341 gaaccgagct cggcaagagt ccgcgtctgc ttctcctgct gcagcccaac cctctgtcgg
    32401 aagagagagt tgacgccaaa gtcgggtccg taccggctca cgtacaagac gccgttcttc
    32461 tcgataaact cacagtcatc cttgtcgtac ttgaccacga gcgctttcag cgcattgtcg
    32521 cacgccgtgg caacgtcgag ggcctgcagc tcgccgacat cgacgaccga ccacctcagc
    32581 gtcggctgct ccagcatcag agagcgcgag aggccgctgg agagcgtgag gttggggtca
    32641 ggggaactgc ccagcatgtt cgcacccgtg agccagagca agtcggtggc cttgtccgtc
    32701 atggcacgca ggcggttcat gttctggggg ctcatggtcg caaggaactc ggcctccgtc
    32761 tccagaagag agacgcaaat gtccgattcg gcaatcttgg tgttgtcgag ctggctgagc
    32821 ttgatgatgc tcacgcggga gacaccggcc ttcttctgca ggtgcgtagc aagagcgttg
    32881 gcaaggtccg tcacggcagg ggaggcgttg tcggctcgct ttttgtttcc agaagttagt
    32941 tggcgattct atgtgcctca acggccctat atcacatgca ctcaggggta agaagagggc
    33001 tgggaagctg gatactcacc acaatcagag cgtttctgcc cgtgagatcc gttgtaagca
    33061 gtggccgctt ggccaacaag atcttctttc cgacgtccag aacctcgaag ccagcgaact
    33121 tcaactcggc gacggcggac tccgatttcc gggtaataac gacaccatgc tcggagacca
    33181 gctcctcgat atgcccagcc atttcgtccc agaaccgttt cgaagcagcg tgctaatgac
    33241 aggaaaaagt cagccatcta gacgtcaaga gccaaagaga acatgaagac cagggggatt
    33301 tggcattgcc cattgcgtcc ccgaaatcgt ctacagacac ctgtgctcgc agtgggctgg
    33361 gacgttggga ggaacatgaa cttaccgtag gaaccaggag aacgtcaaaa ggaccctcac
    33421 caccctcgcc ttcgaccgaa acttttccgt cggccatagt ggcagtatcc caggaccggc
    33481 atcgtgagaa ggaggtgtcc ttgtccaaca tggactgcca ttgctttgcc ttgtatccaa
    33541 aggcgtctcc ctcgagctcc aagacgcgca tgcgaggatt cttgtgcccg gcaagatcga
    33601 gaagcgtgcc gatgatggcc aaggtctcat catcccgaac gtcgtcgggt tgctggtcca
    33661 caaactcggc cacgtacttc ttcaggcgag actcggtctc gggacgcaga cgaaggacgt
    33721 cgggcttcca gcggaccctc agggtgggct cccgctgagc gaacttgttg gcgggattgt
    33781 cgccgttggt ggcatcgacg ggggtggtct tgccgttgta cagcgccatc cggccgccct
    33841 tgaagtcgac caccgggacc ccgtgggaat cccaaagcgt gctgtcaatc ttcctgctgg
    33901 aaaggcccgt ctcctcggag cgcgagtgga tctcgcattc gacctcaaac tgggagccga
    33961 cctcgccgtt ggcatcggca accaggcccc cctgaggagg ctggattctg cattcgccaa
    34021 tgaagacggg aagccaagtc ttgagagacg gcatgtgtcc ggccgtcgtg cttagaatgg
    34081 acgtctggag aacggcgtcg atggtaatgg ggtgtacggg gtagtacgtg gtgctctccc
    34141 gggcgacggg gggctgtagc cgggtcactc cgatggcttc gcgccgacca cgtccagcgt
    34201 ccgtccgcag gctgttcaga gactggaagg tcgggccgaa gcaaaggcct tcctcgtgcc
    34261 acttcttgta ccacctgctg gtgggccagg tgtcgaagct atccgtgctc tgcagcttga
    34321 cgccgctaga ggccttgcgc ggctcgtcga gacggatact gcccgtgcag tgcaccgtcg
    34381 tgtttccgtc caaccacgag gagacggaaa agtcgtacca gtcgacggag cggttggcgg
    34441 tggaaatctt gcgcggggac atggtggtgt gaacctccag gtccttctcg atggagaaga
    34501 tgtccctctc ctcgtcgggg atgttgaggg cggcgctgat gttgacgttg cggaactcaa
    34561 aggcgagctg gtctgccggc ttcttcttgg agtcggtgac ctgcaacacg gcctcgatgg
    34621 cgatagccat gtagccggtg gcagggaaga cgatctggtc ctccagcttg tggtcacgga
    34681 gccagggcgt ctcgctcagg cgcaacaggt tacgccacgt atagtcgatg ccgttgccag
    34741 tgagagcctg ggtgcccagg agttcgtggc gcacgtactt gcggcgacgc atctcggcac
    34801 tggcacgggg ctcgctccag agcagacccc gcgagtagtc ccaagggtac ggggcgaggt
    34861 cgtagagagt ccgcaggccc gactcgggaa ggctgttcac ggcatcccag ttcaacgtca
    34921 ggagaccgtt ggtgaagagg gcaccagaaa gagccttgag gcagaagtcg gcatcctttc
    34981 ctctgacgag cgttggcgag tagggaacgg cctcctcctt cagaccaaga ccggtcctga
    35041 tctgcttgat ggggcccttg agcgccgcgt gggggccaat ctcaaccaaa tggacggctt
    35101 tctttcctgc ggctagcaag ttggcgaggg cgccgctgaa ctggacgggc tgctccaggt
    35161 tctccctcca gtaggccggg aagtaggtct ggctgtcgag gaccttgagg ttctcggaac
    35221 cgtggcccac ggacgaaaac atggtcacga ttccggcttc cgaggcactg gcggcggtgg
    35281 gaccgttgct ggcggtgaag aacggggcga ggagatcctc gtaccgctgg ccgatctcct
    35341 ccatcatgtg agagtgatac gcacgtccgc cggtctccag cttgcgggcg aacttgttct
    35401 cgccctgcag atgctccctg agcgcctcaa tgccgtccgg cgtgccgctg agcgtcacgc
    35461 tctcgggcga gttgacacaa gccacgcgga cctgtcccac caaccccttg tcctcgatga
    35521 ggagcttagc ggcttcggga gccaagccag ccgccatcat ggctcccttg gacgtcaggt
    35581 caccaacggc gaagccacgg aagtaggccg ccaagatggc ttgcgtggag gtgaggagac
    35641 ccgcggcgta agcggccgca atctcgccgg acgagtggcc gaccacatac gtgggctgaa
    35701 cgttccaggt gcgcagcagg tcgataatac cgacttggac ggcggtgcag attggctgac
    35761 tccgggtgac ttcgttgata cggctctcgg ccgcatccag gaggatggtc tgctcgaggg
    35821 tccaatccgg ggcgtgaccc ttggggaggg cctggaggac ggcgtcaaga cggtgaatgg
    35881 tgtcgcggaa gtgctggctc ttcaacagca gctccttagc catgccggcg tattgtgctc
    35941 cctggccagt gaagacgaag ccgtatggta gcgaatcggc tgtcggcttg gtcagaggtc
    36001 cgtctgccat ctcctcgacg accttgccgc tggatccctc catcttggcc agaacgaagc
    36061 tcctctgtcg catatgatca cggcccttgg tgagggtgtg agccaggctt tgcagggtct
    36121 tctcgtcgcc gatctgtgtc acggtcttgg taatttgctg gacgagagtc tccagggcct
    36181 tgggtgacga cgcagacagg ggcagcacca caagctttcc ctcctcttgc gtctcggagt
    36241 cctcgtttgc gtggccaaag ttcacctggt agtcttcgcc gagatagctc ttgggacatt
    36301 cgaggacgac gtgggcgttg gcaccaccat agccgaacga gttgatactg gcacggcgta
    36361 gcgctcgcgg ccagtcttcg acctcctgag caactttcaa gttacgctcc ttcagaatca
    36421 ctatgttgca aaatatccat ggtcagtcgg ggtttttctc aactgtctat gtgaaggttc
    36481 tcgtggcgaa tgtccgagcg aggatgaaga acattcatgt tgaaacttac gcttagggtt
    36541 caacttgacg attccctgtg acggaggaat cttgcccttt tcaaaggctt gcatcacctt
    36601 gagaatggat gtcaaaccac tggcaccttc gctgtggccg acattggttt tgacctgtcg
    36661 attcgcaggg ggacatcagt ataagaacca gacgttacat atcgatggga aggacaagtc
    36721 aggggaaaaa gaagaaagaa aaaaaaaaaa aaggagatgt taggagcact caccgatcca
    36781 atcagcagag gaggtccctc acgcggagaa aagcatcttc caacagaatc gacctcgata
    36841 ggatcaccga cattggtacc ggtaccgtgg cactcgacgt agtcggtgcc ggtgaagtcc
    36901 aggccggcat cagtatatgc cttgcgcatg accacctcct gaagcttgcc actcggaagt
    36961 gcgattccgg gcgtccttcc gctcctaaac acgttgctcc atgtcagtgt gtgttgcttg
    37021 cttgctggga cttgaccaga cgtcttcggg gttgaatgga aaggggatag atcgcgtcat
    37081 ggtaaactag gggtgggggt agcgtacgcg ttcacggcgc tgccacggat aactgctctg
    37141 atggggttcc catctctgag cgcggcagat agacgcttga tatagacggc gttgatgccc
    37201 tccgcacggc catagccgtc ggccgaggcg tcaaaggtgt ggcatgtgcc agtgggggag
    37261 agaacaccgc tctttgcggc agcaacgtga agctcgggag acagcatcaa gttggagctg
    37321 gctacaatga cgctctcgca gtcactcgct ttcatggcgt tgagtgcctg gtggagagca
    37381 tatattgacg aagaacacgc cgtgtctatg gtaaagctag agtacaagac tcgttagcac
    37441 atactgtctc tgttggtaaa aaggggctaa aggggactgg aacataccta ggtccgtgaa
    37501 ggttgaagat gtgactgata cgattcgaca tgatggtggc acccgaaccg gttgagatgt
    37561 acctgtgcag gtagtcggga tcacgaatca tgaggggctg gtagtcgacg gaaaagttgg
    37621 caacgtagac gcccgtgtta gagccagaca cactttccat ggtcgtgccg gcgctcgcaa
    37681 gacactcgta cacgacctcg agcagcttcc gctgctgcgg gtccatgtag gtggcttcga
    37741 ggttgttgat gccgaagaaa gtgttgtcaa agtctcgcac atcctcgttg atgaagtatc
    37801 cgccgggcac gttggtggta ccgctgcggc tcaccttgtc gtagaagccg tcaatgttgt
    37861 aacgctcagg ggggatagga ccctgcgcgg acttcttctc gaccataaag tcccagagag
    37921 cagacggaga atggatatct ccaggaagac gacaagctgt ctgccagtta gcatgatgtt
    37981 acggtgttga tgaacctgac aaaacgtctt ctctcgtggg ttcatgttgt gtccatgtct
    38041 ggaccagaca tcaacgtatc aggatattaa cagagagcat gagagcatca acgtacctgc
    38101 tcctacaatg actggggggt caatattgga aaaggtcgag tcggcatcgc cgccatacgc
    38161 cttgttttcc acgctcaccc ggaccatgtc gccggagcct gtggatgcgg cggacgagtc
    38221 caccacgata acgtcggagc tggccatgac tgctgctagt gttgatgccg ttgtgtgata
    38281 gagagatggt atgggaggac aagtttgttg cagcgtcaga tgactgttaa tctttgacct
    38341 tcaagttcgt agtaaaagtt ggcgatttgc catctactta tgctgcgatc acgtcgctgt
    38401 cgtccttgtt gtcatcttcg cttccccatt ccttcgtcca tgcctccttg caccgtagga
    38461 ttctgatcct cggatctcgt gtccccattc agtcaccggt tcgccacttt gtgccgtgct
    38521 agcttatttc ccgtggagtc ttatcaccat gacctcgcat ttgcctgata tcctttgtcc
    38581 cctcggtgtc tgaaagtgaa accataccat aagcgatgta ggtgcggctc aacttgattc
    38641 tctacggtaa cacgagatag acttacggca gccctgccca ggctcggcta tgccgtgctg
    38701 tgcggcggag atgcagggtc ccatgaaatc tgaatctcgg gcaagtggga tcgtgctttg
    38761 gaccctccat gtccacattc aagttgagat attggataca atctgagaag ctattctcat
    38821 taagtccgag tacggcataa ccaatcagga accacacggg aatatgacta ggatcttgtg
    38881 gaaagatacg attatacggc aaggcgtcta gtacgccaag ggttggctgg tcgccggccg
    38941 gtatctcgga gatcgaggct gctgcacgtc ggctttcgga acatgaagtc ttcccacaca
    39001 ccggaatgtt agaagaaagc atcccaaagc ttcctgagca cgttccagtg caggcttggc
    39061 ggcattctgc atcgcgccaa ggacatcagt cagaccagtc tttacccgac ggcatacgtt
    39121 gtatgcttat ccgtccttga agaccatctc gaagcatata atccgtatcg ttcagcgctt
    39181 ccttgctctt agacatcaaa ccgatctacc ttccaaacgc attctcttgg ctagcatcac
    39241 catccttgca accatggaca tttcgggaaa cgcattggtc gttggcgggg gtgagtagga
    39301 ggcctggccg cctggagccc cggtggacca tcccacggga gcccgtcgct tacaacgtac
    39361 tccctacgcg agacgcggaa aagaggtgct ttgctaatgg aaaaccatca taggcagcgg
    39421 cattggtagg gcgtgtgcca tcctctttgc gaaagaaggc gccgccggag ttctggttgc
    39481 cgatgttaat ctcgaggcgg caactgaggt cgcagccgag tgcagagctg cggctacaaa
    39541 cgaacagttc cgtgccgtgg cggtccatgt cgacattacc caagaagatt cggtacgaac
    39601 cgtcatggct ctcatggccg agatcttcgg gcgtatggag tactgcgtga actgtgccgg
    39661 ggtaagcgaa ttctcctcgt ccctcccgct acctccgccg atccacaggt ccacccccaa
    39721 gccacgatct atacgtaggc ctgcttcggc cctctgcctc cgaaaccccc ccccccatac
    39781 atgatacccc cctagctagg cactttgcct gtgcatacat gtacgtgctg actggtgtcg
    39841 ccacatgcaa gatcggggcc caagagggtg tcgatatcgc ggggatttca ttggccgagt
    39901 tccagaggtt cctcgacgtg aacaccaccg ggatgttcct ggtaacgcgg gaggcatcta
    39961 tcctcatgcg ggcccaggaa cccttgcccg tctcgatctc ttcgcctggc aggggtgtct
    40021 cgcgcggctc catagtcaac ctaggctcag ggtgttccgt gatcgccacg cccggcattc
    40081 tcccctacac cacttcgaaa catgcagttc tcggtttgtg caagaacagc ggttagtctc
    40141 cgacgccacc aaccgggctg tagcctgcca tgtccccact gccgtacctt gctgacatgc
    40201 atgatgcatc tgccccctcc cccccgcctc agcgctcgat aatgcacctt atgccatcag
    40261 ggtcaactgc gtctgccctt cgtggactga cacacccatt gttcggcgag ccatggacgg
    40321 cgtggaaggt ctggctaagc tcatcgaagc tgccgttccc attggccgga tggcattgcc
    40381 ggaggaagtt gcggatgccg ttatctttct gagcagcccg agatctagct atgtgactgg
    40441 ctgcggcttc atcatcgatg gcggcaccac tgttaccgca atgcgataga aggagtccag
    40501 attgtttctc ggttcaacgt gggtagctag gcggcagttg tcttcgaggg ttacaaatgt
    40561 cgtagcggct gggccagagg gggtgcacta cacaggtaag acaagctagg gaagcagatt
    40621 caagaataca cgtccatctt cgcctctttt tgccgcgtcc gcttaacagc cgaagcaaag
    40681 attagacggc catctattct cttaggatgg aaagtatctg ggtatatata ttaaagaaaa
    40741 catggggaaa aaaggaagaa aaaaggaaga accaaaagga taaaaaagat ctcctcagtg
    40801 agttaaattt aaataatcac tagtctcgat atatgtcgac cctgccctcc agagtaccag
    40861 caaggcattg cccatcagta ggcatcagta ggactaaaat aaacatggtc atatgtaact
    40921 atcatctatt ttctctacat gtacgcaaga atctactgag tcaggcgagc atccttgtta
    40981 gtccgagcgg catgagcctg cttcaacttg gccaagtcaa acatcttcca tagcatggag
    41041 tcctgacgag cgtcagtaag gctgaaaatg gcatcgaagc ggtgatagtc gcaacatacc
    41101 caaatggtgc gccaaccaaa cgtatcaagg aagcgaatca tgccggtgtg gctgccgtac
    41161 cagtaccatg ctggcgtgga cgctttcagg ctctgcgcaa caacgttggt cgcgtactgg
    41221 aagcgatcgg tggcgcccac tttatcgttt attagccatt tctggtcttc ttaaaccaca
    41281 tggaaatact ggactctaac ccccagtgcc ctttgtaatg actggggatt cttaccggcc
    41341 gttcgtgtga cgtgttgtct gaagttctcc gcgagggggg catagtagga tcctgaccac
    41401 agtcacattt agacacgatc aagcagggaa gcgcatcaaa gcatcacact taccttccgg
    41461 gagctgtcta tgggcatcgt tcttcagaat attggtactg acttctccgg agatgaccta
    41521 tgagaaattg gaagtaagtt cactacccct aatcttggac tgtctcattt gatggaatca
    41581 gacataccgt gatgaccctg acactgaatg ggaagtgtat catattagtg acgtatctcc
    41641 ctacgattgg ataggtaata taggcatact tcaatggggc catttcaaca cgcaaagtac
    41701 tggaccagtg ttggagggcc gcctttgtgg cattgtagga agctggttgg tttcatgtta
    41761 ttagcacagt gacctccacg gacaagtcgc agaatagcgt attttgatat cgacttacat
    41821 ccgtacaaat agggaatgac accgccaatg gaaccaatgt tcactatgca tccttcgctt
    41881 ttaatgagca tgtcgtgaaa gtgatgcacc atgcgcattg gcccgaagac attgacctcg
    41941 aacatgcgct tcacggcagc aacgtcagtg tcgatggcgg tcatggtgta agctatacca
    42001 ctgcaagtcg aagctgtcaa taacggccgc ctctgttact tggggaactc tgggcatcat
    42061 gagccggcac gcacgcgcag ttcaccagga catcaagatg gcccccggtc aacttgttga
    42121 tgctggcctt caggtcctcg acggattttt cggcggtgac atcgagcggg aagacggtga
    42181 ttccagcgtt ggtaaggtgg tcactggatt cctgaggaag aaccgtggca atggcgtgga
    42241 ggccgcggcg ggtatactcg gtgaccagcg cctcgccgat tccaccttgg ccgcatctac
    42301 accagggttt agtagctgtt tcgcttggtg gcttgggacg ttcagtataa tcaccctgtg
    42361 acgagagcaa atcgcgtgcg cgccatcctg gagtagagca atgggaagaa gtttcgaggt
    42421 caggactcag gaggccagta gattagagtg gggcagcagt tggcctttgt cgatcgaggt
    42481 tatttgtgtc ttcaaacaat gcgaaaaaag gggaggaaaa aagagaaaaa tagattatgg
    42541 gaccaaaaga caggtttgct ctggtataga cgctgtctta cagaaacaaa gaagaaaaaa
    42601 aagcatacaa gaagggggcc gaggggcccg cgatcgccga ggctaatcgc cgtcccatcg
    42661 gaagaactag actaacccaa tgcaacctgc aggatgctct cggctctcgc ttgtacgttg
    42721 tggtgcaaca acgtagttgc atccaaaaga ccctgatctt gtccccctcg gagtcttccc
    42781 tgatgatgga cgacggggaa tgaggtgggg attagggggg tggctcgaga gatacatcgg
    42841 ttgcggatcc acggggtacg ttgtgccggg gcgaagctga tccctgtctt ctgttgagcc
    42901 gtgccgcctt ctaatgatta ctatgcatgc gaataagcat gcatgtgtac aaaagtacac
    42961 cactacaacg tacactacct taccgtaaaa actcaatcga tacaacgaac aactattatc
    43021 ttagcgatcg atctactcca cctagcccca aaactagcca atgtataata gagcttttac
    43081 aaggtacctc agccctaata ttaagtgggt cttgaaaagg gtgttgagtg gagggttgtc
    43141 ggatatgtgg gaaaacgtcg atatcagggg cgggcgctat ccctaaaggg gttatagttg
    43201 ttggttgtat cggttgagtt tttacggtac ttgcgttgta catcgatcga ctcgacttac
    43261 tgaaaaggga aatggcaagg ttccagccct ggcccgccga tcccccgctt cttatcttag
    43321 tgttccacga agcgggccgc gctgtcggga gcgaagcacg gataacagag ctgattacgt
    43381 acatatgtgg agaaaagaaa gtacaatgta catgctatgc gtagctatat cggaatagga
    43441 ctaataggac gtatcaaggg ggaaagagtg tggaccgcag atacaacgta catacaacgt
    43501 acagtcgaca tgcaccagcc gctctacgtt gcagcacgag ctaggtccga ccgtccgtca
    43561 agggtgagtg gagtgtagaa cgaaccacaa atcctacccc acaggtaagg cgtcggcatg
    43621 ggtatccgta cgatccgggg gaatggtaaa aacttgcctg aattgagtgg aaatgtctta
    43681 cccacagata tgaaatgaca acaaggatct tgtgttccag gcccatgcag caacaagctt
    43741 atccagtggg aaacatgaag gcactgcaac gctgtgctac gacttcagtg gcgtctggtg
    43801 ggtgacaacc gtgagccgag gtcgatatcc cgtcatccga aaacgacatg aggaaccgag
    43861 tagccctatt atggggggac gtcattcagg cagaactact ccgtcgctgg tatgtacgca
    43921 tagccttgta cctaagacac gatcaagctt ggcatatgca aaaacccttg tgctgtctgt
    43981 ctgttttccg catgcccacg gagctgatct acgcgcctgg ctgaattggt caattggatg
    44041 ggtcgggttc aattggaagc ttgagctcct tagacgtacg tgttagcttt aggaggagta
    44101 tcagtaacca tgtatgtatc agtagatgtc agttccctgt ggacgtgggg taaaacaatg
    44161 ccggaggaag gtgaattcaa ttcattgaag tatctagttg ggggtcatgc gatattacgt
    44221 tatcacatgc catgctacac agtgcaccat caaggacata accatggaac atgatatcgt
    44281 tcgcttgaaa tcaaacatga aatcaacgtg tagactctct agtgtgcttg atagcctggc
    44341 ggcacaaata cagaaatcgg aaagcagcca ttccatcaaa gttgaaacca tgtcgggcag
    44401 ttagcctgta gtattgacca tcaacgtctg gtcatatccg ctacaatctt ggaagcccca
    44461 gcaaagttca gttcctccat cgtctcttcc cacaactttt cgtcaaactc cctgccttcc
    44521 tctgtgtacc aaaccaacgg gtatctgttc catcaaatgt cagccaccaa atcttgcttc
    44581 acagtatttc gaggcggttg accaatacgt acggcttgag agtccagtca ctgacgaagc
    44641 tcccgtggct tcctttcccg cgagcgaccg ccgcgtcgag atacgtagta gcaccgacat
    44701 ctactcctct ggcaaagaga aactgaagga cgcccaccat catcccggac agagtagaga
    44761 actcgcggaa gaaagacgtg cccttggtgg tgccggggtt caccatgttg acaagtacct
    44821 catcgggatc gacgtgctcc gccagcttgg cggcgaagaa ggtgagcagc agcttagatc
    44881 tgccgtacca aaggaactga tcgtagccct cgggcgtatc gaactgctgc atcgtcgggc
    44941 ccttcgtttg gatgtccacc cggtaggcca agtcggaccc cacgatgctg agcacagggg
    45001 gccttgcggc gccggggacc tttttcgatc ggagaacggg gaggagcagg atggagagaa
    45061 gcgcggtcga gaggtaattg acctgcaccg aaatctcgtg gtccgtagag ggcacggtcg
    45121 tgtacgtcga cttcatcagc gccgcgttga ggacggtcat gtcaatgcgt gggagggatt
    45181 tgcactgctc cacaaacgct tgaatcgaat cgtaggactg catgtcgatg atccaaacgg
    45241 aaatgtcggc ggccgggaac tccttgcgca attggttggc ggcctcgtcg cccttggctt
    45301 gggatcgcac acccatgatc aggtgggaca gtccgaatcc cagaaactgc cgacatgagg
    45361 cgagtccgat tcctgtgttg gccccagtga cgatggcagt ttggcccgta agtttagtat
    45421 ctgcccgtat gggtttcggt tttgtgaact gccggacaaa aaagccgaag agcgtggcct
    45481 caaaggccgc atggctttgg agttcggatg acatgatttc ttcactcgtg atgtcgaacg
    45541 attgacaaga atcaagatct caaccaaaca gaaaaaaaaa acaaaaaaac catcgggggc
    45601 gcaggagata ttatatcaat acatgtacca accgcaagtg ggtctcgcat cctcctcaca
    45661 ttgcctgcat atattccccc gcccctgctt cctcgctaca tcgctgtatt gcggctgtac
    45721 acccggccgc tgggagggct actgggccct tcttttgcat atctccacca tttgattctg
    45781 cttcttctcc ttcttcttgg tcacaagtca tttcttcagg agtactgtgt taattccttt
    45841 ttccccggtc tcagtgggta catgtacata cacgcttctg agtacctgat tcgtatttag
    45901 acacatattt ccagtctccc tgcatatgca tcctcgctta tcactcaagc tgcattcatt
    45961 tgcccccctg atacactaat gcgaatagat agcttttgga gaagcaaggt aaacaacaag
    46021 gagcaacatg gctattttat cgcgacaagg gctcgctggg cagagaaaga tctaattcta
    46081 gaattaagaa aggaaggaaa ctagatagac actctgacgt cttcaggaga ctgccgtctt
    46141 accatctaga tgtctagcca gatattagtt ccttaggtct ccttcatggg tactcggtag
    46201 gaatgccgtt gttgtaactg aacacctcga gcgggtccca ctccttcttc aacgccgcca
    46261 agtgaggaag cttgtccgcg ccatagattt gctccaactt ctcgtcgcca tgcgcgtagc
    46321 tgacgaagac ggtgagctca gggaacccgg aagtagccac gaggtcgtca cggagctcca
    46381 gaccgagagc agtagaggcc gctgccgtct cttcctctgc ggcgtcataa atgatgttga
    46441 agttactgca tgtgagggag ggatatgtca gctcttgcgc cagggcgtgc tccttttctt
    46501 taggggacag atatcttctc acatgtatcc agttgtatct ctccagggga aggctgtata
    46561 attctggggg aaggcctcca tggcttggtt ggggaagaat tcaaactgca gcacgctgtt
    46621 gcggccggca gggtactcca tgaagtagtc gtgcatcttg ttgaacgatt cgacgtacgt
    46681 ctctgccgcg tagttcttca ggttgaagct gtagaggtca cggttgatgt tatggatgca
    46741 gatttcttcg acgacaccgc caaacgcggc tcccaccatt tcgttccatg gaactgacat
    46801 catggcggtg acttcaatat caagcgccag aatcggcgcc aaggcggcga gagcgtcggc
    46861 ctcgcgtccc ttgtaaaccc agtgcaccag ggtttgggtc taggcgctgg tatgagcatt
    46921 gaggttattc taggcaaggg gggggggggg gggggggggg gggcgtttgg caagaaacaa
    46981 acataccgca ttcgtgacgg gattggaagt aatcagcata atggacgaaa gttccgcagg
    47041 cagcggctgc atcgcttcca aagtgtggaa gtattcgggg ctgccttcgg ctgaaacaat
    47101 gaactcggcg ataaaggtat ctccatcctc ggtcagcggg tgaagcttgt aggtggcaga
    47161 ggtgatgatg ccaaagttgg aaccggctcc gcggatgccc cagaaaagat cagggtacga
    47221 atcctccgag acctcgatga tatctccgtg ggcggtgacc atgcgcacgg aaacaagcgc
    47281 atctgcgatc agaccataga caccctggta ccgaccaaca ccgccgccga gcgtgacgcc
    47341 gatgagactc ggacaagggg cactgccggt ttctatagat cgatcctttt cttagctatc
    47401 cgtgtagtac cagtcgcgct gtgagttcaa ttctattgcg aaaaggagac ttacgaatgt
    47461 cgaacccggc gttgaatagg gggtcgaaaa cttcacccac agtcacgccg ggtccaacgg
    47521 tgagcgtttc ggccgtggtg tcgagctcga acgagttgag ctggctgagg tcgatagcta
    47581 gaccattctg aaggtctccg agggtggtgg tgtatccgtg acgacccgag gtagcgagga
    47641 aagggatgtt gcggcaggtc gcaagtttta cctgtagtat gattagctct ctctctctct
    47701 ctctctctct tttttttttt ttttgttttt agtacaggcc tttttgattt aattcttgtg
    47761 cattggagga ttctgttgct gtgtacggag tgctaacagc cgcacgtatt ctgtttgctg
    47821 ctatgagcga ctttttccct cggaaagtct tctgacgtac aatcttggcc acgtcttcct
    47881 ctgtggcggg actaatggca gcgcggtagg tcggggcact aaacgtggtc catcgctcgg
    47941 tgctctgctc aaactcttgg gagccaggga aggagacgta ggtgtcgggt gaccattggc
    48001 gatccgggtg catgagaaga ggggcgaggt tggtgcgggc gtagataggg gcagcagcag
    48061 cgtcagctcc gcaggacaaa agagaaagcg agagaatcag ggaggcccgg aggctcggga
    48121 cgctcccgct cagatgagag acgcggccca ttttcaacac aactgtgacg aaggagcttc
    48181 aatgtcgaag aaccaatttg atttagtctt cgggatgtaa actcctctga cgagcagcga
    48241 gcgacctgct gctcggcttt atatatatat gtatgcctct ggcgccacga atccttccaa
    48301 tttcaggggc tgctgaggaa cccctctgca atgacgaggc acgatcgagc gagtcaaggc
    48361 tgctgcctcc tgaccttgac ccttggctgt gacagaaaga gaaaaccgaa aatgagagta
    48421 agctataccg ttgtaaacga ggggtggagt ttctgcatct ctagctcggt acagactaac
    48481 catattcaga tccacgacgc agcggctggg cacactatca cacacacgca cggccgaaga
    48541 ggtggcgtgc cgcgtggaga cggctcgtag aactccacct aaacatggcg atgcaaggta
    48601 catgtaccta ttaattaagg cagccagctg aaatacacgt gtacactaca gcgcggcagc
    48661 atccgaggat gggcggagcg tcaaccgtca gcttgtctga aacttgcgac ctatgggggc
    48721 ttaccttggg aattccagca ctacattgta cacacgtcga tgtaattata gtacgctgta
    48781 gcatgcccag ccctcgtgtc gcccctgcat gctacatgta gtcatgcagg ctcattcaaa
    48841 ccacccacaa gcgaaaacgt cgcttctgca accacgacgg tcccgactcc cgactctctc
    48901 aacatgccct ccggtacata caaggtaagg tacatgtacg ctatgtccgc cccacctgtt
    48961 tacacatgtc catataggat caccgagtgg ataatgtttg ggtgctccat tggacacgtg
    49021 tctaatgggt cgggtcattc gttgaaggta cttgattgtc taaggcaatt gagagcattg
    49081 atcgtcggaa tacaaaaaga tcctggcagt gaacattcca atccttgtgt ttccccatat
    49141 aaagagccct gcaaccatgt ttctcctcgt accgtcccca gttcataggg caatgagcct
    49201 aaatgccttg cacctaaagc ctggtaccgc ttgaacacca agtcgtgtgc aagtgctccc
    49261 aatacactac accgatttct tggtgccatt gccgtcggct ctcggctcca tgtcgtactc
    49321 tgggtaagtt gccttgtatc taccacgcga gcaagttagt ttcagttaaa gcagcattac
    49381 gggacaagat gccagtggcc actttacccc agcaaaaagc ctccaatgat gtgccccgcc
    49441 acgtattgag cgaacaccag gatccatatt ggcacccaga aagggggaca gatgaaaatg
    49501 gtatcgctgc tccagccaaa cagagccatt tggaagatgg agggcgctat attctgctgc
    49561 gcacaatctc gaacatatcc cagggcgtta cgtaagtagt tctcatcgaa gccatggtcg
    49621 acatctgggg gttcggccca aacgtgaaag atgagatctt gcttgatggg agtatggggc
    49681 cagaatcgat gcctgtctct ccgtttagac agcaaggtct accaggggca cagagtcccg
    49741 tgactcaccg agtacctgga gggatgacga ggatcccatc ctcttttctc agtacgccct
    49801 ttttctcgtt tctgacaact cccaattcgc cttgcaggac ccggaagtac tcggtctgtc
    49861 gtaaatggat atgcctagtt ggtgcaacaa gttagaagac gttgtcggtg gtcaaggtac
    49921 agaaaaaaaa aagaaaaaaa aagg
//
