# Supplementary material for: Alkaliphilic/Alkali-Tolerant Fungi: Molecular, Biochemical, and Biotechnological Aspects
Source: J Fungi (Basel). 2023 Jun 9;9(6):652. doi: 10.3390/jof9060652 (PMC10301932; doi:10.3390/jof9060652)
Supplement: Supplementary file 1 [file jof-09-00652-s001.zip › S2/ENANITX01000529NITX01000529.1.region001.gbk]

LOCUS       ENANITX01000529NITX01000529.1 43426 bp    DNA     linear   UNK 01-JAN-1980
DEFINITION  ENA|NITX01000529|NITX01000529.1 Sodiomyces alkalinus F11
            SODALscaffold_12_Cont529, whole genome shotgun sequence..
ACCESSION   ENANITX01000529NITX01000529
VERSION     ENANITX01000529NITX01000529.1
KEYWORDS    .
SOURCE      
  ORGANISM  
            .
COMMENT     ##antiSMASH-Data-START##
            Version      :: 7.0.0beta2-86685d9d
            Run date     :: 2023-03-25 18:34:59
            Original ID  :: ENA|NITX01000529|NITX01000529.1
            NOTE: This is a single region extracted from a larger record!
            Orig. start  :: 0
            Orig. end    :: 43426
            ##antiSMASH-Data-END##
FEATURES             Location/Qualifiers
     protocluster    1..43426
                     /aStool="rule-based-clusters"
                     /category="PKS"
                     /contig_edge="True"
                     /core_location="[6254:13426]"
                     /cutoff="20000"
                     /detection_rule="cds(PKS_AT and (PKS_KS or ene_KS or mod_KS
                     or hyb_KS or itr_KS or tra_KS))"
                     /neighbourhood="30000"
                     /product="T1PKS"
                     /protocluster_number="1"
                     /tool="antismash"
     proto_core      6255..13426
                     /aStool="rule-based-clusters"
                     /tool="antismash"
                     /cutoff="20000"
                     /detection_rule="cds(PKS_AT and (PKS_KS or ene_KS or mod_KS
                     or hyb_KS or itr_KS or tra_KS))"
                     /neighbourhood="30000"
                     /product="T1PKS"
                     /protocluster_number="1"
     cand_cluster    1..43426
                     /SMILES="C([*])C(-O)"
                     /candidate_cluster_number="1"
                     /contig_edge="True"
                     /detection_rules="cds(PKS_AT and (PKS_KS or ene_KS or
                     mod_KS or hyb_KS or itr_KS or tra_KS))"
                     /kind="single"
                     /product="T1PKS"
                     /protoclusters="1"
                     /tool="antismash"
     region          1..43426
                     /candidate_cluster_numbers="1"
                     /contig_edge="True"
                     /product="T1PKS"
                     /region_number="1"
                     /rules="cds(PKS_AT and (PKS_KS or ene_KS or mod_KS or
                     hyb_KS or itr_KS or tra_KS))"
                     /tool="antismash"
     CDS             complement(join(3379..3781,4354..5027))
                     /Name="input.path1.gene1"
                     /gene="input.path1.gene1"
                     /source="GlimmerHMM"
                     /transl_table=1
                     /translation="MALFRDGPYYSHTKGYDPENMRGAIDHLEEIIDEAGPFDGVLGFS
                     QGAALALSYLHLCESRNEPSPFKFALCFSSVMPCSADPDYGNCLLQRICPLDDALDGSD
                     GDGEGTLGSTQRTLFCDLLHRTVFPAQKSGSLLPNYDVAVYQQGGYLSVAPRLMLPSAT
                     ETKIRIPTVHVSGKKDAEFMRNMAETARGLCDEKYTKTLEHVGGHQPPQKEADVKAAVR
                     AMEERRRLGRRAGGVAGGALFFPTWTCDGRLQHPDACADHALVQDAHVLAHHRHEDVRL
                     PLLLTPAAVQRRGAVGEGAPEEAQHDVQRGRLISGVFSPQLFEEEDGVVEAGTRGGGAA
                     GVGGDGGAVGSGVRGIGG"
     PFAM_domain     complement(4374..4979)
                     /aSDomain="FSH1"
                     /aSTool="clusterhmmer"
                     /database="34.0"
                     /db_xref="PF03959.15"
                     /description="Serine hydrolase (FSH1)"
                     /detection="hmmscan"
                     /domain_id="clusterhmmer_input.path1.gene1_0001"
                     /evalue="3.00E-22"
                     /label="input.path1.gene1"
                     /locus_tag="input.path1.gene1"
                     /protein_end="218"
                     /protein_start="16"
                     /score="79.4"
                     /tool="antismash"
                     /translation="DPENMRGAIDHLEEIIDEAGPFDGVLGFSQGAALALSYLHLCESR
                     NEPSPFKFALCFSSVMPCSADPDYGNCLLQRICPLDDALDGSDGDGEGTLGSTQRTLFC
                     DLLHRTVFPAQKSGSLLPNYDVAVYQQGGYLSVAPRLMLPSATETKIRIPTVHVSGKKD
                     AEFMRNMAETARGLCDEKYTKTLEHVGGHQPPQKEADVK"
     CDS             join(6255..6350,6383..7198,7290..8310,8452..13041,
                     13138..13271,13403..13426)
                     /NRPS_PKS="Domain: PKS_KS(Iterative-KS) (3-417). E-value:
                     8.4e-155. Score: 507.6. Matches aSDomain:
                     nrpspksdomains_input.path1.gene2_PKS_KS.1"
                     /NRPS_PKS="Domain: PKS_AT (551-876). E-value: 1.1e-92.
                     Score: 302.4. Matches aSDomain:
                     nrpspksdomains_input.path1.gene2_PKS_AT.1"
                     /NRPS_PKS="Domain: PKS_DH (949-1137). E-value: 1.8e-30.
                     Score: 98.3. Matches aSDomain:
                     nrpspksdomains_input.path1.gene2_PKS_DH.1"
                     /NRPS_PKS="Domain: PKS_ER (1535-1824). E-value: 4e-58.
                     Score: 188.8. Matches aSDomain:
                     nrpspksdomains_input.path1.gene2_PKS_ER.1"
                     /NRPS_PKS="Domain: PKS_KR (1847-2025). E-value: 1.2e-47.
                     Score: 154.0. Matches aSDomain:
                     nrpspksdomains_input.path1.gene2_PKS_KR.1"
                     /NRPS_PKS="Domain: PKS_PP (2133-2216). E-value: 1.2e-12.
                     Score: 39.9. Matches aSDomain:
                     nrpspksdomains_input.path1.gene2_PKS_PP.1"
                     /Name="input.path1.gene2"
                     /gene="input.path1.gene2"
                     /gene_functions="biosynthetic (rule-based-clusters) T1PKS:
                     itr_KS"
                     /gene_functions="biosynthetic (rule-based-clusters) T1PKS:
                     PKS_AT"
                     /gene_functions="biosynthetic-additional
                     (rule-based-clusters) adh_short"
                     /gene_functions="biosynthetic-additional
                     (rule-based-clusters) PP-binding"
                     /gene_functions="biosynthetic-additional (smcogs)
                     SMCOG1022:Beta-ketoacyl synthase (Score: 229.2; E-value:
                     1.5e-69)"
                     /gene_kind="biosynthetic"
                     /sec_met_domain="itr_KS (E-value: 2.5e-156, bitscore:
                     513.0, seeds: 96, tool: rule-based-clusters)"
                     /sec_met_domain="PKS_AT (E-value: 1.6e-92, bitscore: 302.4,
                     seeds: 1682, tool: rule-based-clusters)"
                     /sec_met_domain="adh_short (E-value: 4.2e-38, bitscore:
                     123.5, seeds: 230, tool: rule-based-clusters)"
                     /sec_met_domain="PP-binding (E-value: 1.4e-06, bitscore:
                     21.1, seeds: 164, tool: rule-based-clusters)"
                     /source="GlimmerHMM"
                     /transl_table=1
                     /translation="MISHARTGHGKVPADRWDADILHHPDPDRKGGYIAESFRSHKAKQ
                     ISVKHGYFLQQDIGHFDAPFFSTTAKEAAAMDPMKRLLLEVSYESIENAGIPVEKLMNS
                     PTGCYVGCMTNDYEMLSLRDMYDIGHTAASATSEAMTANRVSWFYGLKGPSLTLDTACS
                     SSLYALHLACQSLRLGETNMSLVAGVNLLLFPNTMHQLSAMHMLSPEGISHTFDDRANG
                     YGRGEGIACVVVKRLSDALRDGDTIRAVVRGTGANADGKTPSITQPSSQAQAELITSTY
                     KTAGLDLTETQYFECHGTGTPVGDPIELEALASTFGAARAAAGLGPLYIGSIKPNVGHT
                     EGCSGLAGIFKAVACLESGKLAPTYGVETINPKLKLADWNLTLPRETTRWPTRGQRRVS
                     VNSFGFGGANAHAILDDAHHYLASRGLVGHHSTTTPEDDDGDDSESGISAGPATPISET
                     ELSTKRLFVFSSKDQAGLQRLAKSYGEALSKARVDGEEYKYLVNLAYTLSERRSHFDFR
                     GFCVAPSLKALTSQLAKGLVKTKRSPRQKTNLVFVFTGQGAQWPAMGVELLRNPQFGES
                     VQKSQVYLEDLGCRWNVVEELRKTDDSRINLPEFSQTLCTVVQVALVELLRCWGVHPRA
                     TVGHSSGEIAAAYAASYITHADAIKIAYVRGLRSAAVTKNGAMLAAGVSREEAQKYLAE
                     VPPSSAVVACINSPSSITLSGDVESIDKLEKLISGDAKFARKLKVKTAYHSPHMETVAQ
                     SYLEKMGHIATVSGEGDGTPGGTERTFMYSSLTGGLVSPDDLSAQYWVSNMCAPVEFST
                     AVTSLLAHDHASGGKQKRKSHVAWDGFVEIGPHAALKGPVQQIMTASGNKTAKEAAYMS
                     MLSRGEDATESSLAVAGKLWAMGHAVDLYNVNGHGRLSPSLPLKPLSDLPPYPWNHARR
                     FWHEAYSTRSNRFPSAPRTDLLGVPVDMQNRFEPKWRNHLRISENPWIEDHQITGTTLY
                     PAAGMLIMALEGAMQLRDTGRKLQGLRFRDVSFERGLVVPADEDGAVETSLSLLPDRDV
                     VGQYGFTIFSTTNSTSWTRHCRGTATLEYAPPGKGEVEDPATRDLQWAKHTAIYNQLIG
                     DASGEDVDVDAFYNHLQTIGMEYGPLFRNVVSLRALPSMKSSHGIVAIPDTRSAMPENF
                     EYPHIMHPAAMDAIFHLLLAAFNDGRPVDEAAVPYSIGDMFVAVDQPHGAGGRFQGYGQ
                     LTYKSDDGHEIAGNLIVSDETWSGPKLTVKDFALRQVTSAHASKTTTDARDMKKCARVD
                     WSREFPLIESLKDMADVLANLDAEEVKVPSEVFLLVPSVESRATSALVSTLTETLASLN
                     ITTSEKNLTTIDQENLIGTYIVSLLEVSSPLIYSWSAAEFASFKNIVSKADHLFWVTRG
                     GLLENWAGGADFAPAQGLLRVLRNEYTLTRLPHLDLSAPFDLASPLNAELIAKVWLASL
                     GPDAEMEFAESAGRIHVPRAVDEPGFDAELRLASGDPKPVETRLGDLSNKPLKLAVDPV
                     SLKCRGDEDVAMRDAALGSEHVEIEVELVGLASRSCWARDAVGVVSRCGDQVRLLSVGQ
                     RVAVIHSEANKTKMRLHQSQAVPIPVGLSPLDASSLSFPFVSALYALRETASLRRGQSV
                     LVNSAASDLGQAAVQVAGMIGARVFALVASRTEKEILTTKYGLSTSQIFDSNLETFIAA
                     IDEATEGRGVDVIFNPRVNAATATSARIMGDFGYFLDLSSEGEASSGPAVCLPASKRNA
                     TLARVDMDRVIEHQPKVATTLLHQTFQDLARRQLITPPAPITTYSVQDLHKAVETLKTP
                     ETVSGRVVVSLDEDATILAMPPPAQPLVLEEDATYVLAGGLGALGLDIANMMVKHGAKH
                     LVFLSRSGGSKNEKDLEGFRARGCQAEAFPCDVTDACSVATVFQALKSRGRTIKGIVQC
                     AMVLEDTIFDNMTHEKWTRAFLPKTRGSRNLLAQLWPGDDPFFLLLSSITGIIGNTAQA
                     NYASGNTFEDALASHARAHLGIRATSIDVGLVSDSSHFTAAGEFGDLDHYLHRYQHGWT
                     GLQTNLDELRVALTAVMRGATADGGRIPGQFVLGLGDKLVRKRGGTGFERDRKFDLRVV
                     QVVVNEGARGGGVKEESVGEKLAAAATLAEAAAAVEASLKTQIAGSIGVGVDEVDVQRP
                     LPDFGVDSLNAVEIRNRVLKEMQSEISVFELLSATPVTDLAVKIASRSGLHKVVVMI"
     PFAM_domain     join(6261..6350,6383..7006)
                     /aSDomain="ketoacyl-synt"
                     /aSTool="clusterhmmer"
                     /database="34.0"
                     /db_xref="PF00109.28"
                     /description="Beta-ketoacyl synthase, N-terminal domain"
                     /detection="hmmscan"
                     /domain_id="clusterhmmer_input.path1.gene2_0002"
                     /evalue="6.80E-60"
                     /label="input.path1.gene2"
                     /locus_tag="input.path1.gene2"
                     /protein_end="240"
                     /protein_start="2"
                     /score="202.8"
                     /tool="antismash"
                     /translation="SHARTGHGKVPADRWDADILHHPDPDRKGGYIAESFRSHKAKQIS
                     VKHGYFLQQDIGHFDAPFFSTTAKEAAAMDPMKRLLLEVSYESIENAGIPVEKLMNSPT
                     GCYVGCMTNDYEMLSLRDMYDIGHTAASATSEAMTANRVSWFYGLKGPSLTLDTACSSS
                     LYALHLACQSLRLGETNMSLVAGVNLLLFPNTMHQLSAMHMLSPEGISHTFDDRANGYG
                     RGEGIACVVVKRLSDA"
     aSDomain        join(6264..6350,6383..7198,7290..7628)
                     /ASF="found active site cysteine: True, scaffold matched
                     GSSS: True"
                     /ASF="found active site histidines: True"
                     /aSDomain="PKS_KS"
                     /aSTool="nrps_pks_domains"
                     /database="nrpspksdomains.hmm"
                     /detection="hmmscan"
                     /domain_id="nrpspksdomains_input.path1.gene2_PKS_KS.1"
                     /domain_subtypes="Iterative-KS"
                     /evalue="8.40E-155"
                     /label="input.path1.gene2_PKS_KS.1"
                     /locus_tag="input.path1.gene2"
                     /protein_end="417"
                     /protein_start="3"
                     /score="507.6"
                     /tool="antismash"
                     /translation="HARTGHGKVPADRWDADILHHPDPDRKGGYIAESFRSHKAKQISV
                     KHGYFLQQDIGHFDAPFFSTTAKEAAAMDPMKRLLLEVSYESIENAGIPVEKLMNSPTG
                     CYVGCMTNDYEMLSLRDMYDIGHTAASATSEAMTANRVSWFYGLKGPSLTLDTACSSSL
                     YALHLACQSLRLGETNMSLVAGVNLLLFPNTMHQLSAMHMLSPEGISHTFDDRANGYGR
                     GEGIACVVVKRLSDALRDGDTIRAVVRGTGANADGKTPSITQPSSQAQAELITSTYKTA
                     GLDLTETQYFECHGTGTPVGDPIELEALASTFGAARAAAGLGPLYIGSIKPNVGHTEGC
                     SGLAGIFKAVACLESGKLAPTYGVETINPKLKLADWNLTLPRETTRWPTRGQRRVSVNS
                     FGFGGANAHAILDDA"
     aSModule        6264..13262
                     /complete
                     /domains="nrpspksdomains_input.path1.gene2_PKS_KS.1"
                     /domains="nrpspksdomains_input.path1.gene2_PKS_AT.1"
                     /domains="nrpspksdomains_input.path1.gene2_PKS_DH.1"
                     /domains="nrpspksdomains_input.path1.gene2_PKS_ER.1"
                     /domains="nrpspksdomains_input.path1.gene2_PKS_KR.1"
                     /domains="nrpspksdomains_input.path1.gene2_PKS_PP.1"
                     /iterative
                     /locus_tags="input.path1.gene2"
                     /monomer_pairings="pk -> pk"
                     /tool="antismash"
                     /type="pks"
     CDS_motif       6743..6790
                     /aSTool="nrps_pks_domains"
                     /database="abmotifs"
                     /detection="hmmscan"
                     /domain_id="nrpspksmotif_input.path1.gene2_0001"
                     /evalue="4.50E-06"
                     /label="PKSI-KS_m3"
                     /locus_tag="input.path1.gene2"
                     /protein_end="168"
                     /protein_start="152"
                     /score="18.7"
                     /tool="antismash"
                     /translation="GPSLTLDTACSSSLYA"
     CDS_motif       6932..6970
                     /aSTool="nrps_pks_domains"
                     /database="abmotifs"
                     /detection="hmmscan"
                     /domain_id="nrpspksmotif_input.path1.gene2_0002"
                     /evalue="6.30E-04"
                     /label="PKSI-KS_m4"
                     /locus_tag="input.path1.gene2"
                     /protein_end="228"
                     /protein_start="215"
                     /score="12.9"
                     /tool="antismash"
                     /translation="FDDRANGYGRGEG"
     PFAM_domain     join(7031..7198,7290..7478)
                     /aSDomain="Ketoacyl-synt_C"
                     /aSTool="clusterhmmer"
                     /database="34.0"
                     /db_xref="PF02801.24"
                     /description="Beta-ketoacyl synthase, C-terminal domain"
                     /detection="hmmscan"
                     /domain_id="clusterhmmer_input.path1.gene2_0003"
                     /evalue="7.10E-32"
                     /label="input.path1.gene2"
                     /locus_tag="input.path1.gene2"
                     /protein_end="367"
                     /protein_start="248"
                     /score="110.0"
                     /tool="antismash"
                     /translation="AVVRGTGANADGKTPSITQPSSQAQAELITSTYKTAGLDLTETQY
                     FECHGTGTPVGDPIELEALASTFGAARAAAGLGPLYIGSIKPNVGHTEGCSGLAGIFKA
                     VACLESGKLAPTYGV"
     CDS_motif       join(7163..7198,7290..7301)
                     /aSTool="nrps_pks_domains"
                     /database="abmotifs"
                     /detection="hmmscan"
                     /domain_id="nrpspksmotif_input.path1.gene2_0003"
                     /evalue="2.50E-04"
                     /label="PKSI-KS_m5"
                     /locus_tag="input.path1.gene2"
                     /protein_end="308"
                     /protein_start="292"
                     /score="13.1"
                     /tool="antismash"
                     /translation="YFECHGTGTPVGDPIE"
     CDS_motif       7368..7412
                     /aSTool="nrps_pks_domains"
                     /database="abmotifs"
                     /detection="hmmscan"
                     /domain_id="nrpspksmotif_input.path1.gene2_0004"
                     /evalue="1.40E-02"
                     /label="PKSI-KS_m6"
                     /locus_tag="input.path1.gene2"
                     /protein_end="345"
                     /protein_start="330"
                     /score="8.5"
                     /tool="antismash"
                     /translation="GSIKPNVGHTEGCSG"
     PFAM_domain     7488..7940
                     /aSDomain="KAsynt_C_assoc"
                     /aSTool="clusterhmmer"
                     /database="34.0"
                     /db_xref="PF16197.7"
                     /description="Ketoacyl-synthetase C-terminal extension"
                     /detection="hmmscan"
                     /domain_id="clusterhmmer_input.path1.gene2_0004"
                     /evalue="5.90E-18"
                     /label="input.path1.gene2"
                     /locus_tag="input.path1.gene2"
                     /protein_end="521"
                     /protein_start="370"
                     /score="65.5"
                     /tool="antismash"
                     /translation="NPKLKLADWNLTLPRETTRWPTRGQRRVSVNSFGFGGANAHAILD
                     DAHHYLASRGLVGHHSTTTPEDDDGDDSESGISAGPATPISETELSTKRLFVFSSKDQA
                     GLQRLAKSYGEALSKARVDGEEYKYLVNLAYTLSERRSHFDFRGFCV"
     CDS_motif       8025..8081
                     /aSTool="nrps_pks_domains"
                     /database="abmotifs"
                     /detection="hmmscan"
                     /domain_id="nrpspksmotif_input.path1.gene2_0005"
                     /evalue="8.40E-07"
                     /label="PKSI-AT-mM_m1"
                     /locus_tag="input.path1.gene2"
                     /protein_end="568"
                     /protein_start="549"
                     /score="21.2"
                     /tool="antismash"
                     /translation="VFVFTGQGAQWPAMGVELL"
     PFAM_domain     join(8025..8310,8452..9131)
                     /aSDomain="Acyl_transf_1"
                     /aSTool="clusterhmmer"
                     /database="34.0"
                     /db_xref="PF00698.23"
                     /description="Acyl transferase domain"
                     /detection="hmmscan"
                     /domain_id="clusterhmmer_input.path1.gene2_0005"
                     /evalue="5.80E-46"
                     /label="input.path1.gene2"
                     /locus_tag="input.path1.gene2"
                     /protein_end="871"
                     /protein_start="549"
                     /score="157.6"
                     /tool="antismash"
                     /translation="VFVFTGQGAQWPAMGVELLRNPQFGESVQKSQVYLEDLGCRWNVV
                     EELRKTDDSRINLPEFSQTLCTVVQVALVELLRCWGVHPRATVGHSSGEIAAAYAASYI
                     THADAIKIAYVRGLRSAAVTKNGAMLAAGVSREEAQKYLAEVPPSSAVVACINSPSSIT
                     LSGDVESIDKLEKLISGDAKFARKLKVKTAYHSPHMETVAQSYLEKMGHIATVSGEGDG
                     TPGGTERTFMYSSLTGGLVSPDDLSAQYWVSNMCAPVEFSTAVTSLLAHDHASGGKQKR
                     KSHVAWDGFVEIGPHAALKGPVQQIMTASGNKTAKEAAYMS"
     aSDomain        join(8031..8310,8452..9146)
                     /ASF="Neither malonyl-CoA or methylmalonyl-CoA specific"
                     /ASF="found active site serine: True, scaffold matched
                     GHGE: True"
                     /aSDomain="PKS_AT"
                     /aSTool="nrps_pks_domains"
                     /database="nrpspksdomains.hmm"
                     /detection="hmmscan"
                     /domain_id="nrpspksdomains_input.path1.gene2_PKS_AT.1"
                     /evalue="1.10E-92"
                     /label="input.path1.gene2_PKS_AT.1"
                     /locus_tag="input.path1.gene2"
                     /protein_end="876"
                     /protein_start="551"
                     /score="302.4"
                     /specificity="substrate consensus: pk"
                     /specificity="PKS signature: Malonyl-CoA"
                     /specificity="Minowa: mmal"
                     /tool="antismash"
                     /translation="VFTGQGAQWPAMGVELLRNPQFGESVQKSQVYLEDLGCRWNVVEE
                     LRKTDDSRINLPEFSQTLCTVVQVALVELLRCWGVHPRATVGHSSGEIAAAYAASYITH
                     ADAIKIAYVRGLRSAAVTKNGAMLAAGVSREEAQKYLAEVPPSSAVVACINSPSSITLS
                     GDVESIDKLEKLISGDAKFARKLKVKTAYHSPHMETVAQSYLEKMGHIATVSGEGDGTP
                     GGTERTFMYSSLTGGLVSPDDLSAQYWVSNMCAPVEFSTAVTSLLAHDHASGGKQKRKS
                     HVAWDGFVEIGPHAALKGPVQQIMTASGNKTAKEAAYMSMLSRG"
     CDS_motif       join(8265..8310,8452..8516)
                     /aSTool="nrps_pks_domains"
                     /database="abmotifs"
                     /detection="hmmscan"
                     /domain_id="nrpspksmotif_input.path1.gene2_0006"
                     /evalue="1.40E-09"
                     /label="PKSI-AT-M_m3"
                     /locus_tag="input.path1.gene2"
                     /protein_end="666"
                     /protein_start="629"
                     /score="29.9"
                     /tool="antismash"
                     /translation="GVHPRATVGHSSGEIAAAYAASYITHADAIKIAYVRG"
     CDS_motif       8901..8948
                     /aSTool="nrps_pks_domains"
                     /database="abmotifs"
                     /detection="hmmscan"
                     /domain_id="nrpspksmotif_input.path1.gene2_0007"
                     /evalue="1.30E-03"
                     /label="PKSI-AT-mM_m8"
                     /locus_tag="input.path1.gene2"
                     /protein_end="810"
                     /protein_start="794"
                     /score="11.4"
                     /tool="antismash"
                     /translation="LSAQYWVSNMCAPVEF"
     aSDomain        9366..9929
                     /ASF="catalytic triad H,G,P inconclusive"
                     /aSDomain="PKS_DH"
                     /aSTool="nrps_pks_domains"
                     /database="nrpspksdomains.hmm"
                     /detection="hmmscan"
                     /domain_id="nrpspksdomains_input.path1.gene2_PKS_DH.1"
                     /evalue="1.80E-30"
                     /label="input.path1.gene2_PKS_DH.1"
                     /locus_tag="input.path1.gene2"
                     /protein_end="1137"
                     /protein_start="949"
                     /score="98.3"
                     /tool="antismash"
                     /translation="DLLGVPVDMQNRFEPKWRNHLRISENPWIEDHQITGTTLYPAAGM
                     LIMALEGAMQLRDTGRKLQGLRFRDVSFERGLVVPADEDGAVETSLSLLPDRDVVGQYG
                     FTIFSTTNSTSWTRHCRGTATLEYAPPGKGEVEDPATRDLQWAKHTAIYNQLIGDASGE
                     DVDVDAFYNHLQTIGMEYGPLFRNV"
     PFAM_domain     9366..10319
                     /aSDomain="PS-DH"
                     /aSTool="clusterhmmer"
                     /database="34.0"
                     /db_xref="PF14765.8"
                     /description="Polyketide synthase dehydratase"
                     /detection="hmmscan"
                     /domain_id="clusterhmmer_input.path1.gene2_0006"
                     /evalue="9.90E-53"
                     /label="input.path1.gene2"
                     /locus_tag="input.path1.gene2"
                     /protein_end="1267"
                     /protein_start="949"
                     /score="179.4"
                     /tool="antismash"
                     /translation="DLLGVPVDMQNRFEPKWRNHLRISENPWIEDHQITGTTLYPAAGM
                     LIMALEGAMQLRDTGRKLQGLRFRDVSFERGLVVPADEDGAVETSLSLLPDRDVVGQYG
                     FTIFSTTNSTSWTRHCRGTATLEYAPPGKGEVEDPATRDLQWAKHTAIYNQLIGDASGE
                     DVDVDAFYNHLQTIGMEYGPLFRNVVSLRALPSMKSSHGIVAIPDTRSAMPENFEYPHI
                     MHPAAMDAIFHLLLAAFNDGRPVDEAAVPYSIGDMFVAVDQPHGAGGRFQGYGQLTYKS
                     DDGHEIAGNLIVSDETWSGPKLTVKDFALRQVTSAHA"
     CDS_motif       9447..9524
                     /aSTool="nrps_pks_domains"
                     /database="abmotifs"
                     /detection="hmmscan"
                     /domain_id="nrpspksmotif_input.path1.gene2_0008"
                     /evalue="5.60E-09"
                     /label="PKSI-DH_m2"
                     /locus_tag="input.path1.gene2"
                     /protein_end="1002"
                     /protein_start="976"
                     /score="28.5"
                     /tool="antismash"
                     /translation="WIEDHQITGTTLYPAAGMLIMALEGA"
     aSDomain        11124..11990
                     /ASF="ER configuration inconclusive"
                     /aSDomain="PKS_ER"
                     /aSTool="nrps_pks_domains"
                     /database="nrpspksdomains.hmm"
                     /detection="hmmscan"
                     /domain_id="nrpspksdomains_input.path1.gene2_PKS_ER.1"
                     /evalue="4.00E-58"
                     /label="input.path1.gene2_PKS_ER.1"
                     /locus_tag="input.path1.gene2"
                     /protein_end="1824"
                     /protein_start="1535"
                     /score="188.8"
                     /tool="antismash"
                     /translation="ALGSEHVEIEVELVGLASRSCWARDAVGVVSRCGDQVRLLSVGQR
                     VAVIHSEANKTKMRLHQSQAVPIPVGLSPLDASSLSFPFVSALYALRETASLRRGQSVL
                     VNSAASDLGQAAVQVAGMIGARVFALVASRTEKEILTTKYGLSTSQIFDSNLETFIAAI
                     DEATEGRGVDVIFNPRVNAATATSARIMGDFGYFLDLSSEGEASSGPAVCLPASKRNAT
                     LARVDMDRVIEHQPKVATTLLHQTFQDLARRQLITPPAPITTYSVQDLHKAVETLKTPE
                     TVSGRVVV"
     CDS_motif       11421..11483
                     /aSTool="nrps_pks_domains"
                     /database="abmotifs"
                     /detection="hmmscan"
                     /domain_id="nrpspksmotif_input.path1.gene2_0009"
                     /evalue="2.00E-07"
                     /label="PKSI-ER_m5"
                     /locus_tag="input.path1.gene2"
                     /protein_end="1655"
                     /protein_start="1634"
                     /score="23.4"
                     /tool="antismash"
                     /translation="GQSVLVNSAASDLGQAAVQVA"
     CDS_motif       11622..11654
                     /aSTool="nrps_pks_domains"
                     /database="abmotifs"
                     /detection="hmmscan"
                     /domain_id="nrpspksmotif_input.path1.gene2_0010"
                     /evalue="3.40E-03"
                     /label="PKSI-ER_m7"
                     /locus_tag="input.path1.gene2"
                     /protein_end="1712"
                     /protein_start="1701"
                     /score="10.3"
                     /tool="antismash"
                     /translation="TEGRGVDVIFN"
     aSDomain        12060..12593
                     /ASF="KR domain putatively catalyzing D-configuration
                     product formation"
                     /ASF="catalytic triad S,Y,N found: True"
                     /aSDomain="PKS_KR"
                     /aSTool="nrps_pks_domains"
                     /database="nrpspksdomains.hmm"
                     /detection="hmmscan"
                     /domain_id="nrpspksdomains_input.path1.gene2_PKS_KR.1"
                     /evalue="1.20E-47"
                     /label="input.path1.gene2_PKS_KR.1"
                     /locus_tag="input.path1.gene2"
                     /protein_end="2025"
                     /protein_start="1847"
                     /score="154.0"
                     /specificity="KR activity: active"
                     /specificity="KR stereochemistry: (unknown)"
                     /tool="antismash"
                     /translation="ATYVLAGGLGALGLDIANMMVKHGAKHLVFLSRSGGSKNEKDLEG
                     FRARGCQAEAFPCDVTDACSVATVFQALKSRGRTIKGIVQCAMVLEDTIFDNMTHEKWT
                     RAFLPKTRGSRNLLAQLWPGDDPFFLLLSSITGIIGNTAQANYASGNTFEDALASHARA
                     HLGIRATSIDVGLVS"
     PFAM_domain     12060..12593
                     /aSDomain="KR"
                     /aSTool="clusterhmmer"
                     /database="34.0"
                     /db_xref="PF08659.12"
                     /description="KR domain"
                     /detection="hmmscan"
                     /domain_id="clusterhmmer_input.path1.gene2_0007"
                     /evalue="6.50E-52"
                     /label="input.path1.gene2"
                     /locus_tag="input.path1.gene2"
                     /protein_end="2025"
                     /protein_start="1847"
                     /score="176.1"
                     /tool="antismash"
                     /translation="ATYVLAGGLGALGLDIANMMVKHGAKHLVFLSRSGGSKNEKDLEG
                     FRARGCQAEAFPCDVTDACSVATVFQALKSRGRTIKGIVQCAMVLEDTIFDNMTHEKWT
                     RAFLPKTRGSRNLLAQLWPGDDPFFLLLSSITGIIGNTAQANYASGNTFEDALASHARA
                     HLGIRATSIDVGLVS"
     CDS_motif       12063..12161
                     /aSTool="nrps_pks_domains"
                     /database="abmotifs"
                     /detection="hmmscan"
                     /domain_id="nrpspksmotif_input.path1.gene2_0011"
                     /evalue="1.80E-14"
                     /label="PKSI-KR_m1"
                     /locus_tag="input.path1.gene2"
                     /protein_end="1881"
                     /protein_start="1848"
                     /score="46.2"
                     /tool="antismash"
                     /translation="TYVLAGGLGALGLDIANMMVKHGAKHLVFLSRS"
     CDS_motif       12441..12545
                     /aSTool="nrps_pks_domains"
                     /database="abmotifs"
                     /detection="hmmscan"
                     /domain_id="nrpspksmotif_input.path1.gene2_0012"
                     /evalue="2.40E-16"
                     /label="PKSI-KR_m4"
                     /locus_tag="input.path1.gene2"
                     /protein_end="2009"
                     /protein_start="1974"
                     /score="52.2"
                     /tool="antismash"
                     /translation="FFLLLSSITGIIGNTAQANYASGNTFEDALASHAR"
     aSDomain        join(12918..13041,13138..13262)
                     /aSDomain="PKS_PP"
                     /aSTool="nrps_pks_domains"
                     /database="nrpspksdomains.hmm"
                     /detection="hmmscan"
                     /domain_id="nrpspksdomains_input.path1.gene2_PKS_PP.1"
                     /evalue="1.20E-12"
                     /label="input.path1.gene2_PKS_PP.1"
                     /locus_tag="input.path1.gene2"
                     /protein_end="2216"
                     /protein_start="2133"
                     /score="39.9"
                     /tool="antismash"
                     /translation="AAATLAEAAAAVEASLKTQIAGSIGVGVDEVDVQRPLPDFGVDSL
                     NAVEIRNRVLKEMQSEISVFELLSATPVTDLAVKIASR"
     PFAM_domain     join(12963..13041,13138..13220)
                     /aSDomain="PP-binding"
                     /aSTool="clusterhmmer"
                     /database="34.0"
                     /db_xref="PF00550.27"
                     /description="Phosphopantetheine attachment site"
                     /detection="hmmscan"
                     /domain_id="clusterhmmer_input.path1.gene2_0008"
                     /evalue="3.60E-05"
                     /label="input.path1.gene2"
                     /locus_tag="input.path1.gene2"
                     /protein_end="2202"
                     /protein_start="2148"
                     /score="24.1"
                     /tool="antismash"
                     /translation="LKTQIAGSIGVGVDEVDVQRPLPDFGVDSLNAVEIRNRVLKEMQS
                     EISVFELLS"
     CDS             complement(join(13781..13977,14119..14340,14416..14503))
                     /Name="input.path1.gene3"
                     /gene="input.path1.gene3"
                     /source="GlimmerHMM"
                     /transl_table=1
                     /translation="MPASRRIVTFTELTEHNTKEDLWVAVQGKVYQLSDFVTDHPGGID
                     VLLECAGIDGTETYDYAGHSDSAKVTLERYYVGDLEGYVHVHSDSPRGEGIAGKGSFTR
                     GLVGRLRAPDSLDVTVAFWGGALLASSLAAVGLGYLSVQFNKTLQHTKEPFAYPALIPR
                     PVHLT"
     PFAM_domain     complement(join(14189..14340,14416..14476))
                     /aSDomain="Cyt-b5"
                     /aSTool="clusterhmmer"
                     /database="34.0"
                     /db_xref="PF00173.30"
                     /description="Cytochrome b5-like Heme/Steroid binding
                     domain"
                     /detection="hmmscan"
                     /domain_id="clusterhmmer_input.path1.gene3_0009"
                     /evalue="8.20E-18"
                     /label="input.path1.gene3"
                     /locus_tag="input.path1.gene3"
                     /protein_end="80"
                     /protein_start="9"
                     /score="64.4"
                     /tool="antismash"
                     /translation="FTELTEHNTKEDLWVAVQGKVYQLSDFVTDHPGGIDVLLECAGID
                     GTETYDYAGHSDSAKVTLERYYVGDL"
     CDS             complement(join(15022..15174,15536..15930,16042..16876))
                     /Name="input.path1.gene4"
                     /gene="input.path1.gene4"
                     /source="GlimmerHMM"
                     /transl_table=1
                     /translation="MASAWTTAPVRFDIPPEARSLPRFAALPAELRYEIWEHAMLEPGM
                     HFLKVVVDPDSAVSSDTVSIDSDISHGAQVAQQHPTDDTATAGHHPSRSNAAIRIRKAH
                     LAPIYPHPRADLSRYVGTNHRLSTLSASCVEAAQVVRRLVHHPASIKLPDGNTVFLDRG
                     SRDIICLDYMSSDRFYNGCRIRHDVQCPGLEGIRHLAIPYCHQWETKCNPCSRCHRQHD
                     LFTERTYPVHVFQFLARQLPNLQTFYFIDYLILPKKSADRRDADRRDDDSNTSAKRRPH
                     GFRSKDRTFFEVSSPNSDDWAVSSRVFQTLSWVQENFRTYAVRSTTTRYRHPNPHDVQF
                     KVLACQWDTVEPRTAHAPMLNCPTAKKKTDKKRGFASACGENSPAGRALKTFKSARAAR
                     RQVVTATSATALPRRTLSSAATQLAKPLLKIPPVPSHAACAGVSLRPDGIVTAPSAPSR
                     KE"
     CDS             complement(join(19128..19377,19464..20284))
                     /Name="input.path1.gene5"
                     /gene="input.path1.gene5"
                     /source="GlimmerHMM"
                     /transl_table=1
                     /translation="MSDAQMPSFNTCTEVNEMCPVEASLYGDYFTMGACVFFAVAFGLN
                     ALAQGWLTWRSRAWSFGVYLAIGTVMELLGYVGRAIMAENPWNFEGFFMQLLMLILGPT
                     FVAAAISVTFKHLVLWYGPQYSFIKPALYPWIFVGTDFISIIIQAGGGVVASMATEEEI
                     PDPALLDLGNALLIAGVVFQVINMVFCGGLMLVYLWRRRTAVKNAAAVAANAYPGGHGY
                     ASGSGSASSMNGSIPEKAAGRSGSSGEDKKVHIFIYAIVASYIFIIIRCIYRIPEMQSG
                     WGSDLMRNEATFLALDGAMILIAVTIITAFHPAFFFPYLGKGKGQPRSAPTVDVERLPA
                     PPAYRVPVGHRMSNRI"
     PFAM_domain     complement(join(19245..19377,19464..20089))
                     /aSDomain="RTA1"
                     /aSTool="clusterhmmer"
                     /database="34.0"
                     /db_xref="PF04479.15"
                     /db_xref="GO:0016021"
                     /description="RTA1 like protein"
                     /detection="hmmscan"
                     /domain_id="clusterhmmer_input.path1.gene5_0010"
                     /evalue="4.10E-64"
                     /gene_ontologies="GO:0016021: integral component of
                     membrane"
                     /label="input.path1.gene5"
                     /locus_tag="input.path1.gene5"
                     /protein_end="318"
                     /protein_start="65"
                     /score="216.1"
                     /tool="antismash"
                     /translation="AIGTVMELLGYVGRAIMAENPWNFEGFFMQLLMLILGPTFVAAAI
                     SVTFKHLVLWYGPQYSFIKPALYPWIFVGTDFISIIIQAGGGVVASMATEEEIPDPALL
                     DLGNALLIAGVVFQVINMVFCGGLMLVYLWRRRTAVKNAAAVAANAYPGGHGYASGSGS
                     ASSMNGSIPEKAAGRSGSSGEDKKVHIFIYAIVASYIFIIIRCIYRIPEMQSGWGSDLM
                     RNEATFLALDGAMILIAVTIITAFHPAFFFP"
     CDS             complement(join(21674..23290,23723..23832,23937..24025,
                     24286..24867,25037..25387,25485..28459))
                     /Name="input.path1.gene6"
                     /gene="input.path1.gene6"
                     /gene_functions="biosynthetic-additional
                     (rule-based-clusters) PF00561"
                     /gene_functions="biosynthetic-additional
                     (rule-based-clusters) Abhydrolase_6"
                     /gene_functions="biosynthetic-additional (smcogs)
                     SMCOG1036:alpha/beta hydrolase fold protein (Score: 108.6;
                     E-value: 7.3e-33)"
                     /gene_kind="biosynthetic-additional"
                     /sec_met_domain="PF00561 (E-value: 1.7e-12, bitscore: 39.8,
                     seeds: 48, tool: rule-based-clusters)"
                     /sec_met_domain="Abhydrolase_6 (E-value: 1.9e-12, bitscore:
                     40.6, seeds: 455, tool: rule-based-clusters)"
                     /source="GlimmerHMM"
                     /transl_table=1
                     /translation="MEVIMKNVPRDLGDRNLSAQLQPYMNALGILAWMCTTARGKTIGF
                     VVFLEEQDGKAFLNRHGKKAVTPADALSSSSRRFGRSRDIARLFLMNTPVYVSMSNKTP
                     DPFHLRSLHYRLDERISAGPGREETQPAVTLATSRLACGHLFLPSSPGTLYFVDECRCD
                     FLGIVKFYSKMLVLRSQHAAGTILRIPYDTMEHAIFDSKASSFTLVLREAPRIFAPETA
                     AELMQRLSVSPASNRGKALRRVTHIPDAPAHGRYVPHCLVYRIDIMEVDAHKHSVMTQL
                     KRQELFTLYHAGLPIVRTPRPLYDDFETSYRAFQQDLETCERQKRVPFRLLFQCQAWVW
                     NNYLHPFVAARLLKRIRTAFEKARRSRRPDPVSEESMKALYETIPFPYPGISPSELDAD
                     QLMHRILRKESRSAQDEALMPAPLPTAENSGQRVNIFKATVTPTRITLHGPDPEPMNRI
                     LRKFPDFSEFFLRVQFCDENGDDLFFSPKVSNDIIFERFRKVLINGVPVAGRVYSFLGF
                     SHSSLRSHSAWFSAPFVDKNGELQTYGVIIRSLGDFKQIRVPARCAARIGQAFSETPSY
                     VSLLNDGINAYTIPDVKSDDGERVFSDGVGFISQDALDVIWARLGGGVAPTGLQIRWAG
                     AKGMLCLNTVVPGRSIHVRDSMIKFPSEDRENLEICDAATKPLRFVLNRQVIKILEDMG
                     VSDDWFLSLQAREINRLRAVTADAYNTGTFLQLQGIGNGFYLSTFIKTLDKYGIDYRMD
                     DFLRTVVESVVLRELRLLKHKARIPVPKGVTLFGVMDETGFLGEGEVYVTFDRDHHRRF
                     GTSLIDDSLAADGWLLVTRSPALHPGDIQLAEMRTPPAGHPLRALRNCIAFSRRGTRDL
                     PSQLSGGDLDGDLYNVIWDRGCWPGRSCSPADYPRVTAQALDREVTREDMANWFVDFMK
                     SDVLGMIATRHLVLSDQRDEGTLDPDCLRLAMLHSTAVDFSKTGQPVDVTSMPRAGKFR
                     PDFLAPAPPAILHDRHHIDFLGKPAARDDTDADADEDGGEDAFRSNYEYYKSEKILGRL
                     YRNVDEKRIWDDDICRVGEKREGPELWTQFTALMRRKLHQYVQGRITWRKKREEAWRLR
                     DIYEEAVHSAMWKYSDNHMKMLQEVEVFCGTIFNKSGSQTRRQKDNSSKLKEEFDRIAA
                     MLVGLIRRRSRDAEQQQQQQQDGSRYEGTDIDHDAGDDDDDDADDLVAAALAPGKDALE
                     LAFACLDVGMVKRNEAEYKQLAGMQSFRVIAASCLLKEMTAFVNRLRGGSLRVMGGGGG
                     FVGVSSGGPAIFPQYGDNPGLTGAGGSAALQDPLSPATSNLTGLPHLHDGEEGKVHRPH
                     RAERSRCFLVIPSFTELNSTSAWSPVPKPDLPEAQFHEWYNNEHGPTRLRFAHIFPNGF
                     RYRATDNKEPTYLAVYDVTDTALLETKEYTDLRAHRSAHEAATIGQVDVRRDIYDLVHE
                     RSNEAFRPLESLTDADAEGTQLVVNETTVKNDYRQAEEEYTTWYEEEHVDMLSRVPGWL
                     RTRLFRTSPIGNPSRTTLLSVTEYARENGLGGPEHKAAMDTPWRTKVTAGCVDAKERRT
                     YSLFYVFGPAPRDLAHLAHLPSSGRAFSYGVAGPRDETTTTTTTTLAGDRHPGISSYIT
                     TKSDGLNIRYRLEGNPSPAAPTVAFCNSLLTSLHMWDPLVQILKTERPDLRILRYDARG
                     RHAVPKPPRPATLDVLAADLDEVLDALRIERLDALVGVSMGGATTLSFALRYPGRVGRF
                     VACDFNAASSAANTQAWKDRIEVAEADGGTGIKTLATQTVGRWFHPSTVEGKETLVNLM
                     TEMVAANDVEGFRYSCQALWDYDLKPRIGECSVPGLLVVGEGDGKGALVKAMQGFAGAL
                     GAEGTRLAIVPETGHLPMWEDADAFWEAVREFL"
     PFAM_domain     complement(22100..22423)
                     /aSDomain="Abhydrolase_1"
                     /aSTool="clusterhmmer"
                     /database="34.0"
                     /db_xref="PF00561.22"
                     /description="alpha/beta hydrolase fold"
                     /detection="hmmscan"
                     /domain_id="clusterhmmer_input.path1.gene6_0012"
                     /evalue="4.00E-10"
                     /label="input.path1.gene6"
                     /locus_tag="input.path1.gene6"
                     /protein_end="1766"
                     /protein_start="1658"
                     /score="39.9"
                     /tool="antismash"
                     /translation="PTVAFCNSLLTSLHMWDPLVQILKTERPDLRILRYDARGRHAVPK
                     PPRPATLDVLAADLDEVLDALRIERLDALVGVSMGGATTLSFALRYPGRVGRFVACDFN
                     AASS"
     PFAM_domain     complement(join(25207..25387,25485..27142))
                     /aSDomain="RdRP"
                     /aSTool="clusterhmmer"
                     /database="34.0"
                     /db_xref="PF05183.14"
                     /db_xref="GO:0003968"
                     /description="RNA dependent RNA polymerase"
                     /detection="hmmscan"
                     /domain_id="clusterhmmer_input.path1.gene6_0011"
                     /evalue="1.60E-178"
                     /gene_ontologies="GO:0003968: RNA-directed 5'-3' RNA
                     polymerase activity"
                     /label="input.path1.gene6"
                     /locus_tag="input.path1.gene6"
                     /protein_end="1052"
                     /protein_start="439"
                     /score="595.1"
                     /tool="antismash"
                     /translation="VTPTRITLHGPDPEPMNRILRKFPDFSEFFLRVQFCDENGDDLFF
                     SPKVSNDIIFERFRKVLINGVPVAGRVYSFLGFSHSSLRSHSAWFSAPFVDKNGELQTY
                     GVIIRSLGDFKQIRVPARCAARIGQAFSETPSYVSLLNDGINAYTIPDVKSDDGERVFS
                     DGVGFISQDALDVIWARLGGGVAPTGLQIRWAGAKGMLCLNTVVPGRSIHVRDSMIKFP
                     SEDRENLEICDAATKPLRFVLNRQVIKILEDMGVSDDWFLSLQAREINRLRAVTADAYN
                     TGTFLQLQGIGNGFYLSTFIKTLDKYGIDYRMDDFLRTVVESVVLRELRLLKHKARIPV
                     PKGVTLFGVMDETGFLGEGEVYVTFDRDHHRRFGTSLIDDSLAADGWLLVTRSPALHPG
                     DIQLAEMRTPPAGHPLRALRNCIAFSRRGTRDLPSQLSGGDLDGDLYNVIWDRGCWPGR
                     SCSPADYPRVTAQALDREVTREDMANWFVDFMKSDVLGMIATRHLVLSDQRDEGTLDPD
                     CLRLAMLHSTAVDFSKTGQPVDVTSMPRAGKFRPDFLAPAPPAILHDRHHIDFLGKPAA
                     RDDTDADADEDGGEDAFRSNYEYYKSEKILGRLYRNV"
     CDS             complement(join(28857..28891,29407..29431,29555..29582,
                     29723..30435,30547..31203))
                     /Name="input.path1.gene7"
                     /gene="input.path1.gene7"
                     /source="GlimmerHMM"
                     /transl_table=1
                     /translation="MKFTSVLPLATIASAIVLPDLSDVQTWENIVPSKESIGKVASAFK
                     DDLDAFTSGVEDILSHAGDAVQSTLDNLLGSEDADADVLGHHHHHHKTSNLTIYQLIKA
                     SDHTKKFAALVDEHDSVVQLLNSTKANYTLFVPVDAAFERIPDHGKKPSRDFVDALLRY
                     HIGVGLYPAPRLLVTHTLPTALDEAWLDDEPQRLRTRVGLFGVTVNFYNKVIKADIRAK
                     NGVIHAVKHILVPPPMVGRVLSLVPSKFSTLLLAYEKTDFVSFIHHVKMRGSTVFAPSN
                     QAFARLGPSANAFLFNSEHGLKYLRALLKYQIVANETLYSDAFYRAKAADAEHVVTVGR
                     DENGVEADGLRHYHVDMPSLLDEKNIAVDITRWGGLIDVKVNGYVHVGVQDGVARNGVI
                     QVVDRVLFPHRTPGAGRQGEVNAEEEELLWGGEVDVEDIKARLGPLVEEDDEDFSFELS
                     YGMAGLAIEENHLVTLVTVAAIQEHDS"
     PFAM_domain     complement(29869..30348)
                     /aSDomain="Fasciclin"
                     /aSTool="clusterhmmer"
                     /database="34.0"
                     /db_xref="PF02469.24"
                     /description="Fasciclin domain"
                     /detection="hmmscan"
                     /domain_id="clusterhmmer_input.path1.gene7_0014"
                     /evalue="1.60E-21"
                     /label="input.path1.gene7"
                     /locus_tag="input.path1.gene7"
                     /protein_end="408"
                     /protein_start="248"
                     /score="77.0"
                     /tool="antismash"
                     /translation="KFSTLLLAYEKTDFVSFIHHVKMRGSTVFAPSNQAFARLGPSANA
                     FLFNSEHGLKYLRALLKYQIVANETLYSDAFYRAKAADAEHVVTVGRDENGVEADGLRH
                     YHVDMPSLLDEKNIAVDITRWGGLIDVKVNGYVHVGVQDGVARNGVIQVVDRVLFP"
     PFAM_domain     complement(join(30388..30435,30547..30882))
                     /aSDomain="Fasciclin"
                     /aSTool="clusterhmmer"
                     /database="34.0"
                     /db_xref="PF02469.24"
                     /description="Fasciclin domain"
                     /detection="hmmscan"
                     /domain_id="clusterhmmer_input.path1.gene7_0013"
                     /evalue="1.50E-14"
                     /label="input.path1.gene7"
                     /locus_tag="input.path1.gene7"
                     /protein_end="235"
                     /protein_start="107"
                     /score="54.4"
                     /tool="antismash"
                     /translation="TKKFAALVDEHDSVVQLLNSTKANYTLFVPVDAAFERIPDHGKKP
                     SRDFVDALLRYHIGVGLYPAPRLLVTHTLPTALDEAWLDDEPQRLRTRVGLFGVTVNFY
                     NKVIKADIRAKNGVIHAVKHILVP"
     CDS             join(32955..33059,33513..33644,33817..34005)
                     /Name="input.path1.gene8"
                     /gene="input.path1.gene8"
                     /phase="0"
                     /source="GlimmerHMM"
                     /transl_table=1
                     /translation="MAGGKGKSGGKTSGGKASADGPKKPQSHSARAGLQFPCGRVKRFL
                     KANTQGKMRVGAKAAVYTTAVLEYLTAEVLELAGNAAKDLKVKRITPRHLQLAIRGDEE
                     LDTLIRATIAFGGVLPHINRALLLKVEQKKKAKQIEA"
     PFAM_domain     join(32994..33059,33513..33644,33817..33885)
                     /aSDomain="Histone"
                     /aSTool="clusterhmmer"
                     /database="34.0"
                     /db_xref="PF00125.26"
                     /db_xref="GO:0003677"
                     /description="Core histone H2A/H2B/H3/H4"
                     /detection="hmmscan"
                     /domain_id="clusterhmmer_input.path1.gene8_0015"
                     /evalue="1.30E-16"
                     /gene_ontologies="GO:0003677: DNA binding"
                     /label="input.path1.gene8"
                     /locus_tag="input.path1.gene8"
                     /protein_end="102"
                     /protein_start="13"
                     /score="61.2"
                     /tool="antismash"
                     /translation="GGKASADGPKKPQSHSARAGLQFPCGRVKRFLKANTQGKMRVGAK
                     AAVYTTAVLEYLTAEVLELAGNAAKDLKVKRITPRHLQLAIRGD"
     PFAM_domain     33886..33984
                     /aSDomain="Histone_H2A_C"
                     /aSTool="clusterhmmer"
                     /database="34.0"
                     /db_xref="PF16211.7"
                     /description="C-terminus of histone H2A"
                     /detection="hmmscan"
                     /domain_id="clusterhmmer_input.path1.gene8_0016"
                     /evalue="1.40E-12"
                     /label="input.path1.gene8"
                     /locus_tag="input.path1.gene8"
                     /protein_end="135"
                     /protein_start="102"
                     /score="47.2"
                     /tool="antismash"
                     /translation="EELDTLIRATIAFGGVLPHINRALLLKVEQKKK"
     CDS             complement(join(35279..35405,35444..35525,35696..36386))
                     /Name="input.path1.gene9"
                     /gene="input.path1.gene9"
                     /source="GlimmerHMM"
                     /transl_table=1
                     /translation="MQSLPESPVLGTPNPCAMQETTHPLPQPTPTPPPPTRPWLWKCHG
                     CHTKQRLACTQRCLECSRRRLCDRNNPKPRPTEFDFAGWRDFRAWRTKTKQKQASSKGL
                     RPSSSSSSSSPRSYRQKTGLLAHAYAHGYFDHHDAEAGGCEAACDYPGECVRRRKHEEA
                     RRKREAEELQRQQERELQEQERQMLQYMMQRQQQQDGEQWWNEVGFQDGPGAGGLEGYV
                     LARIPSLAGRPFRGVAVAFFQPQPAIVLGLVVVFRDRKAKANQTLAHVATHKAGKQDKG
                     KSKEEQEQEQEQEERTTT"
     CDS             complement(join(39575..39636,39662..39673,39741..40637,
                     40743..41262,41378..41737))
                     /Name="input.path1.gene10"
                     /gene="input.path1.gene10"
                     /source="GlimmerHMM"
                     /transl_table=1
                     /translation="MAQQHDMYLDYGIPPNRSPNASRPYPAASAFQSGLSLPRQTQRPF
                     DPPLGSSALYSTDRLTGNYNQRPMDQIPQSALSGAYLADANQPWSYNPGGVATVNGAMN
                     GTSRQRSVNRRVPLPANWTDQGAMGMPYGMNGNPMSGGGLRYDQGQHDMRSGHGDDQLI
                     PTAIVIKNIPFAVRRESLAALMVDMHLPQPYAFNYHFDNGVFRGLAFANFSSPEDTKIV
                     IEAMNGLDVHGRKLRVEYKKMLPEAERERIEREKRERRGQLEEQHRAPMLHQQPSIASL
                     NSISTNQTRSPLGDVNLNDPETLRFYTELMLFKQDNSREIFIFPPTVTPEQRRQVHIMA
                     HHMGLEHQSVGEADSRQIHVVKRHLPSPTSQLQTVPSVGLDYHKKGLSRAATFDFAADR
                     ESRLAAGNYSHMLGRQGPTLELPGSPDGSGLANLRAAKSFADLRSFSPSPSASSSSYLT
                     AVNNGLGNMPGAGSAAARFGEYSSGLNQGSSLATPNLTPTTPGTSGTPSTGNDNSLLSA
                     LGGLNLGSFDPNPGSSHQQQPRNTPGAIGSQRPGASSGSNRGSNAPERQPRGPEWEAAA
                     GFGGRGRSNGHMQRGSDMSDKDSSENGTRVGTNSNPSRYH"
     PFAM_domain     complement(40432..40605)
                     /aSDomain="R3H"
                     /aSTool="clusterhmmer"
                     /database="34.0"
                     /db_xref="PF01424.24"
                     /db_xref="GO:0003676"
                     /description="R3H domain"
                     /detection="hmmscan"
                     /domain_id="clusterhmmer_input.path1.gene10_0017"
                     /evalue="7.20E-12"
                     /gene_ontologies="GO:0003676: nucleic acid binding"
                     /label="input.path1.gene10"
                     /locus_tag="input.path1.gene10"
                     /protein_end="362"
                     /protein_start="304"
                     /score="45.2"
                     /tool="antismash"
                     /translation="RFYTELMLFKQDNSREIFIFPPTVTPEQRRQVHIMAHHMGLEHQS
                     VGEADSRQIHVVK"
ORIGIN
        1 ttttttttaa acaatctggt tccttagcta ctacaggttg tctttacccc ttggctttcg
       61 gggggttttc ctttgagtat tcgctcctat aagttttatt ttggttgcct ccggaggaca
      121 cacgttatct ttacaaaggt attctatggt tgtccctttc ttcgctctcc tattccttcc
      181 cgtttccttc tccgatcgcc ctttaggatt ctagttacgt atcaccctgt attgcctcta
      241 tagcagccaa acattcccgc gaatagacgc atcttggcca gtgccttggc cacatcagta
      301 tatattccct acaccgtacc ttcaggtccc gacgctggct attagtgtat aaaaacagca
      361 aaacatcaga ggcggggtaa ttcgaggggt ggtagtcgac taagccattt cagcattttc
      421 cctttgcggt ttagtcttta ccggtaagcg agatcggccc acttaaataa cccgtactta
      481 cacgtactag ctcggatctc ggctcctctc atggccttgt ggggccatgc gatgcgggac
      541 gaggacatgg atatggaatt gggagaggtc cccacaccag aaggtaccca ctcccgctac
      601 ctacacgtgt actatacaag tacatcacca tgtccttcgt accactccgc cacgtttacg
      661 tggccgtcct accactttta cttttcccct gcgcgaacgg tacgacgtat gtggaacagt
      721 ggtacatgta aaagaatcgt tcgacgattc ttctcgacgc gggacgggct tgtggcgtta
      781 cccactattc catcggtaga tctaagaatt actcgatacg attggtccga accccaccaa
      841 tggtcaacct tcaccttcac gaaagggagg atatcaaccc gaacctgcat ctaggggact
      901 aaggtattac gcacaaatac ctgcagtagg tcataacaac agccgacggc ggaagaacgc
      961 tatgccgtgt gtacggagta ggtacccgtg ccacgcccca cttatattgg ttcgttggaa
     1021 ctcaccagcc gataagctgg tgctggacag ttatatcgcc aggacagtta tatcgccact
     1081 tttacaacta agcttaatag cactttatag ctacgtatta atacttatct aatatataga
     1141 ccttattaac taatattttc tcctttattt tgtactcttt atctatattt atattaatta
     1201 tagaagtaga tattctataa aatggaattt agggttcaga atatatttct taaaaaccgg
     1261 tatataaatt ctattcacga taaagggcta aaaagagata cctattagag tctatatagc
     1321 taaataggtt acctatttta gcctatacaa ttaaagtata cgtaattagg taacctattc
     1381 aggcctatag gctctaatag gtatcccttt ttagcccttt atcttaagtg ggctctatta
     1441 ggtcacccat tagagcctat gggtgctatt gggtagaccc atttacgcct agatctataa
     1501 gtggatacta gcccattccg ccccaatggg ttttggcgta ctctaccccg agtgagagtc
     1561 ccccgaccac aagctaaacc aatcctgccg tctcctgagc tgtacgggca gcacacaccg
     1621 agcgatgcaa catttaactg gactggtaca ggtactccat agcccggtta ccttgctcct
     1681 cagccataca ctagccctgt caccctacaa ctttggacca aagtatcagt ccggccccgt
     1741 tccattccgg gacgtgtatc atcagataca tatagcttct ggaatcgctg cctgtcgttt
     1801 ctgggcgtct ctgtaggtta gttaaaatac tcccttcaat gcctgcagcc tcgagagtaa
     1861 agaagggggt ttgcaatagt tgtactctct tttggttcat tcttcgaaaa ttaaggagaa
     1921 ggaaaaccaa atcacagacg gaacaaactt catgacatat gccaggtcta tagcgtttcc
     1981 ctcgtcttta aagctccaac tgttgtcatg ttcggcacct tgaccatcca ccccaaggca
     2041 ccattggcct ttgtcgagaa tcctaacatt gcctcggttc tcagtcgaaa tcgccgagac
     2101 aagccgcatg tttcttgcga gctgtgcaga gcccgaaagg tgagtccact gttgtggagt
     2161 attcgcctcg atcctcgaac atgttcatgg gcaaacgtgt tcattcgtta tacagacccg
     2221 ctgcagtgga gaggcttctg gctgtgataa atgcgtcgca atgtctgccg agtgtcgtta
     2281 tcctcctcgc gatcaaaatg cgcatcgtac gaagcgacga catgcttcta tgaatgatga
     2341 agccgccgag aacacgcatg caattaccgt taccaccaac aagaccaacc aggacggcaa
     2401 cacacgtgca accaacagtg tcaacagcca caataccaac aacaccaacc aagatgtcca
     2461 gcgagacttg agcgaagcag aacagccgat ggtgcagcgc agtcggatag aacccttaca
     2521 acctgtccca tgtgcctccc caacgggcgg catggacgtc accggcctga acaacgccga
     2581 tgtggagccc aacgccgacc aacaagatat cgaacagtgg ttattctcca acgtgcccag
     2641 ccacccaagc cttctccctg acggcgccgc ggggacgggg atggaagact gggcggatat
     2701 ggcgtcgatt cttgacccag ccatgtctgc gcatccagac ccctttggcg atgatgccga
     2761 aaccttgtac gatcttcaac ccgatcacac attagacgat tcgaaatacc cttgtggtaa
     2821 gttgcagaat ccgaattgaa gctttcatgt tcctattctt tccggttata cgagtgacaa
     2881 tgggttttat gaattgtgag ctcacaatca caagaagcag ctttggaaga cggtgaccgc
     2941 catcatctcc cattgagacg acgtgccgtg tcgccctttt ccgtactacc catcaagcac
     3001 tcacctagtg acacttttgt tcaaagacaa caaacccatc agcaacagca gcaacagagg
     3061 caacagcaac cgcaacaccc gtgccaccaa catgcgagtc tcgattcaca gggatttacc
     3121 tctgtcggca accacggagg ctggtcttcc atctcgcaga taaatttcag tagaaagcga
     3181 cgcgctgcta ctgcagacag tcggggcagg ccccttacca gtagcgggaa tgccagtgcc
     3241 agcgccagcg ccagaccgtc agccacccgc cgaaggaccc gaggaccgga atcatccacc
     3301 tgcacaatgt cccatgccca aggaggagga ggaggaggag gaggaggcga agtcacttct
     3361 tccaccaccg ctaccctctc agccaccaat acccctaaca ccactaccaa cagcaccacc
     3421 atcaccaccc acaccggcag caccgccacc tcgtgtccct gcctccacca caccatcctc
     3481 ctcctcgaag agctgggggc taaatacgcc gctgatcaac ctgccacgct ggacatcatg
     3541 ctgagcttcc tccggagcgc cctctcccac tgcaccgcgg cgctggactg cagccggtgt
     3601 caggagcaag gggagacgaa catcctcgtg gcggtggtgt gccagtacat gtgcgtcctg
     3661 tacgagcgcg tggtccgcgc atgcgtcggg atgctggaga cgaccatcgc aagtccatgt
     3721 cgggaagaac agggcgccgc cagcaacccc cccggctcgg cggccaaggc gtcgtcgttc
     3781 cctttatcac atgcatcctc cttatggtca tctggacgac ccctgaccgc cggcccggac
     3841 gactgcgagt cggtcgggac gtcgaatggc cggtccagcg attctacgga ggatatgtgg
     3901 ttttcgacgt accgaatcga gagtaactgc gagcgcatgc atgtccttac taccctcgtc
     3961 acggttcagt ctaccgaatt tgcgcggtta ctgggccggg tgaggatgcg ggttggaggg
     4021 agtcggtcga gtcattgtcg catgatgatc ttaagtgagg cagaaaagag gaccaatcgt
     4081 atgcggcgca tgcttaagag gagtttagat agggccgtaa ataagcaagc ctgacgatat
     4141 ataaaatata cagcagcgtt agactgtcat ggacgtgttt tgatgatcgt aatgtaaata
     4201 tcaggtgcta ctgagcagtg taacgtttag gggtcagttt tgtttggctg aatatgcggt
     4261 gtctcttgca ctcgtactct tctactcttc tactcttcta tcgataacgg catcattgcc
     4321 ttcctttaca gtctcgcgcg actgatggcc cactccatcg cccgaacggc ggccttcaca
     4381 tcggcctcct tctgcggcgg ctgatgccca ccaacgtgct ccagcgtctt cgtgtacttc
     4441 tcatcacaca aacccctcgc cgtctcggcc atgttcctca taaactcggc gtccttcttt
     4501 ccagagacgt gaacagtcgg gatgcgtatc ttcgtctctg tagccgacgg gagcatcaac
     4561 ctcggcgcca ccgacaggta ccctccctgt tggtaaacgg ccacgtcata gttgggcaaa
     4621 agcgagccac tcttctgcgc aggaaataca gtgcggtgca gcaaatcgca gaaaagggtt
     4681 ctctgcgtgc ttcccagggt tccttccccg tctccgtcgg agccgtcgag ggcatcgtcg
     4741 agggggcaga tgcgctgcag gagacagttt ccgtagtccg ggtcggcgga gcacggcatg
     4801 acggaggaga agcagagggc aaatttgaaa ggcgacggtt cgttccggct ctcgcagagg
     4861 tggagatatg atagtgcgag ggctgcgcct tggctaaatc ccagaacgcc gtcaaagggg
     4921 ccggcttcgt cgatgatttc ttccaggtgg tctatcgccc ctcgcatgtt ctcggggtca
     4981 tagcctttcg tgtgggaata atacggaccg tcgcggaaga gagccattcc tgttgttttt
     5041 gttcattgtt aacttgtgat gtcaacaaat aaagggggaa atgtcctacc cgggcctctc
     5101 tccgatggta caggaccatc gacaaagaga aattggtagc ttggatcaac tgctcccaag
     5161 aatggacgaa actgattctc gcaaaagctg cctgagcttc cgactccgtg aaggcagagg
     5221 attctcatga tgccgagact aggactttct ttctggtggc tctgttcgta tatagggtaa
     5281 caggttgctc aatgtctgtg aacatgaagt ctattgcaac ttgttatcct gccggttctc
     5341 ttggatttct atctgtctgg tggtctatct ttctgacgag tctcgcttga cttgctcccc
     5401 aggtcaaagt cgttctcggg tcatactaat cagggggggc attcaacatc catgatccat
     5461 gatccaggcc ccagtcggga tgggtcacat ctgtcatcgt gtagacctat tttggggccg
     5521 ggaacatgaa caaatcaatg agtacatgta ttcaatccgg agcaggcttc attcagtcat
     5581 ccatgcaagg gattgctcta tttgatcctt gttctattga tcccttgttc tagcttcggt
     5641 ggaatgtgtg ctttcgtggt tccccttggc ccaacttcct cttttggata tttccgaaga
     5701 tcctgactgg cgcttggcag ctggcggtgt tccgattcgc gttagtcctg gattctcagt
     5761 gcatgtggag agttgaggtg gagaggacca gggttcttca acgggaatcg acatgcctgg
     5821 aatgttccga gccgccctct ttttgagctc gggctctttg acgggttgat tcagcgtaca
     5881 tcgcaagacg gatgttgata ctgcatgtgg ttatggttca gggctatgag actcgcctgt
     5941 tactctcaag ctttcaaggt gagaaactgt agcctgttcc aacttcttat gaggacatca
     6001 agtagtcgag actgagagcg taagaagttg cattaataca aggcaattct cttactgaaa
     6061 tcctaaaggt ggttaatgtt ggcatttact gaccactaaa acattatccc tcactattcc
     6121 tctcaatttt ctctatacat acatttcaaa tcagtatgac aatcgattac atagatgacc
     6181 aagagcctat cgccattatt ggcatggcat gtcgtcttcc cggggatact tcgtcgctgg
     6241 gggatctatg ggatatgatc agccatgcca ggacaggcca cggcaaggtt cctgctgacc
     6301 ggtgggatgc tgatatcttg catcatccag atcctgaccg aaaaggagga gtatgttctt
     6361 gttgtcttac ttagcccctt agtatatcgc agaaagcttc cgctcacaca aagccaaaca
     6421 gatcagtgtc aagcacggct acttcctcca acaagacatc ggccactttg atgccccctt
     6481 cttttccacc acagccaagg aggcggccgc catggacccc atgaagcgtc ttcttctcga
     6541 agtcagttac gaaagtatcg aaaacgccgg cattcccgtc gagaaactga tgaacagccc
     6601 aacgggatgc tacgtcggct gcatgaccaa cgactacgag atgctctcgc tccgggacat
     6661 gtacgatatc ggccacactg ccgcatcagc caccagcgaa gccatgaccg caaaccgcgt
     6721 gtcatggttc tacgggctta aaggtcccag cttgacgctc gacacggctt gttcgtcgag
     6781 cttgtacgct ttgcatcttg cctgccagtc tctcaggtta ggcgagacca acatgtccct
     6841 agtggccggt gtcaacctcc tcctcttccc caataccatg catcagttgt cggctatgca
     6901 catgttgagt ccggagggca tttcgcatac gtttgatgat cgcgccaatg gctatggtag
     6961 gggtgagggg atcgcctgtg ttgtcgtcaa gcggctctcg gatgccctgc gtgacgggga
     7021 tactatccga gccgtcgtca gaggcaccgg tgccaatgcc gatggaaaga cccccagcat
     7081 cacacagcct agcagccagg cacaggcaga gctcatcacg agcacttaca aaaccgccgg
     7141 gctggacctg accgagacac agtatttcga gtgccatggt acaggcactc ctgtcggtgt
     7201 aagtgggctg ggaagcacag cattaggaac atggtgttta tctccactcc ctctgatgca
     7261 ccgagaactg acggacaaat tccctccagg accccatcga gttggaagct ctagcctcga
     7321 catttggcgc cgccagggct gcagccggcc taggcccctt atacatcggc agcatcaaac
     7381 ccaacgtcgg ccacaccgaa ggctgttccg ggctagccgg catcttcaag gccgtcgctt
     7441 gtctggaaag cggcaagctg gcgccaacgt acggagtcga gaccatcaac cccaaactca
     7501 agctcgccga ctggaaccta accctacccc gcgagacaac gcggtggccg acgcggggac
     7561 agcgccgcgt gagcgtcaac tcgttcggct tcggaggcgc caacgcccac gccatcctcg
     7621 acgacgcgca ccattacctc gccagccggg gtctcgtcgg gcaccacagc accacgaccc
     7681 ccgaagacga cgacggggac gactccgagt ccggtatcag cgccgggccc gccacgccca
     7741 tctctgagac ggagctgtcc acgaaacgtc tgttcgtctt cagctccaag gaccaggctg
     7801 gtctgcaacg gctggcgaaa tcgtacggcg aggccctttc caaggctcgc gtggatggtg
     7861 aggagtacaa atacctcgtc aacctcgcct acacactgtc agagaggcgc tcgcatttcg
     7921 attttcgcgg gttctgcgtc gcgccctctc tcaaggcgct tacgtcccag ctagccaagg
     7981 gtcttgtcaa gacgaagcgc tcccctcgtc agaagaccaa cctcgtgttt gtgtttaccg
     8041 gacagggagc tcagtggcct gctatgggcg ttgagttgtt gcgaaacccg cagtttgggg
     8101 agagtgtgca gaagtcgcag gtctatctgg aggatctcgg ttgcaggtgg aatgttgttg
     8161 aggagcttcg aaagacggac gactcccgca tcaacctccc tgaatttagc cagacgcttt
     8221 gcacggtggt tcaggttgcg ctcgtggagc tgttgagatg ctggggagtt catccgaggg
     8281 cgacggtagg gcattcgagt ggcgaaattg gtacgagccc tttacccctt taccccttta
     8341 ccccttttac cccttttttt ttttacccct tttcccttgg ccaccccttt ttcttctctt
     8401 ttttgttaca tcttatatct tacactaaaa ccgagactaa caatactgca gccgctgctt
     8461 atgctgcctc ctacatcacc cacgccgacg ccatcaagat cgcctacgta cgaggcctcc
     8521 ggtccgcagc agtcaccaag aatggcgcca tgctggcagc aggcgtatct cgagaagaag
     8581 cgcaaaagta cctcgccgag gtgccgccct cgtcagccgt ggtggcgtgc atcaacagtc
     8641 catccagcat aaccctctca ggcgacgtcg aatccatcga caagctcgaa aagctcatct
     8701 cgggcgacgc caagttcgcg cgcaagctga aggtcaagac ggcctaccac tcgccgcaca
     8761 tggagacggt cgcgcagagt tacctcgaga agatgggcca catcgccact gtctcgggcg
     8821 aaggagatgg aacccccggc ggcacggagc gaacgttcat gtattcgtcg ctcacgggtg
     8881 gactggtgtc ccctgacgac ctgagcgcgc agtattgggt ctccaacatg tgcgcccccg
     8941 tcgagttctc cacggccgtg acgagcctgc tcgcccacga ccacgcatca ggggggaagc
     9001 agaagagaaa gtcacacgtc gcctgggacg ggttcgtcga gattggtcct catgctgcgc
     9061 tcaagggacc cgttcagcag attatgaccg ccagcggaaa caagacggcc aaggaagccg
     9121 cttacatgtc catgctctct cgtggcgagg acgccacgga gtcgagtctc gccgtggctg
     9181 ggaagctctg ggcgatgggt catgccgttg acttgtacaa cgttaacgga cacggccgtc
     9241 tctctcccag cctgcccctg aagccgctgt ctgatcttcc cccttatccg tggaaccatg
     9301 cgaggaggtt ctggcacgag gcctactcga ccaggtcgaa ccggttccct tcggcgccgc
     9361 ggaccgattt gctcggtgtg cctgttgaca tgcaaaacag attcgaacca aagtggagga
     9421 accatctgcg catttcggag aacccctgga tcgaagatca ccagatcacg gggaccacgc
     9481 tctaccctgc ggcgggcatg ttgatcatgg ctcttgaagg tgccatgcaa ctgcgtgaca
     9541 cgggcaggaa gctgcagggg ctcaggtttc gagacgtcag cttcgaacgt ggtctcgtcg
     9601 tcccggcgga cgaggacggg gcggttgaaa cctcactcag cctgttgcca gacagggatg
     9661 tggtgggaca atacgggttc accattttct ccacgaccaa ctcgacttcc tggacgaggc
     9721 actgccgcgg cacagcgacg ctcgagtatg ctcccccggg caaaggggaa gtcgaggacc
     9781 cggcgacgag agatctgcaa tgggccaagc acaccgccat ctacaaccag ctcatcggag
     9841 acgcatcggg cgaggacgtg gacgtcgacg cgttctacaa ccacctccag accatcggca
     9901 tggaatacgg ccccctcttc cgcaacgtcg tctccctcag ggcgttgccc tcgatgaaat
     9961 catcccacgg catcgtcgcg atcccggaca ccaggtcagc catgcccgag aacttcgagt
    10021 acccgcacat catgcaccct gccgccatgg atgccatctt ccacctcctc ctggccgctt
    10081 tcaacgacgg tcgaccggtc gacgaggcgg ccgtgccgta tagcattggc gacatgtttg
    10141 ttgcggtgga ccagcctcac ggcgcgggtg gcaggttcca gggatatggc cagttgacgt
    10201 ataagagcga cgacggccat gaaattgccg gtaacttgat cgtgtcggac gagacgtggt
    10261 cggggcccaa gttgacggtg aaggactttg cgctgcgtca ggtcacgtcg gcgcatgctt
    10321 ccaagactac tacggacgcc agggatatga agaagtgtgc ccgcgttgac tggtcccgcg
    10381 agttcccctt aatcgagagt ctcaaggaca tggcagacgt cctggccaac ttggacgctg
    10441 aagaagtcaa ggttccttct gaagtcttcc tcctcgtccc ctcggtcgag tctcgcgcaa
    10501 catcagccct ggtatcaact ctgacagaaa ctctcgcctc cttgaacatt acaacgagtg
    10561 aaaagaacct caccaccatt gaccaggaga atttgatcgg gacatacatc gtctcgctat
    10621 tagaagtctc ctctcctctc atctactcct ggtccgccgc cgaattcgca tccttcaaga
    10681 acatcgtctc caaggcagac cacctcttct gggtcaccag gggcggtctc ctagagaact
    10741 gggccggcgg cgctgacttc gccccagccc agggcctgct ccgagtcctc cgaaacgagt
    10801 acacgctgac cagactgccg catctggacc tctcggcccc gttcgacctc gccagcccgt
    10861 tgaatgccga gctgatcgcc aaggtatggc tcgcgtcgct ggggccggac gctgagatgg
    10921 aattcgccga gtcggcgggc aggattcatg tcccgcgcgc ggtggacgag cctggattcg
    10981 atgcggagct gcgtcttgca agcggtgatc cgaaacccgt cgagacgagg cttggggact
    11041 tgtcaaacaa gcccctgaaa ctggccgtcg acccggtctc cctgaaatgc cggggtgatg
    11101 aggacgttgc catgagggac gcggcgcttg gttctgagca tgtcgagatt gaggtcgagc
    11161 ttgtaggact cgcgtctcgc agctgctggg ccagggatgc cgtcggcgtg gtttcgcgct
    11221 gtggcgatca ggtccgtctc ctctcagtcg gacagcgtgt cgccgtcatc catagcgaag
    11281 ccaacaagac gaagatgcgc ctacatcaaa gccaggccgt accgattccg gtgggcttgt
    11341 ctcccctgga cgcctcgagc ctgtctttcc cttttgtcag cgcgctgtat gccctccgcg
    11401 aaacggcctc cctgcgtcgc ggacagagcg tgctcgtcaa cagcgccgcc agtgatctgg
    11461 gccaggctgc cgtccaggtc gccgggatga ttggtgccag agtattcgcc ctggtcgcca
    11521 gcaggactga aaaggagatt ctcactacca agtacggtct gtcgacgtca cagatcttcg
    11581 attccaactt ggagactttc atcgccgcta tcgatgaagc caccgagggt cgcggtgtag
    11641 atgtcatctt caaccctcgc gttaacgctg ccactgccac aagcgcacgt atcatggggg
    11701 actttggtta cttcctcgac ttgagtagcg agggtgaagc gtcgtctggc ccggccgttt
    11761 gtctgccggc gtctaagcgc aatgctaccc tcgcgcgtgt cgacatggac cgggtcatcg
    11821 agcatcagcc taaggttgcc actacgcttc ttcaccagac gttccaggat cttgcccgcc
    11881 gtcagttgat cacccctcct gctcccatta ccacctattc tgtacaggat cttcacaagg
    11941 cggtcgagac gctaaagacc cccgaaaccg tctccggcag ggtcgtcgtg tcgttggatg
    12001 aagatgctac catcctggcc atgccaccgc ctgcacagcc tctcgtcctc gaggaggatg
    12061 ccacgtacgt cctcgccggt ggtttgggcg ctctcggcct cgatatcgcc aacatgatgg
    12121 taaagcacgg cgccaagcac ctcgtcttcc tttcaagatc cggcggcagc aagaacgaga
    12181 aggacctgga aggcttccgc gcccgtggct gccaagccga ggccttcccg tgcgacgtaa
    12241 ccgacgcatg tagcgtcgcc accgtcttcc aagccctcaa gtcccgaggc cgcaccatca
    12301 agggcatagt ccagtgtgcc atggtcctgg aggacaccat cttcgacaac atgacccacg
    12361 agaaatggac gcgcgccttc ctccccaaga cgcgcggatc ccgcaacctc ctcgcccagc
    12421 tctggcccgg cgacgaccct ttcttcctcc tcctctcctc catcaccggc atcatcggca
    12481 acaccgccca ggcaaactac gcatccggca acaccttcga ggacgccctg gccagccacg
    12541 cccgcgccca cctcggcatc cgcgccacca gcatcgacgt cggcctcgtt tccgactcgt
    12601 cccacttcac cgccgcaggt gagttcgggg acctcgacca ctatctccac cgctaccagc
    12661 acgggtggac gggccttcag acgaacctgg acgagttgcg cgtggccctc acggccgtga
    12721 tgcgcggtgc gacggccgac gggggccgca tccctggcca gtttgtcctg gggctgggtg
    12781 acaagcttgt ccggaagcgc ggcgggaccg gatttgagcg cgaccggaag tttgacctgc
    12841 gtgtcgtcca ggttgttgtc aatgaggggg ctcggggggg cggcgttaag gaggagtcgg
    12901 tgggtgagaa gcttgctgct gctgcgacgc tggcggaggc ggctgcggcg gttgaggcga
    12961 gcttgaagac gcagattgcc ggttctattg gcgtcggtgt tgatgaagtg gatgtgcagc
    13021 ggcccctgcc ggattttgga ggtaagtcat gtcggttgtc gttcgttgat gttgccccag
    13081 cgttcctcgt tgttaccgtc aactggcttt gtgatactga tactgactcg ggtgtagtgg
    13141 attctctcaa cgcagtcgag atccggaaca gggtattaaa ggaaatgcag agcgagattt
    13201 ccgtctttga gttgctgagt gccacgcccg tgacggattt ggccgtcaag attgcctcga
    13261 gaagtggttt ggtcagttcg gaggctcgtc aggatgtgca gggaggagga tgaaaatcat
    13321 catgttcatg gaacctgttt cgatgattgg ttttctaaat ttcttttttc tttcttgttc
    13381 gtcgaggccg cgtttctctt agcacaaggt agtcgttatg atataaattt gatgtctgta
    13441 ttcacaacta tacggtctgg aagttgaact gttaagaaca cgtgcatcca ttgctgctat
    13501 ctccggagat atctatgtag aaacttctct tgaaattctt cttagctctt ctatgagatt
    13561 ggaaggaagt tggctcattc ctatcgatgt accccctgac cgcgtcttga atcgtccatc
    13621 tctagatatc agtgatcaca cttcccggaa gacaacaccc cccagctgca cgtttaccca
    13681 gaggcaaaca ctcttagaac accaagaatg caagctaccc atgagcagcc gacatgcaga
    13741 tagcacagtt caatcttgaa cttttgacca tgaatactat ctaagtaaga tggaccggcc
    13801 gtgggatgag agccggatag gcaaaaggct ccttcgtatg ctgcaaagtc ttgttgaact
    13861 gcaccgacaa gtatcccaga ccgacagcag caagcgatga tgcgagcaga gctccccccc
    13921 agaacgccac ggtcacatcc agactatcag gtgctctcaa gcggcccacc agccccccta
    13981 ttgcaggcag atgcagatat ttggcaaaag ccccgcccac gatagatagc aaaacaagcc
    14041 aaaccacatg tttggggacg tctttcaagc cgaggctccc ggtagtggcc tttgctgtcg
    14101 gggcgccaag aatcgcacga gtgaatgacc cttttccagc tattccttcg cctctgggag
    14161 agtcggagtg gacatggacg taaccctcca agtccccgac gtaataccgc tccagagtga
    14221 ccttggcgct gtcgctgtgt ccggcatagt catatgtctc ggtgccatct atgccggcgc
    14281 attccagaag cacatcgatg ccgccgggat ggtcggttac gaagtccgac aattgataga
    14341 ctggattgcg tgcatgtggt gagttcagca caatgcactg tgtaagatag aaagggaaag
    14401 gaaaaagaat cgcacccttt ccttgaacgg caacccaaag gtcttctttg gtgttgtgct
    14461 cggtgagctc ggtgaaggtc acgatacgac gagatgcggg catggtgttt agattttgca
    14521 ataccgggag atgtatgttt ctcttaaaaa aaaggtatca cttggcacag aaagaataaa
    14581 aagaccattc aacgctcaac gccggatcca ttttgcgaaa tacacccgag atatgtcccc
    14641 cataccactt ctacgagcca ggttccaagt gaacacatgc acctctaggc aagtctcttc
    14701 ggaacttcta attcagaacc atcattatca acattggata ggaaaggttt actccgtata
    14761 aacctcacag accccagccc ggcccacaaa tatccactgt tctcccactc tggctcctcg
    14821 gcgggcctgg gatgacgggg ctccccatta cggcgcggac cgggaccgaa tcgggagccc
    14881 gtcgggacgg acgaaaaggg taaatgccaa gaagagcacc atcccgaaca agcgcttatt
    14941 ctctattaat tccccctttt ctttcccggc tgatcggcga atcttgactt tagacgagtc
    15001 cgcctggctg tcatgcaaat attattcttt tcttgacggg gcactgggag cggtaacgat
    15061 accgtctggt cgcaaagaca cgccggcgca tgcagcatgg ctgggaactg gggggatttt
    15121 caataatggt ttcgctagct gggtagctgc ggaggacaag gtgcgcctag gaagctataa
    15181 taatgaaaag aaaagtagga tcgggagaaa acataggtga accaccgtgg agcaggtctc
    15241 aacgttccta acgcccgtcc taacgcccat cctaacgccc atcctaacgc ccgttccatt
    15301 gaccgtaacc ctcgacagga ccctccaaga gggaaagaaa cataccaggc agagaaaaga
    15361 aaaagaaaaa gaatattgaa ggaaacgtgc catccacatt cggacctcct tctcccttac
    15421 agtctcgacc tcatcgacgg accagcacct cccgcccaaa gacgaaatca aacttctctc
    15481 ctctcccaaa aacgaacatc cccggcggcg tgtcaaaggg gacagtatgc ggcactgcgg
    15541 tggcagaagt ggcggtaacg acctgtcgcc gggcggcccg ggccgacttg aacgtcttga
    15601 gagcgcggcc agcgggagag ttctcgccgc aagcagacgc gaagccgcgc ttcttgtcgg
    15661 tcttcttctt cgccgtggga caattcaaca tcggcgcgtg ggctgtccgg ggctcgacgg
    15721 tatcccattg gcaggcgagc accttgaatt ggacgtcatg cgggttcgga tggcggtacc
    15781 gcgtggtggt gctgcggact gcgtaggtac ggaagttttc ttggacccag ctgagggtct
    15841 ggaagacgcg cgaggagact gcccagtcgt cgctgttggg ggacgatacc tcgaagaagg
    15901 tccggtcctt gctccggaag ccatgtggtc ctgtcgcgtg tcatggtcgg tgcatatgaa
    15961 tgtaataatt atattgtaca tgtctgagac ataggatatg aaagaagaaa aaaggaaaaa
    16021 agaaagaaaa aagcaactta cgtctctttg cagacgtgtt ggaatcgtcg tcccggcggt
    16081 cggcatcccg gcggtcagca gacttctttg gcaggatgag gtagtcgata aagtagaagg
    16141 tctgtaagtt gggaagctgc cttgccagga actgaaagac gtggacgggg tatgtcctct
    16201 cggtaaatag gtcgtgctgg cggtggcagc gagaacatgg gttgcacttg gtctcccact
    16261 gatggcagta ggggatggcg agatggcgga tcccttcaag accgggacat tggacgtcgt
    16321 gacggatgcg gcagccattg tagaagcggt cgctggacat gtagtcgaga cagatgatgt
    16381 cccgggaccc gcggtcgagg aagacggtat taccgtcggg caacttgatg ctggcggggt
    16441 ggtggaccag tcggcggacg acttgggcag cttcgacaca ggacgccgat aaggtggaca
    16501 agcggtgatt ggtgccgacg taacgagaca agtcagcgcg cgggtggggg tagattggcg
    16561 ccaggtgggc cttgcgaatc ctgatggcgg cgttggatct ggaagggtgg tggcccgcag
    16621 tagcagtgtc gtcagtcggg tgctgctggg ccacctgagc gccgtggctg atgtcggagt
    16681 cgatgctaac ggtgtcggac gagacagccg agtcggggtc tacgacgacc ttgagaaaat
    16741 gcatgccagg ttcgagcatg gcatgttccc agatctcgta gcggagttcg gcgggaagcg
    16801 cagcgaagcg gggaagggaa cgggcctcgg gagggatgtc gaagcgaacg ggggccgttg
    16861 tccaagcgga ggccatggtg acggacgagg gcagtggccg tgactgtgac cgtgaccgta
    16921 aggtaaggcg agaatggggc gtcgcttagg aaaccgatga agggagagca ggtcagagat
    16981 agcacgtgaa gtcgattcgg tcaagacgcc aagcaaggca acaaaggcgt gaagaagacc
    17041 cgcggatcga tcgatgggag ctacacgaga gctctccggc gagggaaata tgacgaaaag
    17101 aaaaaaatcg agggttcgga gtaagagaga gatctagagt ctaaagcgta actgtagatg
    17161 attggtgatc caaggcccac cgaacgaggg gcgaagtgat gccgaggaga ggttgggcgg
    17221 tgttgggact cgggggttgg aacttggaaa tggcctcagg acccctctcc tttccttttc
    17281 tctgcctggt tcgaacttcg cactttcctg gccttgtgtc gtcgactggt ccaaggggcc
    17341 gctatgattg agcttgaatc tagttggggg atgccgggat tcacgaatcg ttcgcctcca
    17401 gaagcgacat caatggcggg gtcaaaacgt cagtcggtca tgttggccca ttgttgggct
    17461 tccagggacg tcaaaagagg gggatgattt cacagagtgt ggtcacaatg ggaagaacgt
    17521 ccccgtacga ctgggagtgg acagaataga gggtgcggca caatgaaaaa gaatatatga
    17581 atgaagagaa ggatagataa ccggaggagg agagagaggg atgatagaga gaatggagag
    17641 actggggaga gtggggagag tggggagaat tgtgttgaag ctgtggaagt ggaggtggaa
    17701 gtgaagccgg gaagtagcga cctgccaatt aatcacctga gctgtacgaa agtaaactgg
    17761 taaggtacga atataagtac aagtaaagta ccagcacaag aaggcaaggt accttagcct
    17821 gtccttagga atgaagcttc accctccgtt gcccttactt atctcacctt atccaccgta
    17881 ctttccctgc ttgttgagca tattcgataa taacaaggtc agctgctcat agagatcaaa
    17941 cgtttatccc catcattgta ggctggtatg gaaatcttac tgcagcctgc agaaccggtc
    18001 agtgaggtaa tgccacttgg ggagttcaga acgtatcata ttaggcatac ctgcccatgc
    18061 ggaccgttga gttggaggga cgggacattt cacggtgatg ggccaggtag atacccaagg
    18121 taggtacttc caggacttcc aggcacccac ctgccctgtc cagccattaa gcccccgccc
    18181 tctgacgttc cagctgtggc gccagccacg tgtctctggc tgcgctatag tacgagatac
    18241 ccgtagccag tacgcacacg ggatacctta ggtaaaagcc ccggcatatt caaaagagac
    18301 gtaccagtgt ttcgtgcatt gaagacatga taataggtga gtacgaaata cggataggcc
    18361 agtacgtgta cacatttggt gggtgacgtc gctattcaaa ctaagtgggg gctcccgtcc
    18421 gaggacaggc ccttattaga ggctacgggt gcaactccgc tggagcaccg atcacctagg
    18481 ggatcgtccg ctaaggcttc tcaaccttga ccgctattat tagcatgctg cgctccgtct
    18541 tttcggccag cccgttgcat ggcccggtgc gtatacctag gggtaatacg aaggtaaata
    18601 actgcccatg acggcatacg gacaaccgat aaagaaagaa aagtcctgga ctggatgttt
    18661 gatagaatta tacgataaaa tcttgagctt tattctctca gtctgtaaat cttttgccct
    18721 gcgttgcata gtttgcttca cagaagcttc cgtttctata cgatgatgcg tggtctaatt
    18781 ctatcataac ctaaaatgcc agccgaaccc atatacagat atactgatcg ctcccatgct
    18841 accagaacgc cagaagaatg cagaggcttg tgtgccggca cgcccgagga aaaaaaataa
    18901 aagaaaaaga aactaatagc ctcccaaacg tcccaagtat tttgtacggc tggagaattc
    18961 ccttgcaata cggtcggcca tgttggattc aaccggattc aaccgacgag tgctgtgctg
    19021 gtatcatgtt tcgttgtcgc gacgggtttc cccttcatgt cgaccatgtc ccgtgagatc
    19081 agaatcgtgg ctctctcgtc tcccagatgc catgcagtcc cgctcgctta aatgcggttc
    19141 gacatgcggt ggccgacagg aacccggtaa gcagggggag cgggaaggcg ctcgacgtcg
    19201 accgtggggg cgctgcgagg ctggcccttg cccttgccga gataagggaa gaagaaggca
    19261 gggtggaagg cggtgataat ggtgacggcg atgagaatca tggcgccgtc gagggcgagg
    19321 aaggtggcct cgttccgcat caggtcgctt ccccagccag actgcatctc cgggatacta
    19381 tcgattcggt tagaagaagc tcggttaaag atgggggggc atgggaagaa agaagagggg
    19441 aaaaaagaaa gaaaaagaca taccggtaga tgcagcgaat gatgatgaaa atgtacgaag
    19501 caacaatggc atagataaaa atgtggacct tcttgtcctc tccagacgac ccagagcggc
    19561 cagccgcctt ctcgggaata gagccgttca tagaagaagc agagccagag ccggaagcat
    19621 agccatgacc accagggtat gcgttagcag ccacagcagc agcgttcttg acagcagtgc
    19681 gacgacgcca aagataaacg agcataagac cgccgcaaaa caccatgttg atcacctgaa
    19741 acacgacacc ggcgatcaag agcgcgttgc ccaggtccag caatgccggg tcggggatct
    19801 cctcctcagt cgccatggaa gcgacaacac cgccgcccgc ctggatgata atcgaaataa
    19861 agtcggtccc gacgaaaatc cacgggtaca gcgccggctt gataaaagag tactgggggc
    19921 cgtaccacag gacgaggtgc ttgaaggtga cggagatggc ggcggcgacg aaggtggggc
    19981 ccaggatgag catgagcagc tgcatgaaga agccctcgaa gttccacggg ttctcggcca
    20041 tgatggcgcg gccgacgtag ccgagcagct ccatgacggt gccgatggcc aggtacacgc
    20101 cgaaggacca ggcgcgggac cgccacgtca gccagccctg ggcgagggcg ttgaggccga
    20161 aggcgacggc gaaaaagacg caggcgccca tggtgaagta gtcgccgtag agagaggcct
    20221 ctacgggaca catctcgttc acctcggtac aggtgttgaa actgggcatc tgtgcgtcgg
    20281 acatggtggg cagctgcttt tgttattcga ggtgtggtgg agatttgtga gaatatggag
    20341 ggggttgtcg gctccgaagt cttctgcttt gtttcaagat gcacgcccaa gggaagaata
    20401 tggagaagaa agagatggga aagggacaaa ggagaagacg ggatcagaga aaacgggttg
    20461 aggagttcgt tgcttgaatg gttgatgtcg agtggctgat aaaacgagga tgagaagtga
    20521 atcgaagcaa gatatatact cgaaaggtaa gcccaagaga tcagcaagtc ggacgtagcg
    20581 atggttgatc taccctaccc ccaacttccg ccaactgaca ggatccctcc gaaggtcatc
    20641 gacagggaac gaggcttggg cttgacaatg actgttgtcc ccgatccatg tcagtaacag
    20701 agcaaaaaaa cactagcagc aggggggggg gatcctctgg tgggcaagac aaatattggc
    20761 atatccgacc caagccgctt gtcgactgcg gttggtcaag ccaagcattc cgttttggct
    20821 ggcgttgggg gtttgaggct caaggcgtcg ccgttcggcc ttctcctatt ccccgttctc
    20881 cttctcgtcc cgccacgctc caccttgccc acatcacccc tgcagtgagt aagcaggacc
    20941 gcgtattttc tttccgcgat ggtgcagtca ggggagaggc agtgaagcga ttcgacgcct
    21001 ggcaagcctt gaaccaaact gccggtgctg gagaacgcct cgaaatgcaa gtcagacggt
    21061 tcactgttat gctccgatgc agttgaagac agcatgagag acgaaggaca tccgttgcca
    21121 aaacatggat gctgacggga tttcctatgc ccaccctgca ctgcccatta gagctggaag
    21181 aaaaaaatcc gcgtatcgga cgagaactgg tcccccctgg gatcgaaaac ttttcgaaag
    21241 ccccatagaa acatggcgat catctcaaac gggcttcacc gtctcggcgt ggttgccatg
    21301 tgagaatcgg tggagacgct ggagtacgcg aagagcatag cacaactgat gctgaacgcg
    21361 tattaaacgg agggtggagt cggtgttgcc aaaattggtt gaaataccga gtgcaggaaa
    21421 tgagggagga gtggttgggt tgtgggttga ggatggatac ggagactctc cgtcggagac
    21481 ctgagagctg tggcacagct tccggcacag cctggatgac gtaggcttct tcggtaagcc
    21541 tcgttaggcg aaagatacct acatttgcat aaacgtcgaa ttagatgcac ttaaaagccg
    21601 taagcctcct catgcaatta tacgagtacg agctctcctc catgctccgg atcgtattcc
    21661 tacctcgaac gatctataga aactccctca cggcctccca aaaagcgtcc gcatcctccc
    21721 acatgggcaa gtgtcccgtc tccggcacga tggccaacct cgtcccctcg gctccaagag
    21781 ccccagcaaa cccttgcata gccttcacca gcgcgccctt gccatctccc tcgccgacaa
    21841 ccaacagacc cggcacacta cactccccga tccgcggctt caagtcgtaa tcccacaacg
    21901 cctggcaact atacctgaac ccttccacat cattcgccgc aaccatctcc gtcatgaggt
    21961 tcaccaacgt ctccttgccc tccacggtag aagggtgaaa ccacctcccc accgtctgcg
    22021 tcgccagcgt cttgatcccc gtcccgccgt ccgcttccgc gacctcgatc ctatccttcc
    22081 aagcctgcgt attcgccgca ctgctcgcgg cattgaaatc gcacgccacg aacctcccca
    22141 cgcggcccgg gtaccgcagc gcgaaactca gcgtcgtcgc gccccccatc gacacgccca
    22201 ccagcgcatc cagcctctcg atccgcagcg cgtcgagcac ctcgtccaaa tcggcggcca
    22261 gcacgtccag ggtggccggg cgcggcggct tcgggacggc gtggcggccg cgcgcgtcgt
    22321 agcggaggat gcgcaggtcg ggcctctccg tcttcaggat ctgcaccagc gggtcccaca
    22381 tgtgcagcga cgtgaggagc gagttgcaga acgccacggt cggggccgcg ggggacgggt
    22441 tgccttcgag ccggtagcgg atgttcagcc cgtcggattt cgtcgtgatg taggagctga
    22501 tgcccgggtg tctgtccccc gcgagtgtcg tggtggtggt ggtggtggtt tcgtcgcgcg
    22561 ggccggcgac gccgtagctg aaggcccggc cggaagacgg taggtgggcg aggtgcgcca
    22621 agtccctagg tgcggggccg aagacgtaga agagggagta ggtgcgccgt tccttggcat
    22681 cgacgcagcc ggccgtcact ttggtccgcc acggcgtgtc catggcggct ttatgctcgg
    22741 gcccgcccag gccgttctcc cgggcgtact cggtgacgga gaggagggtc gtccgggaag
    22801 ggttgccgat cggcgaggtg cggaacaggc gggtgcgcag ccaccccggc acgcgggaca
    22861 gcatgtcgac gtgttcctcc tcgtaccacg tcgtgtactc ttcttcggcc tgcctgtagt
    22921 cgttcttgac ggtggtctcg ttgacgacga gctgggtccc ctcggcgtcg gcgtcggtca
    22981 gggactccaa gggccggaag gcttcgttgg atcgctcgtg cactaggtcg tagatgtctc
    23041 gccggacgtc gacctggccg atggtcgcgg cctcgtgggc ggagcggtgg gcccggaggt
    23101 cggtgtactc tttggtctcg agcagggccg tgtctgtgac gtcgtagacg gcgaggtagg
    23161 tcggttcctt gttgtcggtg gcccggtaac ggaacccgtt ggggaagatg tgcgcgaaac
    23221 ggaggcgtgt cggtccgtgt tcgttgttgt accattcgtg gaattgcgct tccgggaggt
    23281 ccggcttggg ctgcatttta acgtagagta agccgggcgt tgccatcttg tctgatttct
    23341 tctttttctt gattgtttcg tttcgtcttt atatccctaa tattttgctt ttttactccc
    23401 tcggggggag gtgttcaagg aagaaatcaa gcaacgacga gtgtgcctgc ggggttagaa
    23461 ccaaagaatt gacgacaggc gtgaacttgt cattcaattg atgaatcaat caatgcactg
    23521 aataatgtcc gatggtggct atttattggt atacgtatct atttataaac atctcccgtt
    23581 cttcgttccc ggccatgtga tcatccgaac gagcaagatt cgggacggaa gggggttgtt
    23641 tactttgtca aattcaagta aataaagagg ggaaaagaag aaaaagcagc atcggcaatt
    23701 gattcggatc atgatgacta acgacgggag accaagccga cgtggagttg agttcggtga
    23761 aactgggaat aacaaggaaa caccgagaac gctccgctcg gtgaggtcgg tgtactttac
    23821 cctcttcgcc atctgcatac aagaagaaga catagtgcac caacagcgcc tcgtcggcaa
    23881 aagaaaaatt aaaattagca gaaaacaagt gaagcatata aaaagacaag acataccgtg
    23941 tagatgtggt agtcctgtta agttactagt tgcaggggag aggggatcct gcagggcagc
    24001 ggagcctcca gcgccggtca acccactgct taaaaaaaaa aagttctgga ggcgattcga
    24061 acgcctgacc tatcgctaac tattccgaag aactgcaggc gattgctcta cccctgagct
    24121 accggaactc gattgtcctt atgcgaactg ccgactgctc ttcaatcctt cagggtatct
    24181 cgtgattctc gtacaaaaca accaccttca aactgctact tccaccgttt ttacaaatac
    24241 tgagtaaacc cgtaattctg aaaatgcccc gggtcgaaac cgcacgggtt gtccccatac
    24301 tgagggaata tcgccggccc gccgctgctg accccgacaa atccaccacc accccccata
    24361 accctcaagc tcccacccct aaggcgattg acaaacgccg tcatctcctt aagcaggcag
    24421 ctcgcggcaa tgacccgaaa actctgcatc ccggctagct gcttgtactc cgcctcgttg
    24481 cgtttgacca tccccacgtc caggcacgcg aaagccaatt ccagcgcgtc tttccctggt
    24541 gccaacgccg ccgccaccag gtcgtcggca tcgtcgtcgt cgtcgtcgcc ggcgtcgtgg
    24601 tcgatatctg tcccctcgta tctggagccg tcttgctgct gttgctgctg ttgctccgcg
    24661 tcgcggctcc gtcgccgaat aagaccaacc agcatagctg cgatgcggtc aaactcctcc
    24721 ttgagcttgc tcgagttgtc cttctgcctc cgcgtctgcg acccgctctt attaaagatg
    24781 gtgccgcaaa acacctccac ttcctggagc atcttcatgt ggttgtccga atacttccac
    24841 atggcgctgt gtaccgcctc ttcgtatctg cgcgtgtcat cctcggtcag tcttcttgcc
    24901 tcttctcttt ccatcccact gtgccgagtg cgatccactc ccggtctttc acaaccgagc
    24961 ggaacaagac gacgacagac ggagcgagaa gagggaagag ggaagaggga agaaggaaaa
    25021 gcagtcgtaa acccacatgt cgcgcaatcg ccacgcctcc tcgcgcttct tccgccacgt
    25081 gatccgcccc tgcacatact ggtgcagctt acgccgcatc aaggccgtga actgcgtcca
    25141 gagctccggt ccctcccgct tctccccgac gcggcagatg tcgtcgtccc agatgcgctt
    25201 ctcgtccacg ttgcggtata acctccccaa gatcttctcc gacttgtagt actcgtagtt
    25261 cgatcgaaac gcgtcttcgc cgccgtcctc gtccgcgtcc gcgtccgtgt cgtcgcgtgc
    25321 ggccggcttt cccagaaagt cgatgtggtg tcgatcgtga aggatcgccg gaggggcagg
    25381 cgcaagacta gggggcacgt tagcaggttt tccaggcgga aaaaaggaaa aaggaaaaaa
    25441 aggaaaaaaa agaaaacaaa aaagaagaaa aaaagacaac atacaaatca ggccggaact
    25501 tgcccgccct aggcatacta gtcacatcca ccggctgccc cgtcttggag aaatcaacag
    25561 cggtagaatg caacatggca agccggagac aatccgggtc cagcgtcccc tcgtccctct
    25621 ggtccgacag cacgaggtgg cgcgtggcga tcatgcccag gacgtccgac ttcataaagt
    25681 ccacaaacca gttcgccatg tcctctcgcg tcacctccct gtccagcgcc tgcgccgtga
    25741 cccgcgggta gtcggccggg ctgcagctcc gccccggcca gcacccgcgg tcccagatga
    25801 cgttgtacag gtcgccgtcg aggtccccgc cgctgagctg gctgggcagg tcgcgcgtcc
    25861 cgcggcggct gaaggcgatg cagttgcgca gcgcccggag cgggtggccc gccggcggcg
    25921 tccgcatctc ggcgagctgg atgtcgcccg ggtgcagcgc cggggagcgc gtgaccagga
    25981 gccagccgtc ggcggccagg gagtcgtcga tgagggacgt gccgaaccgg cggtggtggt
    26041 ccctgtcgaa cgtcacgtac acctcccctt cccccaggaa cccggtctcg tccatgacgc
    26101 cgaacaaggt cacgcccttg ggcacgggga tgcgcgcctt gtgcttgagg aggcggagct
    26161 cgcgcaggac gaccgactcg accacggtcc ggaggaagtc gtccatgcgg tagtcgatgc
    26221 cgtacttgtc cagcgtcttg atgaaggtcg agaggtagaa cccgttgccg ataccctgga
    26281 gctggaggaa ggtgcccgtg ttgtaggcgt cggcggtcac ggcccggagc cggttgatct
    26341 cgcgcgcctg gagcgagagg aaccagtcgt ccgacacccc catgtcctcc aggattttga
    26401 tcacctgacg attgaggacg aaccggagcg gcttggtcgc tgcgtcgcaa atttcgaggt
    26461 tctctcggtc ctcgctgggg aacttgatca tcgagtcgcg tacgtggatg gagcggccgg
    26521 ggacgacggt gttcaggcag agcatcccct tggcgccggc ccagcggatt tgcagacccg
    26581 tgggcgcgac gccgccgccg agtcgcgccc aaatcacatc gagcgcgtcc tgggaaataa
    26641 agccgacgcc atcactgaag acgcgttcgc catcgtccga cttgacgtcc gggatggtgt
    26701 aggcgtttat gccgtcgttc agtagggaga cataggaagg ggtttcagag aaggcctgcc
    26761 ctatacgggc agcacacctg gcggggacac ggatctgttt gaagtcgccg agggagcgga
    26821 tgatgacacc gtacgtctgc agctcgccgt tcttgtccac gaaaggagcg gagaaccaag
    26881 cagaatggga gcgcagcgac gagtgcgaga agcccagaaa ggagtagact cgcccggcca
    26941 ccgggacgcc attgatgagg accttgcgaa acctctcgaa gataatgtcg ttggacactt
    27001 tgggcgagaa gaagaggtcg tcgccgttct cgtcgcagaa ctggacccgg agaaagaact
    27061 cggagaagtc ggggaacttg cggaggatgc ggttcatcgg ctccggatcg ggcccgtgga
    27121 gggtgatacg cgtcggggta acagtggcct tgaagatgtt gacacgctgg cccgagtttt
    27181 cggcggtggg caggggagcc ggcatcaagg cctcatcctg ggcactgcga gactccttgc
    27241 gcaggatgcg atgcatgagt tgatcggcat cgagttccga aggagaaatt ccggggtacg
    27301 gaaacggaat cgtctcgtac agggccttca tcgactcttc cgagacggga tccggtcgac
    27361 gacttcttcg cgctttttcg aaggcggtcc gaattcgttt gaggagtcgg gctgcgacga
    27421 acgggtgcag ataattattc cagacccagg cttggcattg aaacaggagg cggaagggga
    27481 ccctcttctg gcgttcgcat gtctccaggt cctgctgaaa ggccctgtag gacgtctcga
    27541 agtcgtcgta aagaggacgc ggggttcgaa caatgggcaa acctgcatga tacaaggtga
    27601 agagctcctg tcttttcagc tgggtcatga cggaatgctt atgtgcgtca acttccataa
    27661 tgtcgatccg atagaccaaa cagtgcggta cgtagcggcc atgggcaggc gcgtcgggta
    27721 tgtgagtgac gcgccggagg gccttgcccc tgttcgaggc gggggaaacg gacaaacgct
    27781 gcatcagctc tgcggcggtc tccggggcaa agatgcgcgg agcctctctg aggacaagtg
    27841 tgaagctgga ggccttggaa tcgaagatgg catgttccat ggtatcgtag ggaatacgaa
    27901 ggatggtccc cgcggcatgc tgggagcgga ggacgagcat cttgctgtag aacttgacga
    27961 ttccgagaaa gtcgcaacga cactcgtcaa caaaatagag agtcccgggg gaggaaggca
    28021 gaaagaggtg gccgcaggcc aggcgggacg tggcgagcgt gacagcaggc tgggtctcct
    28081 ctctaccggg acctgcgctg atccgttcgt ccaggcggta gtgcagggac cgaagatgga
    28141 aagggtctgg ggtcttgttg ctcatggaga catagacggg cgtattcatg aggaagagac
    28201 gggcaatgtc gcgggaacgg ccaaatcgac gacttgagga ggatagcgcg tcggcgggtg
    28261 tgacggcctt tttgccatgg cggttgagaa aggccttgcc gtcctgttct tcgaggaaaa
    28321 caacaaagcc tatggtcttc ccgcgagcgg tcgtacacat ccaagcaagg atacccagag
    28381 cgttcatgta aggctgaagt tgggcggaga gattgcgatc cccgagatcg cgggggacgt
    28441 ttttcatgat gacctccatg ttgggttaaa ggagagacga caaggacgag aaggacgaga
    28501 aggacgagag acggagggtg gctaaggagg tcaaagagaa agggggaaac gagatgttta
    28561 cattagcaaa caacccccca gagaaaacaa ggcttctggt aagctaggat tggtggaaga
    28621 gagagcccgg gtcttcttga attcggccca gggagggcag gctgcagact gcgagtggtg
    28681 gtggtggtgg tggtggaaat gaggggaagt gaatctgatc ggcctccggc ataaagtgcg
    28741 ctggctgtgt tattgtcgtc tagtcgattc gtaggctctt gatctcgcgt cacttggtcg
    28801 tctcagcctc cataccgtca tttggtgttt cttcgtctcc atgaagacca ccacagctaa
    28861 gagtcgtgct cctggatcgc ggctaccgta actgatttcg tgtattatgc atatgcccgc
    28921 agcagagtcg agcaaagggg aaggcagaca gcacgctcgg tgggtaaata gctgtcttct
    28981 ttctggggcc tgatggcata aggaggggaa atgaaggatg aattagtcgt gatgatagag
    29041 gagaggagaa agcgccatgg atgacgggtt ggtgttgtgg acgtgcgata tgtaccagta
    29101 ccccttactc tgtgctctat ggtgggttct cggtatgaag gtacgtatct cgtaggtaaa
    29161 gccctcaccg acgaccgtgc acacgctaag agaagacgat cataacttcg tattggaaga
    29221 taaggtactt tattgttacc gaggcacaag cagatatata gtacgatacg gagtacaaat
    29281 tagtatcgtg gacgttcgta aggtaaggta cctgcaggta ccttaggtat tgcaaggaac
    29341 tctcgtcaga ataccaggta cgcagagatc acgcacttgc cccttacctt acctcaaggt
    29401 acttacctaa ggtgacaagg tggttctctt cctgtcgtcg atatgtaccc gaatgccttg
    29461 gagaaacaac gaaggaagct cagtgcctat acctcaatga tgatcgtccg aaatgtcatg
    29521 tcgcatatac gctatatctg tggaaaagac tgacaatggc caagccggcc atcccatatg
    29581 aacttgatat acgtcctccg cacatcatct ttgtaaactg gaaactcgaa tccctctttg
    29641 cttgctttcc gtcttccacc actcatcaat gcgtcgcagt ttcgtccaaa cagctcgcag
    29701 ctcaactcac agtccgactc acagctcaaa ggaaaaatct tcatcgtcct cctcaacaag
    29761 cggacccaac cgagccttga tatcctcaac atcaacctca ccaccccaaa gaagctcctc
    29821 ctcctcggca ttcacctctc cctgtcggcc agcgccaggc gtccggtgcg ggaacaagac
    29881 cctgtcaacg acctgaatga cgccgttgcg cgccacccca tcctgcacgc cgacgtggac
    29941 atagccgttc accttgacat cgatgagccc cccccagcga gtgatgtcga ccgcaatgtt
    30001 cttctcgtcg agcaggctgg gcatgtcgac atggtagtga cgcagcccat cggcctcgac
    30061 gccgttctcg tcccggccga ccgtcaccac gtgttcggcg tcggccgcct tggcgcggta
    30121 gaaggcgtcg ctgtagagcg tctcgttggc gacgatctgg tacttgagca gggcgcggag
    30181 gtacttgagc ccgtgctccg agttgaagag gaaggcgttg gcggagggcc cgaggcgggc
    30241 gaaggcctgg ttcgagggcg cgaacacggt gctgccgcgc atcttgacgt ggtgaatgaa
    30301 cgacacgaag tcggtcttct cgtaggcgag gaggagggtc gagaacttgg acggcacgag
    30361 ggagaggacg cggccgacca tgggtggggg gacgaggatg tgcttgactg cgtggatgac
    30421 gccgtttttg gcgcgctggg aagaggaaga gaggaagaga gtcagccttt tcttcctttc
    30481 ttttcctttt ggttctagaa agaaaaaaaa gagaagggga aaaaaaaaaa gatataattg
    30541 acttacaatg tcggctttga taaccttgtt gtaaaaattg acagtcacac caaacagacc
    30601 aacacgggtg cgcagacgct gcggctcatc gtccagccaa gcctcgtcca aggcggtagg
    30661 caatgtatga gtgaccagga ggcgcggggc cgggtagaga ccaacaccga tgtgataccg
    30721 cagcagggca tcgacaaagt cgcgactggg cttcttcccg tggtcgggga tgcgctcaaa
    30781 ggccgcgtcg acggggacga aaagcgtgta attggccttg gtggagttga ggagctggac
    30841 aaccgaatcg tgctcgtcga cgagggccgc gaactttttc gtgtggtcgc tcgccttgat
    30901 gagctggtag atggtcaggt tggaggtctt gtggtggtga tggtggtggc ccaagacgtc
    30961 tgcgtccgcg tcttcgctgc ctaggaggtt atccagggtc gactgcactg cgtcgccggc
    31021 gtgtgagagg atgtcctcga cgcccgaggt gaaggcgtcc aagtcatcct tgaaggcgga
    31081 agcgaccttg ccgatcgact ctttagacgg gacaatgttc tcccatgtct ggacgtcgct
    31141 gaggtccggg aggacgatgg cagacgcaat agtcgccaag gggaggacgg aggtgaactt
    31201 catcgtaacg gcgagttgtt cggagttccc gtaccataca agagatggca aaaagctact
    31261 ttactttagg cctggcatga aaagggagaa agatgatgat gatgaaaaga aatacccacg
    31321 gaatattctg agacgaaata gaatattggg gaatggaatg gggggagaca gacctacgga
    31381 atattactta caaatgagcc gcggttcgat cggggggcca gagctgacgt caacgagctc
    31441 tctgccaatc ggacgcagct acaacgtgca aaagatacga gggatgcgag gatggcgagg
    31501 aggaagaaga agggtgtttc cgggggctgc ccgggagtga gttgtgagat cagatcagcg
    31561 gtgatgaggt cgagattcag caccgtcgga tgtgtcggat gtgttggatg ttgttatgat
    31621 tggactctgt tttacggata cttggaatcg gtttcgtaaa cggtaaggga tggatgttga
    31681 tccaggtgat ggaaggcgaa cgtcccaaag tccccccacc ggcaaccctc cgttcgattg
    31741 cccatggccc catctctgtc tctctcccct gacctcatta tgggtcgtag tcgtagtgga
    31801 tatgaccggg ggtcttatta agcccgatcc cgaggccggg tacacgtaca acgtattaat
    31861 tacattacta agttatactt tatccctctg gatgacatct ccgtacctag acctagccac
    31921 accataccat tattgcatca cgtggtatgc cacgagccac acatctgtgc catagtggtc
    31981 aaactcccaa atccattgac gccaggtctc ttcaccaact ccagatcgtc acccaaagcc
    32041 tcgaactacg accaccatct ttgccatgga gaccgtcaca agggcccaag ccaggttatg
    32101 gctgattaca cttcttctga agacgactta ttgccggact ttatcagtcc cttgagcagc
    32161 tctgcaccat gatgcatcga gccgcttcat ggcatggcat gtgtatccgg acggatatca
    32221 cgtactgcgg atagcacgtc ctagcctcac tcacagctcc ttcctggggc aactagcggg
    32281 gaaccctctt gtctcttctt acgacaaagt tgaaccttgt cctcccgtgt ccactcatca
    32341 gaggggagag acatggccga cttgcccttc tcctttccgc cgccgaagac gccatcatcc
    32401 atcacccgtc tgggcctccg tatccggcga tacttcggat aatctccacg gtacaatgta
    32461 tgtacctagg tacgtacata ttacctacct tatctaaggt attgcaaagt cacgctaaaa
    32521 acccccaaaa gaagaacaac agaacgaacg acctgaatca gcagagtttc gagaggctcg
    32581 aagccaagtc cactgtcgtc gctgcctgtc accaagtgtt tttttttttt ctttttcttc
    32641 ttcttctcgt ccctcttttc gactccaccg tcaccaccgc ccgccaccac ccaccatcca
    32701 ccctcaacac ctccatcgct catcgcattc gacgccaagt tacagcaaga aataaaaaat
    32761 tcattccaac gacaccaaca ccaacaacaa aaacaacaat taacatccca ccctacatcg
    32821 attttaccac gttttccccc ccattttcat ctcgccatcg acaggcgtta ctttgttatc
    32881 gattcatcca accacgagct tcgacgcgct tttatctcga attataataa ttcatccccg
    32941 aaaaaaacca caaaatggct ggaggcaaag gcaagtcggg aggcaagact tcaggcggaa
    33001 aggcttcggc cgatggtccc aagaagccgc agagtcattc tgctcgcgcc ggtcttcagg
    33061 tatgtcacgt ctctcccgcc cgttctttga ctcttttcgt accttatctt cccttttttt
    33121 accttgatat tcccgacgcg ttgcaagccg tctcccacct cgtccatctt tcgcatccct
    33181 ttagatttcc gcgcaaacga ccaaacgacc gacgtctctt ctgacccgac cactttcacc
    33241 aattttgacg cgttcaatat ctggtcatca cctcagcatg tcttcaccaa tatccgcgcg
    33301 atcaacctgg cgaccaccta cgtggctcgg catcattgcg cgtcaccgcc atccctccgt
    33361 cctcttgaga cgaccaaaaa ataatggaaa aaaaaaccct cttctgcgcg acatggacga
    33421 ggtggccggg cagcagacat aaacgcaaaa ctcacaccat gccatgcttg cacatcccga
    33481 cttcgtctcc tgctgactcc catgactttc agttcccctg cggtcgtgtc aagcgattcc
    33541 tgaaggccaa cacccaaggc aagatgcgcg ttggtgccaa ggctgccgtc tacaccacgg
    33601 ccgtcctcga gtacctaacc gctgaagtac tcgaacttgc aggcgtaagt tcacttcgcc
    33661 gtctttccgt cgttctgctg tcgggttcaa tttttgcgtc gcaatctacg gatacgtggc
    33721 tgcctagcga ctcctccttt tcccccatcc tttctcctct cttcccactt tcgggtcaag
    33781 cacgtgacta actgttcgct ttctctcatc cgacagaacg ccgccaagga cctcaaggtt
    33841 aagcgtatca cccctcgcca cctacaactc gccatccgcg gagacgaaga actcgacacc
    33901 ctcatccgcg ccaccatcgc cttcggcggt gtgctgcccc acatcaaccg cgccctcctc
    33961 ctcaaggtcg agcagaagaa gaaggcgaag caaatcgaag cataggtggc tactcagcag
    34021 cacttatacg atgacggcgt atgacaccct gataccgatg tgctgggtgt tctcttaatt
    34081 ttgttctttt ctgtttttgt ttcacaaacg atgggttggc tgggtccggg ttcagtttca
    34141 tatcgatacg cctttttttt ttttctgctt tttctttttt tcccgctggt tggggcgacg
    34201 ggagaagtta ccaggatgga cggttggaac aaaacaaggc gctcgtgctg gagacggatg
    34261 aaatgaaacg agggccggat gggggccgtg atgggttata acctgtcgaa cagcagcacc
    34321 cgggggggtg ggacgcacaa cgagatccag ctgaagcggc agcgaacagc caactctcct
    34381 gtatacgatg gcatggcttt cgtcgagttg gtctgccgaa ttttctcgcc ctgatatcgc
    34441 cggctcggga tggcgactga gcatcgacgc gatgcgaacg ggtgggtggt acagctaccg
    34501 aaccatctgc ggtgtctccc gccgtattct tgtcctgtcc ctctcaacct aggattcgat
    34561 ttgtacaaca accaaggttc ccgaattatt tttcccctct ttatttcatc gcctaaactc
    34621 cccccgcggg acatacgtgg gggttgatag gatcattagg tagatgaatc caatgtacag
    34681 acaaaaagga gaaaaaataa agaaaaaaag tggtggagat gtcgctgtgt ttattattat
    34741 gcatgagtgg tgaagatcat gacccctatc taactgatat gggtcgctat atgatgagcg
    34801 ttgcgtccgc ctcatctagt ccatgcatct ttttttctcc tccgaaacgc cagtgctgtc
    34861 agccagagtt gagatgcagt aataacgaag caagaatttc atcttcttcg tccgttcgct
    34921 tgaccaagtg tcataaagtc accccattaa agacaccgcc cctcgctgtc cctgttgtcc
    34981 aagttccccc cccggctgtc agagctgtcc cagttccata tcattaccac attacctccc
    35041 gtcattgctc aaaagaagtc atcatatccc cccgtcatgt cgggtccctg gccgaggttc
    35101 gggatcttgt tcaaccagtc acccaattcc atttgtgcat cccggacagc aacctgctct
    35161 ccggcgcccc agaaaacaga gagggcatca ctcggctcga aactcgcacc cgtacaggcc
    35221 gtggccgcca tgtctgccgt ggtcaacccc aggtccagcc ccgacttgga gtagtcgttc
    35281 acgtagttgt tctctcctcc tgctcctgct cctgctcctg ctcctccttg ctcttgccct
    35341 tgtcctgctt ccccgccttg tgcgtcgcaa catgggccaa cgtctggttc gccttggctt
    35401 tgcgactggt ttgtcgaatc atcgcggtcc tcctcgcacc aactcccgga acacgacgac
    35461 gaggccgagg acgatggcgg gctggggttg gaagaaggcg acggccacgc cacggaaagg
    35521 gcggcctgac ggacttgggc gtcgtcatgc gctcctcctc cccctcctcc tccatccgcc
    35581 atgttcccca cgcccacgcc cacgtccgcg tcccccatgc aaatgttgcc tcctagtccg
    35641 tccactccct ggagcacggg actcggcggc gaggccaccc cttgttcgtc tttacccgcg
    35701 agggaaggga tgcgtgcaag gacgtagcct tccagccctc ccgccccggg gccgtcctgg
    35761 aagccgacct cgttccacca ctgctcgccg tcctgctgct gctgtcgctg catcatatac
    35821 tgcagcatct ggcgttcctg ctcctgtagt tccctttctt gttgccgctg cagctcctcc
    35881 gcctccctct tccgtcgcgc ctcctcgtgt ttcctccgac ggacgcactc cccgggataa
    35941 tcgcacgcag cctcgcatcc tcccgcctcg gcatcgtggt ggtcgaaata accgtgcgcg
    36001 tacgcatggg cgagtaaacc cgtcttctgg cggtaagacc ggggggagga ggacgaggag
    36061 gacgaggaag ggcgcaggcc cttggaggag gcctgcttct gcttggtctt ggtccgccac
    36121 gctctaaagt ccctccaccc cgcgaagtcg aattccgtcg gtctgggctt cgggttgttt
    36181 ctgtcgcaca ggcggcggcg cgagcattcg aggcatcgtt gcgtgcaggc gaggcgctgt
    36241 ttcgtgtggc agccgtggca tttccacagc cagggtcgag tgggcggcgg aggcgtaggc
    36301 gtaggctgag ggagggggtg tgtcgtctcc tgcatggcgc aggggttggg ggtgcccagg
    36361 acgggcgatt cggggaggct ctgcattgtg acggtttgtt tctgtgccgg tcgtgtagta
    36421 gggagagtct gaattgtgag ggtttgtttc tgtgtcgctg gttctgctgg ttcttttggt
    36481 tgtggagagg aggaagatga agtgttggcc gatgggttag tcgatgggct agtcgatggg
    36541 ctggtcgatg gggagccagg ttccgcggaa ctcatcgttt cggggggaag taggccacgc
    36601 agatgtaggc gcgcaggggg gtacagcttg gctttaggtt tcgtatctgg cgtccgcgag
    36661 ggggaggcgt cgagtggctg acttaagctc gcgcagggcg cagaaatgga tatcatgggt
    36721 cgtgatgagg tttgcgccat ttcgtaatat ggccagcccg ccagcgggac agccaattga
    36781 aggaaccaaa tcagattcta agaccttctt ctctcctttt cctctcttcg gtcccgagcg
    36841 gtgagaagac ggtctgatta ttagggtgat agatgccgtg acgtagggaa aatggcgtat
    36901 gactactaag gtagtagaag gggaaaagca aagcccagtg gcaagatccc gaaaaagata
    36961 cctaaggtag gacgtcaagg gttatcgata agaaatttga taaggataac gataaggatg
    37021 ccgataacga tgaataagga gcaaaatgga gaagaagctg aggtagaata aattccttga
    37081 ataaaaggga agatgagaac ttgatgtacg aaagagagaa aagaatgtaa agagtcaagc
    37141 tggtcgaaaa atagtaatca agtgctgcca ccgcccgtgt cgacaatcct agagtaaaat
    37201 aagagcccaa aaataaacgc ttgcagcaaa catccgcata aaggaagcat agccccttcg
    37261 cccagcttgc tcattcccta tatatctctc aagggcgtcc tgtgcagtat catcgttgtc
    37321 ctaccaataa cgcttctagt acaacatccg cagagtttac ccatcttcaa acgcctttga
    37381 aggtgtctcc ctttgactgc acgtcaaagc aaaaaaaaaa aaaaaaaaag ctagaagacc
    37441 tctaacatcg agaaaggcca ccgacggctt gatccctcac ggtcttactc cggaaaccat
    37501 cggaggacaa agagaggtaa ggaagtctgg tgcctctcgt ttcgtcagtc ttattcttat
    37561 tcttttcttc ttgatttcat tggcaggcct gctccactcc tcacttgtta aagcagggcg
    37621 acaatttgac tgagaggaca gaggacatga tgaggtgaga cagaaggagg cgagacatga
    37681 agtgtccaga ccacacaaca cgaccccacg gtacaaggcg aggaatatat ctccaaggga
    37741 aaggaaatgt ggagatacct tcccttccgt ctgttctttg tctactcgtc ccttcgctcg
    37801 gtgtgcagcg cccactccgt gcgtaccttt ttagtacctt tcaccgaggc accccctctt
    37861 tggctctcca cataaaaagc tattcataga aacaaagaat gaacaaaggc gatcgatctt
    37921 aagacgaacc acgtggaatc ccgaaataaa cggggcaaaa tacaggctga actgacttga
    37981 ccttttcttg aatatggata atgcgaaagg tgtattttct agagtagcaa gagtcccgat
    38041 gttcccatca aagggaaaaa aaaaaacacc ttgctttgtt tgctaccatc tgatgatctg
    38101 ccatggacaa tgccgcatat tccattccca tttccatccc atcaagacac ccatcagagt
    38161 cttttcatct ttcatgacat tgaccctccg ccctccacct tgttccaatt cagcgtacat
    38221 gttgtttttg caaagaagaa agcaacgaaa cgaaaacgac aaaattccaa actcggccct
    38281 aaacgcccac ctgaacctca ccgcccagca cccggacaga ctccaacaag ccatctcctc
    38341 aaaaaagcct agggtcaggc ctacatggaa gagacggggg aggggcgagg aacaggtgtg
    38401 cagcgggaaa gacatccggg cagcatgggc gtatggccag gcttcgacaa atacaggagg
    38461 aacacgggga aacccaaaca tcagcgaaaa atcaggcgga aaaagaacaa caaacaactt
    38521 tcatattcat cagggccacc acctgtgtca ccgctctgct ctgtctgcac tgcactgtcc
    38581 tgctctctcc ccaaccaggg ccccaccaca tcgccaaccc gcagcccgac cgaccttggg
    38641 ggggaaaaaa gagacaaaaa aagaaaacaa aaaataaaca gaacccattg ttcgtatgac
    38701 cgaggtaacc cgatacttga ttaagagagt atatgatcgt cgccgcatcg ctgtcgcgtc
    38761 agccgccgat ctcgcccccc cgagcccatt atccatgctg tggagcgggc atcgtcgagc
    38821 gggccggcgc gccgtctaga cgtcaagtcg taacaacatt aattcatggt cgaaacattt
    38881 tttttcgtgt ctccgctaac cgtccttggt gcagaagaac agaggggaga gttgtgtgtt
    38941 ttcgttggcg ccggcaacct aggggcggga gagccgatag ccgtgagccg tgagccgtga
    39001 gccattgagc cgcgtcgtaa aaaacatggt tgcccatatg catggtcatc ttgtgtgtcc
    39061 tggatctctt tctttttttc ccgttgaccc gttcatctgg tcgttaaaaa gagtaaaatt
    39121 aaaacacagt gctggggaaa atctccggta ccgacggtta cccaactgaa aagacgactg
    39181 actttgtttc cgttccgtcc aattgttcgt gcacgtccgg acacaacgtc gactttcctt
    39241 ctatccatcc gtatatcgaa taatcgaggc gcaaaagatg atgattaaag caatacccgc
    39301 ggggttaaac aagaaagttc gcgtggacct gcgcaagaca acaacgcctc aagcaatgcg
    39361 acgcggccgc catggtacgt atcccgtgca gtcatgagtg aagatcgtcg ccgcttcggc
    39421 ttggtacgca cgccgaagct cgtcaatgta ggggggtcaa taaaacatgg ttttgatgtg
    39481 ctggtggtct ctatatcgag tctcgtgaat cgtctcctcg tatggtcgtg tttcgtaagc
    39541 gagcggcaat gtataaacat gtaccgtcgc ccgtttagtg gtatcgagag gggttcgagt
    39601 tggttccgac ccgggtaccg ttctcggagg aatcctctgt aaaaagtggc aaggcgctta
    39661 ctgtcagaca tgtctggcgt atacaaaagt cgcaaccact tgtcaaaaaa caaaaagtca
    39721 aaaaacaaaa gcccactcac cgcttccccg ttgcatgtgt ccattggatc ggcctcgacc
    39781 gccgaatccg gctgcagcct cccactcggg gcccctaggc tggcgctcgg gtgcgttcga
    39841 accgcggtta cttccactgc tggccccagg acgctggctg ccgatggcgc ccggagtgtt
    39901 ccgtggctgc tgctggtgcg acgagcccgg gttcgggtca aaggagccga ggttcaggcc
    39961 gcccagggcg ctcaagaggc tgttgtcatt tccggtgctc ggggtcccag acgttcccgg
    40021 cgtcgtgggt gtcaggttag gcgtggccaa gctgctaccc tggttcaagc cgctgctgta
    40081 ctcgccgaag cgagctgccg cgctacctgc gccgggcatg tttccaagcc cattgttgac
    40141 ggcggtaagg taactggaag acgaggccga agggctcggg ctgaaagatc tcagatccgc
    40201 gaagctcttc gcagcacgca ggttggccaa gccgcttcca tcagggcttc ccggaagctc
    40261 tagcgtcggg ccctgtctac ccagcatatg ggaatagttg cccgcggcga gacgggactc
    40321 cctatcggcg gcaaaatcaa atgtggccgc cctactcaat cccttcttgt gataatccag
    40381 gccgaccgac ggcacggtct gcagctgaga agtcggcgaa gggagatgtc gcttgaccac
    40441 gtgaatttgc cgggaatccg cctcgccgac ggattgatgc tccaggccca tgtggtgggc
    40501 catgatgtga acctggcgac gctgctcggg agtcacggtg ggagggaaga tgaaaatctc
    40561 cctggagtta tcctgcttga acagcataag ctcggtgtag aatcgaagcg tctcggggtc
    40621 gttcagattt acgtcgcctg ttggagacgg gggaagccca tgtcaacttt tgttacgctc
    40681 attgatacga gagtaagatg agatagggaa aggatgaggg acgtagggag aaagggactc
    40741 accaaggggt gagcgtgtct gattggtgct gatactgttc agcgacgcaa tggaaggctg
    40801 ctggtgaagc atgggggcgc ggtgttgttc ctcgagctga ccacgacgct ctcgcttctc
    40861 cctctcaata cgctcgcgct cagcctccgg gagcattttc ttgtactcca cgcgaagctt
    40921 ccgaccgtgc acatcgagtc cgttcatagc ctcgatgacg attttggtat cttcggggga
    40981 ggagaagttg gcaaaggcaa gcccgcggaa gacgccgttg tcaaagtggt agttgaaggc
    41041 gtagggctgc gggaggtgca tgtcgaccat gagggcggcg agggactctc gccgcacggc
    41101 gaatgggatg ttcttgatga cgatggcggt tggtatcagc tgatcgtcac catgaccgct
    41161 tcgcatatcg tgctgaccct ggtcgtagcg gagccctccg ccagacatgg gatttccgtt
    41221 catgccatag ggcataccca tggcaccttg atctgtccaa ttctgtatgt catcgaggcg
    41281 tcagtacggt tggatcaggg acgggaagaa aagaaaagaa gaaaaaaatt gacatgtagt
    41341 agcaatgaga caagggatgt aaagtgtggt gacgtacagc tgggagaggg acacgtcgat
    41401 tgacgctcct ttgcctgctg gtgccattca tagcgccgtt gacggtggct acgccgccag
    41461 ggttgtagga ccaaggctga ttggcatcgg ccaagtaggc tccagacaat gcactctgtg
    41521 ggatctggtc cattggcctc tggttgtaat tgccggtgag acggtcggtc gaatagaggg
    41581 cagaagaccc cagaggaggg tcgaaagggc gctgtgtctg tcggggcaga gatagaccgg
    41641 actgaaaagc cgaagcggcg gggtagggtc gcgacgcatt gggagatcgg ttgggaggga
    41701 taccgtagtc gaggtacata tcatgctgtt gcgccatggt gggcaaatgt gagctggcgg
    41761 ttccgccgat gcacttggga tagtgatcca gatgcagaag aatggaccga cgaatccaac
    41821 gtggctaaaa gcaggcacca gagaggaacc gggtgtgtgc gggggttgga cacggcgtca
    41881 aagtatgcag tgcagaatgc aggcgagtca aaacgccagc ataaagagct agacgagagc
    41941 gttgcttgtg tgtgtacgga cagacaacgg acagccgacg gtacgtcccc cgtttcgttc
    42001 ccttctcgtt cgctcgttgg tcggcgtgtc gtacaaggcc ccttggcacg ggttgggacg
    42061 aaaagctgag gggggattat tgatatggct agggggatgg atgcaggtag ccgagacagc
    42121 acgatgcgac gggtgtctgt gccgatttgg agaggtcgtc ggtatatcga ggcaagaggt
    42181 gcacgaactg actggttggc ttgggatctc ggtagaaacc aaggaggtgg acaggcaggc
    42241 ggtattggta agtcggtgag ggacagcttt cccctcgtgg acggatgcgg atgaaggagt
    42301 ctggtcggcg tgtctgtgta ttgtccgagg ccggagaatt tgtctcctgt ctaaggtaga
    42361 caatgatctg aattagcaag attcgaccta taacgtcacg ataaatacat ccgcgggttt
    42421 tgaagcgaat ggggtgtggg aaaatctaga gcacagcggg agcaggggtg tgctgccggc
    42481 aatgcagtgc cagatagcga cactgaagac tacccagcaa actggggcag ggtatgcaaa
    42541 gcgcagagag aagaaaaagc aaataaaggg gaagaataag gcgacgaccg acaagggaat
    42601 atagacggag aaaaagacgg agaaaaagac ggagaaaaag acggagaaaa agtacgtcaa
    42661 aaattgtcgc gtacctctgg agttcgataa cctggcagtc gggaataccc aggcaccaag
    42721 gtataaaaaa attggaaaaa aaatggaaaa aaaaaagacg attgaatcga aacccttccg
    42781 aggtctgtgg cggaaggata caagaggctg atgacggtcg aggagcggta ctcgcaggag
    42841 gccagcggtc gggtaggtac cttaagagat cgaggccgca aagggatgag cggtggccat
    42901 aggcactgga ggaggggagg aaagggagga aaaatagagt aaaagggggg gggggggggg
    42961 gggggggggg gaggaggaga tgcttcttgg agacggcaag gagacagcgt cttcttctac
    43021 gcccgtcttg gtctttgaaa aagacagaaa cgcaacgtgt ctggtaaggg taggatgggg
    43081 aggtcgcagg atgggtaggt tgaaggaagg gtctgaggtt agagaggtgg gaggtaagga
    43141 ggtgaggatc caaaagtcag ggtgaatgaa gcaggagaaa tgagtggata ttgaaaaagg
    43201 tcggtcgggt ctctctttac tccgtaccat tttctttctt ttttggcttt attttatttt
    43261 tttcctatgg gtcatgccat tcgtcaagag aagtgtcggc agctggaagg aactgtcagg
    43321 tgggtcactt gctgctcccc ggtctccagg tcattccaag aaagccacaa tttgcgttgc
    43381 ccttgcccct ctccccttgg acattccctt ggtatattat gggccc
//
