# Supplementary material for: Alkaliphilic/Alkali-Tolerant Fungi: Molecular, Biochemical, and Biotechnological Aspects
Source: J Fungi (Basel). 2023 Jun 9;9(6):652. doi: 10.3390/jof9060652 (PMC10301932; doi:10.3390/jof9060652)
Supplement: Supplementary file 1 [file jof-09-00652-s001.zip › S2/NITX01.gbk]

LOCUS       ENANITX01000001NITX01000001.1 2918 bp    DNA              UNK 01-JAN-1980
DEFINITION  ENA|NITX01000001|NITX01000001.1 Sodiomyces alkalinus F11
            SODALscaffold_1_Cont1, whole genome shotgun sequence..
ACCESSION   ENANITX01000001NITX01000001
VERSION     ENANITX01000001NITX01000001.1
KEYWORDS    .
SOURCE      .
  ORGANISM  .
            .
COMMENT     ##antiSMASH-Data-START##
            Version      :: 7.0.0beta2-86685d9d
            Run date     :: 2023-03-25 18:34:59
            Original ID  :: ENA|NITX01000001|NITX01000001.1
            ##antiSMASH-Data-END##
FEATURES             Location/Qualifiers
     CDS             complement(1691..1766)
                     /ID="input.cds1.1"
                     /Name="input.path1.gene1"
                     /Note="final-exon"
                     /gene="input.path1.gene1"
                     /phase="1"
                     /source="GlimmerHMM"
                     /transl_table=1
                     /translation="RLR"
ORIGIN
        1 atacttaatt ataagcctat taatattatt agtcttatag gggagggtag cgggctataa
       61 ggtcttaata taaaggtcta taagctcctt aaatcggcta taaagcctaa tagctagcta
      121 atatagtata aggcgttagt atagctaata ccctttaaca cgtagctcgc tcttcaggca
      181 ggctacctag ataccggtct aatctataac taaatacacg gggaactcct atttaactag
      241 gttataagcg ctattatgga ttaggatagg gtagttatct ctccgatacc cttcttagcc
      301 gtaagagtag taataggcta gcgggggcta gctattattc taggcacctt tttactatcc
      361 taggcggtta tcgtgttact aggtcgggca gctatcgtta cgctagttat tatatttagg
      421 gcggggtcct ccgtagtaga tctcctcggt atactaggcg ttattaggct aggaacggca
      481 ttattagccg aattaggggt agcgaagtgt attaaagtaa ttatcgtagg ctaacgggcg
      541 ttcttaagga cggtataaaa ggcgttcttt agattagact tcgtggcgag gagggctaag
      601 actttctccg ttcctatcct cttagatagg gtaagcactt aggcggtaat acccctaacg
      661 cctttagctc tattataaaa aagggaaata gtatacttct cgaggaggta ggtaagctta
      721 tctatatcta attataaggc tatagactct tagactataa taggccgcct taagattata
      781 ggctagaaag cggtactatt aggctaatta gacttagcta tacctagtat agcgtcccta
      841 tctataggct taccctccgc ttcctagata tccgtagatt actcgcgtag tagttccgaa
      901 agcagcttat agctcttaac tatctttctt aagtcggtgc ctcgaatctt aagcttatta
      961 ctaataaata tatagatatc cctatacaga atagtaagga taataccgta ggctcggagt
     1021 cctcgataaa aaggccttag acccgctctg ccttagcctt ctaaatagtg atttactata
     1081 gtaagtccct aacctaataa acgctattaa tcttatacgt cttatgcttt acccgaagct
     1141 agtaaacctc gtaagagaaa ttaagttaat agttaggatt tagataaaag aactctttaa
     1201 cgagcttctt aaccagatta gagtaaccgc ctttatcggc ttaaacctct ctgactaagc
     1261 attcgatagc gggataaaaa gccgtatccg tgtataggtt aacgtaggtg atcttatcgg
     1321 ctttactaag gcggttaagc ttagtgtagt tatcgtacta ctaaaggaac gtggagaggg
     1381 acttactact aaagcgggga gctctagtag cgaggggatt tagaggtgct cttaatataa
     1441 tagtagtaag aggcagggct cttataacct cggtcatagt actctcttag tcacggttta
     1501 ttagggctta tagtagctta atcaggtcgt tagcggtagt aggggaagcg ttcgaagcgg
     1561 gctaggtaga gatagtaata ggggtagtgt taggggtagt tatcgaaata gtagccggag
     1621 ccgcggtaaa cgtagtagtc ggcctagaag cgggcggagg taaggccgta gccccgatat
     1681 cgtggttctc ctaatcaggg gtagtagaag tagtaggcgt aagaagaggg ggaatagccg
     1741 gcgagggagc cttattatcg gagtcgctaa taacgataat aggggtaagc tcgcgatact
     1801 aagtctaagt gtctatagtg tcttaggtat aagtgctagg gggtaggcga ataataataa
     1861 tagggttagg gcgcttaggg tatttaggga aaggttcttc gaactaatcg tctagcgaga
     1921 agatcttata ggtattctag atactagcta ggttattata tatattatat tatcttaata
     1981 agagtgataa ggtctttaat taaagggcgg tcctaggttt tactccttaa tacttatctt
     2041 cggggtctag cttttctaac tcattataaa ggaagaagcc ccctataatt aggagattac
     2101 ctattagtaa agggactata ctcacgaata ttaatattaa aagcattacc cgctaagcct
     2161 cctgaaaaag cattatcatc tgcttacggg gtctataaag gtccttacta gactattagg
     2221 tccttttata acgtatcgtt atttcgctcc cacgctcggt attagctttt tattaggtct
     2281 gctaggggtt agttacccta atctgggtaa gctgctctta gtagtcttat cttttcttcg
     2341 ccgttatacg agaatctatt ttaattagtg gtaggggcta taagccccct atcgagtcta
     2401 ttctatatcc ggaatctaac tctatcgcga tctaaacggt ttcttctatt tctataatta
     2461 ctacctctat agcggcgggt cttataatta aaagtgttaa taattcttta actcttacct
     2521 aagcagttat ttcttttcct gatcttatta aggtaaatct cccctcggtc ttaaagcgtt
     2581 aaattcttcc ttagtcgtta tctttatatt cttcctaggg ttattaacta atagtccgtt
     2641 taggaggacc ggaacctccc tcaagcgcct ctattactct aattagggtt agaatacttt
     2701 aaaaacgccg aataaatccg cctccgagca ctatattata actggataaa gatatagtgg
     2761 cactaaatcg tcaagataaa tatcagataa agaggttagt ccagcgaaac cacgatatat
     2821 aaccaaaata taactaacac cgctataacc tttagcgaag aagtagatcg gtagttacta
     2881 ttctgatcag ggtaacgtaa gttaaactgg aaagatac
//
LOCUS       ENANITX01000002NITX01000002.1 44314 bp    DNA              UNK 01-JAN-1980
DEFINITION  ENA|NITX01000002|NITX01000002.1 Sodiomyces alkalinus F11
            SODALscaffold_1_Cont2, whole genome shotgun sequence..
ACCESSION   ENANITX01000002NITX01000002
VERSION     ENANITX01000002NITX01000002.1
KEYWORDS    .
SOURCE      .
  ORGANISM  .
            .
COMMENT     ##antiSMASH-Data-START##
            Version      :: 7.0.0beta2-86685d9d
            Run date     :: 2023-03-25 18:34:59
            Original ID  :: ENA|NITX01000002|NITX01000002.1
            ##antiSMASH-Data-END##
FEATURES             Location/Qualifiers
     CDS             complement(join(22550..22808,22908..22966))
                     /Name="input.path1.gene1"
                     /gene="input.path1.gene1"
                     /source="GlimmerHMM"
                     /transl_table=1
                     /translation="MVLVLEVRRVGFRRVLVCLPREAIVLIRRGAVEAGLQACVIGSRR
                     ATRLDENLNKSINHDTEAFLFLQIDSFPGDQLPRLHTPGQLVENWTFEVAKDFDGAKKL
                     V"
     CDS             25693..26847
                     /ID="input.cds2.1"
                     /Name="input.path1.gene2"
                     /Note="single-exon"
                     /gene="input.path1.gene2"
                     /phase="0"
                     /source="GlimmerHMM"
                     /transl_table=1
                     /translation="MWINGGHYHVQMEFRANIMPVHSASKRPNTTLKERVQILQAEIQK
                     YASRKLRHTPFYYPDAPFKGDFHRLARRLCGKSVGLVLGGGGARGITQIGIIRAMEEAG
                     IPIDIVGGTSIGSFIGALYARHADVVPIYGLAKKFSGRMASIWRFALDLTYPTASYTTG
                     HEFNRGIFKTFGKDQIEDFWLEFYCNTTNISKSRIEYHTSGYAWRYIRASMSLAGLVPP
                     LADEGSMLLDGGYIDNLTVSHMKRLGVDTIFAVDVGSLDDDTPQAYGDSLSGVWAFFNR
                     WNPFSSTPNPPTLAEIQARLAYVSSVDALERAKTMPGCIYMRPPVDEYGTLDFGKFDEI
                     YKVGYEYGTKFLRRLRDQGVLPLVEETEAKKALRRTMAPRRASI"
     CDS             complement(27185..27192)
                     /ID="input.cds3.1"
                     /Name="input.path1.gene3"
                     /Note="final-exon"
                     /gene="input.path1.gene3"
                     /phase="2"
                     /source="GlimmerHMM"
                     /transl_table=1
                     /translation="LY"
ORIGIN
        1 tctgccttag ccttctaaat agtgatttac tatagtaagt ccctaaccta ataaacgcta
       61 ttaatcttat acgtcttatg ctttacccga agctagtaaa cctcgtaaga gaaattaagt
      121 taatagttag gatttagata aaagaactct ttaacgagct tcttaaccag attagagtaa
      181 ccgcctttat cggcttaaac ctctctgact aagcattcga tagcgggata aaaagccgta
      241 tccgtgtata ggttaacgta ggtgatctta tcggctttac taaggcggtt aagcttagtg
      301 tagttatcgt actactaaag gaacgtggag agggacttac tactaaagcg gggagctcta
      361 gtagcgaggg gatttagagg tgctcttaat ataatagtag taagaggcag ggctcttata
      421 acctcggtca tagtactctc ttagtcacgg tttattaggg cttatagtag cttaatcagg
      481 tcgttagcgg tagtagggga agcgttcgaa gcgggctagg tagagatagt aataggggta
      541 gtgttagggg tagttatcga aatagtagcc ggagccgcgg taaacgtagt agtcggccta
      601 gaagcgggcg gaggtaaggc cgtagccccg atatcgtggt tctcctaatc aggggtagta
      661 gaagtagtag gcgtaagaag agggggaata gccggcgagg gagccttatt atcggagtcg
      721 ctaataacga taataggggt aagctcgcga tactaagtct aagtgtctat agtgtcttag
      781 gtataagtgc tagggggtag gcgaataata ataatagggt tagggcgctt agggtattta
      841 gggaaaggtt cttcgaacta atcgtctagc gagaagatct tataggtatt ctagatacta
      901 gctaggttat tatatatatt atattatctt aataagagtg ataaggtctt taattaaagg
      961 gcggtcctag gttttactcc ttaatactta tcttcggggt ctagcttttc taactcatta
     1021 taaaggaaga agccccctat aattaggaga ttacctatta gtaaagggac tatactcacg
     1081 aatattaata ttaaaagcat tacccgctaa gcctcctgaa aaagcattat catctgctta
     1141 cggggtctat aaaggtcctt actagactat taggtccttt tataacgtat cgttatttcg
     1201 ctcccacgct cggtattagc tttttattag gtctgctagg ggttagttac cctaatccgg
     1261 gtaagctgct ctcggcggtc ttatcttttc ttcgccgtta tacgagaatc tattttaatt
     1321 agtggtaggg gctataagcc ccctatcgag tctattctat atccggaatc taactctatc
     1381 gcgatctaaa cggtttcttc tatttctata attactacct ctatagcggc gggtcttata
     1441 attaaaagtg ttaataattc tttaactctt acctaagcag ttatttcttt tcctgatctt
     1501 attaaggtaa atctcccctc ggtcttaaag cgttaaattc ttccttagtc gttatcttta
     1561 tattcttcct agggttatta actaatagtc cgtttaggag gaccggaacc tccctcaagc
     1621 gcctctatta ctctaattag ggttagaata ctttaaaaac gccgaataaa tccgcctccg
     1681 agcactatat tataactgga taaagatata gtggcactaa atcgtcaaga taaatatcag
     1741 ataaagaggt tagtccagcg aaaccacgat atataaccaa aatataacta acaccgctat
     1801 aacctttagc gaagaagtag atcggtagtt actattctga tcagggtaac gtaagttaaa
     1861 ctggaaagat accttaaacg tagaataagt aattataaaa gaggataata attatataat
     1921 aatctcttaa taagaacgtc ccgagcctgt ccttaatata tatataggca gcggatccag
     1981 cggccttaaa aggggggtta tataaccgtc tgccgaacca gtctaacgcc gcatctgcgc
     2041 ggttatacta ggtgcttttt aggtgattta gggtcctact atagctgtga actaaagtta
     2101 gctaataaga ctatataggc tattatagct gccgtagggc cttaaaggaa aggcccctct
     2161 acgagctagt tagcctgtga agcctgttca gagcgcctaa agttgaattt aggcgttttt
     2221 cgacgtgggg tttaaaggat agcttagggt taaactagat ccctagccac ctaatagcac
     2281 ttagcgaagg tttaactagg tgccccccta tagtaaccgg ggcgtcttta atagagtgtc
     2341 ttcggtggaa gtgaataagc tctgttttat ccgggtcgaa aaggacgtgg ttattattag
     2401 ctacttcgaa aagagaggct acggcttttt ctagaatctt atagtttttc ctagctaacg
     2461 tagacgctat agatagctga aagtcgtcta tataggatca ttgaagacct ttaaaatccc
     2521 cgctataact ttcctaatat aaattagaac aagaataggg gaaactggag agccttatag
     2581 gacccctata tttagggggg tgggctgcta aacctaaccc ttaaaggcta gttagctacg
     2641 cttgttttct gtaaaagagg ctacctattt aagtagattc gagggtaatt agagcgctta
     2701 aagggttttt agtagctaag ggcgggtagc gtgatcgaag gcttctttaa tatccaaaaa
     2761 tagcgtagaa accacggtat tttaacgcga tttacgctat tttttgatat agtagaggag
     2821 aaggagggcc gtgtcgaaag tagatcgtta ttgtctacct cctatttaac tagggtgtag
     2881 aaggtcgtcg cgggtattag ctataaagct aagcctagta gctataatcc tttcgaggac
     2941 tttacctaag tagtttagaa gggctataat cctataagac ttaggattag agtagtcctt
     3001 cttccccggc tttagtagaa cgacccctag ggcctctttc tagtaggtag ggtagtggcc
     3061 tgctgaaaat aaagctgagt aggcctttaa gaagggcccg ggaatagcct tataggcctg
     3121 ttagatcggc tataagatta tcctattaga ccctggggct ttccccttag tagctttaaa
     3181 gatagcgcgt tatagttcgg cagcctatag gctaggccac tcccacggtt ttctaaggcc
     3241 cttactacgt gatctagtca ggctttaggg gctgttagaa gggttagagg ggcttaggtc
     3301 ccccgaaggg cctgtaaata caggggcttt aggggcgtta gtggcggaag gaagaggaaa
     3361 aagggtctga agaagggcgt tgtatttttt atcgaaggcg taggcatttt gtttcgtagc
     3421 cgtttgaatc ggtgggatct tcgcgtttag gccgcttttc gtatagttat aggccttaaa
     3481 aatctcaggg ccttaagcat tggctaggaa ggcctcctag tggttctttt ttactgtttt
     3541 tactgcccta tagtaggcgt ttcgagcctt tttctacgtg atttctagag ccgttagtcg
     3601 ggtagccgag gtcccctttt gagtttgtct aaaaacccta aaagccctat tagctgtttt
     3661 tcgcagggcc tttagctcta gggtctacca cggtttcgaa cgctctacta tccttagctc
     3721 cggtatagac gcgttaatag ctagggaaat agtatccgat agatagcgac ctatagagtc
     3781 ctagtccgag gcgttaatag cctgttatag ctgctagtcg aggctaggtt ctaggctctt
     3841 tagggtgcta gtaaataggt tctagttcgc tagcctataa ttataggccg gtggaaggga
     3901 tctatttata ggacctttag agcctagaat agaggctgaa atcagaatag cgcggtgtag
     3961 agagggagtg tttttaatat attcctactt ataaaagcgg agacgatcga atccgggcgt
     4021 gtaaaatact aggtctataa cagactcttg gcgaagatta gacctaaaaa aggtcccccc
     4081 gtttaggtta acttcttcag ggtccactaa ataggtggcc ttaaggctgt ttaaccagtc
     4141 tactagggcc taggccttaa tagaagcctg attcgtagta gccccgttct actattagta
     4201 gttcctgtta aagtgcccta taataagggt cggcgtaggg acctgaaggc cctatagcac
     4261 acgatcttcg gtccagggtc ggcttctaga gcctaaaaaa gaaggaaaag aagaagaaga
     4321 agaagtcgaa gaggtagagg aggtagggct agagggcctc cctacccgtt gtctcggggt
     4381 cctgctctgt ctaattatag acgtttagaa tatagaaggt ctatggataa tacaccttta
     4441 tacgctacgc gtctatatta tctagaaggt cttcgcggtg tgaaaaatcg atacccgagc
     4501 cctttcttat ataagtaagg accctaggct taataggaaa aaactgggtt ttccgagacg
     4561 taggtgttat agtatagaag gccgggtggt tatgaatata ctacccttct ggtgtcggga
     4621 cgtaggaggg ttcctagata aggactatat tagccgaagc ctttacagcc tattctagga
     4681 tagcttcctg cgccgggccc tgtttatcga cgttatgctg aatcaaccag atttccttcg
     4741 aactaaaaga ccctttattt ataggattta gggtttagta gcttgaaaga cctcgtagtt
     4801 tttactataa ggggggtgta ccccctcgta gttatagtat ttataggtcc tgtattcgta
     4861 gtcgctatat tcttcgtact cgttatagta gtggtcttcg tcgccgtggc cctccgtagc
     4921 gtagatagag taggtagtta ggcttttata ggtccctcgg gtatgcccga atttctagta
     4981 gttagagcac tgggttctag gggttatagg cctatattta tagaccttta gccgctggcc
     5041 agctatatag agcccctgtt ttaagcagta tttctgctct ttagtagtta gcactgaaat
     5101 aacaatagtg ccgtgaagcc cgtctagggt tcctagccac cgaggcttcc ctactaccct
     5161 aatagggtta aaggtgccga tttcagtgat taggtccttt aaacctaggc cctatcgaag
     5221 gctgcggttt agggcttcta gcggcctgtc ggaagggtcg gcagggtcgg ataacagggt
     5281 ttccccccct ccaaaggccc tagtaggcac ctgtttgata ataagcttaa actagtcacc
     5341 tgtaggttaa ggggggctga agaggtaggt ttagctcctt aaaccactga ttctgcgagt
     5401 ttaggatctg ttgaacgctg tacttcgggc ccggggtcaa aataaggttc ctattagtta
     5461 ataggctaat agtcgtaata gcagagattt ttagggcctt atttagcctg ttccggagct
     5521 taaggggatt aaagttctcc cgggggatta tttcccctgc cgtaggctat aaaataacct
     5581 tagggatctt tttagggtcc gtggggaggg aggccggggg ggctgaaggt gctaaggccc
     5641 tatagggggc ctggagtgct ataaagcctg tttttccctt taaagcctcg ctataaaggg
     5701 gtttaggcta ttgtgtaagc ttgcaaactg cctgggctag ttcgtcgacc ttctgcttaa
     5761 gggtgggcgg ctgggtcccg tcgatagcag attgaagccc tgaagagagg gctttaatct
     5821 aaggggtagg gtcgaggtta aaggcctgtt aaagtagctg aaaagcctgc tggagaagac
     5881 ccctagcctg ggccttacta gccgaactag tcgacttcta gggcgtagta ggggggtttc
     5941 tagtagttct aggggccttt ttagcctatt agagcctata aggccctgtt tttcagcagg
     6001 ggggggccta gagggcgttt cgaagaggcc ttcggcctcc gagttggagg ggggctcggt
     6061 tcgggtccta gaaaaccttc taggggttgg ggttaaaggg ctaagctgcc ttttcgaatt
     6121 aaagggcgta ataaaggtag aagtccctgt atgtatgggg cttttaaagg tttcccctat
     6181 ttctacctcc cctaagccct ctataattat agggggctta gggttggttc cgggggcgtt
     6241 ggggtgggtt ggggcgttgt tgtggctggt gctgtggctg ttgttgtggc tggggccttt
     6301 tatggggtgc tgggctcgtg aggcgttggt ggttgcggct ctgcgtggct gctttgtcag
     6361 cgtaggcgca cgggccatgt taaattttac ccctgtacgc gaggcacccg taggtgcgtt
     6421 tctaggcgtt ttcgcactta ttttacgccc taaatagcac ctgcgcgata tcgggctata
     6481 gataggcgta tagagctcga aaagacctat cgattgatat agcttttaag tggtttagag
     6541 cgtttgcgcg tagaacgtgg gtccccctaa aagagtagta agcaggataa tatatgcagc
     6601 tatttttagt ataaagaagg aagctacgaa attcacggaa acagtaacga taggccctat
     6661 ataatactag catcgggagt ctttatatag attaaaagga taacccgaaa gaataaaagg
     6721 atagattaga agacccggag aggaactaga ctagaacctg tttggatcct agtaaggacg
     6781 gtatcgggtt cgaggatagg gatagaatag tttctattaa tagactaaag gggataaagg
     6841 gagagagggt atacccgagt cagagccacg gctaagaagg ctctgtatag aaactaggcg
     6901 ggaccctatt agggtcctat cgtggaagac tctagttcag ggtattaagg gatgtaggga
     6961 acggactcgg agactggatt ttcggaggag ccgagaggcc ggcacggatc gggcgctcct
     7021 aaggatagga gtatccgggg aaggttacta tattaggtgc ctatagtagt ggttataata
     7081 ggtccctaat ataaacctat agaggtctag gtatacctag tctaagaccc cttaaggtat
     7141 aaataaagta agttattata tagtaaatag aatagtccct cgaagtaaat aaggtagttc
     7201 ttaaggaagt aaataagcag cccccgaaaa gcagagcgta gtcttaagaa gcgagggagc
     7261 ctccccttaa aggaggaggc tagcgattac tctgattctt tggctatacc catattttaa
     7321 ccctatcata atcctatcgt gattacacct ggttccttgc ttaaccctac cttttcactc
     7381 tttgcgacta cctatttaac acataactac gccgctatat tagtattata gtccttccgt
     7441 atacgaatag ctattaccgc ccgatttaac ctagagataa gacagtttaa cgccgttaac
     7501 gtgttcgtta atataagcct taaagaggaa ggatttataa agatagtgta aggctacaag
     7561 gttctaggta aggttctgct actatagaaa gcactattcg gcgtaagggt attactacta
     7621 ctatagtaaa aggaacttag cggtaggcta tagaatatag gatttaagac atgcttaata
     7681 acccctatat ttataatccg cgatggttta atcctattct tctacgttaa cgatatcggg
     7741 attacctatt ataaagatcg taacactagt gctaataacc tcaaggatac ctttaaataa
     7801 agctataagt tatcgggagg agataaaatc cttttattcc gagggattaa ggtccaaagg
     7861 gaccgagcta cccgtaggat atagttatta taaacttcct atatagagaa gatcggggtt
     7921 aaatactacg aagatatcct ttatcgtaaa acgctagaag tcctattatt aactatgaag
     7981 ccgttaatac taagcaatag cacccgcgca ttaattctag aggtccgcta gtattagggt
     8041 ataatagggt taattctata taccgctatt ataataagac ccgatattac gtttcttatt
     8101 cgaagctttc ctaatataac gttaacccct tatctaacca ccttaagagg gcctaataag
     8161 cgctactatt cttatactat ataaggcact attacctaga attcggtggg gatagactct
     8221 ccttagcttc gggcgataca tcttttaggg ataatccaga ccgtaagagt ttataaggat
     8281 atacaataaa gctctttagc ggtataatta actagaaggc gggtaagtaa ctaacggtta
     8341 cggcgtcgtt aatagtgtcg gaactactag ctcttataga ggcggctaag aagacgttat
     8401 tcgttagccg gatattaaga gatctaaagc tttggttaga ttaataataa ctatagctat
     8461 attgtaataa ttagtagact attaacctta ttaataagga agtataacgc ctatgaataa
     8521 ggctaccgta tatcgatata tatacctatt aggcgtgcta gttagtatag taaagacctt
     8581 tacaggttat atatattaaa acaaaggata taatcgtaga cagattaagg aagacgttat
     8641 ctaagatgga gattaaacga atataataat agcttgattt aacggattaa aaggattata
     8701 ttaagtggtc aaaacggtta cacgaagaga ttaagcgcgc tagagccgcg acgagaaggg
     8761 ccaataagga catagaagat ctaatagata tagatccaat tattctaatt agaaccaagc
     8821 aactaagtat aatagaatta cattaaatta ttagaagggg ggatttagat cccttttacg
     8881 agaacgtttt cctactcttt aaagactagt atttttatag tagaaaacat taagagcttt
     8941 gagtttaaac taaagcctct aattagttag ttaaactagg aggatccacc ttaactaagg
     9001 gggtgtgata tataggcaca cagactataa tatagtcctt aggggatata tgcctaacta
     9061 agggctttag acctcggggc gcagaatata atataagtag atattagtaa agactatata
     9121 ggatccaaat aatatagtac ctatactaga gtcttcacca cccaaattaa gggtataaga
     9181 gacttataca gatataactt aagataatac tatcgcacgt caaatagaca cttgaataat
     9241 tcacttagta gagcagaaat ctcgtgtatg tgtattatgt taagttatat ctgggagagt
     9301 ctcttatgcc cttaatttag gtggtgaaga ctctgttatg tatactaagt cattgggatc
     9361 ctatccagtc ttttccggta tccgcccctg ttatatccga agcccttagt tatagcgtgg
     9421 atccccccta gatcccctat agactacgtc gtagtccgta tacctatacg atataccccc
     9481 ttagttaagg tgggtcttct taggttaact aactacatat aggcttcggt ttaaaccaaa
     9541 tgctcttaac ttttctatcg tgaaattaat agttaaggga aaacgccctc gaaaagggat
     9601 ctaaatccgc cctgtttaac cgtttaattt gattctatct taattagttc ctcgattctg
     9661 attagccgga tctacttaat cggatctata tctatcggat ctgctatgcc ctcgcgggct
     9721 tttgtagtcg ctacggtttt agcgcgttta atcttttcgt gtagccgttt agattactcg
     9781 atacggtcct tttaatccgt taaattaagc tattactata gtcttttaat ccctgcctcc
     9841 ggtaatacct ttattaaacc gtccgcgatt atctccttta tattaacgta tataacctta
     9901 aagaggcctt actatcctaa ctaatatacc cactagttat gaatatcgat atgccatagc
     9961 cttattcgta ggcgttatgc cttcttatta acgaggttaa tagtctacta attatcgtag
    10021 tatagctata gttactatta atctaactaa agctttagat cccttaatat ccgactaacg
    10081 aataacgtct ccttagcggc ttctatcaga gcgagtagtt ccgactctat taacgacgtc
    10141 gtaaccgtta gttacttacc cgccttttag ttaatagtgt cgccgaaaag ctttatcgta
    10201 tatccttata agcttttatg gtctggatta tcgccgaagg acgcgtcgct tacggttagg
    10261 aagagtctat ccccaccgaa ttccaggtag tggtgcctta tatagtataa gaatagtagc
    10321 acttattaag cccttttaag gtggttagag gaggggttaa cgttatgtta ggaaagcttt
    10381 aaataggcga acacgatatt gggtcttatc acgataaggg tatataggat agaactgatt
    10441 ataccctagt ataggcggac ctcgggaatt aacgcgagta taccgttata tagtattagc
    10501 ggatttatag tcgataatag gacttttagt ggttttcggc aaaggatatc tatatagtat
    10561 ttaaccgcga tcttctctat ataggaggat tataatagct ataacctacg tgtggcttta
    10621 tcccttagaa ccttaattcc gaggaactaa cggatttcgt cgcctcccga caacctatag
    10681 cttcgtttaa gggcagcctt aaggttatcg gcgttagtct tacgatctcg atagtagata
    10741 agtccgatat cgttaacgta gaagaatagg attaaactat cgcagattat aatatagggg
    10801 ttattaggca tggccgtgaa tcctatcttt tatagtatac cgctaaattc ctcttactat
    10861 agtagtagcg atacccttaa accgaaaagg gcttttcgta gtagtagtac cttacctagc
    10921 actttatagc cttacggtat ctttataaat acttcatctt taaggctagt attaatacac
    10981 gcgttaatag cgttaaacta ccttatttct aggttaaatc gtgcggtaat cgctattagt
    11041 atacggaagg accgcgaggt aagcatggca gcgtagttat ctttagtttt tgaccgtttt
    11101 tattaatccc ttatactata aggcgtgcct tatacttaag gagggtgccc tccttattaa
    11161 atttataggt gtatacctat ctataggcga ggacttatta cttattagcc taattaccac
    11221 ctacctccta ctagtagcct atttcttggt gccctttaag gtattccccc tcggcctata
    11281 accaccgctc ccgtaacggg taaaggcgta tattacggta gtgttttagt ggaggcggga
    11341 gatcctcgcg ggttatatac gataacggct aggaggtatt agagggagta gaatctatag
    11401 caccgatatc gccgtcatta atagcttact tcctcgcgca tatagggtta taagtccttc
    11461 tagcgttaaa gaacgccttt taggcattat cgttctagac cttcttagtc gtgtatagac
    11521 ttgcgatagt tctcgtgata gataagcgcg cggccgataa gcgtacggcc gacgggcacc
    11581 ccttaggggt atccgcagct atttctttat agttattatc tccttccacc ttaacgcccc
    11641 taaccaccgc taacgctata aggaacgcgc gcgtagggtc ttccgggaat attaggggcg
    11701 tgggaaacgg tttaaacctc gtagcagtaa accgcgaagt atccgtaata atagcggtag
    11761 cctttcctat agtaataacg gtagtatagt cttctcctat agtaatagta gtatccgtca
    11821 taataacggt gcctataata atagcggtgt ggtctatagt aatagtagtg gcctctctcg
    11881 tagtaataat aacggcctcg cctttactag taataatagc agtagcgtta gagttacgag
    11941 gttctaaatc tatagcctag ctattaggct atagatttag aaccttatct ataataatag
    12001 tagtagactc tctcgtagta atagcggcgg cctcgccttt atccgtagcg tcgcctttac
    12061 ccgtagtaat agcggtagcg ttagagtctt ctaacttaag atctaatacg tctacggcta
    12121 taccttttaa tagtagccta ttcacggtct tattagatta ggtgatacgg atagattata
    12181 ggcgttcccc gatttcctcg gcggaagcta tagcttatag cgttttaatc ctaccgttaa
    12241 atatcttatg tttattaaag cccacatctt ttatagtgat aatatccgtt aggtatagta
    12301 gctaaataca gaaactattc gaggattagt atcagatata ataacccatc tatactttcg
    12361 gttctagcct ttataggcgg ttccttttag tttaggtatt acgcgttttt ataaagtctt
    12421 tataaccgta agcttatagg tgtataagat taggttaacg gccgcgtagg ccttcgtata
    12481 gcgttcgcta gtcgttaata tattatagcg ttctattata tagatagata gtagtcttaa
    12541 agatcttagg ctagagagat ataggtagat tagccttaat ccttatagcc ctcgccctcc
    12601 ttttaacgat acctttaatc cgttctataa cgccgttcta atcctataaa tatagtgccg
    12661 acggctaacc ttctaccccc ttagtagcga ggaaagtaac gacttctagg tgctaaaata
    12721 tcttagaatc ggcccgtagg acgcgtagct tagcgtcgaa ttaagtctta agtaggataa
    12781 agacgttttt taacgtgtat aggataaagc cttagtctct ttttataggt aataatccta
    12841 tatataacct atatatacgt ctatgacgaa tataatagac ttatataggc cgcctattaa
    12901 cgacgccgcc ttttctagat tttaaacatt aatagctagg gcctctccgg gctttaacgg
    12961 gtaaagggat agtatccgcc ggatctacgt aggtatttac gattacctat acgcgttata
    13021 gtcggcggta cgtggtccct ttattcttac cccctaaata gcgttaataa tccttataag
    13081 ggtattggtg ccataatagc taaggcgttt atactaccgc tacgatatag tcttctacag
    13141 ttaccgcggt tatcgtgatc ttctatacgg gttatcgcgg gggtgcctta ccgagaccgc
    13201 gaacgcggta atagccgtgg cttccgcgcg cttgattata tactagccgt ggatatctag
    13261 tagcttatag ataggccggg tattagcgga gctaataata gtattattta cggtatccta
    13321 gcggtaacct tataggcgta gctagtattc cgagacgata ttagtaacga attccttata
    13381 atatataata ttataaaggc gtagtagcct tttcgtgcct aataaggatt atatacgcag
    13441 cttaacgtct ctgtatccga ggatagaagc cttataagta cctacctaaa gagataaaga
    13501 taaagtatcc ataggtagtc taatagccgt aaaacggcct cgattattaa agatatagat
    13561 taacgatcct aagtctagga tcgcgtagta taatagcgct ctaccttagt taataaagag
    13621 ggatacccct tattcttatt ataatcttaa tagtatcgtc gtataataac ggcgcgctac
    13681 cccttaggtt aggtaggcgc ctagtctccc cgttatagta acggataagt cttttaaagc
    13741 tatacttacg ggcggcctaa taaccccccg aatttattat atagtagtta tattaggcgt
    13801 agtattatag agttaatctt cctagacttc ctctatctta ttagcggtaa tagcccctaa
    13861 ggcttcccgt cttttctata tcgcggtgtc tacgcggctt ttaaaactat aattacgtat
    13921 cttcttttcc gtaaccttta taatatcttc acggctatac taggtataag ggcgtatatc
    13981 cggccttata tactaatagg cggcggtagt ataagggttc ttatatatct tataaggcct
    14041 ccttattata gaagggatag cctttacgga tatatcacta taaggacgct tcttattatt
    14101 atcgttatta gtagtatcct tagtatcggg gaggttccta agggtattaa aggtgcctct
    14161 cctaactcta ggctttatag tagtggatta tcggcttttt atattactaa gaaccgctta
    14221 taaagccttt acgaagttat tgattattag cttatttttc gtaatcttat tatagttata
    14281 tactaggtag ttattacttt attcctaggc gataggtcta atagctttta acgcgttttc
    14341 tgcctaatag tccgcgctta ataactctaa aacgcctata tatttatagt atattagcgc
    14401 ttttttctaa cttataacct agccgtttat atccttaggt atagccttta taggcgtagt
    14461 gtatcgttaa tataggacta aggcttcctt atagaggtct ataggggtta atcctatata
    14521 tgcgtataaa agagtaatct aagcctatag gtcatttacg gtattatcct atagctaagc
    14581 gaggaggcta tatactatag tatagatagt cctttcgata taggagtata ccttattaaa
    14641 ttccttttat tatacgttat agtctgcctt ttcctcgcac tatatacggc gatcttatag
    14701 gtatcgcgta tacctctttt taaagaggtc gttaatagat ataggcgtcc aggtcggtgg
    14761 tttttttatt acggccgtag ccttccggcg ggcggccgtc ttcttcttac cggtggctat
    14821 agccgccgta gtagtagccg tggtaacggc ggcgtccgtg gcgtccatgg ccttatcacc
    14881 ctttagcgta atagtagaag acggagtagc cgtggcctcc tccgctgtat tagagtccac
    14941 ggcgagggcc ttatatctac gaatattagg cggcgtaggt ataggaagga ggtaggcgtt
    15001 agcctcctta tcgcttagct ttagattaag gtagttatcc tagtaggagg ccgatttact
    15061 gtgtatagcg cactcctaaa ttacctaatc cctttagtta ataagtgtaa tagcggccac
    15121 cttttattta gcgttagaag atatctttat tagtttttcg tttatcggtt agttaattaa
    15181 taggtaggtt aattaatctt ttaattactc taattaggtc catagtagtt atttaagagt
    15241 gcttatataa acgtaattac tttttatagt agaatagggg tagccttatt aatatctatc
    15301 gtttaggcat tataaaccgg gcttataact atcgcacgtt aaataagcac ttaaataatt
    15361 atcttagtag agcagaaatc tcgtgtatat atattatatt aagttatatc taggagagtc
    15421 tcttataccc ttaatttagg tggtgaagac tctattatag gtactaagtc atttatatcc
    15481 tatccggtct tttccggtat ccgcccctat tatattcgaa gcccttagtt atagcgtgga
    15541 tcccccctag atcccctata gactacgtcg tggtccgtgt gcctatacga gaaatacacg
    15601 cacacgagat ttctgctcta ttaggattat cactataatt gttatataag tgctatttga
    15661 cctgcgatac cacacgtctg acacaatgtc agatgccata gccaccttat cggggtgtga
    15721 taaactatat tatgttagac gtgtagagta cctcgctcct atatatccac ccttatttcc
    15781 cctgcttttt ctgtatagtt cgatatcccc gtgaagtatt ataaacttta cttagatgaa
    15841 tatatatata attccgcgta ccttatttat attcggatag ttataagccc ggcgttctta
    15901 taaacaaagc tattccgatc gatcctatag cttctaggct attaaatcag cgttaagtct
    15961 atagcggata gtttagtatt gttagtacgt ccgcctgctt taattttatt taatcgtttt
    16021 atcgtttcta tcgtaccact gtttaatgcg tttagtatag ttaattaacc ttttcgttta
    16081 tcctattcca ctgcttttta ttagtataac gatagcttcc acggtagtag tgcccgttat
    16141 aggcctcgta atgcttacct ctccgaaaga ctaaaggcct tggattaaag cagtgataac
    16201 tatcgcgcac tcctataata tcgccgacct cgttaatccc gaccttaaag aggctaaacg
    16261 gcctaagcgc cgtattcgaa ccgatctacc gacgccttta gcctctatta aaggaaaagg
    16321 taattaggat atactattta agatctagca ggtggaagag gatcggtata aggctgaaaa
    16381 cagggggatt taagcactcc acgactatat cgcgaagatg gttagccctg ctttaaagga
    16441 ttagtacgcc ggtaaaaagg aagttaaaga tatcctgtat acccttaaga cgcaccttaa
    16501 gctaacgaac acggcctaga agtcgctaat taaaagacgc taggacgaat accttttaaa
    16561 cgttagccat atacccgacg agcgctggct agaagacttt ataaagctat accgggacgc
    16621 cgagatatat aaagtccgag aatatgatac taaggaataa tagatagacg gcttctttaa
    16681 cgctatggct acatagcact aaagtggtta gaaggacgct ttatatagct tatccggtta
    16741 gaagagtagg acctaccctt aatttaatct atcgtggagg aatatacgat atagctttat
    16801 cgccgttacc cgtaccgact cgataagaag cctaccgtag tatcctttta tacggtaacc
    16861 ttcctaggta aggattaaga aggtaagaat tagcgagtat aattaggata ataagataat
    16921 tagtagtcct ctttatagta aaagaaagag tggctttacg actaccgtaa taagaagagg
    16981 agtaaatata actataagct tttatagaag tgcctaaatg ttaacgaggt atataggaca
    17041 aagggataca cacctttaaa agaaatctta gaacgctgcg accggattat taagacttag
    17101 gataacgaac gttaaaaaag attccgggag aatatcgaaa aggacgctaa aagcctaaaa
    17161 acgggtacta aaaaggactc ttagaagtta tagccgaaag aatcgttaat agaggtatct
    17221 aattgtatcg ataaccagga taaggattcc gataaggaat cctataggat atactctctt
    17281 ttataactaa atggtaatat tagcagtaac ctttttaact agctattaat cgattccggg
    17341 acctctaggt atattactaa ctaataatac ctacgacagg acttcgaacc tgctatagaa
    17401 gagtattatt tttagacggg taatagagag acaaagctag ttaagagtta tagcaggata
    17461 taattagaga tagacgacga atacagtaat cccttcgttt taatactaaa tcgcgttact
    17521 tttatataag attacctaat aaccttaatc gcgactagaa gattaaagga atagggtatc
    17581 gtttttaatt ccggccttaa agtgctaaag gtggagggct tcgtagccct gcctctaaat
    17641 aacgttaacg attaatacgc tcttattcta ccggatcgtt aatagcacct actaagtagc
    17701 ttctttaata gctctataac gcctactata agcgtggtaa acactcgctt atagcacgag
    17761 aggctaaggt ataccggcgc tattactctc gatgaaatta gagataccct tatcggaggc
    17821 gttattaaag gaaaaagttc ttttatagtg gattataagg cctataccct tagtaaggcg
    17881 aagacggtag tatccagacg gtcgcctacc tactaaacga cgataccgtg gtatagggtg
    17941 gaggttaacc tttttagctt taataaggcc tataacggta taaaggtcgt gatactttta
    18001 tacgatccct atacttatta agctattata cggttcccgc gtgactataa attagcctta
    18061 cccacgttag tgaattttaa gttcttcttt tagaggtagt accactatat aattacagta
    18121 atccacctag atagagaaag atccctttag aaaggctttg ataaataggc cgataagaga
    18181 gggattttgc ttaagaggtt atcgctatat atagccgcgt agaatccgaa ggcagaacgc
    18241 cacggcggcg ttatttttat tatcgcgagg accctcgtaa cggccttagg catctaatag
    18301 gatatatagc cagaactaat ggctgctata gtatatctat ataaccttat ccatcggaag
    18361 gacctttagt agaaaacccc ttaagggcag atagagaatt agattaataa ataaggcctg
    18421 aagaagattc taataaagcc tatcgttaac cacttaaaga gatatagtta tagggtatat
    18481 ctattaaccg ccgactatta acgaggtcgt aaccgtaacg ctaagctcgc ggagagagta
    18541 tatatcggct atttaatcgg ctacgagagc actaatatat atcggattta ggtgctacaa
    18601 ttagggagga ttctacggac gagagacgtt acctttaacg aaaaaccgct atataaagat
    18661 tataaccacg aacctaaggt gttaattaag gttttcgagc agcttaatct gcctatagat
    18721 tattaactct ataatcctct gggtattact actgacgtag tcgatttcca cccttaaacg
    18781 ctactagaat agaatactat aagggaggct atagcggcta ctgctactgc tagtgcttat
    18841 aggggggtag atagaggtgc aggtttaata accactatag aatctgtaga aaaataataa
    18901 tagcaggaag attaacctgc taattaagag acacgtggaa tagggtaaat aaaccctata
    18961 acaccttcca cgctaacgcc ttctatacct ccggcagcac ctgctttaac gtcttctata
    19021 attgcaccta acattatgcc tgcgacggca cctgttttcc ctcctttaat aaccataaac
    19081 ggccctccta cactattaac tagaactacg gatctgccgc ctgtttttga acggcctgac
    19141 gatgccgaag attaatctga cgatacggcc gtaaccggcg atgccgttac gataggattg
    19201 ttatcccctg actaatcggt tcttaaagag gaattaacca ctgccaccgc cgttaatctg
    19261 gtatctacgg ctccttctac ggtagagcca cctgctatag ctaagtcttt ataaacctct
    19321 tcttctacta ctatagctaa ctaacctgct tctataagta gaagaaaccg ccctcctatt
    19381 attctaacgg ccgctaccga ccggcctgtc catagtaggc gtctaaccga ctattatacc
    19441 cctccttcct tttatacctt ctataattag actaagatac cgaagaagct gctgctacgc
    19501 cgcgatatac cgaaggaacc tctaaactag tcttaagtgc taaagagtct ctataaattg
    19561 gaatagatta aggccgcctc ctaggaggtc ggcacgctta ggttaatagg cacctttaaa
    19621 cggtgggaat agtcctacta gtaggggcac ggctcgggac tacctgaatc agttctaagg
    19681 ctactagacc ttcaataggt ttttaagtat aaagtcgatc ctactagtta cgttaataag
    19741 tttaaggggc gcctttacgt ttaaggggat taataaccta atagccacct taacgcctac
    19801 gcctctaccc tcgctagcag gacctttagg tcgctaatag gtattatagc ctacttcgat
    19861 cttaagactc ggtaacttaa cgccgttaac gtgtttacta ataccctgct taacgaggaa
    19921 atctatatta aggaccctcc tagttagtag ttactctagt cggctataag ccttaaagcc
    19981 tataaacagc tcgaggacct tttaaaataa cgccctttta tataacgtag agggatttaa
    20041 cggctacgcc gggcgttata tagccttcgg cattccctaa agctatagca ctaatagctc
    20101 tctttcgtac taggtaagtg cggtttaaag taattaaccg aagacgatta cgtctttaag
    20161 aaagaggtcc tgattacttt cttttacgtt aacgatatta tcctaatcta tcgtaaggaa
    20221 tattaatcta ctactaataa cctagtatag cagatataga agagcttcta aatcagggat
    20281 ctaggactaa ttaagtggtt ccttagaatc tgcctaggac gcaattatta ataatataag
    20341 ctatggttat cgcttaataa ctatatcacc gataagataa aggcgttaaa ggtggattat
    20401 aaagggtata gggttaaaag ccctcttcct tatcctgacg ttctagaacc tgccgactaa
    20461 taagtctcct aggaattaat ctgtctatat cttcggaagg tcggttctat taattacgcc
    20521 gcctattaca cccggcctaa tatctttaaa gtcgctttaa ggcttactga atttagtatt
    20581 actcctttaa aatagtatca cgaagctgcc gataagtgcc taaagtatct cggctcgata
    20641 aagactctat acctctactt cggaccacgt aaagactact aaaagcctat actcttctat
    20701 acttccgacg ccgccttcgt agacgaccgt aagactaggt atagctcgta agggtatata
    20761 accctactat ttaggggtcc tattaactag aaagtaaata agtaaataga cgtcgtgacc
    20821 ttcagtacta aggccgagct agtagccctt tctattacta ttaggtagta tatcgcgacg
    20881 aggcgtttaa taaaggactt tacccttact tttaaggagg aactactcat agtatactat
    20941 aataattaat aaactaagta gctactagaa tcccttaggc cctaggttac cttaaaatta
    21001 aagtatctcg atatccacgc cctttagatc cgataaaccg ttttaaaaag gaccgtctta
    21061 attaattaga ttactaccca cgatatagtt agcgatagcc ttataaaggt actgcccccg
    21121 tagacatata gggcgtttat atatctatta gggatagagg tcctaagcca taggacttaa
    21181 ggtaatttat aagaggcgcg gtgctaagtt tataatctat agcctagatt aaccgtggtt
    21241 ttagtgcctt ttagattatt atttaggcac ccgtttttaa cgtagtttta aggttaattt
    21301 aaccacctat ttttacacgt ttttaacgtt tttaggtata aaaggagcgc gctttttaat
    21361 aagccgttct ttaaccatta gattaatatc taggccacta ttttacccta gatttacagc
    21421 tttaaattca gcagaatagt caggattaat cctatagttc taggggggta tgttagatac
    21481 catagccact ttatccgggt gtaataaact atattatatt agacgtgtgg agtacctcgc
    21541 tcctatatat ccacccttat ttcccctgct ttttctgtat agttagatat ccccgtgaag
    21601 tatcataaac ttcacttaga tgaatacaca cataattccg cgtaccttat ttgtgttctg
    21661 acacacaata tggtttgtca caccccgata aggtggctgt ggcatcggat atctgacgag
    21721 aaccgagatc tgttcctgta tctaccttat ccatgtgttg ttttccgaca cacatccgcc
    21781 atgagtacgc accacattcg tcccaagttt gacgtccatc ttttctcgtc tcattccttt
    21841 tacaagctat cttctcctgc gagatagcca atcatcctcg gacatctctc gattacaggg
    21901 aaccaagcct ccacaggttc tggctgccac gaacaactac gattcaccat gtgacgaaga
    21961 ttcccatcgg ttttctatcc ctctcgctgt tctctgcctt ggtcccttat tccactccct
    22021 tccggactga acgagccatg gccgacttct cgcttacttc cacaataaga gccgatggcc
    22081 tctccgtcac cgctaatggc tcagagatgt ctatcccttc ggcacttggt ccagcccatg
    22141 atgcggcctc tgacagcggg acttcgagct ggctgggcct actggtctgg tttatcatca
    22201 cgctgataca gttcgcatcg tcctgcctgt attttatcat ccgcctaagc acgattaccg
    22261 tgcctacttt catcttctca ttgctttcca cgagttggac tgtcacgatg aatgccacta
    22321 ccctgtacgt ctgctcgaat ctacacggca gtcgatgccg ctaacgcatt atgttttatg
    22381 taggatggtg atcatggcgg ccgtggcatc tgttgcgact tggatagtgc ggtatcgcat
    22441 tctcaacatg tactcccgac ttcctccgga acctcaacgg aaagagcccg atatagacct
    22501 tttcccggac tcgcacgaag agggtgtgaa gccaggatta tctaactatc tagacgagtt
    22561 tcttagcgcc atcaaaatct ttggctacct cgaacgtcca gttttccacg agttgacccg
    22621 gagtatgcag acgaggaagc tgatcgccgg ggaaactatc aatctggagg aagagaaagg
    22681 cttctgtatc gtggttgatg gatttgttga gattttcgtc aagtctggtc gcgcgtcgag
    22741 atccgatgac acaagcctgc aaccccgctt cgacagcgcc ccggcggatg agaacgatgg
    22801 cttcccgtct gcacaacagt accagcttct tactgaagtg aagaatgggg ctcccatgtc
    22861 ttctctgttt tcgataatgt ctcttttcac ggaagatgtc cgtctacggg agacagacga
    22921 ggacacgccg gaacccaacg cggcgcactt cgagcacaag aaccatcaga tgggcagagg
    22981 tatggcatct cgagcaccat cccatccgtc gtctggctct tatcctggca caccgcatct
    23041 tgacgcgaac gaggaaaagc aatccagcag gcaagacgaa tatgcccgcc cagtgatggg
    23101 gtccaacgca ggtagtcgct ccaggattcc atctctgtct ctcgccagtg cgccaacgca
    23161 ccagttttcg tccacgcctg attttcccga tcacaaaccc tccagttcag cacatcctga
    23221 cattatcgcc cgggcgactg tcgatacaac cgtcgctatc atacccgcca gtgcctttcg
    23281 acggctaacg aaagtctatc caaaggcgac gtcgcacata gtccaggtta tactctcccg
    23341 attccagagg gtgacacttg cgactgccta ttcatacctt ggactgtcgg acgaagtttt
    23401 gcaaacagaa aagagcatga accagtacac catgtgtcaa cttcccaatc tgctgcgggg
    23461 ggatgcgctc tcgcgtctga aaacaaaatt tgctcaggaa cgacaacgcc ttggtatcga
    23521 cgcagatggc aagggtattg ttcttcataa tgccaacgct cggcgccagc ggcagtcacg
    23581 gacgacattg cgccaagatg ctaggatgca cccggcaggc aaggaacaac gtacgccagc
    23641 gtctgcaacg accatggacc attctctcag gggcaagaca gcgtccgctc acaccccgag
    23701 ccccggcgat ctcctctcaa accttcactt agcgcgtgtt ggtcatcggc catctagctc
    23761 cgtggacttc tcttattacc cagacactcc gacttcgcgg agggggagcc ccagtcttcc
    23821 ttcacgacgt tcaattcatc ccttcacatt gcctaattat tcccgcgtct cgatcggtgc
    23881 tagcgagtcg actgatgaag acggactgtt tcgcacatca attctggagt gcatgttcaa
    23941 ggcaatgggg ttgaacgcgg ccggtggtgg ttccagagaa ccagaatctg tcgaaggatc
    24001 tccgaagctg cccccctacg accagagacg ccagaaggca gtgatgggaa gcaataatgc
    24061 atttggcatc atcgggccct tcgaaggtgc ggacggggac acggaatccg tcacctcgag
    24121 cagcataacg ttgaacaaca cacccagtgc ccagacccta gcccatgaca tgagagacga
    24181 gctagagatt gtgttcttcc ccaaggattc tgtgctggtc gaacaaggcg aaagaagccc
    24241 tggcttatat tacgtgattg acggcttcct cgacatctgc actgcaagca aggagcactc
    24301 tgcagatatc ttccgaactg caggcagatc atctctacaa tcgggcgtgc tagccaatca
    24361 tggctcttca tccgacgccg gtcagcgaac tggcgagagg aacaagaaat gcaaagttcg
    24421 tcagagtgtc tcgctcatca aacccggcgg actggccggc tacatcagca cagtatcttc
    24481 atacaggtcg ttcatcgata ttgtcgccaa gacggacgtg tatgtcggct tcctgccccg
    24541 ctcctcgctg gatcgaatcg tggatcgata tcccatcgtt ctgctgacta tggccaaacg
    24601 attgacgagc ctcttgcccc gtctcctgct tcatatcgac tttgcactgg attgggacca
    24661 agtcaatgcc ggccaggtca tcttccacga tggtgacgag agtgaagcca tttacatagt
    24721 gctgaacggg cggcttcgtt tagtggaaga tcgcaagggc ggaggtcacg gggtgacagc
    24781 gcgagccgag ttcggacagg gagacagtgt tggtgaacta gaagtgctca ccgagtcggc
    24841 tcggtcggga actttacacg caatacggga gacggaactc gtcaggttcc ctcgcagtct
    24901 cttcaacagc ttggctcaag aacacccgaa cataaccatt aagatctcga aaatcattgc
    24961 ctcccgcatg cggagcctcg tcgatgatcc gtcaccactc atgacaaggg aggtaggggc
    25021 gtcagcgtcc ctcggcaaag gctcctcggc actgaatcta agaactgtgg ccatattgcc
    25081 tgtcacatcg ggggttccgg ttgtcgagtt cggcagtcgt ctgatgaatg ctctagcaca
    25141 agttggaccg agtaacggcg ccaaatctct gaaccaatcg gccatcttga atcatcttgg
    25201 gaaacacgct tttaacaaga tgggcaagct taagctatcc cagtatttgg ctgacttgga
    25261 agagaagtat ggccttgttg tctatgttgc aggttcgtac agatcagtct tctcccgtct
    25321 tctctttctc tttccatgat gaaaacccgt tgtcccagag gccaagccgc tgatggctat
    25381 ttgttaactc taattttttc ctgatcgtcg tcctctctta ttctgtccac tcctcatccg
    25441 aatgagatgt cgttcatact gaccctcctt ttttgtatgg cagacaccaa cgtaaactcc
    25501 ccttggacgc agacatgtat ctcgcaggca gactgtattc tacttgtggg gcttgctgag
    25561 ggctctcctg aaataggcga gtacgagcgc ttcatgctcg gcatgaagtc tactgcacgc
    25621 aaaatcttag tccttcttca tgcggagcgt tattccacac cgggccttgc tcggtcatgg
    25681 cttcggaatc gcatgtggat caacggtggt cactaccatg tacagatgga gtttcgcgcg
    25741 aacatcatgc cggttcattc tgcatcgaaa cggcccaaca caacattaaa ggagcgggtt
    25801 cagatattac aagctgaaat acagaagtac gcatcgagga aacttcgcca cactccgttc
    25861 tattatccag acgcgccttt caagggcgac ttccaccgac tagcacgaag gctttgtggg
    25921 aagtccgtgg gacttgtgct cggcggcggg ggtgcaagag gcatcaccca gattggcatc
    25981 attcgagcca tggaagaagc aggcataccc atcgacatcg tgggcggaac gtccatcgga
    26041 tccttcatcg gagctcttta tgcgcgacat gcagatgttg ttcccatcta tggtttggca
    26101 aaaaagttct ctggccgcat ggcaagcatc tggcgcttcg ctctagattt gacctaccca
    26161 actgcctcct acacaacggg ccatgagttc aacaggggca tcttcaagac cttcggcaag
    26221 gatcagattg aagacttctg gcttgaattt tactgcaaca cgactaacat cagcaagagt
    26281 cggattgagt accacactag cggttacgcc tggcgataca tccgagcctc catgtccctt
    26341 gctggtctcg taccccccct ggcggatgag ggcagcatgc tcttagacgg cgggtacatc
    26401 gacaacctta ccgtctccca tatgaaaagg cttggggtgg acaccatctt cgctgtcgat
    26461 gtaggatctc ttgatgacga tacaccccag gcttacggcg attccctgtc tggggtgtgg
    26521 gcctttttca atcggtggaa tccattttcc tctacaccta acccaccgac gcttgcagag
    26581 atacaggcta ggttggcgta tgtgtccagt gtagacgcgc tagagcgagc caagacgatg
    26641 ccaggctgca tatacatgcg cccaccagtc gacgagtatg gcacgcttga ctttgggaag
    26701 ttcgacgaga tctacaaggt gggatacgag tacggaacga agtttttgcg gaggttgcga
    26761 gaccagggcg tacttcccct ggtggaagaa actgaggcca agaaggcgct gcggaggacc
    26821 atggcgcccc ggagagcgag catctaatcg acccgcgtga ctgttgggtg atgacattcg
    26881 gcattcctgc tcgggagaag gcccatgcct gtcagctaca gagttgctca aggcctccct
    26941 ccacattccc tctacatcag acaatctcac tccgttctcc cattttaggc agcgagtatg
    27001 ctccgggatg tgcatgatga gaagagccgg cgtttgtttt gattcacaca gtagcttaac
    27061 actgcttcct cctgttttga cctccctgta tgctgaggtc gaatgtgaaa tacgagcata
    27121 gcagcttgcc ctacgggcaa ggccgctacg ctcgccccta cggggggcta cggatataac
    27181 ccgcttatat aactatatta taaatatata tatactaact aatatagata agtattatta
    27241 cttatagata cggactatgt atttcaaata atttctaaaa tattataaaa atataaaact
    27301 ataataatcg actataagat taacattata gatatataga tatatatact tccttaagta
    27361 tataaggaaa ttatacctta agtataatat aaaaagagcg atatataata gtattggtct
    27421 tatataattt atatttatat agtgtttcta ctttttatac taatactaat ataatataat
    27481 aatactaaaa taccttaata gtttagtttt atatctattt aagttctttt tataatctat
    27541 tctcctttag ctactcatat atcaaaatcc ttctctattt tatactttta taaaagtatt
    27601 ttaatctata aatactttct actaatatat atacctctaa tctcttttta gacttagatt
    27661 tattttagtt tatcgtatta ttcgatagag gctctacgat atcggggcgt gacctcggga
    27721 ccgtttcggg tatagttcgg gtatagtctt agcaagtact aacgactcta aacagcccta
    27781 acctcggcta tataaatagt catagatact tcctataagg gaatctttcc cttctataaa
    27841 agaatacgac cgtgattccc gtaccgatat tcgtattcag atagttataa gcccggtgct
    27901 ctagtaaacg atcctattcc ggaagatata atagctctaa gagactatta cggttagggt
    27961 tatttattag cacgtctacc tgctttatta ttcttcggcc ttaccgccgt tattatatag
    28021 taactcccga ggagcacgcc cttatataaa gtcctggcgt tgacaaggca cctattcttc
    28081 ggctttgtgc tgttattata taactgctcc cgaggagcac gcccctataa aaagtcctcg
    28141 cgttaacgag cgaggcacct ctttattctt tggttttata ctaacctcct aactattcgg
    28201 ttagcgatag aggtcggtta cctaccccct agttaataga cctatcaaaa accatcaccg
    28261 aagagttcct agatctctcg aaaaccttat aaggaaaaga accagttaat aaacctaccg
    28321 aaaaccatta taaacaaaga attactagac ctctagaaaa ccacgtgtta tagaagaagt
    28381 cagccctcgc tctagctctt cgttaagacc taggggggta agggaaggca cctctattat
    28441 tattacggga gccgttgctc ctagcgctat tcctgttatt attagaggaa aagtattgta
    28501 ttggcatgag cctcgggggt gggcataggc ctcgggggcg gacataaaaa gggtggacct
    28561 atagtaaaat actggatagg atctaaatag agtagtactt ccggagggat aattaaaagg
    28621 agtatcgtta agccgaaaat gaccctaagg taccgtatta tcgataaaat taattctaat
    28681 atcggattcg gactctacgc ccttaaaagc accggagacc gatatcgtag cgagaccgta
    28741 aagggcgcgg tgagttatat actatagggc ggcctgtagg gctaaccgaa cgcgataccg
    28801 gtataccact ataaagcgcc tagaatataa tgactagaac taacccgggg cgtatagccc
    28861 cgggaaagcc ctaaaaatcc taggcaccga gcgggcgtac taaaggcgta ctatataaat
    28921 tacgtaccta attttccgga ctactagcta atagggtaag cgccgataag gcgctaaagc
    28981 tagtatagaa gatcctttaa acgtaatact ataagactat tatagggaag ccgctacgct
    29041 aataacccgg taacgatata cctcctctta taattaaaag gcttaccgat ataatctaat
    29101 aagccattaa gggtatacta atagaactac tcggggtaat aggacctaag acctacgcct
    29161 aggtagtaaa gagtataccc ggcgtagcgc taacgtatta agatagcacc ggtaaaggtt
    29221 atacctaccc gatacgccta agaactaata gtccgatacg gagacgctaa gactaacctt
    29281 aaaagccgaa ccctataaga gattactaag gcggttgatt aagttacccg ctatatagac
    29341 gtaatagccg cgcgataact cccgagtaat aatataattc ttatatttaa gtataggaat
    29401 aaatagtgga tagcgaacgc gaataactag attaaaggcg tattcggtat aaaagccacg
    29461 atatataaga aaacgtacta aattatagta aaaggaatac cgatagcgta gctactaact
    29521 tatgaccccg acgcggcgtt ataagaactt cggctataga ataatatagc gattacccgg
    29581 attaaggcta ggaaacccag gaataacgta gcgtggacgg cgttactaat tattaaagtc
    29641 gcccgccccg aggacacgga gcgattaata aaggagggag ttctttaatt acggatacta
    29701 taatagtaaa ccctataacc ccgagatctc cctataacgg tgctttaagt gccttaactt
    29761 cggatataaa gcaggttagt gctaggcgat aaaagcgcta tatgggtatt acggcggtat
    29821 agagtcagca tactaagggg gctttacggc gtgcgaagct aagataaacc cgaagaaaag
    29881 gcgttacgcc gcctataaag ggctatacgc ggtattcgac gataaatacc taaatacagt
    29941 aaaggaaagg gcggggacta aggaggtata tactaatagg gtaaggggat tcgaccttat
    30001 ctaacttaag aaatataggg taaaaaagga gtatagcatc tttacggtgt tattagatat
    30061 aatagtagtc cccgaactgc ctaagaacaa gagaaagtaa aaaggacgcc ttttaggggc
    30121 gcggaatatc ctccttagat cgcgtactac cctctttacg cttacttagg ataataatat
    30181 tataaggttc ctcgccttta ttactacctt ctagccctta taaagcttta ccctttaccc
    30241 ccgggctata cctaaggcgt aactataaag cgaagcgagc gcggcgtagc cgcctaagat
    30301 aaataattag aatcgcttag tagaatatag ggggatagcg ggatagagta taataggtgc
    30361 tttataaccg tagcgggtat aatataatag cggtaatgga gcccgggtta gataagagga
    30421 agaacctgat ttacccgagg ggatataatt ataggatagt ataggggagt aggcgcgccc
    30481 tactctatat atataagcgg tatgaggccg ctatattttt atagcgtatt agtaaggatt
    30541 aggcctaagc tataattaga gttaggatat aatagtaggc gataaatata taggtagtat
    30601 acttactata ctataaagga gaagagtagg agaccctaat atataatctc gcggcggaac
    30661 cggagcggta atacactatc ctaataggag actttaacct aaaaaacccc tttaggacgg
    30721 gtataataga tataatagat aattaaaaga ccttattacg ctcgcgcatg aatagtaact
    30781 taaccttata accctaaaag gatatattac taggaccttg gccgatacta atcgatagta
    30841 tagtatacta gaccttacct aggttttagc ggaccttata tacgtatact agggggacga
    30901 tctagaccta ataggcttag actatatagc ctaggtaatt aatatcgata tagcgtaacc
    30961 gcgctagcgt atcgctagta aaggatagag gtaaaggaag ttggaccggg aaacggccta
    31021 aagaaaggcc tagaggctag actatagaga aatacccctt accccggaag taatcgacta
    31081 ggtaataaac tagatactat aggaccttat tagtatcacg gacgctacgg cgccgcgccg
    31141 cgagctagcc gccttccgcg ataggccgtt ataataaacg taggagatag taaaggcgaa
    31201 taaggagata ataaggctaa cacggcatta ctacgggcgg aggttacgcg gtaagtagaa
    31261 taaacttaag gaagtagaaa aatatcgcga tattctaatt agaataaaga agcggaaaag
    31321 ctagcggggc gccgttaata taatagtagt agactaaaga agcctttagg tattataacg
    31381 ctaggcctag acggtaagcc acctgcccct agacctccta tctatcccgc ccttatagcg
    31441 tagcgcgggc ggaccggtcg cgataatata taacgggaaa gcgataatcc ttataaagaa
    31501 gttttccccc ctactatacc ttatagaaag cgggcgtatc ggcggcgcgc cgaggataac
    31561 ggtaatacta cttatataag aggttacgga aaaggaggtt taataggtta tataataaat
    31621 agtaaagtaa aaggtacccg gggaggatag cctattaaat agattcctac tcgcctatag
    31681 ctaactactc tataggcgac tagtataact cttctccgcg agccttaagg ctatatattt
    31741 cccgtaataa tactataccg taaaagtagt aatacttaag aaactaggta aaccgaagga
    31801 agcttatata atagccttag ggtaataact gatattactt attagcgtaa ccgggaaggt
    31861 cctaaagaag ataatagcag ggagaattat aaccgtagcg gaggagtact aactcccccc
    31921 cgctggatag ataggtaatt atagatacta cgatataata gtagcggtta aggccattat
    31981 agagggagta tacgccgtgt aggagtatag cggggctata gcgtaattaa agctcgatat
    32041 ctagggcgcc tttaatatag tactatacta aaaactcctt aaagtcctcg cctagtacgg
    32101 cttcccggac taggttataa aatagactta gttatacctt atagcgcgca cagcgcgcct
    32161 acgctttaac ggcgatatag cgtattaggt agaaatctag gcgggagtcc cctaaggatc
    32221 gcccttctcc ccaatcctct ttatactatt tattaggacg ttttactaag aattaatccg
    32281 gataccgcgg gtcgtggtaa tcggctttac cgataacacg aatatcgtag cctttagacg
    32341 taataaggct atactacggg cataccttaa cgggtataat aagtctacta aagctagtca
    32401 cgaaggagcg gactacgatt taagccacgg aagtataagc tcctttactt tataagaaaa
    32461 taaaaaccgc tactactcct actatacctg aagggcacgc cggcgctata agttagagag
    32521 atagaggtcc tagggcttat ccttaactag aagcttatat ttcgtcctta tattagaaaa
    32581 cttaatgcta aactctttac ctagaaatac gcccttatac gccttatagc gttaatatag
    32641 ggctaccgta tcggggacgc gcgtaaacta tactaaatag tagtccggag tgttatacta
    32701 tacgcggccc cggccttcta tataataata agaaaagagg agaagccgag taaagtcctt
    32761 aaaggactag ctagtaagca ggtataatac ctatatatcg ttaccggcgc gtattaggct
    32821 actactataa aggtagttaa tatagaggcg ggggtccccc cccttaactt atactataac
    32881 gccctaaccg tataagtagt gctacgggta aaggatacct agatagagta agcgatactt
    32941 taggtataac gagtagccga agcggctata tagcatagaa aacacggggg aggggttaag
    33001 ccttacctaa ggtcctaaga gatataaaag caggaggtta agtcctggct cctcgggagg
    33061 gaattagcct agcgccttta agaggaatag gcgtaccggt aaaagcgtac cttactacgc
    33121 taatatagta gcgtagctat aatatagata cgctaattta actatgcggc gcttaggaag
    33181 tataagggcc ttataaaact atagagttct atccttacct aaatttaaac ggagaaaata
    33241 ggccttcgcc acttcctctt tataaaaggc gtaccggaaa tagcgacgcc gtattaccgg
    33301 tacgctaata aagggccaga gatagcggaa tatatcgcgc tataataccg agatatatta
    33361 ggggagatat aagagcgcct tatagccgat acgggcgcgc gcttattaat aaaacaggac
    33421 tagctcctag cgctccggag taaggagact gcggggaaaa tcgcgaaata gttcctataa
    33481 accgggcgcc tcccggattt ccgactagta taataactaa aagcggaggc gtaatagagc
    33541 ccccgtagcg ctagaacttt aggtataaat acggggaggt aaagacgact ataaaaggag
    33601 gtaaagacga ctatataggg aataagtaaa gggagagtaa gataattatt aatagccgtt
    33661 atataaccgt gctatgggcg cgctatattt actctttatc tatatactta taggacttat
    33721 cgttattgtt atcggagcta atcgctttat tatctactag gataacctta tccttacctt
    33781 tacccttatc cttagtagct aaggccgtag ggtctcccga taaaggaata gggataccct
    33841 ataatacgtg ttagtagcgg ggtcggcacg gggtcggcgc ggggtaactt ataaggtagg
    33901 cgaggataag ctttaatatc tcgccgttat aagcgtagct attactataa ctttataggg
    33961 gcgcggcggc gggggcggcg attatactaa tactactagc ccggcagagg gcggcgcggt
    34021 acgcccggag ggcgtaagtc taataggtag ccgcctatta atacttccgg atattctata
    34081 ataggattag taataaggat atagtatata cggtataacg aagaagggga aaacctataa
    34141 agggagttag ggcggcgtgg gcggcggcgg cggcggcgat aagagcggta gcggcgttat
    34201 gataaggggg gggacttaat aagacgatta aaggagtaag ggtacagcgg gggcgtaacg
    34261 gggataaaca ggggcgtaat agctattatt acgattacta ttaatatatt taatataacg
    34321 ggcgccggct cctaagtcgg gttagtaaat acggcacgga gcgggggcgc cgcgggggcg
    34381 tagcgggaat ataacggaat acgacgggat tatatactag gagggtttta gcagggtacg
    34441 gcttagtact ctcgcgctag ggatacgacg tataaggtat agggcgataa gcggataata
    34501 ggggtagcgg cggactatac ccggttagaa tataaagcgg gggcgtaaag cgggcgtaac
    34561 gataatagag cggggaactt atagtagaag actaaggggt agtcggtctt ttacccttat
    34621 aggcgccggc accggctccc cctttagtga tagaggtctt attattaggt atctagaggg
    34681 ataggagagt tagactaagg cgggcgttac ggtagcggag cgggggcgat acaagaacgg
    34741 tataacccgg gaccctatta gatcccctac tatatagccg aacggtacta gggatcccgt
    34801 acgggaattc tagggctata cctatatcgt accgaccacg taaaacttac cttaagaata
    34861 atagcttaaa ggaggaaaag aggaaaggag gaaaagagag gaaaagaggg agggttataa
    34921 gaaaagggag taatagatta gccctacgag ttaccacgcc ttctagggaa tagtagccac
    34981 gcccggccta tactatagcg cctaccccgg agagcctata tagcgcgagt aaaggaggta
    35041 tataactaaa taagggctac tacaaataat aggtatataa aggaggtttt agaataaaca
    35101 ataaataaag gaaggagtaa gggggggggg gtaggtatac ccccccctta tagaagggaa
    35161 ggagagtata aaaaggtacc gcggtaaggg aagaataacc tcgccggatc cggaataaag
    35221 gaaaggacgg cggcgagaga ccgtagcgat agcgtaccga gggcgcgtat aaccgatata
    35281 gtacctacta aactaactag ctaacccccg ttagccacta gcccggaggt aagatccggt
    35341 tttcgaataa cgataaaaac ggggccgcgg agcgataccg tagcggccac gcacgataga
    35401 cctacttata taataagagc gtaggggttt ttatctatta acggtttctc cttaagaatt
    35461 agagaaggac tattacctag gtggctagcc tagcttagct aagcgagagc agagtaataa
    35521 ataaataata ataatacttc tggaggcgta ctactcctta taaaaatagg gtaaacggtc
    35581 tcgcacacgt tataacttaa tataatacac atacgcgaag acttccccta agtcagaaga
    35641 gttagaagag tgtattttaa cgtgccatag ttatcagcct ggtttataat acttaaagcc
    35701 atttaatatc ttctacacct ttaagttatc ctttttaccc ttccactata aaagcagcta
    35761 tattataagc gcttagtcga ctatcgttaa tctaattagg gtaacctctt cgcttaagta
    35821 atagaagata tcctctaata ttcaccgcgg ttaatagatc ctaactacct agaaggacta
    35881 gattatatag aaacgtagta tccgcggaaa gttctcctct ttttagaacg attaccttaa
    35941 tccttaactg gataacgacg aagtagaagc ctccctgcta cctaagccta tacctcctaa
    36001 tacacgtaaa tacgaagccg agaagggcgt taagacgcct tagttaatta acgacctctt
    36061 agattaaggc agggttcgtt acctttaaag ccgccgtgta tatcgcgaag aaaaggccga
    36121 ctacgataat caggaataag aacttaacgc cctacgctcc tatatcctgg ctataatctg
    36181 cgttactctt agggacctcc ttagactgtt ataagaagac taagtaaata acgcgagggc
    36241 gtggattact accctttata agcacgtagc cctaacgcct atagattaac ggtataaggc
    36301 tctgcgttaa tatcgttagc tcgttaaaac gccgttaaag actatcccta gggatatagg
    36361 tagatagatt actaattaga aggctacctt gataggatac taacgcgcta gggttatcga
    36421 gatagcttta gtagattatt aggtagaaga tgccctcgcc gcgatacgtc ccgttactcg
    36481 ggaatagtat tatatttacg tagtgacgaa taggcagagg attaataata atgagctatt
    36541 aatcagggac ctcgtacagg accttaaggt gctgtttaag tctataaggg atatctaatc
    36601 tatcggcact actattactg tagagagact atcgctatta ctgcgaacta tcggtactac
    36661 tattactgta gagatactat cgctattact gcgaactatc ggtactacta ttactgtaga
    36721 gatactatcg gcactgctat tactgcagag atactatagc tattactacg aactaaccgc
    36781 tattactacg ggacctcgtg gagagatctc ctcgttatat cggcactact attactgcga
    36841 gcctcggtac tgctattact acggagatac cactaaaaga tacctactaa cggctacgcc
    36901 cgcgggagat acaactaatg gctacgccta tagggggtga ttttaaccgc gttattatta
    36961 ttataggagc ttttctagag tgtcccctcg ataggactaa ataggcggcg attaacctaa
    37021 tcggactaat taggagccag ggattaagat taatattaaa cgattaaaag gaccggttta
    37081 agagcgtttt taagagcgtt tttaagagcc ttttcgagga ctgtttttaa gatagactac
    37141 ttttataata gaaaggatta agagttgttc ggtttaaacc gaggcctcta attagctagt
    37201 cggcccggaa aagtggatcc gctctaacta ggggggtaaa ttatattagc acgagcctcg
    37261 ggggtaggca cgagcctcgg gggtgggtat aggcctcggg ggtggaaata ataagggtag
    37321 acccacggta aaataccgga taggatctaa atagagtagt acttccggag gagtactgcc
    37381 ccttataaaa atagggtaaa cggtctcgta cacgtcataa cttgccataa tacacacacg
    37441 cgaagatttc ccctaagtca gaagagtcag aagagtgcat tttgacgtgc gacaaaaaga
    37501 gcctcaagct gttattatta aggaaaaaga agaagatcta actgctatta ctactgccat
    37561 ggaggcccct aaggctccca ccgagttata aagtggcggc aggacggctg aaaaaggcaa
    37621 aaggagtata acgcctatac ctgctctgcc tatagttata gttcctaatg aagaggaaaa
    37681 actaaagtta ttaaaggatg tataacggtt attttatgct gtttttaaag gccacaggct
    37741 attcaataag ccgttaattc tacgtttgat attaagctat tttagatctc gattttaagt
    37801 gggcttaagg attagaaccg tcggatatga tcccttagtt ctaggggggt atattagata
    37861 aaggctatag gatatcgggg cgtaacttcg ggaccttttc gggtatagtt cgggtatagt
    37921 cttagtacgt actaacgact ctatacagct ctaacctcgg ctatataaat aatcacagat
    37981 acttcctcta aaggaatttt tcccttctat ataagaacac gaccgcgatt cccataccga
    38041 tcttcgtgtt ctaacatata tctattatat atagcttatt tattatcttt ctcttattct
    38101 attaagtcta ctataatagt tttatagctt tcatttttct aagcgtctat taaggcctag
    38161 gctatagtag actggttaga tagcctagga gccacgtgcc tagtagatcc tgaagaagtt
    38221 aatctaaacg gggggacctt gtataggtcg aatctttatt aggaattacc gcacgtcaaa
    38281 tagcacttgg atgattaact tagtagagca gaaatctcgt gtgtgtgtat tatcttaagt
    38341 tatatttgtg tgagtctttt atgcccttaa tttaggtggt gaagactctg ttataggtat
    38401 tatattattt ggatcctatc cggtcttttc cggtatccgc ccctgttata tcctaatatc
    38461 taaggcccga agcccttagt tagggagtgg atccccccta gatcccctat agactacgtc
    38521 gtggtcctgc ctatacgata caccccctta gtcaaggtgg gtcttcctag gttaactaac
    38581 taattagagg cttcggttta aactaaacgc tcttagcttt tctatcgtaa atttaatagt
    38641 caagggaaaa acaccctcgt aaaagggatc taaatccgta ctgtttaacc gtttaattta
    38701 attctatctt aattcgttct ttaatcctga ttagccagat ctgcttaatc ggatctatat
    38761 ctatcggatc ttttacgccc tcgggggcct ttattacggc cgctctaacg cgtttaatct
    38821 cctcgtgtag tcgtttagac cacttaatac ggttctttta atccgttaaa ttaagctatt
    38881 actatagtct tttaatccct gcctttggta gtgcctttat taaactatcc gcgattatct
    38941 cctttgtgtt aacgtatata accttaaaga ggccttacta tactaactaa cacgcttact
    39001 ggttataaat atcgatatac tatagcctta ttcgtagata ttataccttt ttattaataa
    39061 ggttaatagt ctattaatta tcgtagtgta gttatagtta ctattagtct aaccgaagct
    39121 ctaaatccct taatatccgg ctaacgaata acgtcttttt agcggccttt ataagagcga
    39181 gcagttctga ttctgttaac gacgttataa ccgtcggtta cttacccgcg ttctagttga
    39241 cagttccccc gaagagcttt atcgtatatt cttatgaact tttacggtct ggattatcat
    39301 taaaggacat gttacttact attaggaaga gcctatcccc gccaaattct aggtagtagt
    39361 gttgtataca gtataggaat agcagtactt attaagccct tttaagatag ttagaggagg
    39421 gattaatatt atattaggaa agctttaaat aagcgaacgc gatatcggct tttattataa
    39481 tagcggcgta taggatcaaa ccgattatac cctggtatta gcggacctcg ggaattaata
    39541 cgcgggtact atcgcggggt attaccggct ctgtagataa taggaccttt agtggttttc
    39601 ggtagagtat atctatatag tatttaaccg taatcttctc tatataggag gattataata
    39661 gctatagcct acgggtggct ctatccctta ggaccttaat tcccagaaac taatagattt
    39721 cttcgcctcc taataaccta tagcttcgct taagagcggc tttaaggtcg tcggcgttag
    39781 tcttacagtc tttacagtat atgagtccga tatcgttaat atagaaggat aggattaaac
    39841 cgtcgcggat gataatatag gggttattag gcacggctat aaatcctatc ctctatagcg
    39901 taccgctaaa ttcatcttat tataatagtg gtaataccct taagccgaag agggctttcc
    39961 gtagtagtag taccttacct agtattttat agccttacgg tatctttata aatacctctt
    40021 ctttaaggct agcattaacg aacgcgttaa tagcgtcgaa ctgccttatc tctagtttag
    40081 ttcgggcggt gattactatt agtatataga aggaccgcga ggctagtatt acggtatagt
    40141 tatcgttagt ctctaaccgt ttttattaat ccccttagac gataaggcgt gccttacact
    40201 taaggagggt gccctcctta ttaaatttat aggtgtatac ttacctctag gcgaggactt
    40261 attacttatt agcctaatta ctatttacct cctactagta gcctatctat cggtgcccct
    40321 taaggtattc ccccttagcc tataactacc gctcccgtaa taggtagatg cgtatatcgt
    40381 ggtagtggtt tagtagaggc gggagatcct cgcgggttac gtacgatagc gataatagct
    40441 aggaggtata aggggaatct ataataccga tattatcgtt aatagcttac ttcctcgcgc
    40501 gtatagggtt ataagtcttt ctagcgttaa agaacgcctt ctaggcgtta tctttctata
    40561 tcttctcggt cttatagata cttacgataa ataggcgcgc gggtaatagg cgcgcggccg
    40621 acagggaccc cctaggggta tccccggcta tccgttagtg gttatcgtgt tcttccacct
    40681 taacgcccct aactagggct aacactataa ggaacgcgcg cgcgggatct tccggggata
    40741 ttagaggcgt gggaaacggt ttaaaccttg tagtggtaaa ccgtgaagtg tccgtagtaa
    40801 tagcggtagc ctctcccgta gtaataacgg tgttatcgct tttacccgta gtaatgccgg
    40861 tggtatagtc tataatacta gcaatagcct ctcctatagt aatagcggtg gcgttagagt
    40921 tacgaggttc taaatctata gcctaggtat taggctatag atttagaacc ttatttatag
    40981 taatagtagt agcctttctt gtagtaatag cgacggcctt acctttatcc gtagtaatag
    41041 cggtagcgtc gcctttaccc gtagtaatag cggtagcgtc gcctttaccc gtagtaatag
    41101 cggtagtgtt aaagtcttcc gacttaagat ctaatacgtc tacggctatg ccccttaata
    41161 gtagcctatt cgcggtctta ttagattagg tgatacagat agattatagg cgttccccga
    41221 tttcctcggc ggaagctata gcttatagcg ttttaattct gccgttaaat atcttatctt
    41281 cgttaaagac tacgtttttt atagtaataa tatctattag gtatagtagc taaatacgga
    41341 agctattcga ggattagtat ccgacgtatt aaccgatcca tacttcggtt ctagccttta
    41401 taggcggttc tttatagctg agatatcgcg cgtttgtatg aaggctttat agccgtaagc
    41461 ttataggtat ataaggttag gttaacggct gcgtaaggct tcgtatagcg ttcgctagtt
    41521 attaatatat tatagcatcc tattatatag atatatagta gtcttaaaga tcttaggcta
    41581 gatagatata ggtagattag ctctaatcct tatagccctc gcccttctct taataatacc
    41641 tctaatccgt tctataacgc cgttttaatc ctataaatat agtgctaata gctggccttc
    41701 taccccctta gtagcgagga aagcaataac ttctaggtgc taaaatatct ccgaatcggc
    41761 gtataggata cgtggccgga cgtcgaatta ggtcttaagt agggtacaaa cgtcttttaa
    41821 cgcgtatagg ataaagcctt agttcctttt ctataggtag taatcctacg tataacctat
    41881 atacacgtgt atcataaata taatagactt atataggccg cctagcgatt ctaactcttc
    41941 tagatcgtga aaatcaatag ctaaggcctc tccgggcttt aacgggtaaa gggatagtat
    42001 ccgccggatc tacgtaggta cttataatta cccgcacgcg ttatagtccg ttatacgagg
    42061 tccctttatc tgtaccctct aagtagcgtt aacgatcttt ataagagtat cggtaccata
    42121 gtggctaagg cgttcgtgct actattatac cgtggttttc tacggttacc gcggttatcg
    42181 tgatctttta tacgggttat cgcgggggtg ccttactaag accgcgaatg cggtagcggc
    42241 tatagcttcc gcgcgcttga ttatatacta gccgtagata tctagtagct tatagatagg
    42301 ccggttatcg gcagagctaa taatagtatt atttacgcta tcctagcggt aaccttatag
    42361 gcgtagctaa tattccaaga cgatattagt gacgaattcc ttatagtata cgacgttacg
    42421 gaggcgtaat agccttttcg tgcccgatag ggattatata cgtagcttaa catctccgta
    42481 tccgaggata gaagccttat aagtacccac ctaaaaggat aaagataaag tatccctggg
    42541 tagtctaacg gccgtaaaac ggccttgatt attaaagaca tagattaata atcctaagtc
    42601 taggatcgcg tagtataata gcgctctagc ttaatgaata gaaagggata ccccctattc
    42661 ttattataat cttaatagca tcgttatata ataacggcgc gctacccctt acgttatggg
    42721 ggctcttagt ctccccgtcg cggtgacgga taggtcttta taaattataa taggcgtagt
    42781 attatagagt taatcttcct agacttcctc tatcttatta gcggtgatag cccctaaggc
    42841 ttcccgcctt ttctatatcg cggtgtccac gcggctttta aaactataat tacgtatctt
    42901 cttttccgta acctttataa tatcttcaag gccacgctag atataagggc gtatatccgg
    42961 ccttacgtac taataggcgg cggtagtata ggtgttttcg tatatcctat aaggcctcct
    43021 cgttacggga ggaatagcct ttaaggacgt atcgctataa ggacgctttt tattatcttt
    43081 attattagta gtatccttag tattggggag gtttctaagg gtgttaaagg tgcctctcct
    43141 aactctaggt tttatagcgg tggattatag gctctttata ttactaagaa ccgcccttag
    43201 agcctttacg aagtcgttaa tcgttagctt attttccgta atcttattat agttatttac
    43261 taagtagtta ttactctatt cctaggtaat aggtctaata gcttttaacg cgtcttctac
    43321 ttaatagtcc gcgcttaata gctctaaaac gtctatatac ttatagtata ttatcgctat
    43381 tttctagctt accacttagg cgtttatatc cttaggtaga gcctttatag gcgtagtgta
    43441 tcgtcggtat aggactaggg ctttcttacg gaggtctata ggtattagtc ctacgtacac
    43501 gtataggaga gtaatctagg cccgcgggtt atttacggta ttatcctata actaggcgag
    43561 gaggttatat aacgtggtat atatagtcct tttaatatag gagcgtacct tattaaactc
    43621 cttttactac gcgtcgtagt ctgccttttc ctcgcggtat atacggcgat cttataggtc
    43681 gcgcgtacgc ccttttttaa agaggtcgtt aatagacgtg ggcgttttag tcggtggttc
    43741 ttttattacg gctataacct tccggcgagc ggccgtcttc ctcttaccgg cggccgtggc
    43801 cgctatagta gcggcggcgt ccgtagcgtc cgtggcctta tcgcccttta gcgtgatggt
    43861 ggaaaacgta gtagccgtgg ctatagcctc ctccgcgttt aggtccacga taagggcttt
    43921 atattcacga atattaggcg gtataggtaa ggggaggaga taggcgttag cctccttatc
    43981 gcttagcttt agattaaggt agttatccta gtaggaggcc gatttaccat gtacggcgcg
    44041 ctcctaaact gcctaatccc tttagttaat aagggtaata gcggccgcct tttattcggc
    44101 gttaaatacg ttggaagata tctttactag tttatcgttt atcggttagt taattaataa
    44161 gtaggttaat tcatctttta attactctga ttaggtcgat agtagttgtt taagagtact
    44221 tatatagacg tgattacttc tttatagtgg aataggggta gccttattaa tatctatcgt
    44281 ttaggcgtta taaaccgggc ttataactat cgta
//
LOCUS       ENANITX01000003NITX01000003.1 56873 bp    DNA              UNK 01-JAN-1980
DEFINITION  ENA|NITX01000003|NITX01000003.1 Sodiomyces alkalinus F11
            SODALscaffold_1_Cont3, whole genome shotgun sequence..
ACCESSION   ENANITX01000003NITX01000003
VERSION     ENANITX01000003NITX01000003.1
KEYWORDS    .
SOURCE      .
  ORGANISM  .
            .
COMMENT     ##antiSMASH-Data-START##
            Version      :: 7.0.0beta2-86685d9d
            Run date     :: 2023-03-25 18:34:59
            Original ID  :: ENA|NITX01000003|NITX01000003.1
            ##antiSMASH-Data-END##
FEATURES             Location/Qualifiers
     CDS             join(5891..6362,6408..6827,6886..6986,7043..8917)
                     /Name="input.path1.gene1"
                     /gene="input.path1.gene1"
                     /source="GlimmerHMM"
                     /transl_table=1
                     /translation="MDTHNRDPTHSVHEPDSSEEASGIESTVFPLINPHEATDYVPTKL
                     GEQICLHQDDNDDEPAVAKPFARTSSPESAPHILHADNRVPERLMYKMHKFSLYETASR
                     YYIVGADITERRYRILKIDRTTEDSDLSITDDKIVYSQREMNQILDTIDDGNKGFIKFT
                     GPYYMLLITKKSTVAMIGGHYVYQIDGTELVPLTPARFKPDVRNTEETRFLGILNNLDL
                     TRSFYYSYSYDMTRTLQHNITRERNVLANGLPCTSGDDFNAMFVWNNHLLQPAVKALRD
                     PFDWCRPIIHGYIDQAALSIYGRTVYITIIARRSRFFAGARFLKRGANDLGYVANDVET
                     EQIVSDALTTSFHAPGPKLFLSPQYTSYVQHRGSIPLYWTQDNTGVTPKPPIELNLVDP
                     FYSAAALHFDNLFERYGAPIYVLNLVKARERTPRESKLLVEYTNAIHYLNQFLPPGRKI
                     IYKAWDMSWAAKNRDEDVIGTLEDIAESVLTTTGFFHNGDGKINPARVQNGVARTNCID
                     CLDRTNAAQFVIGKRALGHQLHALGILEGTVVEYDTDAVNLFTHMYHDHGDTIAVQYGG
                     SQLVNTMETYRKINQWTSQSRDMIESFKRYYNNSFMDGQRQEAYNLFLGNYIFSQGQPM
                     LWDLATDYYLHHADPRMWSGKSKVDYINWFTPSNLQQTQLLAYDPPPGDVGKKPVSFFD
                     DYWLEYYRPSTLSSFLKTFPYKINSTIRYIPFKATQDGRYDLSPFKVRSETDVDPQEKK
                     KPKEPVVIPSQGNPSRPDADTPSLLWDPAMAAKGMAAKGIPIPRWLQPVQNRPTDHGSI
                     VQQTIPDDPTESPKAKQTPQEKYKAAQWSFTRAVHQSLNPSVSAQEAADYERYINHPQN
                     LPLVVSAQERADNDSEYRDYINGAWHLETRLQPGPEDDPALYAELLKVGENPLTVTDED
                     AQKKRYKAYRKWLRGKSFFKQQPVE"
     CDS             complement(31196..31212)
                     /ID="input.cds2.1"
                     /Name="input.path1.gene2"
                     /Note="final-exon"
                     /gene="input.path1.gene2"
                     /phase="2"
                     /source="GlimmerHMM"
                     /transl_table=1
                     /translation="GAVSL"
ORIGIN
        1 ttatatagac gtgattactt ctttatagtg gaataggggt agccttatta atatctatcg
       61 tttaggcgtt ataaaccggg cttataacta tcgtacatta aataggcact taaataatta
      121 acttagtaaa gcagaaatct cgtgtatata tattattaag ttatatctag gagagtctct
      181 tataccctta atttaggtgg tgaagactct attataggta ctaagtcatt tggatcctat
      241 ctggtctttt ccggtatccg cccctgttat atccgaagcc cttagttata gcgtggatcc
      301 cccctggatc ccctatagac cacgtcgtgg tccgtgtgcc tatacgacac taggggggat
      361 ctactcccta actaagggct tcggacctcg ggtatcagga tataataggg gcggataccg
      421 gaaaagaccg gataggatct aaataatata gtacctagaa tagagtcttt accacctaaa
      481 ttaagggtat aagagactta tatggatata acttaatgta atacacacac acgagatttc
      541 tgttctacta agttaattat ctaagtgcct tttaacgtgc gacactacgc gattataccg
      601 ctaaatatgc gtatcacgta cccttaactg cttttgcgat taagggtatt atcggcaaat
      661 aaggcgttag tgtagatttc gatagtatcg tcaccaccta gttctaatat aaacgattag
      721 ctattaatca gagagaggat tagataatta gcggccttag agtatatagg ccctggatta
      781 acgttaaaac ggcatagcct taatactata aaagcgatat ctagccgcga tattactgct
      841 atatatagta tagatcctat cttccgttaa tagcttttaa tattagtcga ggtccctaaa
      901 tagggtatta gctctataac cttaattagg tgcgttaggc aatagatact actatactta
      961 ctattcggct ttaataggcg ttctaattta gtaacgtagt cgcgttataa tagctagtct
     1021 ttacgggcga cacggtcgcg aataacctta atactaagga accactatag ataatcgcct
     1081 ccttgtagat tatagtggag ttatggatta ttaatagcct actctatcta taccttatat
     1141 tattccttat aagtaatacc gatatcgtta atatagaaaa acaggattaa accgcgacgt
     1201 agaaaatacc acggttcctg cggcactatc taaaaaccgt ccgcgaacag gatagccgga
     1261 aagtgctttt actaaagtaa tagagactcc ttaagtctat atcacgcctt ttttaggtat
     1321 aaacggctcc ccggggctag aaatcctggc agcgggtata taaagatatt ataggggagg
     1381 ggcgcgtgta gaaacgcgtt tataacgtcg aattataata gcgtaaggtt aaatcgggta
     1441 gcgatagcta ttaacgcgcg gaataaccgt cctgctagta ttactacgta cgtctcctta
     1501 agggaggatt aaggctacta atctcctcgc actataagcc ttatcttata tttatataga
     1561 aatctatact tatcgaaatt atatattatt acctatatta aattaagaac ctaatatcta
     1621 tctactacgg acgccggcac ttatatctat aaccctatct ccttatagct ttataggtag
     1681 tcttcttata cctgtcagaa taggtggcta taaggatata agggtatatc gtaagggttc
     1741 tttggaagag gagggaggtc tttacggtgg atctttacgg ccgccggagt acccgccggg
     1801 gtaaccgccg gggttatatt tcctaagaca gcctcccggg ttatacttcc ggtagctact
     1861 accggggcta taaatccata gggtattatt aagcgtcgct atagcgctat aggcgtagac
     1921 ctttttaatc gtaagttagt tagcggagtc ctatttaata tatatatatc cggggcgtga
     1981 cggctagcgt taaatactac cacctaataa tcttttttct agctatcgcc ttaccggtta
     2041 gggcgcgctc ctttatctat aaggagccct ataaccgtta ctataaggat atcgcggtat
     2101 tatattcctc tatctataag gaagcctata gccgtaggtg ctttacgacg attacctaag
     2161 atcacggcta ctattaacgc tataacccat agcggggtta tcggtggagt gagaagctat
     2221 agattcatag actgctatag acggggatta agagttatac tagttaaatc acatggttcg
     2281 tgacgtatat cttatcctcc tagactcgag atagcctcct ctaccccctt acggccgggt
     2341 attacggact ataaccttaa cggtaataac gccgtcgagg aaggggatcc ggggggaact
     2401 agccccggta aagggttaag tttaaaataa gcagttatat aaagggggag gtccttagct
     2461 tatacgtccg taacggccgt gaatctctag ccctctccta ctcgatctaa ctaattagat
     2521 cttttagtta cgccttactt gattaacgga ggttatcctt aaaggtagcg atatcgccgt
     2581 taaagaaggc gcgttcgtta aaatctatat cgcgtatttg aataacgcgg ttatagcggc
     2641 gtaggctaag cacctagata cggaagatat tagtggaatc gtagccgata aggtagccga
     2701 tataggcgcg aggagtaata agatttaata gcttattagc gcacttttag gcgtccttcg
     2761 atatcgtgta cacttaatag ccgtaggttt aaaggtgtga taaaatcaac ctccttttaa
     2821 agaggacctt atagggcgtt ttctaatcct ggttattcta ctaccttcgc ggcgtgcggt
     2881 catagacgta tacagccgtg ggaatggcct taggctacat aaacggcggt agcttagctt
     2941 ggatatttat cgtataaccc ttcgaaataa ctacggtagt agcatattcg gcacccccgt
     3001 tctgcgctta agtattagta gtagatacct ctaaaaggat gccctcttta cgtaggaatt
     3061 aggtgatatc gtgggattaa gttagctcgt tattagattc gaaaacgcgc accttatagt
     3121 ctaattagcg ttctacctag gcgaggaatt ccttaatcat tacgaggata tccactacta
     3181 gcttactctt tataacgtag gtggccgtaa aaccactata acggtcggtg aaaaatataa
     3241 accgcgagtt cctgtcggac gttaggttaa aatccgtgaa attaattgct taccgcttcc
     3301 ctgtataggc aggtacggta tcagggcgcc tactaatata ccgttttatt tttataagct
     3361 tatatgcttt gtagtccatt atcattagtc ccttaatctt aaccccttac gtatactttt
     3421 ctaggtgctt aagaggctta gggctagtat gccctagttg tagatactat aagataccct
     3481 ccgtagtgcg tagataacgt atcgttaatt tatagacgcc ttatcgggtg gaagaagaag
     3541 agcctagaag agtagccgta gattagttag aggagggcac gtatttaacc acggtttaat
     3601 cgaagtagta acttagctag tataatatag atctatcggt atatcgaagg tagttattta
     3661 gtggcttcta attctattag tatccgcgta gtcgtaaccg ttaatttaag attaaattat
     3721 aaataaaatc tacgtagtat acgacgttta agagcctaaa cttaaggcct cctattagtc
     3781 cgtttaatct tatagttata ttaccgtaat ctctaatagg cagcgataaa ctgcctacga
     3841 ttatatagtc gccctgcgta acgggtgtaa aattagaaaa acgggaaaaa tcgttaaaga
     3901 tataaatagt agcaccggaa ttaaggatag tagatacccg gaaagggtag ctagtagtag
     3961 tgctagccgt aatggtagcg gcgtaggaga cgccgctacg gacgctatta tagttaagtc
     4021 acgcctattt aagcggtgta gagtcccggc ttatatcttt ctttaccttc tttacggctc
     4081 gtagttcttc tacttccgca cgtattatag ggtcgtattt aaggatccgt tagacggtta
     4141 ttttagtgct attataagta atctaaccgt ccgttactat ctccgggaat aagtagtagt
     4201 aagcgttaat atcgtgatta ggcgtagcgt atacgcggta gggttcccct taccggagag
     4261 tagattaata tcttttagaa gaagaagcgg ttagttaaag tagtagaagg tatagctata
     4321 gataccgcgg taataggatt cttagcttta ttcttcctac ggccgccctt cctcttaggc
     4381 ttacccgtgg tctttaaggt atctttaccc tcttcgcttc tagtatataa tacagggaat
     4441 actatagcgt gatagttacc acgctttcct tagtctttaa gtctagtctt aatatattat
     4501 tatctaaggg tataaagatc ctcgggttag attacttcct tatctaagag gcgtccctcg
     4561 gccttagtct agtcacggct ggcgatacta tagatacctc taaagaagtc tacgatataa
     4621 atatatatta cgggcgttga tttgacctct tcgaggtgct ttaatagttc ctactatctt
     4681 actaactact cctatagctt cttaaggcta ttcagagtat tatagacgtg tttattatat
     4741 tcttcgtaga tatccgcgca gcgcgtagcc acgtagtaag cggtatcgcg ttaaatagct
     4801 ttatataccc cttttagcgt agcgttatat aggagtagct tacggctttt attaatagta
     4861 ctagtctacc actttagtat cgcgttaata cttttagcgt gtttattata gttatccctc
     4921 tatatcttct agcgctatat cgtagattcg taggcgcgct aaccgccggc tattagatct
     4981 ataagttgcg taggcgtagc gtctacttag ataactacgt ttaacgctta gaattcaccg
     5041 taggcaggta taggaggctt ttaaggagtg ggaataggat tattaggacg tagatattcc
     5101 tagactttat tattaacggc tatagcttcg tagtgactac gctagagctc ctaatcgcga
     5161 taggttttat aggtaatagg ctagtattcc gatatttcaa tagttattta tagattaaca
     5221 cgctatatcg gcgtagctaa atagcttctt aaattggtaa tagtagtaga ggtaaaaatg
     5281 taggtaattc acttagtaag taagactctt aattatttaa taaagcgtag tcaaaatcgt
     5341 tataaaatag gttaagattt attaaggtaa ttacatacta ttataactat attagaccgt
     5401 cagggaaacg ctgccaccgt attttatata gtgcagattc tgtaagcgtc cacccggatt
     5461 atactcttag caatccggcc tattacgtaa ccgaaaagac tatggtctgt tcggcacgtc
     5521 gtggtccgtg tgcctatata acaccagggg ccccgttgtg gtcctgtgtc catacgacag
     5581 gaggtctatg cgacacctgt aggtagctct ccgggattcc tagactacct acccgggttt
     5641 gggggggtat aggacagagc ccgataactg gtcaatctgt caacagtctt agaacatcat
     5701 gtcgacagaa atttctctgt cctggctctg gtcagagcaa aagtctctgt ccgagctctg
     5761 acctagaaac cccccctccc gggtaggtac gtagcaagta aagcaaccca aaatcccaga
     5821 caatattcgt ctcaaattcc ccattaaata gtaccaacct caacccgcat aaaccaccag
     5881 tcaatatcag atggatacac ataacagaga tcccacgcat agtgtccacg agcctgattc
     5941 tagtgaagaa gcatcgggaa tagagtccac tgtcttccca ctgatcaacc cgcacgaagc
     6001 aaccgattac gtacccacga agctaggaga gcaaatttgc cttcatcagg acgacaatga
     6061 tgacgagcca gccgtcgcca agccctttgc tcgcactagc agtcctgagt cggcacctca
     6121 cattcttcat gccgacaata gagttcctga acggctaatg tacaagatgc acaagttcag
     6181 cttgtacgaa actgctagtc gatattatat cgttggggca gatatcacgg agcgacggta
     6241 tcgtatcttg aagattgaca ggacaaccga ggactcagat cttagcatca cggacgacaa
     6301 gattgtctat agccagaggg agatgaacca gattttggat accatagatg acgggaacaa
     6361 gggtacggga ggaatcagac tgcgctgcac gacatgggga ctgctagggt tcatcaagtt
     6421 taccgggcca tactacatgc tccttatcac gaagaagagc acagttgcca tgatcggggg
     6481 acattacgtt tatcaaatcg atggcactga acttgttccg ctcacacccg cacgcttcaa
     6541 acccgatgtt cgcaatacag aggagacgcg cttcctgggt atcctcaata acttggactt
     6601 gacccgttca ttctactaca gctattccta cgacatgacg cggactttgc agcacaacat
     6661 cacccgcgaa cgaaatgtgc ttgccaacgg tctgccctgc acctccggcg acgacttcaa
     6721 tgccatgttt gtgtggaata accatcttct tcagcctgcc gtcaaggctc tgcgcgaccc
     6781 gttcgactgg tgtcggccga taatccacgg atacattgat caggcaggta tgttccgtca
     6841 gataaaccca tgtaacccag agaaccacaa ctcaccaact acgagccctc tcaatatacg
     6901 gacgaaccgt atacatcacc atcatcgccc ggcggtctcg gttctttgca ggcgcacggt
     6961 ttctcaagcg cggcgcaaac gaccttgtag gtttattatc gttgcgatgg ttttctgatt
     7021 gggggcacta actgaggaac agggctacgt ggccaacgat gtcgagacag agcagatcgt
     7081 atcagatgct ctgacgacgt ctttccacgc tcctggccct aagctcttct taagccctca
     7141 gtatacatca tacgtccagc acaggggcag tatacccctc tattggacac aggacaacac
     7201 aggcgtcact cctaagcctc ccatcgagct gaatcttgtg gacccatttt acagcgctgc
     7261 agcactccat ttcgataatc ttttcgaacg gtacggagcg cccatctacg tgctgaatct
     7321 cgtaaaagca cgagaacgga ccccacgcga gtccaaatta ctcgtcgagt acacgaatgc
     7381 catccattac ttgaatcaat ttctaccccc tggccggaag atcatctaca aggcgtggga
     7441 tatgagctgg gcagcaaaga accgtgacga ggatgtcatc gggacgctgg aagacatcgc
     7501 ggagtctgtt ctcacaacta ctggattctt ccataatggc gacggaaaga tcaatccggc
     7561 cagggtccag aacggggttg cccggacaaa ctgcatagac tgcctagacc gaaccaatgc
     7621 cgcccaattt gtcattggca aaagggcact cgggcaccaa ttgcatgcgc ttggcattct
     7681 ggagggcaca gttgtcgagt atgacaccga tgccgtcaac ttgttcactc acatgtacca
     7741 cgaccacggt gacacgattg cggtccagta cggcggctct cagctggtta acacgatgga
     7801 gacataccgc aaaatcaacc agtggacgag tcaatcccgc gacatgatcg agagctttaa
     7861 gaggtactat aataactcct ttatggatgg gcaacgccag gaggcataca atttgttcct
     7921 tgggaattac attttctccc agggacagcc catgctttgg gatcttgcca ccgattatta
     7981 cctgcaccat gccgaccccc ggatgtggtc tgggaagtcc aaggtagact atatcaactg
     8041 gtttacaccg agcaatctcc agcagacgca actacttgcg tacgatcctc cgcctggcga
     8101 cgtgggtaag aagccagttt ccttctttga cgattactgg ctggagtact accggccctc
     8161 gaccctgtca tcgtttctca agacgtttcc gtataaaata aactctacca ttaggtacat
     8221 tcccttcaag gcgactcagg acgggcgata tgacctcagc cccttcaaag tccgcagtga
     8281 aacggacgtg gatccccagg aaaagaagaa accaaaggag ccggttgtta tcccttccca
     8341 ggggaaccct tcgcgacccg acgcagacac tccctccctt ctctgggacc cggccatggc
     8401 tgctaagggc atggctgcga aaggcattcc catccctcgg tggttgcagc ccgtccagaa
     8461 caggcccact gatcacggaa gcatcgtgca acagacaata cccgacgacc ccacagagtc
     8521 cccgaaggca aagcaaactc ctcaggagaa gtacaaagct gcccaatgga gtttcaccag
     8581 agccgtacat cagtctctca atccatcggt gagcgcacaa gaggcggctg attatgagcg
     8641 gtacatcaac cacccgcaga acctgccgct cgttgtatct gcccaagaac gtgcggacaa
     8701 tgattcggag taccgtgatt atataaatgg tgcctggcat ttggagactc gtctccagcc
     8761 tggaccagaa gatgaccctg cgctgtatgc ggagctcctg aaagttggcg agaatcccct
     8821 cacagtcaca gacgaagatg cacaaaagaa gcggtacaag gcgtatagaa agtggctccg
     8881 cgggaagtca ttttttaaac agcaaccggt tgaatgatgg cttggaggag atacgaagcc
     8941 agatatttcc tcatgcgatc ctcttctcgg gaaacaagcg atcaagggcc gggctattgc
     9001 cccgtaccct tccgatcttt gacgccaaat catttcccga agtcttcatg acagttgaca
     9061 gaatcctcgt tgttagcatt atctcgtcca gcagttcttg atcgggacgt ggttgttcct
     9121 tggtggtttc ctgttcatcg tggacagaga gccagcagac ggccagggcc atgatcacct
     9181 ggtcctcgta acccccatgc gacaatcgtg gccagcaatt ccgcaacgtc acttggagag
     9241 ctttcactgt agcgaatagg caggaaggga accgcgctgc gaatgggtca gtcagaatcg
     9301 ctgagtatat ggagaggaga tcctaggacg aggcaagtca gcaagacatg ccgcgccgta
     9361 atggttactc gacgtttccg cccaccttga gatggggcga agcagcaaga cccaactcct
     9421 ccactatggt ggcactgtgt ctggttaaga cctctgtcac ttcgtggtat tgagatgcgt
     9481 gctgatagcc tgcgaagaac tcatctcgca ggagtttgac caggaaacga tttctggcat
     9541 tgacgtctgg ttgccaatcg atctgcgcta gttgaagaat ggcagagtag gccagatcta
     9601 gtagtcgagc agactcatcg gggggtatga gcggcggtag gaaagcgagc gtcggctgaa
     9661 tcgcttggct caaaatctct ccgacacctt gattcctcag tatcgcaggt ggacactttc
     9721 cgagaaacat gcgtgtggca gccagcccat gcgctttgtg tttgacttca gcgtcgtcga
     9781 gtagcgccag aagaaagggg atatacatgg gccaatgttg accaaggagg actgcctaac
     9841 aaatccgcat cagctggcaa aaccgatgcg tggagtgcaa ggggcctaag ctcacatccg
     9901 agtgcgccac agcccaggtg aaaattgaaa tgcagtactc ggcaccaaat tccatccacg
     9961 gatctctctt cgtgtcggtg gcatagtcaa cagtcgcttc ccagcgacgt ttcctcccgc
    10021 gccatgtcgt accgctcgat gctttggcga aaattggtcc taggaagcct tgggagatga
    10081 ctgacgtgat gaagtcggcc ttttgttccg gagagtggag ttgcgagtcg agcaactgtt
    10141 ctgccgtcac ctcggcgggt cgagacaccg atccctcaac attacctgcg tatgcggcaa
    10201 ctgcgacaag agtggctggg tcgactgttg ctgaatattg tgtacatagc gtcgttagga
    10261 tagataatgc atcctcgaca acattggacg ggatatctgg cggaaaaacg atgggattct
    10321 cgccacctgc gccaacttcc tgtgaaggca ccagaaggct tccaaggaga tgacgaatct
    10381 cgctgatgaa taccccgtct ccctgagctc gtaccactcg gtctctgctc cggaggagag
    10441 ctggtatggc acagagagtg ctataccttc gctgagaatg actcagttgc tgccggagca
    10501 aacggactgg gaagtaggtg cgagatcgta cctgggagac tatcgaatgg agtgtttggg
    10561 aaagcttgaa gaacgtgatc ctctcttcga cacctgtcat ttgcgtcagc ctggtcgacc
    10621 tctcataccc agaggtcgta tacgacgatc atcacacaga ccgagatcca gggtctcaaa
    10681 tgaatggtga ggtctctcgt ctcctagcat gccggataat gtgaatccag ccatgcgcag
    10741 ttcccttggg gtgcagtatc gatgtaattg ctaatcacga tcgtcaactt agttgcaagt
    10801 caaaaaaaac ggaagcaagt atcagacagc aaaattttac cactacgcta aaagggatat
    10861 cctaacatta cgtaggtaat ttttatcctg ccttataatt tattcaacac acccccctag
    10921 cttggttaga taaccgagca agctggactt tcacgttata tcttaatcct tatctatagg
    10981 ctaagatcgt gttttccttt aacttacttc acgtttcgaa cttaagccag gtaaagggta
    11041 cttacttagc tagcatagag caaataagac tcttaattat cagatagcag aattttacta
    11101 ttaaatatat aattagatag taaaatttta ctactacgct aaaagggata tcctaatatt
    11161 gtacagggta atttttatct gtcttataat ctatttaata ttcagtaggt atatagtaat
    11221 tatgctagag gtatgggaac agtgttgtat atatgggtga ctaaggctat actagcgtct
    11281 aggctccaga ggttacggga ttgtatacta cttttttgtt ctttaataca cgtatatagc
    11341 cctaaagcta tagccggagt ctattaagaa gactaaccct ataacgagtt aactagtctg
    11401 tttatataaa tatattaata gtaaagtaaa ttctttataa atagctttct taggctatag
    11461 ggtcaagtta atttgtccga gaattatctt attaggttat acgctctacg aaatgcccta
    11521 gcttatatag cctaactgta gtagtatata tatatatata tatatagggg cgcttaatta
    11581 cgcgcagtag gtatataccc ccccctcgaa ggagggtacg tactagaggc agtatagttc
    11641 cacttattag cgtgtaagct aatcaatatc tccctgatat atagggaccc ctataatgtg
    11701 caggagctcc gggtaggtcg cgcgcgaatt aaaaaaatcg cgtataacta aggggagtta
    11761 gattcgaacc cacggcctta cacagctact aggtatatct actacctacg ctatcccctc
    11821 ttatatacta ctatatagct tagtactatg tactctatat agtagatagc taataatcta
    11881 tatatatata tatatgtatt cctataatct actagtaagt aatcgtttta taattactaa
    11941 tatcgtataa tatagtacta gtatataacg gatactagct ttaagtcgaa attactattt
    12001 ttaattaaaa ctaaaaatac ctctacttaa ctttatatag cctaagggcg tattatacgt
    12061 ataatactta ttacgctgct attgaagggg tgctagatac tataccaaga ttacgactag
    12121 cgatttacag gttatctaat taatactata agaaaaccga gctatagact tatagctttc
    12181 gaattacgag atcctttatc tagttaagtg gactaaaggc cgagtagata gtatccgtag
    12241 ataactccgt acttttcgat ataaatttat ataaatttat ataacgctat tataaccgac
    12301 ctaatcataa cctaccacct agacttataa cgtgatgtta acgtcgatat atagtacccc
    12361 gcacgatatc cctactatgt ctatttttta gggcttagct atactaaata tctagactac
    12421 tgcgttaata taaagtatat cttaactaga aacttaaata aactggttcg gtaaggtctc
    12481 cccttcctac catccttaat accacgctaa ctttagctct aataataaat gtacttggat
    12541 aatagccgcc cagaatctct acacgatagc ttaacctatc tctcggatac ctcgcctaaa
    12601 ctatacgata tagccaataa cgcctctaat accggctacg aggcctaggg cgatatatat
    12661 aacgatataa tatccctaga agacgaacgt ataattcgta tctttagccg cataatagct
    12721 taagcccttg tatagatata gctttaagct actctatatt aataagctcc cccgaccccc
    12781 ccccccgccc ccccttccgg cgcgcggcta ccctaaccgc cctagaatga ttaggcagaa
    12841 tccctattta ctaggcagct ttgtccttca gatatcggat gatttaacct atctatactt
    12901 aacccggacc gtaccggaat cgttatataa ggaggtaacc tagtgtatat agacgtctgt
    12961 atatctatag attgacttct taagctatat atagaccaac cggaagcaat taaggacata
    13021 tagatatagt gtcttagagg tttagctcta aaagagtact cttatatatt aatatgccta
    13081 gatagaaaac aacttaaaga ggctaatatc cagataatct acaagaaatg tattaaggaa
    13141 ttttaacccc ataactcgga ggcccttata ttttaataga gttctagctt tataatcgtg
    13201 gacgtcgtaa agggcaaaag aactaacgaa tttatataga aaatactcca agtagtacac
    13261 gatattaaaa tcagaaagca cggacgctta gaagctattt atactagact taatagcctt
    13321 acctgagtaa taatcccctc cccccttcta gtaatactac gtcttaaaag caatacgcct
    13381 attaaccagg gacgcgtaat agaagtaaaa tcgataaacc cactaagata gcgattataa
    13441 ctatcgcctc cctcgcggga tactatcata aagacataat aacgctagcg atacggtata
    13501 actggaagat tcgataaacg gcgttatcct gacttcgacc ttgtaaagat ttcgataaac
    13561 ctatttttcg taaaataggt gttccccccc ctcccccttt tagggcagaa tactacccgg
    13621 aaccgatata gtagcgatat aatccgctag tattccttta agggccttat ctataatact
    13681 acgaagtaat attagacgtt acccttttat tatcctatag tcggccggcg gtcgggcttc
    13741 tttcttaagg actaccacga tagcgtagcg gcacctcttc gagtagtaac atattttaag
    13801 gtctattata aagatagcac ttagtcttta atataagggg ggtccgtaag cctttagggg
    13861 ccctgctagg agcctatcag accctaactc gtctagggcc ttatcttctt aaggcgccct
    13921 tatacgtcca ctgtagtaat atcgcggcgg atatgctatc cggggggaaa taccacgctt
    13981 aggggctagg gggcggtagg tttaggaggg gaaaagaacg tttggttaag gacttcggcg
    14041 ttttccgcgt atattctagc taggtcgcta tcgctaccgc cttagcgtaa tagcggtact
    14101 aataagaggt ctggcggtgc cctgctctta gtttatactt atttttagag tcgctaaaag
    14161 agactatttc ttttcccggt taagtagagt aaatactgct aattctattg cttcgctact
    14221 gctacggcct tatcttagca tctctccggc ttctagaact tatcctatta gtttcgggac
    14281 ttcctagcta tatatctata gtaaagacgc cttatttcct gggtataagc ggttagctcc
    14341 acgttctatt aaagggttag taagagacct aggtaggcca gtctaggccc tatagtagca
    14401 ccgttatagt atctattact atatagatat aggctgttta taagtagtag tctaattaga
    14461 taacggcctt atcgtgaccg ttatagtcat agcggggcct ctatattact tatataaggt
    14521 cgataatact taagcgccgg cgcgggcggt gctatataat gattccgggt agggtaataa
    14581 ggtctaggtc ctcgcgggtt ataaagtcga gtagggtatc ggctctaggg tagtaccgcg
    14641 gtggctataa ctaaaagggg tagtagagat taaaatcccc ggcggggata taatagcctt
    14701 aaagtagtgc cgtgttaagt atattctgta cgggtatatt ctagggtatc ttagctaatt
    14761 agtagttctc ggagtagatt aactagatta taagagcgtt atctccggtc ccgaataacc
    14821 gtgtaggcat tataataggc ccactatgtc tacttatata acgagtgttt atatatatag
    14881 aggaggctgt gccccagttc ttaaactagt cggtatactc cttaggaggg taggctaggc
    14941 ttttcgtgaa ggagttaagg ctaggttcct gaatcgctat tatattggat atagcgtggt
    15001 accggagcag gaggtctctc tacgtcttaa ctcctcctta tattctacga acggacgtag
    15061 atacttatta gttagagggt aggggggatt acgtgaacgt acccggtata actatagtct
    15121 agctttaggg ctcttactac gctaccttac tagtttacgg gggactatat aggagcttat
    15181 taggcctggt atcggggagc cctcttagcc cttagtcctc ttcaggggct gtcctttacc
    15241 cctttagagg ggtgggtctt agcttagtgg ctaggagaaa ctaatctagg ggaggcttta
    15301 cggctaccgc ggttacgccg tttcggttta gcgggtaata tcaaagtctc tagctcgtta
    15361 tttatatgcc tcccgggtct tcttagcctc ctttgttagt agttaatata catctttaaa
    15421 ggtattaaag tcttctatat aaacggtata acggcgtggg caccctagcg ctatagcggt
    15481 ataatatccg aggccctaca aatataccga ttcgggctta gtataatagc ggtatcccat
    15541 ctcaaatata gggtacgcgc tagccttata gccgaagtat aggcacttat agcaccttag
    15601 ggggctaagg ttagggttat atagtttata gatatagcta ctccccttaa aaacgagggt
    15661 attctatata aggcttacta ccctttccgg ggaggccgat tcgataaaga gaagtataac
    15721 cctaccggtg ctataacggg gtagtcgctc ttatgcttgg aggatcttag tcttagggtt
    15781 tatgccttat agggatacta gtaggttttc ttcggatagg gtattaagga cctcccgggg
    15841 gatagcctta gtaagtatag ggtaggttct cgtggctagt atagttcttt tactaaaggc
    15901 cttcttaatc tactactcct tataggtagc cgattattat acccttttag taaaggtaag
    15961 gtagatatcg ctactaggta gcttttatgc tattacggta ttatatcagg tagttatagc
    16021 gtttatagca tagataattc cctttagaat cctggcttta acaggctagt ccttaaggag
    16081 gcatccgtag cggataatta gttccggtaa tatctagcgg ggattactcc aggggggcgg
    16141 ggtcctatag cggtgctatt acgggagctt aggctataat agcggtctaa gtccccttag
    16201 taccgctcat tctcttccgg agttactctt agataacgta gcagactaag acgtatagat
    16261 atacttgtaa tagtatagcg gtagcattat agctatagcg tagcgtgatt agtttcttta
    16321 ctagctaaat aaactattta attattcttc ttaactcact tagggggacc cacgttttat
    16381 acgtaaacgc tctaaaccgc tcgataccta tattaatcga tagctcgtct caagctctat
    16441 acgcctattt atagctatat atcacgcagg agctagctta ggcgtagtac cgtagagact
    16501 caacaacttc gggaatagca ctaaggactt agcactccac tgaccctacc ttattttaaa
    16561 acaaccatta gaataagggc attttacaag gtagtcaacc attaatatca agtagaaaat
    16621 tcggtatttc tggtaagata gtaccttata cgattctctt tatatatatt tcgatttcgc
    16681 tactatagta ttatagtcta tggatattaa tatctaataa acgcctaagg ctaggcctag
    16741 gcctaagcct aagtaaataa gcgcctggaa atactcttat ttgcagtcta tataacggat
    16801 taaatatagc tattctaacc gccgacgtat tacggtatta aggtttctta agtattctct
    16861 taggacttta attaacgccc ccgttttaaa taaatgcccc ccttaacgtg agcgagagcc
    16921 tgctagtaaa caggatattg tgatagctcc aggatattga caactaacct tctaggaagc
    16981 tagcaccctc tttaagatac cgaggttaaa tattaagacc tagtagtata aaagagacgc
    17041 tatattaggc gctataagta gcctctatgt atcctatagt cccgaatacc ccgagttaaa
    17101 gcttaaggta tagaagctct tcttataata acgttataaa cgtcgcccta tagatataag
    17161 ctagctacgc ctccacgctc ggtgtatctt taaggagcta tatctagatt accctcgtag
    17221 tatcttcgtc ttctttacct tttacctacg cggcttcttc tatcggttta atattacgcg
    17281 acgacgtatc actaaataaa cgactaagcc gctagtagat cttatccatg caatcacgag
    17341 ctcccttagg tgtattcggc gtaaccaggc tatccctcct cttcctaccc taaataatac
    17401 ctgcccgaga ctaggtatac taataaggac ttagctaaac gacttttagt ctcttatcgt
    17461 atcccctcgc actagaaaga actcgtctat ccttcctaat cgtcgtttta caaataatcg
    17521 aatccttaat atagataaaa cgcctatccc gtttaagtat cttaatagct atacctacga
    17581 tattaagggt agtaagatag ttagtgtaaa aacagagcgt aatagatata ataagcggta
    17641 ggccatcctg ataatatttg tctttataga tagtatttaa cgtattaagc ctaagctaat
    17701 attccatagt aaacctgata gtactattag aaagaaggaa gaatatctat accacgctag
    17761 cgttatagtg gaatttaata acacggctta taataacaaa gtccttttta ctcgctagat
    17821 aaataaagag ttagtccccg ctataggtaa taagaaatct atactggtta tagacgtggt
    17881 attcttctat aaaacccccg gctataataa aggtattctt acagggctta tcaattatta
    17941 taatatgcct ataccggaag ggccgggggt aataacctgt atatcggcag gcctcgaaaa
    18001 gacttataac cttattctta atttccggct atataagtcg ggtaaggggg acgcgactat
    18061 tatcgccgcc gggggcggtt attataacct ttaccgtata gcgctaaatc ttatccctaa
    18121 ggataagtct atcctctaag gtattccttt tctagtctag cgggtaattc tatagattct
    18181 ctaggttatc gatatcttat caaggaatcg gctataatac cagggaaaag atacaccgta
    18241 acggataata ctattcggac ttaatagtcg tatattataa agactttaac ttaaggagga
    18301 aaaggagact tttccccctc tacattaacg tggtaattta gtctcgccga gtacttagcg
    18361 atccgagcgt atctccgatc ctatatagtg ctaatccata atactacttg gttccatata
    18421 ctaccccctc tctaataggg ctagtccttt aggtctattc tatccccccc tactaggcag
    18481 aaggtgtata taactctagc cttatacgaa ctccgccgtc cggtcggcgc ttataattag
    18541 tcggcaccgg taaggctata tgcctccttc taaatatcac gacttttttc cacgtattat
    18601 taggtaatct gtaaactatt agcggtaatt atatagctac ctcgcttact aattactatt
    18661 ccttttctag tatcccgcgt aatggccggt aattactcgc cgtattttat aatatcacac
    18721 ttattactat accttccttt attatcgtag tatatagtat tattaaatta attcttacta
    18781 ttctttatac ttactccctc tttagccgga ttcgtaacta tggcgaatat tcgccttata
    18841 gataaaagtt ctcgtggctc ccctatagtt attcttcttt tcctcttttc tttacgtaat
    18901 ctttattcct tatttttacg ttttggttcg ctgttatatt tataactata tctatatccc
    18961 ttatcttatt cttatctaat attaaacact ggctaatata tctcttctat ttagcgttat
    19021 ttaggaatta tatcgtatac tatgcgatac taataagggg tagttaggaa gctactctaa
    19081 taatccgcct tgtagttatt atatagcctc cttagccacc gatatttata tagattatat
    19141 tagctacttt accactaata tatatatgta tattctatat ttccgcttat attaaacctg
    19201 tatatctata agtttatcct taccctcgct aaatatttgg cttctaatat attcagatcc
    19261 cggatagtct tctagatact acctaaagta tctagaatat taccactaat atcctctaga
    19321 ataagataga cgataaccta atagcgatta gttagcgtta tttctatcta tccctttagg
    19381 ctatataaaa gtagttctat aaggccttag ataaggctat tcatcctcct actaccgcta
    19441 tcgctaatcg ccttatactc gataagcttt tatctattcg gttactttta actattaacc
    19501 gtatattacg ggtttatact tattattcgc tattagtcgg ctcgcgctaa ctcctcctag
    19561 attaataatc ttcccgttaa ggacgcctat tcccttatag gaatagttat acctcctcgc
    19621 gactatagcc ttattacctt tattacacta agacaggtag tccgcgatct ccggggtccc
    19681 gatatgaagg agtatcccgc taagtgtacg gcttaagccg ccggccgtaa ttagcacggt
    19741 atagctttat tcccctatct acggggtcta gccgctgccc ttactaatat cgctaaggac
    19801 taccgccccc ttatatccgc cgcttttact agccgccgta ccgccgccta taagccctaa
    19861 gtctatattt aatcggataa taagggtaat actattaagt agtcgccgtc ctttaccgct
    19921 aatatcgcct cctttaccgc gtcgcccatt accgctaata gccctaaggc cgtcgctaag
    19981 gcgttacccg tagcggcttt atccgaggag gaggacgaaa agacggagga aaagggttta
    20041 aagcctaatt ccgataatat cgaaataaag gttactaatc ccttaaagga ggctattatc
    20101 cttaataacg ataacgactc ctttaagcgt tttaataatt aagaggtata gtattagcgg
    20161 ccgtaaggca ctatactaat aaggctagga tttagtttat tttatagcca cttttagcgt
    20221 cttttcctat atatatatag ctaatagttt tacctagtat actattctac tacataagat
    20281 agtattaatt ctcttaataa tttctaatta tataccggct attcggcgct aatagtcgtc
    20341 ctacttctta tatatatatt tcttttactt ctagtatcgc tttataatag ccggagcgtt
    20401 tcctcctaag tagtccttag gctcctaggt attatactct actagctaac ccgcctattt
    20461 tataacgtag aacttctatc cttattcctc cttataagcc ataatatcct cgacttccta
    20521 cttcttctac tcttttataa atagtaatag gttagtcgcc gaacctttag ctataagcct
    20581 atctctccac ggttctaata acgataccga aactatatta tatatcctta agtattatag
    20641 taataggcga accctatata ctagctcgcc gatccgcttt aaaatctcta cccggatata
    20701 ccacggcgcg agttttaagc cggccttaaa taagaaatta ataatagtaa gtcctataaa
    20761 ttctcccttt tcgaaactcc taggcttata cctcttatta taatacttag cttaggtctt
    20821 aaccgccgcc tcctaatgag cgcggatccg ttagcggata tccgctaacc gtttaacgcg
    20881 ttctctaacg ccttatacta taatatcgtc tttaggttta acgtactcta ctatcctcgg
    20941 gtaatacccg taaagtgcct tatatagaga tactctaata aaactatata ggctattatt
    21001 atacgcgaac ttagcctttt ataactagat cggctaatag tcggcggcct ctatatctat
    21061 tattcgtaag aacttaagta gcgtttagta cgtccgttta gtctacggat ccatttaagg
    21121 gtagaatata gtagatagtc ggtaagtaat caccctctcg cggtaaaact cctcctaaaa
    21181 ccgactcgta ataagcttat ccctatcgtt tataattctc tctaagcttc cgaaataata
    21241 cttaacctcg ctataaagga tattagctaa ctagggtact ataagtattc tataggtcgg
    21301 tataaagagt atatacttta ttaagtggtt aacgattatt agtagagcgt tataagttta
    21361 actatccctg acctttacgg gtaggaaacc tataataaga tctttaacga tctcttaaaa
    21421 taggtataat aataatagga agtaataact ataattatcc gtgccgttta taccttagta
    21481 cctaagcgcc ttaataagcc gagtatatag taatatattc gcgaatatcg tatactagct
    21541 taacctaata aaacttcctc gatactaact ctagtatctg atttatacct atatattcta
    21601 tacgggggtt attatagtat tagtatagga tgtccgttta aattatcgcc tcctcgggga
    21661 ttattagtct tcccctataa cgtagtatac tattttcctt taaagaatac cccgctcttt
    21721 ttccggtctt ttatcgaata tttactatta aagatatata gttagcatta gtagtctata
    21781 gccttttaac taactactta aactctttac tagatataag acgatttacc gtttcgcccc
    21841 tagtaagctc ctatactata aagcgtagga tatactaatc cgggattata ataactctag
    21901 ccttggtctc ctcctccggt atataatcgg tggaggccta ctaggctatt atatgattac
    21961 cgcgggtctt ctttaactgt ataatcgcta cgataataac atacgagtta ccgtttacta
    22021 ggcttagagg tagctattac ccttatcgcc ttgctgtaaa gcttagctac gcgacgtttt
    22081 cgtttagcgg agtaacccgc tatctcttag gtctaaggtc cttctcctaa actaacctcc
    22141 taacggccta tacgtatacg aaaaggaccg ccttttctag ggtagcgtag atctatataa
    22201 tgtatcggcg aatactcgct tacatattat taattagact tagcttacta aaaagggtaa
    22261 ggaggatatc gctatagaat atttcccccc ctatatagtc tagcctctta gatagactat
    22321 ctgttaagtt tattttcccc gggcgatact atactttaaa attaaaagat atacgccgat
    22381 atacctattt agcgagcttt ccgtaaaggt ctcgcgccgg cgcccgtagt acgccttttc
    22441 aggctttata gtctattaga accgtaaacg cctgccttat acctttaaag tactgccttt
    22501 agtactctaa gctttctata atagctagta actcctatta tcctatagct tactatgatt
    22561 tcgtgttatt gagttttcgc gagtaataag taattaatcg ttactataag ttatacttct
    22621 aacttaaaat tccggatact actttatctg atatatccgt ctcgacgata gaatctagta
    22681 tagggttcta atagcgtaga ataagcgcta agctaaaagc gacctttagt cttttaaaag
    22741 cttcttaagc ctctagcgga aactagaata gtcctttttt tataccggcc ttattaccct
    22801 ttagtagcgc ggataagggt attataacct ttaagtaccc cttaataaat cttttataga
    22861 aattcgcgaa tcttaggaag atttatacgt ccctaataga ttctagcgct agctagtcgg
    22921 ctaccgctta tacctatatt aggtctatta taataccctt acggcttact ataaacccta
    22981 agaagtttac ccgatcctta taaaactcgt actttaatag tttagcgtat agttattaac
    23041 gccgtaacct tttaaggact tattataggt gctttatata ttcctcctta gtataggagt
    23101 agattaggat attactaaag tatataatat agtagatatt aagtaaaccg gcgagtactc
    23161 ggtaaatata cgcctaaaat atcacgggcg tattcgttaa cccgaatagt ataaccgtat
    23221 acttaaagtg cctatactat attctaaata gggttttcta gcggtcctct ttcttaatcc
    23281 ggatcctata ctaggtatct tagatatcga cctttaaaaa gtattaagcg cccgaaacgc
    23341 gatctagtaa ttccctaatt aataggagta agtaccggtt cttaattata atagcgttta
    23401 gcctataata gttaatatat aggcgaaggc tactattctt tttaggcata aataggatta
    23461 acgaccctat taggctagtt aatttctaaa tacggccgct cgttatatct ttagcgatat
    23521 acttctttag ctcctcgagc tatagaggtg atagcgggta tagaagcccg aataagggct
    23581 ttttcccctt ttataggtta atagaatatt ctacgttctc taatagaggt ggttccttta
    23641 ttactttttc cgaaaatata tcttcgaact attatagact aaaagataaa tgcacgcttt
    23701 taggctatag tttatcgtta tccactaacg gaattattat atccggggcg ctatccacga
    23761 tagcggtagc tataataacg tatataatat acgcctttac cctttactct actaccccct
    23821 aggcctaggc cttatattcc gcgataaaga gcggcctaaa accgaatatt cggctagccg
    23881 tatcgattag gatactctcc taacctatac cattatttaa taatagtaaa taacctaacc
    23941 cctttagcta gtccgtgtag atatatactc tatataagag ttagggcctc cccttagagt
    24001 ttactaaata aaaggctaag ccgtacactc cgcgactact cgccgctcgg ttattaaagc
    24061 cttttagagc cggggcctag atttcgccta atagctatga ctttaagtat tctactagcg
    24121 ccgggctaat aatattaact tatatacccg tattaaggtt aacgctaagc ttaaccttat
    24181 acccttctcg gataacgtac actacgcctt acacgacttt actaaccggg acttatttta
    24241 gggcttttac ggatatagtg cttacccctt atactacgct aatccgtttc ccgggctact
    24301 aagaatctcg gtaatccgta tattattatt aagggctaaa tccccctgaa cctacatatt
    24361 acttatatta acgcttttct tcgctaagcc cttaccgctc tatttataat ctttactata
    24421 atagtcctta aagcggtatc cctttttact atagttatac tactccttat taaagggttt
    24481 atctaatcta gaggtccttt gggcgttagg cgtggttatc gacgataaag atttcgctgc
    24541 ttattattac ctctttaagg tgctttccga ccgtttagcg gataaatact atcccctcta
    24601 cgataggtta tctttctaat aataggagta agaccttttc cggctatcgg atctattatt
    24661 cggggagcat atctcctaaa gtatctacgc ctcctacgct actatataag cctttttaag
    24721 cttaacccgc tacttgcgaa gcttatcgcg gaaccgtgca ggtagttatc gataataatt
    24781 atatatatac ttttcgttac tatacgtctt ttaccctaat aagcggtagt agttatccta
    24841 ttattcgaat aactttacta gctttatttc gctaatgata tattacttat atagctcctc
    24901 ccggtaatag aagtgctata agtcgcggga tagatattct taccgaataa acgccttaat
    24961 atcgtcctgt ataagcgagg agagctttct ctcgtggctc cgctacgata tcttataaaa
    25021 gcgttctagc ttagttaaag cctatttaat tgactagagt ataagggcct ttacccaaaa
    25081 acggttcccg gccttaaccg caaataccta gttattaatc ctagtaatag tcgcgttctc
    25141 tcctagagtt atatagttat agaccggtgg ctttttataa tcccgcttta tcgccggtta
    25201 ttcgataagc ctttatagaa tagccttatt ctgtctttat atctattagt taaattctta
    25261 ctactattat atctaacacg ctaataaagc gaataggttc ttagtagtta ttagggacgg
    25321 ttcccctata tagtcggagg acgcgtagct cgccgactat ttaacgctcc tcgcctactc
    25381 gatattaagc ctctataaac gattatctat aaataatatc cgcgttagca ccgaactaag
    25441 ggacgataat aaggccgtat cgttattatt ctcctatcgg tcctaatatt cttcttcggt
    25501 acctcgaata ggctcttctt attttacgcc cgtatccgcc cgctcggcgt tagtagtgct
    25561 tcgtaaagtc cgctttaata gtatcttcgg cccggtagcc ttataagtat agaagttaaa
    25621 gaatttatta aggaatcggc tataatacta gggaaaagat acactataac cgataatact
    25681 attcagactt aatagtcgta tattataaag acattaactt aaggaggaaa aggagactat
    25741 tccccctcta cgctaacata gtaatttagt ctcgctgagt gctcggtaat ccgagcgtat
    25801 ctctaatcct atatagtgct aatccataat accacttagt tccttatata tctagcttcc
    25861 gagccagctt agtctagcgt agaagtaccc ccttctacgc gtcttcgaaa taccctaaat
    25921 tatcgtagaa gattaggggg gggggggggg ttaatccctc ccctagttta ttctagctga
    25981 ttaccctata tagttactcg gcgtttatta ccctattaat ccgtttattc tagtattctt
    26041 tacttacccg ttttactatc ctccggaaag tatcctatac ttcggtatta ctcgggtcgt
    26101 gatatctata ataaattact ttcttatagg tagccctata ttcgttattc taccacggct
    26161 attgattctt tactagtccg taggataggt tagctaaccg gcgtagtaag cctataataa
    26221 cctcagttaa ctattacgcc tactagtcta ggtacttagg gtctaattcc cccctttcta
    26281 ttaattacgg gagaagctat aggttatcct atacttccct cctaatcgct acttacttat
    26341 ctacatttac cgggatacta tagcgggtcg gtctagttag gttattatcc gtgtaaacgt
    26401 gtacggtgcc gatctagcct aatagggggt gattgtagac cggtatacct accttctcta
    26461 gtactttaat acttatataa gggactataa agaatattag gtctatacta gtatagtatc
    26521 ctccccggct atatatcggg cccccggggt tattatacag ggtaagtcta tattcgtcta
    26581 tctaagccgt aatcctttct ccgcggccta tagcttatta gatagctagc tcctagtccc
    26641 ggtatctagc tttaaaatct ccgctaatcg tgatatttag cgggggtgtt tatattaata
    26701 gtaagtccta acagtctatc tctcttatta cacctttata ggagtttagg aagtatattc
    26761 cgtttacttt aactagtagg aggtccctta atcccggcga gggtatatat acatctatgt
    26821 gtgtgtctat ttaacgcctt ggtatagcac tagtaaatac taggtatacg ctcctcttag
    26881 agtattaggc ggtacgatct ctatatatct atgctaagag attatagtgc taatcgctta
    26941 actctataac tttttcccac gaaacccgat aaaacctata ctatactatc gttagtagta
    27001 tataagatat ataagaataa aaatgtctat gtctaggagt gcgccctcgg gggcctcctt
    27061 actgctttcc tatcccgcta tcctatttct agggcagcac tccttatcct aatcgtgagg
    27121 ataataggta tatcttttct agatatcccg ttacgtcgtt tagcgtggcg aaagccgctc
    27181 cattcgttag tatctctata agagtctcct ataggttata ctattactta tccctatact
    27241 agagtaaggc tggctattta ctatctctaa tacccctaac cttctaataa tagacgatat
    27301 acccccttat tttcgtatgc ctgtggctat aatccgcgat aaagtcttta tacctaaagc
    27361 gctcgtagta atctctaata tcactatatc tagtatatac ctataggagg cgtactaata
    27421 tcctacgtgg tagactaagt tcctttggtt cgcgtcggct aaaccctagt ctatactata
    27481 aggccttatt atacccgttt agttgggata cagcgtatta ttatctaagc ctagtcctag
    27541 agtaagtctt taattaagcc tttaccccgg cctagattag ccttttattg tgtaatagta
    27601 taccgtatat attatttcta gagcagagct tatcggctct cttattacct agtattccta
    27661 tataccccgg gcactactta agattagtaa agactttact tactagtctt tactatcgca
    27721 ggaattcgtg tcttaacaat ctaggggcta tactagctag tcccttaagt actgcttagt
    27781 tatggatata gtaggagact tagtctattt ccggtagccg taacgctaca gtaaggccgc
    27841 gcgtggctcc tataatctct ccgtcgaata ctactatagt ataaaggtgc ccgtgccccg
    27901 aggtgatttc ttatccgcta tactagacgg agaataccta ggttaaactt tactctttct
    27961 atgatccgtt agagtaaact attatatatt ttagaggtag tttatccacc tattcgttaa
    28021 aagacttcac ggctttttcc tttaagcggt tattaagtag cttattatag tgtcgtgttc
    28081 cggtaaatta gggccgtata agtagcttct ttagtaggtt tatgtctata agctcgcggg
    28141 tttataggac ccgtggcctc cgggtaaagg ccttagtctt cctagcctct cctctatata
    28201 tcgcggtcat ggcttatatg ttagggtact ctacttttag tcctgtatat cgtatcgcgt
    28261 acctttatta gaggtactcg gcgtattctt ctaaggaagg tataccggct tcttagtata
    28321 gggctgctct aggtattatt ctctatatag gtagtattac tataagtatc gttatctata
    28381 cttaacgtat tataagggtt tagaagaggt atccggataa aggccggctg atatgccgta
    28441 tacggcgtta tagacgatgt gaatagttaa gatataaaga agtgaagata tagaactagc
    28501 taagtatgag ctcgtaaagc tctatagcag aagcagctaa tatacttcta tcctttagct
    28561 aatttatcta taggaatacg tatatagcta atatatctct gtatatatag taataccccc
    28621 ctcccgaaaa tataatcgtc ctgattaccg atcctttcct atataagttt gttataagac
    28681 cgagttctga ccccctttaa aagcagaaat aaaaaactaa gtaaatattc cataactata
    28741 aagtaacctt attactaatc tccgcacgat taagttttct accgtaaatt attctccctt
    28801 agtctaattc cacctcgatg atgaaaagtt ttccttattt cttcactata cgatagttta
    28861 attatcctta tctaactaat tatcgcctct agtattaccc gtaatcgtga ccacttacta
    28921 ctatttagtc taaggttaag attaaggcta taattagttc tatggcttct gctgcgtcta
    28981 cgggtatact aatagatcta gctagataaa aggccttttc tgctaggtat acgacttctt
    29041 tgtaggcgta accgttagta ttattatagg tgttagcttt tttaggtcta ttcgtagttt
    29101 acttactatt atgtttataa cgctctattt actttcgacg ttagataatg tatcatctaa
    29161 atcttctagg ctattcttag tgcgtgttct tagattgtct atattcgtct tagtattagc
    29221 agcgttctat ttataattat cgtagtagtc cgttaagtct tttcggatta ctttttcgat
    29281 attattagta ttagtttata gacggttaat cttatttttc agtttagtcc ttaacttgtt
    29341 tttaagagtt ataaggtcta taagtatcac gatctattat atcgctattc cctagtatat
    29401 agatattacc gtctatatac ctccttaacc gcttatatta gttatcttat acctttttag
    29461 ttttacctgt ataaactcta tgtcgtcgct aggtaatagg agtcttttac gttacctgtt
    29521 atgtataccg ttatcctgct atttaataat ctcctacacg attttatctt tattacttat
    29581 aacgggctaa tcgctattaa ttttaccgtt attatatagc gctaaagtta taatatagta
    29641 tataaggtac tcgtaccccg tattaatttt atcccgtaat ctttatacta ggtctatagg
    29701 attaaataat attaatccga taagttaatt aactctagcg atcaaatact aatctatatt
    29761 tctatcggct cttataatta taaaacgcta atctataaat atttattaaa cgagcgcgtt
    29821 agtataacta actactccta ttatagtagg ggctattatt attccgggtg ccgttttcta
    29881 aggctaagtc gtctacggaa cttactatat tatagactaa gataccgccg attactaaac
    29941 ctattatatc gtttattagg gctaaaatat ctgctatagt gccgtaggtt ataactggat
    30001 tatttagttt gtctataagg gttactatac ggctattatc tatataatta gattcccgaa
    30061 gtcgtcccta tgaggaccgt acttattatc tccgtaaacc tatacattct tattatctat
    30121 agcgaatcct ccccggggta tcatctagcg cttatcgtct attactgaat ccgggtccta
    30181 agtatcgtcg agaaatcccg ggtcctccta atagcgatat ttagccgtgg ctacgagtgc
    30241 tttctcgaaa tactatagcg tattccgatt atctagaagg taatccatat cgtcgatttt
    30301 ctattatata atagtctatt tatctatcta tcctacgaaa ctacgttttc ctcctcttat
    30361 ctatatatag tgcgctactt attatacctc ggttatattc ggactaagat acgcctcctt
    30421 tatatcctgg ataactttct atgatttcga cttattactg ctaataacgg ctacctagct
    30481 cgaatagaat atagctatat ctcccttagt ctaaaccgtg cgagactatt ctgccgatag
    30541 aaataataga atatcataaa accacttatc ctattaataa ttcttacata gatatttagc
    30601 tattttacgt agtagctaga tattagttct tatagtgtta acgataagta atctcttttc
    30661 gagataatta acgtctctcg gtatagggtc cggcggttta actagtttac ccacttaacg
    30721 tttttagtcg gtatattaag tgtgagtgga tagatttact taggtctaga ataaaaggag
    30781 atctataagt gatttacgta atataagaga agtggtttaa ggaaactagt agtggaatta
    30841 ggatattagc tattctcgaa aacgatatag tataaaagga aatagaagag taaaagctac
    30901 ggcgtaaagg gtgatataag tagagatcta tagcaataac gttagtgggc ataatagata
    30961 gtagaagcga ttatgaataa aggcgtaaaa taatttatag aataatagga gtgattttaa
    31021 gtagagtaac ggttattata aggtgaatag aatataaggt ctatataagg gatatataaa
    31081 taaagataat agaaaagtgg agtaaaacta ttattataag aagaataata ggatatagag
    31141 tgaataggct ctgattttat taagatagtg aaaaagggag gtgaatttat aatgattaag
    31201 cgaaacggct ccctatattc taggataata aaaatagatc ctattaaatt ccgtttacgg
    31261 ttagtcttat cactttatta gaggttatcg tcgttctact agcgatattc ggtatcgtcg
    31321 tcactccgtt ttcgtaatat ccttacttcc actagtttct aatactttac gagagtctta
    31381 tctaagagta tttagtcgtc tattcctcct ccggtaagct tttccatggt aatatgatat
    31441 cgctttttaa actcgtaaat aagatcgctc gtattttcta taaagatctg ctatagatac
    31501 tactcgttat actaattagg ctagcctctc tatctaacta gatattctgt ctataaccgt
    31561 ctaccccggg taataatacg tctttttagt agattttcga tcttatacga taactattcg
    31621 tcgttatctc ccttaaccac tattaggcct agtttcgtct tctctctgcc gaatagatct
    31681 ccgactagcg ctaggataag gtatacgata gatacgactc tatatactct ctaagcttat
    31741 agaaaattaa gcttataggc taatagactt attacccgca cgatacaaaa tagtctaata
    31801 tgctattata actattttct agaatcctta ctctaacccg gtaatttata tcctttatat
    31861 aaatgtaaat aaaccttatt gttaacgtta aatatatacg gtcttctcgt agtattataa
    31921 tatcgtttta tatcggctat tacgatcgct ataagatact cggcctccta ttaatatagc
    31981 tgtctaatat aatctatcta ttccttatta aaagtcggta atagacccgt gtctactatt
    32041 agatctataa tagactacgg tttaaatcct attagaaact tattcggtga ggtgtcgaat
    32101 attattatat aagcctaatt tagagcgtat tataccgccg ggattatatc tagccacgga
    32161 atatcgctta tagatatata ataccgtaga ataatcttaa tagactaatt cttttactcc
    32221 gaggagccgt tcatctataa ataccacgct atagctaaag cgagtttagt tcttaagcgt
    32281 ttaaatagtt cttactagaa ttctaatata aacttcgagt cttgatctaa gataatacgg
    32341 ataggcagcc cctagtccgt aagctatagt atccgtaata aaagctctgc ctagtcttat
    32401 gccgtatagg tcgagtgacc gggtattaaa gtcgtcttct tactagtctt ataggtgact
    32461 attagcagag tatcgaactt attaacgggc ttatacttta gtgtctagaa taaatattta
    32521 taatccacta gcggtaaact aataataaaa tcgattataa taacagagaa cggtactaaa
    32581 ggtagtataa tcggttatat ctcgctaata ggcttttgct agtttatagt attattaagg
    32641 tagactaggt aataccgtgc ctactcggta attacggcta gctttccgcg gaagctaaat
    32701 ccgtctagcg cgtggattat acgtttaact ctgaaataat aattattatc gcatactatc
    32761 tatagaatct taggtattag cttctatagc actaataaat ataatcgtcc gttttcgccg
    32821 actacatata atagtccgtt ctaaagtcaa gctagtagaa tcttccgttt ataactacta
    32881 gagttcttag cgccttttta ctatacctat agcttatcga taataggctt atactttacg
    32941 cccgtcttat atacctgcta aaactcctcc cgtagcttat taggtatagt atagtcgacc
    33001 gcgatatagg ttaagacggg atcggttacg ttactataca tctttagtac ggtatatact
    33061 tatagagctc tattataatc ggtctaaata ttatctaatt cgctagcatg tagtgatttt
    33121 accttattag ttctcttcgc cttcttctat cctataagct tctaagaatc cttatcgtct
    33181 ataataggta aactaaaaag agtatcaggg actagatttt attgactaag gatataccac
    33241 acttttagtc gaaactggct aagaaatatc gaggctacta ttaattaagg gttaagttta
    33301 ttaatatcta ctatctttag agaggtctag tatactacac tttaagttac ttagtgattt
    33361 attagtacta ttataggcta tctataggat tatagtcaac gccgtaatat cttataagcc
    33421 taaactagcg tataaatctc taattctata tctttatatc gtatcttagt agctattagc
    33481 ttcctagaaa ggaacataat cggctagatc gtatacaaag gaatcttacc tttatgctaa
    33541 ggcaccgaaa gataaaatag ggaaacaccg agtccgctac cgctagtatc taaattaagg
    33601 aaagttatct agtctggatt acaataatat agacgtatct cttccgtaac ctgcttctaa
    33661 ataatattaa aagcctacct ttctatagcg gttagcttat acgttaatct gcctatttat
    33721 cgctgcctaa ggtgctttag tgctaatagt ataacttagc ccgcggtctt tacgttatta
    33781 agtagcgtag tcttacgttt ctatagcgga tcgactttta cccggaacca gggaataaaa
    33841 cgtcgtataa acccgacttt actaatataa gtctttaaat taaatagctt cttaggtatt
    33901 ttaagctatt ataaagcctt aatacgatcg gtggttatat atagactaat tctattaacc
    33961 ttaaaatcga gtaaatatac cgagttatat atatagaagg acttagctag ggataaagcg
    34021 agacgaatat cctaaaatag ctttataata atccgtagat attataggta ctccttaaac
    34081 gaatccgaaa agataataat atcgtcgata taagccctat agaagtatct atatttaaat
    34141 agtctttaat ctataaaacg ctatacgaac ggcggagagt tatggaatcc tattaatata
    34201 actactaacc gttttaaccc acgaggggag ataatcgtta tacagtcctt atatccttcc
    34261 tataccggta gctagtggaa aaaggagcta gcgttaaata tgctaaacta ccttttccct
    34321 taaaggcact atataatctt atcctgcgat agaattaggt acgcgttacg taatataacg
    34381 gcgttaagtt tccgtagatt aataaccact ctgcctttac gtatcctatt tatagtacgc
    34441 tatactataa atactaggta tataaaagaa gtggctttac gttactaggt tattctaccg
    34501 attttatata tatcgtcgaa cttagtatcc aggtatactc tatcgttagc gcttagttag
    34561 taagggcgtg agtatagact tattcgttac taattattaa ctaggttaac gcgtattcgc
    34621 ttctcgggta atggaggaat aattcctcta tcgcgctata tattatactc gtcgagtagc
    34681 ttataaaccc gttaagcctt ttctggttct atagtataga tataaatacc tgttaggtgc
    34741 ctgcagcagt ggttataata ggtccctagt gtgaatctat aggggtctag gtatgccacg
    34801 tctaagaccc cttaaggcat aaataaagta agttattata tagtaaatag aatagtccct
    34861 caaagtaaat aaggtagccc tcgagaaagt aaataaatag ccctcgagga gtagagcgta
    34921 gccttaagga gcgagggagc ctccccttta aaggggaggc tagcgattaa tctcattctt
    34981 tagctatacc tatagtctga ccctattata atcctatcgt gattatacct agttccttat
    35041 ttaaccctac ctttttactc tttacgacta cctatttaat attttaatcg ctttaccctc
    35101 taagggcgcg aagaccgtta aggagagtca ctaagatatc taactatcac gaaataaata
    35161 atcctacttt cgatttcgat aaggctgctc ttattactag cactacctct actactacct
    35221 ctacccctat taccgtccct gttccctaga ccacggtcac gataggaccc gcgtataacc
    35281 ctaacctgcc cctgtatacg aacgttaacc tagccatgct aacggaggaa taactagata
    35341 aacacgttaa atagatagag gtatagaacc accgtaagcg taagctcgcg tactttacta
    35401 agctagaggc ggatactgcc gccgctacta ccgctgccgc caatgctatt aatcctacta
    35461 tgaatcctag cctcgccgat attacctatt atcgtatagc taaacctcga cgtcgtatta
    35521 tcgtaacgct atcgggatcc taatataccc acgatatatc cacgatatcg tctatacacg
    35581 gatccgctac ctaggctaag tttaatttcc ccctgcctaa ataggatagc gtatcctagg
    35641 ctaagtaccg tatatttatt taggagacta attagcggtt cgacctggat tcttaatcct
    35701 tccccacgga cgctacgaaa aactacatta ttatatcatg gctcccctat tactttaaga
    35761 aacactagta ggctaaatta cgatataaat ataatagcga ctctaatagg gttagctagg
    35821 ctatactata gacttagtta tcctattagg tcgacgataa taatacccgc ttacgggaag
    35881 tagcggtata gatccagagc gaatctatct tattctagag agagggagag tcctacgcta
    35941 agtttatata ataataggaa gccctagagt cggaactgcc gggcaagctc gtagactagt
    36001 ggaggatcta gataatgcta ataagggttc ttctacctat tcgggactat atagtgttta
    36061 taggggtccc taaggactac taggatctag ccctagccta ttataaggct aaggctttaa
    36121 ccgttaacga cggactagcc gttacataag tagactttta gtctaatacc taatagtatc
    36181 ggttccgttc gcgtgcccta ggataaagta cccaggcgcc tacctacagt tctactagtg
    36241 gccctccttc tacccctatt cctgccccta gttctacgtt cacccctacg tctatactag
    36301 cctctgcccc tagctaccct atacgcccta gaccgttatc gtaccttgat tctattacct
    36361 gccataacta taactaaaag gggcactata ccactatata ccttagccct tataccgagc
    36421 gacgcttaag taatagtaac ccgaatacct aaccggtgtc tatattatat cctatagtcg
    36481 gccgtgttac gggtaaggtg ccttagggat aatacccacc ttaagtaacc ccctctacta
    36541 ctactatacc ggtaaaggca cgcgtttcct ttcgctaagg tagggaatag gtgtagatat
    36601 cggccctcct taacggaggc gccgatatta acgttttaga tcggtccctc ctaggaccta
    36661 gttaggttcc taaggggtcc ccggttccgg tatcctggat gacggaagga taaataaaga
    36721 taactctagg atctacctat aggattatcg tcgctaccga ctactaggga cataagaggg
    36781 tataacgcgc cgagttccac gttataaacc tcacagacat aaagattatc ctagggaggc
    36841 cgtggcttat agccgttaac cctaacatta attagtagta tagtatatag acctacccct
    36901 tgacctacgt agagcttagt gtagttatat ccctcagaga gctatatagg gtagttagat
    36961 aagctaagtc tatccttact ctaacctata taggttctac gcggggccta tatattagct
    37021 atgttagcct agcagaaaac cctttagtag gacataggga taaatcccta gtagacgggg
    37081 tctaccttag cctaaacggg gacctagtag ccacccccgc gctaccggaa tagtattaag
    37141 attttgctaa cgtttttaac atcgagaaca ccggccgctt accgatatat tagtagtagg
    37201 attacgtaat cgagattaag gaagggaaaa agccgctata cggtcttatt tatcccctta
    37261 ccgcgtagga gcttgaggta ctacgatagt atctatagga tacagttata aaaggttaga
    37321 ttagaccgtc tgctagtccg gccggcgctc ctattctatt tattcctaag aagggtagta
    37381 agctacgtct ttatattgac tatagaggat tgaataaggt gatagttaag gaccgtactc
    37441 ccctgcccct gatccacgaa atcctagatc ggttatcgtt agcgtagtac tatactaagc
    37501 tggatcttaa ggacgtatac tatcggctcc gtatacgagc tggtgataag tggaagatag
    37561 cgttccggac gaaatacggt cactacgaat acctggttat gctattcggt cttactaacg
    37621 ccctagtaag cttctaacag tatattaacc aggcgttaac gggccttatc gatactagct
    37681 atatagtcta ccttaacgat atccttattt atagtaagga cttggttacc caccgcgtgt
    37741 atattcgcga ggtccttata aggcttaagt agtggtccct gcatactaac cctgataagt
    37801 gtgagtttaa gactaaagac gttaaattcc tcgggtttat ctatagccta aatagggtac
    37861 gtatagaccc ggcccgcgct aaggctatcc gcgactagaa acttcctaat agtattaaga
    37921 agatataggt cttcctaggc tttacgggct tttataggcg ttttattaag aattactcta
    37981 aggtggccgc cccttttata gcatatctta aagggggccc tactaggggc tatgccgggg
    38041 tcctcgtgct ttcttagtag gcctaggtcg tgttcgaaga aataaagcta ttattgtaga
    38101 aggccccggt cctacggtat tttaaccctg ctctgcctat acgaattaag ctagacgctt
    38161 ccgcttttat aattagggct attattagtt agctcgagga taggctataa agacccgtta
    38221 cgtttatatc ccgtaagctc cacagcgcta agcttaatta tagcacgccc gattctaagc
    38281 ttatagctat tatcgagtct ttccgtacgt agcgttacta catggcctat agttaaagcc
    38341 ctatagtagt cctaatagac tacctaaact atcgccacct actagataag cctaagctta
    38401 agggatagca tacgtggtgg cttaaggagc tcgccctgtt taattttaag atccggtacc
    38461 gcccggggat attaaacccc gcggattggt tattaagaaa gccctaatat acgccctata
    38521 agcgtcccct agttactaac cgggctaagg cggtaaagtc tttttctaag cgttttatag
    38581 gctatattgg gaactaacgt ggttcccgtg ctaccctagt ttctattccc gctcttccta
    38641 ccttactggt taagacgtaa gcggataacc tttttttaaa acccgctcct cctaccttag
    38701 tagtagagat ataagcgcat aaccttttct cctttataga gtctgtttcg aagcgttctg
    38761 ccttaggcct atatggggcc tagtatagta cccgcgctat tcccgctttt aactcccctt
    38821 taccggaaaa ggtggtagag gcgtaagcgg ataacctttc cttaaagcgc ttatcgaggt
    38881 attttatttt aggccttatc gggaattagc gtggttccta taataccccc gattctaacc
    38941 ctgttttacc cgctcttaat tcccccacct tactagaaga ggtggtagag gcgtaagcgg
    39001 aagacccttt ttacgcccgt tagcgagaag cccacggcga cgataccacg tacagataat
    39061 agtctaggag tggtggtatc ctttatttta agaatcgtgt ttatatgcta gactactcta
    39121 gcctccgtta gaaggtccta tagtgtttct ataatggacc tagcgtaggg tattataggg
    39181 ttataagaac tgctaaaaga atttcggatt tttacttcta ggactatctc ccccgggata
    39241 tacgttagtt tatacttacc tgcggcgtgt gttaatatac taagccgcgg cactataagc
    39301 tatatagcga gctggcgagt cttttagtgc cttagcgccc ctttatagag atatctatca
    39361 actttatcac gggcctgccg ccggtttata gcgcggctgt ggataggaaa taagatacta
    39421 tccttgtggt ggtataccgc ctaataaagt actcgatcta tatccctata agcagtggcc
    39481 taatagccga ggggatcgct aagtctttat agtattacgt tttctgtacc tttagcttac
    39541 ctaatagtat tatatccgat cgcggggcgt tatttacgag tcgtttttaa gtaactttat
    39601 attgctgcct cggcactata taacgcctat ctatagcgtg gcacccgtaa acggatagat
    39661 agacggagcg atagaactag aacctcgagt attacctgcg tatattctat tcgcaggaag
    39721 aggataccta ggttaaccga ctaccgctcg cagaattcac ctataatacg gcgtggtatt
    39781 ctacgatact ttataccccc gccgatacgt taataggtta taacccccga ggccctaacg
    39841 aagtgtagct cttaagggta ggcgaggccc gcgccgctaa agccgagacc taagcggaat
    39901 accttatagc ctagcgccga tttatttcgg accttattac aagggcgtag gcttcctacg
    39961 aacggtatta taataacggt cgtgcctagc gttcctttaa agtggacgag tacgtcttac
    40021 tatccacgaa gaatatccga tagaaaagac cctcgaaaaa gcttagcgat aagtttatta
    40081 gtccgtataa gatgactaag attatcggta tatatagtct agcctactaa ttagacctcc
    40141 taaagggtat aaggctttat aacgttttcc cggtttccct actagaacta tagaggtccc
    40201 gcgatcggtt ataaccggaa ccacctatag tcgatattaa accggattcg gataagtata
    40261 aggtcgaagc tattctagcc tatcgatatt aaggtaagcg acgctaatac ctgattaaat
    40321 ggatagggta tagcgacgag gagaatacct aagagccgaa gcggaatatc cttaacgaac
    40381 tcgtcgacgc ttactttaag gtaagactat tagggaacta aataggttta cacactatcc
    40441 ctataggaga ccttatagat ataacgtaag ggcgttattc tacccttccc cccccttacg
    40501 gataacgaga cttactagga actaaatagg tttatacact atccccgtaa aggacctaat
    40561 agagataagg gctacgtatc ggctatattg acctagaaaa ccctttagtg ggccgttaga
    40621 gataaattct taggcaggga ccccccctta acctagacgg ggaccgtata ggtattatcg
    40681 cctcggttaa tattttcttc cttttaagcg ttttgctctc gatctctatt cttcctttta
    40741 agcgttttgc tcccgacctt tattcctctt cgggcataac gccctaaccc ccgttcctct
    40801 tccttcggta tagcggctta atgcccttaa agtctatttc cctctactat tcccttaagt
    40861 gaccgtcacg atagggatac gattatatta taataggagt atagttaggg actgtcgggg
    40921 ttataatagg aataccctaa agctggttaa aaaaaaagga aaaacctaac ccgaaggcta
    40981 gtaaaaaacc taaaaaaaaa attaccgttc ctctatatat actattacgg cccctttagg
    41041 gcgtccttaa accctactaa cttatcgttt agaggggtag gctcgcgcct aaccgcctcg
    41101 ccgttatcct ctatatatac ttagctctgc cccgcggtag tagccgttac ccccttttac
    41161 ccactacccg cggatagcgt cgaaggataa aaagatagcg gcgttttcgc cttctactat
    41221 ttcttcttct tcttccctga taaaggagtt aagggcgtta aagccttctt cccctttttc
    41281 ttcgctaatg aggtcggcac tatatcgtta tcgtcgggca cttcgtaagg gtccggcggg
    41341 ccttatagac cctacggcac aaagccttaa ggttacgcgt tactactact atcgctaaat
    41401 atatcgtcac ctataaagct aacccccgcg ggggctaagg cagaccctaa gggtataggt
    41461 aggtctctct aagcctaggc taggttaaga gtagctatct acttaaaggt agtagccgtc
    41521 cgctcctagg ccgcgagatc acgcccgtgt aatataaggc gttattattt aatattaagg
    41581 cgtttctgct cgacggtaag acgctgctac tatagcccga cgaattactt aaggagcgac
    41641 tctgtactat taagcctctc gtagatatct tctgctattt tctagcaggc gtcggtaact
    41701 tccttagctt aacgccgagt agctatagct tcctcggtag ataaccggtt aacctctaat
    41761 atcgcctaac ctaaagcctt tctaaggata acctggtatc gaattgctat ggcctagtac
    41821 tataaaggat taataagggt attatatagg gttaataaag ggatatagta atacttacac
    41881 ggcgactttt attgaggcca cttttcttaa tagcgataac taaaaccttc tatagctgct
    41941 cggtagcgtt cttaccagta atagagagct attatatata ttagaaacag gcctatagag
    42001 tagtctataa agggagggac tatagctata gggataataa taaagatata taacttggta
    42061 cgcggtattt aaggctatta tgcttagagt agtagtggta tttatttata cgccgactat
    42121 tatcgccgtg tcggtatatc tcggccttaa tagtatacgt cttttcctta aagttaatta
    42181 ttactaactt acccgtataa catatatagg gggcctttag atccccgcct atactaatat
    42241 ctactacctt ttagcgggga gcgactaata gcgtagtagt taacgttaaa ggcgtagccg
    42301 tagtaagagt agtaggcttt agcgtagtag gctacgtagt agactaccta gcggactata
    42361 aagtcgatac cgtaaccacg attttaatcc ttttagagga ccgtattata ctcgcgggag
    42421 tggcgacgtg cttattatta ttattatctt cctaagaagg tatagtgact acactaaacg
    42481 cgtggttagc tagtattata ggctaaagac gtttagaagc acttatacaa cggtagttat
    42541 ttaattaata aagactataa gtcgttagta cgcgatatct cggattaagg ggaaaactta
    42601 taaagagtag tataatcgaa aaattaagta tagaagagga agaaaaaaga ataggaaaag
    42661 ggagtaacgg taggttatac catatcccct atagcggtta tatagcacct atttttagta
    42721 taaagaagga agctacgagt tcgcggaagg agtaatatta gaccctatat aatactagct
    42781 taggagcctt tatagataga ttaaagagat aacctaggag gataaaggag caggtctaaa
    42841 aggctcttag gagggaatta ccctagaacc tattagggtc taggctagga tattagcttt
    42901 agtagtttag ttaacgaaat gcacccgggt cggggctata gccgaggaag gctccgtgta
    42961 agaactaggc ggggacctat cggggtcccc gttatggaag gctccggttc ggggtattag
    43021 ggaatttaga gaggaactcg gaggctaggt ttttagagga gccgagaggc cggcacggat
    43081 cgggcgctcc taagaatagg agtatccggg ggaggtcgct atattaggtg cctatagcag
    43141 tgattataat aagtccctag tgtaaaccta taagggtcta ggtatacccc gtctaagacc
    43201 ccttaaggta taaataaagt aagttattat atagtaaaca gaataatccc tcgaagtaaa
    43261 taaggcagcc cttaagaaag taaataagta gcccttaagg agtagagcgt agccttaagg
    43321 agcgagggag ccgccccttt aaaagggagg ccagcgatta atctgattct ttagctacac
    43381 ccacgttctg accctattat gatcccatcg tgattatacc tggttccctg cttgacccta
    43441 cctttttact ctttgcgact acctatttaa taataccgtc ttttatctta atcttaggaa
    43501 cgttattagg tctctccgga tttatcgtgc tatactttta ccgattagct ctcggcttat
    43561 cgctctgtta tacgatattc ttagcgatac gtaagagttc ctcgtatagg gctttaagga
    43621 tacgacatat aaaatccgag tcttcgaact attccccttt aatagctatt agagcgtaag
    43681 tatttaccta ttcgactagt tctacctctt tattatccta taagtctata atataaccga
    43741 ctcttttatt ccggtataga gtacggccga cggtattgtt attaatataa tagaagacct
    43801 taggagtata agtattatat atataataca gagctatata cttatagtcg ggttcgaaat
    43861 aatatttata cctgtcgggt agactagtgc attttacggg aattaaagtg gagaagagcg
    43921 gcgggataaa aaccgtctat gctactataa ctctacgaat ataatatcct ataggtcttt
    43981 tccgatatcc cgtaatcgag atccttatac cgtgataacc tacgacacgt agatattcta
    44041 tagaatagag gatattaacg ctataagtgc ttaggaataa agctcctagt agttttttag
    44101 ccttaagttt attaattacc taggccgtaa cggtaaaatg ccccagaact agtatagcct
    44161 aaatataacc gtcgatatag aagtcgaata tagtaatctc cttaacgact attttcccgg
    44221 taacgctata tatcggccgt ggatatatag ccttagtaaa acggacgtta taagtataac
    44281 ttattagcca ctatctatcg actataatag tagtataacc ggaattaacg taaacttcta
    44341 aaggctaagc tattagggta aacttaatca gtattcgata gtacgtgtat cggttaatag
    44401 ctttagctat agatacctaa gcgttaataa tcttattcgg tctaaaagag taaaaaccgt
    44461 ggagagcgtc tagcttaggt ggcttttacg gcttcgtagt agacggtgaa tatatatcct
    44521 cgtaagccta tagtgtatct agtcgctccg cccgcagggc tatagattcc tacgagtccg
    44581 ataatactaa aaacggggtt acggattccg acgctttgta ttcggtctac gggattacag
    44641 atattaggat cgtgggttat atattaggcg atataatagc gtcctcgatc tactaaccgc
    44701 tactccgata cggactctag cccttaggct ttagcggtat atacgtatta gaatagttat
    44761 atcgaaagag cttattttta ctaggaaaat ataccgtata cttagtatat ttataaaagc
    44821 gtggctttat atcgagatac atatagggtc tggttttcta cggtgaaacc tactttcaag
    44881 atatctatag tcttttagcc ttatatccta aagccgatta agcgatagac taagaaagag
    44941 aagaagaaga ataagaagaa aaagaaggag aaggaaaaag gcctatatag cctgcgaaat
    45001 aagaataata aacgttaata tcgttagagt ctagctcctt agtcttataa taataagttt
    45061 tttctccgtt acttaaaatc ttatcgataa acttaaagcc cttagcgcgt agagcgtcct
    45121 cttcctataa tctataagaa ttatctatag tattataggt tacctcttta cgggtattcg
    45181 aatatcctgg cttaacccac tatcgtacac gacgagtaga gggatatcgt atctctctat
    45241 agaacttacc gcctctacga aactagtagc ctccgcggct attgtattct taattattct
    45301 aattaccacg gttacctcgg ttattctagt ttccctaacc tttactagta ccgaaacgat
    45361 tatctataga ccggctaccc gcgaatgggt tattaaaata gttaataaag ccgcctttac
    45421 cgccgtaacg accctaatta gcgttattag tatcggtatt atcgaataga ctatagtctt
    45481 ttcggttatg taatgggccg gaatgctaag agcataatcc gggtggacgc ttgcagaatc
    45541 tgcactgtat aaaatacggt ggcagcgttt ccctgacggt ctgagacagt tataattgta
    45601 tataattgcc ttaattaaat tttgacctat tttatgacga ttttgactac gctttattag
    45661 ataattaaga gtcttacttg ctaagtgaac tacctacctt tttacctcta ccactattac
    45721 cgatttaaga agctatctag ctacgccgat agagcgtgtt aatctataaa taactattaa
    45781 gatatcgtat cttagcccta ttacgtataa aacctataag gattaggagc tctggcgacg
    45841 cctatacgaa ttagttacca cctataataa tgtgtggagg tttctccgcc tagtcgattc
    45901 gacttagtta cccgaggagc caataatacc gagttacgac tttttcccct ttataccgcc
    45961 taggcgtacc cctacgtaat atcttgacct tatggacgct ggccagaaag cgtacgacgt
    46021 cgaaatcgcg cgctagaaga ttctataaac gtaatacgat agctacctaa aagggattaa
    46081 cgctatactg acctagtagg ttaatactat cgactaaagc cgtagataac tgctacgagg
    46141 aggcatgcct cgcgaggtat acgacgccct taaacgcgat acggattaat acctggctac
    46201 ccgctaaacc gatacccacg aagagtatat cgagcacgca cggtaccctg cgaatagcct
    46261 taagaagctc ggggagtagt tagataagtg gcagctatta ctataaagct ataaagatac
    46321 cggtttaaag cccactacgt atatataggt tatagatttc tttagaggta tacgccccta
    46381 taccggccgt gattagacta aagccgaggg acgccttata gataactaag tagttatacc
    46441 cgaaaacctt tataccctta gctagaagta tattaatact agacttaaag actaaggaaa
    46501 acgcggtagc caccgcgcta tagtattccc tatactatat accggaagcg aaaatagtga
    46561 agatacctta aaggccacgg ctaagccctg taagaagggc ggccgtggga agaataaagc
    46621 tgagaatcct actgccgcgg tatctatagc tataccttta gctgctttaa ctaaccgttt
    46681 cttttctaag cgccgctaat ctactttata gagagggtag atctaccgcg tatacgctat
    46741 acttagccac gatattaacg cctacttcta tttattcccg gatatggtat ataacgatta
    46801 aacacccttc cagagcacta aaataacagt ctaacggatc tccatatacg accccttgct
    46861 acgcgcggaa gtggaagaac tacgcgccgt aaagaaggtg aagaaggata taagccggga
    46921 ctctatatag cttaaagagg cgtgacttaa ctatagcagc gtccatagcg gcgtctccta
    46981 cgccgccacc tttacagcta gcactactac tagctaccct cttcgaacct ctaatatcct
    47041 cgattccggt actactattt atatttttaa cgatttttcc cgcttttctg attttacacc
    47101 cgctacgccg ggagactacg tagttatagg cagttcgtcc ctgcctatta aaggttacgg
    47161 taatataact gtgagattaa acggactaat aggaggcctc gatttcaggc tattaaacgt
    47221 cgtatactac gaggattttg cctataattt aatctctaac taacgcctat atcttcgagg
    47281 atactagtag gattaaaagc cactaaataa ctgtattcgg cgttctgata gatttatact
    47341 atactagcta aattaccgct tcgattaaac cgttattaaa tacgtgccct ctaactaatc
    47401 tgcggctact tttctaggct cttcttctac ccaaaaagct atttataaat cgacgatacg
    47461 ctatctaagg actacagagg gtatcttata gtatctataa ctagggtata ctagccctga
    47521 accgcttagg cacctagaag agtagacgta gggggttaaa ataaagggac taataactat
    47581 cgactacgaa gcctataagc ttataaagat aaaacggtat attagtaggc gcccttatac
    47641 tatacctgct tatgtagggg agcggtaggc aattaatttc acggatttta atagaacgtc
    47701 cgatagggac tcgcggttta tgtttttcac cgactaatat agtggttttt cggctgccta
    47761 cgttataaag agtaagctag tagtggatat cctcgtaata attaaggaat tcctcgccta
    47821 ggtggactgc taattaggct ataaggtgcg cgttatcgaa tctaataacg aactaactta
    47881 atcccacgat atcacctaat tcctgcataa cgagggtatc cttttagagg gatctactac
    47941 cgatacttaa gcgtagaacg ggggtgccga atgcgctact gccgttgtta tcctaaaagg
    48001 ttatgcgatg aatatctata taaaactgcc gccgtttata tagcctaagg ctattcctac
    48061 ggctgcgtac gtctataacc gcacgccacg aaggcagttt aataaggaat ggaaaacgct
    48121 atacgaggtc ctttttaaaa ggaagccgat tttattatac cttcgagctt acggctataa
    48181 ggcgtacgcg ataataaagg acgcctagaa ggctgctaat aagctattaa atcgtatcgc
    48241 tcctcgcgcc tatatcggct accttatcgg ctacgattct actaatattt tccgtatcta
    48301 ggtgcctagc ctacgccgct aaccgcgtta ttcgaatacg cgatatagat tttaacgaac
    48361 acgctttctt taacggcgat atcgccacct ttaaggacga cctccgttaa ttaaccgagg
    48421 agtacttaga agacctaatt agttagatcg agtaggagag ggctagagat ttacggctat
    48481 ttacggacgt ataagctaag gacccccccc ctttatataa ctgcttattt taaattatta
    48541 gatccgggga taaacgcccc cggatcccct tcctcgacgg ctttgccggt aaggtaatag
    48601 tccgtaatac ccggccgtaa aggggtggag gagcctatct cgagttaatt aggataagat
    48661 ttgggttata aatagtgtga tttagccggt atagcgccta atcaccgtct atatccgccc
    48721 gatctattac ttcctactct actaataacc ccgccgttag ttatagcgct aatagtagcc
    48781 ggtatattag gaaaccgtga tacccctata gccgtagggt tctaggaaaa cggaatatag
    48841 tgctacgata cccctatagc tatagctata gggctcttat taaataaagg agcataacta
    48901 atttcgtaag gagatagcta gaaaagagac tattaggtta tagtatttaa cgctagccgt
    48961 tacataccta atatatctat attaaatagg attccgctaa ctaaattata gttaaaaggg
    49021 tctacgccta tatcgctata acgacgctta acgataccct acgaatccac ggccccggcg
    49081 gtagctaccg gaaatataac ccgcgaggct atatcgggaa atataagccc ggcggttact
    49141 ccggcgggta ctctggtagt taccccgata gccgtaaaga tccaccgtaa agacctccct
    49201 cctcctccga agaaccctcg cgatataccc ttataccctt acggccactt atgccgatag
    49261 gcataagaag accacctacg gagctataag gagatagggt cgtagatacg ggtaccggcg
    49321 tccgtagtag gtagatatca gattcttaat tcgatatagg tgataatata taagttcgat
    49381 aagtataggt ttttatatat atataaggta aggcttatag tgcgaggaga ttagtagtat
    49441 taattctcct ttaaggaaac gtacgcagta acgctagccg gatagttatt ccgcgcgtta
    49501 atagctatcg ccgtctgatt taaccttacg ctattataat tcaacgttat aaacgcgttt
    49561 atataggcgc ccctccccta taatatcttt atatacccgt cgctaggctt tctagcccct
    49621 aggagtcgtt tacacctgaa aaaggcggta tatagattta aggagtctgt actactttag
    49681 taaaagcact tttcggctat cattttagcg gatagcttct agatagtact ataagaaccg
    49741 tgttattttc tacgtcgcgg tttaatcctg ttcttctacg ttaacgatat cgttatagct
    49801 tataagaaat aatataaggc gtagatagag taggcagtta ataacctata acgctattat
    49861 aacctataag gtggcgatcc tctatagtgg ttccttagta ttaaggttat tcgcgaccgc
    49921 gctgcccgta aaatctagct attataacgc gactacgtta ctaaattaga acgcctttta
    49981 aagctaaata gtaagtatag tagtaactat cgcataatat atctaattaa gattatagaa
    50041 ctgctgccct attcagggac cttgacggat gttaaaagct attaacggaa gataggatct
    50101 atactatata tagtagtgat atcgcgccct gatatcgtgt ttatagtatc caggccatac
    50161 cggtttaaaa ctaatctagg gcctatttac tacgaggccg ccgattattt aatcctttgt
    50221 ctaattaata gctaatcgtt taccttagaa ctaggcggta gcgatactat cgaaatctat
    50281 actaacgcct tatttaccaa taataccctc gatcgaaaga gtagttaagc gtacgtaata
    50341 cgcttattta gctgtataat agcgtggcgc gctaataagc aggatatagt tataacgtct
    50401 ataacagaag cagagatatt agcattagta taaggtatag aagagggtat ctatatataa
    50461 cgcctattac ttagtatagg agtggagttt aacggtccgg aattaaggat cttatacgat
    50521 aataactaaa cgattcgatt agttaaagtc ctttagaggg ttatagcggc taggcttagc
    50581 tttctagcta atacccgtaa cgacctttta aaccctagtt aaatagggag taggaaataa
    50641 cgcttagcta ttaacaccgc cctcctcctc ctccactata tcgaaaaaca gtataaatca
    50701 cgttaaaagt ccgtgattta tacgctattt ctagatatac aaggagcttt taaccacgtc
    50761 gcccgcccct aactacttag gactctttaa gaactctagc tactctcgaa cctagttata
    50821 taggtagcct cttttacaga aaacaggcgt atctaactag tcttcgaggg tcaggttcag
    50881 cagcctaccc ccctaaatat aggggttcta taaggctccc cggtttctcc tatccttttc
    50941 cagatttatt ttaggaaggt tatagcggga ccggattttc agggccttga gctatcctat
    51001 atcgacgatt tccagctatc tacagtatct acgtcgacta ggaaaaacta taagacccta
    51061 aaaaaagcca taacctccct ttttaatata gcgaaaatta actaaatcct ctgcgaccct
    51121 gaaaaaacag agcttattca cttccaccga agacgctcta aagaaaacac tccagttact
    51181 ataggggggc acctacttaa gcccgcgcta ggtgctatta ggtggctagg agtctagttt
    51241 aatcctaagc tatcctttaa accctatacc gataaacgcc taaacttagc ttgaggggcc
    51301 ctaaacaggc tacacaggct agccagctta tagaagggcc ttttctttaa ggccctgcgg
    51361 tagctatata tagcctatat agcctcctaa gctgattttg gctcacagct ctagtaggac
    51421 ccgaaatcac cgaaagaacc cctagtagac cgcctagaat gcctacagta cggcgcctta
    51481 gtcagggcac taggggcttt taggggggcc cctttacggc ctctagaact cgaagcagca
    51541 gtatccccag cggcggttcg gttaactaaa tctaataggc tttatacctt taggacctta
    51601 aaattccaac taaaccaccc tatcaaacgc ttgctcctag gagacgggaa ccacctcgcc
    51661 cttcttcaga acctatagcc caccacacag ctatataggc tagacctaga aatagtggct
    51721 ttagtaggtt agtcttagga tatcaaaggt ccttcggcta ggtagaaggc cccctaggcc
    51781 tcggaaccta tagcggacct aagacccttt ttcgccctta gagaccggcc tagccctagc
    51841 cctggcccta gcccgggccc cgataccctc gattagaaaa cagcccacct cgaagccctc
    51901 gctaagatac aaggcctagg ggaataggct actattttct acacgagcgg ctctctaggc
    51961 cactctacca ggccccctaa cgggccttca caggctatcg ccgctataat acagtgaact
    52021 agtactagaa ggccctataa agctataggc tttttttttt tttgttttat tgcgcgtata
    52081 cagccctaaa gctatagcgc ggcgcctatc gccctaaggg ctagaggcta ttagaagcta
    52141 ggtatagtaa aatataacat agtagtgaga aatagaggaa atcctccgta ataatctgtc
    52201 taatagacct aaataggtaa aagaaaccaa agcaaaataa ctagaccgta ggatttatag
    52261 tttacgccct gtactactcc gccgaagcta ttttagtagc taaaagatag gcccgtaagg
    52321 cctgtattcc tcttttggta ccgaataata gcggcagaga tagcggtagg cctgctaggg
    52381 cttcccgcag ggcttttcgt tcgtttttat aaaaagggca ggaaaggata aggtgtgctg
    52441 tatcctgtat aggggagccg ggacaggaac agcgatcgtt agagtagttt taggcacttt
    52501 tttggtgggt ttttaggtat ccgaagccgg tttttaacta cgtaaaagct aattttaccc
    52561 acctagggtc ttatattagt agtggttttc gggagaaacg gaggttatca cggactaagc
    52621 gccgatatag gctacctaaa cgcaccgatt tacctctttt ctccgcctct tcttcgtcgt
    52681 tctaaaaggc cttctagtct ttaattaaga cttcgttagc ccggcgtttt aagtagctaa
    52741 gggtaactaa actaacggat ttagtagctt ttccagggtt taacgcccct ttagccactt
    52801 tatcagctag ttcgttccct tctatcccta tatacgaggg gcaccactaa atagaagccg
    52861 aggtgcctag ctatttaagg cgagagaaaa gggatttagg ttctgtagcc tattataagg
    52921 tgcgctaaag cttctaaata gccgcctagg aatcactaag aatatagcac tctaagggcc
    52981 tagacgtcta ttctaaggca gtgtaaaggg ccgaaagaat agcgtataat tcagcggccg
    53041 cgacttcggc agcggcccct aggttgaagc ctatagcttt atagggcctt ccggtattag
    53101 tccactatat tatagcggct atagcctgcg aaggccctat agggggccta gtagggtagc
    53161 ctaaaaagtc gtcgttatag aaaacggtag tctattcccc taggccctgt tatatttccg
    53221 cgagggcttc gaggtagaat attttctagt cgagggtatc ggggctaggg ctaggaccag
    53281 gccggtcttt aagggggaaa aagggtttta ggtccgctat aggtttcgag gcctagaggg
    53341 cctcccacct agccgaagga ccctcgatat cctaagacta acctactaaa gccactattt
    53401 ctaggcctag cctgtatagt tatatagtag gctataggtt ctaaagaagg gtaaggtttt
    53461 cctagtttac gcttagtagg agctagcgtc taatagggtg gttcggtaga agttttaggg
    53521 ttctaaaggc ataaagccta ttagacctag ttaacctaac cgccgctagg gagactacta
    53581 cttcgagttt tagaggccgt aaaggggccc ccataaaagc acctagggtc ctaactaagg
    53641 cgctgtatta tatacgttct aggcggtcta cgaggtgttt tttcggtaat ttagggtcct
    53701 actagagcta cgagctaaag tcagctaagg aagctataca ggctatatgt ggctaccgta
    53761 gggccttaac agaaaggcct ctctacgagc tagctagcct atatacccta tttagggccc
    53821 ctaaagctaa gtttaggcgt ttttcgacgt ggggtttaaa ggatagctta agattaaact
    53881 agactctaag ccacctaata gcacctaggg ctagtttaac taggtgcccc cctataataa
    53941 ccggagtgtc ttctatagtg cgtcttcggt ggaagtgaat aagatctatt tttcggttgt
    54001 cgaaaaggac ttagttaact tttactgctt cgaaaaggga ggctacggca ttttctaggg
    54061 ttttatagtt tgtcctagtc gacgtagacg ctataaatag ctagaaatcg tctatatagg
    54121 atagctaaag cccccgaaag tccggtccgg ctataacctt cctaatataa ctcaggaata
    54181 ggatagggga aaccggagag tcttgtaaaa cctctatact taggggggta ggctattaaa
    54241 cctacccctc gaaggctagt tagatacgcc tgttttctgt aaaacaggct acctatttaa
    54301 ctaggttcgg gggtagttat agttcttaaa gggtcctaag tagctaagga cgggcgacgc
    54361 aatcgaaggc tcctttaata tctaaaaata gcgtagagat cacaggattc tggggtaatt
    54421 tacgctattt ttcgctatag tggaggagga gaagggtcgt atcgatagca gagcgttatt
    54481 ttctacccct tatttaacta gggtgtagaa ggtcgtcgcg ggtattagct agaaagctaa
    54541 gcctaatagc tataacccgt tcgagtactt tacctaggta gtttagaagg gctataatcc
    54601 tataagattt agggtctaaa tagtcctttt tccctggttt cggcagaata accccgaggg
    54661 cttctttcta ataggtaggg tagtgcccta cggaaaagag tgctaagtag gcctgtaaaa
    54721 aggacctagg gatagccttc taggcctatt agatcggttt taaacctatt ctgttaggtc
    54781 caggggcctt ccctttagcg actccaacaa tcgcgcgtta tagtgtaacc gcgcagatgc
    54841 ggctttggag tggtttggca ggtggtcacg tgaccccctc tttaaggcta cggggtccac
    54901 ctcctatata tatatattaa ggataggcgc cggatatccc tatcgaggga ctaagcgata
    54961 atcatcatcc tcttttataa ttacttattc tacgtttaag atatctttcc agtttaactt
    55021 acgttaccct gattagaata ataactaccg atctacttct tcgctaaagg ttatagcggt
    55081 gttggttatg ttttggttat atatcgtggt cttactagac taacctcttt atctaatctt
    55141 tatcttaacg atctagtgcc actacgtctt tatcaagtta taatatagtg ctcggaagcg
    55201 gatttattcg ccgtccctaa aatgttctga ccctgattag agtaatagag gcgctcgagg
    55261 gaggttccgg ccctcctaaa cggagtatta gttaataacc ctaaaaaaga atataaagat
    55321 aacgactaag gaaggattta acgctttaag accgaggaga gattagccct aataagatca
    55381 ggaaaataaa taactactta ggtaagagtt aaagaactat taacactttt aagtataaga
    55441 cccgccgcta tagaggtggt aattatagaa atagaagaaa ccgattagat cgcgatagag
    55501 ttagattccg gatatagaat agactcgata gggggcttgt aacccctacc actaattaga
    55561 acagattctc gtataacggc gaagaaaaga taagactact aagagcagct tacccagatt
    55621 agggtaacta acccctagca gacctaataa aaagctaata ccgagcgtgg aagcgaaata
    55681 acgatacctt ataagaggac tcgatagtct agtaaggacc tttatagacc ccgtaagcag
    55741 gtcgtgatac ttctttataa ggcttagcgg gtaatacttt taatattaat atccgtgagt
    55801 atagcccctt tactagtagg tactctccta atcgtggggg gcctcttcct tgaaggtgag
    55861 ttagaaaagc tagatcccga agataagtat taaggagtaa aacctaggac cgccctcttg
    55921 ttaaagacct tattactctt attaagataa gataatatat ataataacct ggctagtatc
    55981 taaaacacct ataggatctt ctcgctagac gattagttcg aagaacctgt ccctaaatac
    56041 cctaagcgcc ctaaccctat tattattatt cgcctacccc cttacactta cacctaaaat
    56101 actatagata cttggactta gtatcgcgag cctaccccta ttatcgtcgt tagcgactcc
    56161 gacgataagg ctccctcgcc ggctattccc cttattctta cgcctaccac ttctcctgcc
    56221 cctgattagg ggaaccacga tatcggggct acggccttac ctccgcccgc ttctaggccg
    56281 actactacgt ctaccacggc tccggctact atttcgataa ctacccctaa cactacccct
    56341 attactaccc ctgcctagcc cgcttcgaat acttccctta ccaccgctaa cgacctaatt
    56401 aagctactat aagccctaat aaaccgtgac cgagagagca ctattaccga ggtcgttaga
    56461 gccctacccc ttactactac tatgttaaga gtacccctaa atcccctcgc tactagagct
    56521 ccccgcttta gtagtaaatc cctctccacg ttcctttagc agtataataa ctacactaag
    56581 cttaaccgcc ttagtaaagc cgataagatc acctacgtta acctatacac ggatacggct
    56641 atttatcccg ctatcgaacg cttagtcaga gaggtttaag ccgataaagg cggttagtct
    56701 aatctggtta agaagcttgt taaagagttc ttttatctaa atcctaacta ctaacttaat
    56761 ttctcttacg aggtttatta gcttcgggta aagcataaga cgtataagat taatagcgtt
    56821 tattaggtta gggacttact atagtaaatc actatttaga aggctaaggc aga
//
LOCUS       ENANITX01000004NITX01000004.1 31027 bp    DNA              UNK 01-JAN-1980
DEFINITION  ENA|NITX01000004|NITX01000004.1 Sodiomyces alkalinus F11
            SODALscaffold_1_Cont4, whole genome shotgun sequence..
ACCESSION   ENANITX01000004NITX01000004
VERSION     ENANITX01000004NITX01000004.1
KEYWORDS    .
SOURCE      .
  ORGANISM  .
            .
COMMENT     ##antiSMASH-Data-START##
            Version      :: 7.0.0beta2-86685d9d
            Run date     :: 2023-03-25 18:34:59
            Original ID  :: ENA|NITX01000004|NITX01000004.1
            ##antiSMASH-Data-END##
FEATURES             Location/Qualifiers
     CDS             complement(join(7196..7198,7277..7285,7345..7378,
                     7611..7616))
                     /Name="input.path1.gene1"
                     /gene="input.path1.gene1"
                     /source="GlimmerHMM"
                     /transl_table=1
                     /translation="IPVE"
ORIGIN
        1 taaaaaccgg aaaacccggg aattccctag ttccgttagc ctgattaagc gactactagc
       61 cgctacctat gaattttatt cttcttataa gggctttatc ggtagatagg cccgtggagt
      121 ctactcgtat agagtagaaa acggattatt ataaagagaa ggaaaagaga agaagataag
      181 ccacgaagaa gacctccttt tatacctttt tcccctaacc ttactaccta ttctcctaat
      241 cagacctata ataaagttct cgcgaaaagg gtaataccct aagcactagg gaatatcact
      301 ttatagaaat cccgtttacc tattagagtt atattattta gataattaac tatctaattc
      361 ccttccctgt aagacactct ataaactgtg cacctatcct taccacctat tcccctgatt
      421 ataaagtacc ctattaagta aataacttag tttctaggtt agggtcgctt ttatagtcac
      481 cttccttagg cccgtacttc ttagaaaccc ggcgctaaac ctaagccccc ttaagaagca
      541 gaatagtcta gtagataact atttcctccc ggttaggcac ctccttagcc ttacggataa
      601 tattataata cctatctacc tccttcctat accgagctaa gagtattagg ataagactaa
      661 gtaagctatc gtaagcctta aaggtctaac cgctataggc ctagcgtatc tagcgagtaa
      721 tctcgtggcc tgtagcggtt atattaacca ggaaaacgcc ggtctaaggg gagtaaatcg
      781 ggtatcgttt attattatag aaagactacg gtagcactaa gttatcctta gggaggggat
      841 tatagtattt aaagccgggg tgattactat taggctagct aatcttatac ttagtctact
      901 agaactcctt acggaggccc ctatctcgga acgtgtaagt agacttatag aatagattgt
      961 tagcgtagtc ggggaagcgt ggattctacg gtagggagac gcacttatag aataggtacg
     1021 taatcttatt attaacccga tctattatag ctatctagca tttttcgtag tactaacagg
     1081 gcactttatt cactacccta tatacctgca cgataaatgc cctagcgacg taaggcctta
     1141 tcacgatctt aataatatac tctttctaag gacccgcgag atccttagcc acgaagatac
     1201 gatagcggaa taagggcgtt ttaagaaagt cacgtatttc ccttaataga gcctattcca
     1261 cgtcccggtt agtaatattt aataaagtat cctcaaaccg gtttataacg gtaagccggg
     1321 tatctaaatt aacgaccgaa gataggaggt taagctcgac gtataaaacg ccgcccttac
     1381 tagccacctc gaatgaacca atataagtat taaccttagc accgaagtta gtacgcccta
     1441 attagggtaa ccacgagaaa taaagaggga aaacttatag ttatatctat aggcgttacc
     1501 taaatattat acttattagg agtacgtacc cctcgttaga cgcgtcttag actaaaacca
     1561 tagaataggc ttaacggact cttatctgct aacggccttc ttacgtttat acggttccgc
     1621 ttcgtttaat accctaatga tatacttaga agctatagtg tgtattcgag aagttaggaa
     1681 gttattatag taatagtgct atcggtaaag ataactataa aagtagtgat attacttaga
     1741 agaagaggaa cgaagagccg gggatcctat atcttttata cttaagagac agataagcag
     1801 agacgttaac taagcggctt atagcttcta taaattaaag gaggcgtctt taataaagta
     1861 atcacgacta ttcgacctac ctttatagct atttatagct acctcctttt attttccttt
     1921 attatagaat cacgactccg cctattgcct aataataaac gaagagcctt attagatatt
     1981 tactggctaa ttataataag cgccgaagcg agttagctaa tcacgctaag cgtttctaac
     2041 gtcggtttcc taatttatac cttaggaagg atagcttcgt tataacacgg ggattaaata
     2101 ggagacagat aaggctaccg ctaattaaga ggctaggaag gctaacgagc ctaactatat
     2161 agtcggagga agaaccttac gaaagcgtaa gtaaaggtat atatagagga ttagataaga
     2221 gatatctcga ggaaatagtc ggtaaagata gtaaggaagt agtatatacg gaggaactag
     2281 aactaagaga atccctaatc aagtatacgt ggaggacggg gtgattagag gaataagggt
     2341 gtacgatagc tctttactta gtttatttac ttatatctac ttattttaag gagttatcta
     2401 cgctataagg gcgtaatcga gataactagg gccgtattat aaccgcgtag atacggcgtt
     2461 agagtagttc ggcagacggt tatataaccc ccccttacgg cctctagaac tagaagcagc
     2521 agtctctctg gcttcgattc ggttaactag gtctaatagg ctttatgcct ttaggtcctt
     2581 aaagttcata ccgaattacc ctattagacg ccaggttcta ggggaacagg aagacctcgc
     2641 ccgcctataa gacctatagc ccattacata gctttataag ctaggcctag aattagtagc
     2701 cttagtaggg tagtcctggg ggatagaggg cccggtagct aggtaggagg ccccctaggc
     2761 ctccgagcct atagcagacc ttaggccctt tttttctttg aaagcacgtc ctaataacac
     2821 ggataatacc gactccggta cccaagaccc taaaacagcc cacctcgaag cccttaagga
     2881 tatacagtaa tccctaggcg agtaggcctc tattttctac accgacggtt ccctaggcca
     2941 ttctataagg cctcctacag ggcctccgca ggctatagct actattatac agctagctag
     3001 taccggtagg ccctatagcc cgataaggcc taaaataaaa cgccccgata agggctctaa
     3061 aaagagatta tccgcttacg cctttattat ctttttcggt aaggtaggag gagcgggctc
     3121 taaaaaaagg ttaccgctta cgtcttaacc accttttctg gtggtaggag gagcgggaat
     3181 ctcgcgggta ctatactagg tcctatatag gcctaaggta acacgcttcg aaatagactc
     3241 tataaaggaa aaaaggttat ccgcttaagt cttaactacc ttcggtaagg taggaggagc
     3301 aggaatagaa actagggtag tataggaatc accctggttc ccgatatagc ctataaaacg
     3361 cttagaaaaa gactctaccg ccttagcccg gtccgtaact agggcacgct tatagggcgt
     3421 atattagggc ttccttaaca acctatccgc gggatttaat atccccgggc ggtgccggat
     3481 cttaaaacca aacagggcga gcttcttaag tcattatata tactatccct taagcttagg
     3541 cttatccagc agataacgat ggtttaggtg gtcccttaga gcgataatag ggctctaact
     3601 ataggccacg tagtgccgcc acgtccgaaa agacttaata atagccataa gcttagaatc
     3661 gggtatacta taattaagct cggcgcctcg gagattataa gatctaaacg cgacgggtct
     3721 ctatagtcta ttcttaagct aactaataac agccctaata ataaaagcag aaatatcggg
     3781 cttaatacgt attagcagag cagggttaaa ataccgtaaa acgggcgttt tctaaaatag
     3841 cagttttatt tcctcgaacg cggtctaggc ctacgaggaa agtactagga ccccggtgtg
     3901 gcccctagta ggcccccctt taagatagtc tataaggggg gcagcgacct tagagtagtt
     3961 cttaataaag cgcctataaa aacccgtaaa acctaagaag acctgtatct tcttaacact
     4021 gttagggagt tcctagtcgc ggattacctt aacgcgagcc ggatctatcc gtaccccgtc
     4081 taggctatag ataaatccca ggaatttaat atcgcaggtc ttaaacttat acttatcggg
     4141 gttattatat agggaccact atctaagcct tataaggacc tcgcggacgt gcacgcggta
     4201 ggtaactaag tcactactat aaataagggt atcgtcgatg tatataacgt aaatagtatt
     4261 aataaagcct gttagcgcct aattaatata gcgttagaag cttacggggg cgttattaag
     4321 gccgaacggt ataataaggt attcgtagtg accgtatttt atccggaacg ccgttttcca
     4381 cttattacta gctcgtatac agagccgata gtatatatcc ttaagatcca gcttagtata
     4441 gtactacgct aaagataaac gatctaagat tttatagata aggggtagcg gggtatagtc
     4501 cttaactatc accttattta accctctata gttaatataa agacgtagct tactactctt
     4561 cttaggaatg aacagaataa gggcgccggc cgggctagta gacggtctaa tctatccttt
     4621 cgtaatggcg tcctataggt attaacgtag cacttctaat ttctaagtgg cgaggggata
     4681 aatatgacta tagggaggct tttccccctc ctctacctta atcgtgtgat cctattacta
     4741 gtgcgttggt aaccgcccgg tattatcgac tttaaagata ttagcaaaat cttaatacta
     4801 ttccggtagc gtaggggtgg ctactaggtc cccgtcttct aagaatttat ctctatatcc
     4861 tactaaagtg ttttgtgcta ggccgatata gccgatacgt aggccccgcg tagaacctat
     4921 ataggtcaga ataaggatag acttagctta tttaactgtc ctacgtagct tttttagtga
     4981 tataattata ctaagctccg cgtaggataa gggataggtc cacgtgctag aacgttaagg
     5041 ttaacggctc taagccacgg cctccctaag ataatcttta cgcctataag gtttataacg
     5101 tggaacttag cgtggtatac cctttcttaa ccctaatagt ctatcgcgac gataatccta
     5161 taggtggacc ctagagttat ttttaactat tcttctataa tccaggacac cggaacaggg
     5221 gaccccttag gaacttaact aggtcctagg agggactaat ataaaacgtt aatatcggcg
     5281 cctccgttaa ggagagccga cgtctacatc tattccctat cttagcgaag ggaaacacgt
     5341 gccttgacca gtatagtggt agtaaagggg gttactcgag gtaggtatta ttcctagagc
     5401 accttacttg tgatatagcc gactataggg cgggaggtgg ataccggtta ggtattcggg
     5461 ttactataat tcgagcacta tacccgaggg ctatagtata tagtagcgta gtgccccctt
     5521 ttattatagt taaagtaagt gatagagtcg aggtattata gggataggga tagggataat
     5581 agccagggct atatagggtg actaggagta ggcgtaggag gaggcgtagg ggtaggcgta
     5641 gaaataggcg taggagtata agcaggggta tataagcgga agcggcgccg cttagtacga
     5701 gtagtagact agaagtctac tcgagtaacg gcggttagcg tgccggtgat agttaaggct
     5761 tccgccctat agtaggccgg ggctaggtct tagtagtcct taggaacccc tatagacact
     5821 atatagtccc gaataggtag gagtaccctt attagcacta tctaaatcct ctactagtct
     5881 agaaactcgc ctagtagttc cgactccagg gcttcctact attatataaa tttagcgtag
     5941 gattcgcctt ttctttagaa cgaaatagac tcgctgtgga tctataccgc tacctcccgt
     6001 aggcggatat cgttatcgtt aacctaatag gatagctagg tctataaggc tgcctagcta
     6061 accctattag agtccccatt gtatttatat cgtagtttag cctgctagcg ttccttaagg
     6121 tagtagagga ggtataatat aacgaagtac tttttcgcgg cgtccgtggg gaaggattaa
     6181 gaatctaggt cgaaccgcta gttagtctcc tagataaacg tgcgatactt agcctaggat
     6241 acactatcct attttggaag gggaaaattg aacttagcct atatagcgga tccgtgtata
     6301 gataacgtcg tggatatatc gtgggtatac taggattctg atagggttcc gataatacga
     6361 tatcgaggtt tagctatacg atagtgggtg atatcggccg ggttagattt actagtggga
     6421 tagatagtag cggcggtagc ggtgctagta acggtggcag tatccgcctc tagcttagta
     6481 aggtacgcga gcttacgctt atagtggttc tacgccttta tctatttaac gcgtttatct
     6541 agttatttat ccgttagcgt agctaggtta acttctgtat ataggggtag attagggtta
     6601 tacgcctatt ctgttatagt tataggagga atagaggtaa tgttaggtgt agaggtagta
     6661 gtagaggtag tgctagcaat aggagtagat gtaggggcag gaataggtgc cggtacggtg
     6721 gtagatacgg gagccgtgtt agttcccggc gtatttccgt cgtatttctc gttagcgggg
     6781 tcgtcttcta taaaggcggt cttgctatcg cggagctatc gcttaaacta actagtagtc
     6841 ttattaaaat caaaggtagg atcgtttatt tcgtgatgct tagatatctt agtcactctc
     6901 cttaacgggc ttcgcgccct taagggtaga gggattaaaa tattaaatag gtaatcgtaa
     6961 agagtgaaaa ggtagggtta agtaaggaac taggtataat cacgatagga ttataatagg
     7021 gttagaacgt gggtatagct aaagaagtag attaattgct ggcctcctcc ttcgagggga
     7081 ggctccctta ctccttaaga ctacgctctg cttttcgggg gctacttatt tacttcctcg
     7141 agggctgcct tatttacttc gagggactat tctgtttgct atataataac ttactttact
     7201 tatgccttaa ggggtcttag actaggcata cctggaccca tataggttca cactagggat
     7261 ctattataac cactactgca ggcacctgat attatcgtta gtttctaatt attgttatta
     7321 atctacctat actataaggc gtaccttata cttagtaagg gtttctttgt tattcaacct
     7381 atttatatat acctatctaa agatatagac ttatcactta tacttattag cctaattgct
     7441 atttacctct ttcttatagc ctatctatta gtgcccctta aggtgctcct cctcggctta
     7501 taaccaccgc ttctataacg actagagacg tatattataa tagtgatttg gcggaggtag
     7561 gagattgtcg tgggttagac gtggtagtgg ctaggaggta ttagaggaac agggatctat
     7621 agcggcgata gtaatatcgc cgttattaat atcttacttc cgtatatata tagggttata
     7681 agtatttcta gcgttaaaga acgccttcta ggtattatta ttccgtacct tttcggttat
     7741 ataaaggctc gcaatacata tgcgcgcggg taataggcgt gcggccgata agtaccctct
     7801 agggatatct atggccaccc gatattagtt atcgtcttct tccgtacccc gaaccacggc
     7861 taacactata aggaacgcgt gcgtagtgtt aaggaatagg ctataatacc aagaaaaaga
     7921 tataccgtaa cggacaatac tattataact taatagtcgt attttataaa gaccctaact
     7981 taaggaggaa aaggaggcct tttcccctta agctaatata gtaatctagt cttaccgagt
     8041 acttggcggt ctaagcgtat ctctaatctt atatagtgct aatccataat accacttagt
     8101 tccttatact gctctttcag taatcggggt atacgcctct agcgcggagg gcataagaac
     8161 tattcgctta gctatagaat aaatagcgta cgcattattc gcggggatag agaatatata
     8221 gctccggtag tatctatacg gatagagaac gtatagcggc cggactatac acgggaatag
     8281 cacggtatag atactcaggt tatagttaga ctagaccggc cgagggatat atccttagcg
     8341 aggttcccta ttagtttagt agaagatatc tttattctac cctatttact atagtaaagg
     8401 tggccctttt aaaccctaga agccctaggt ctaaaagtac cgactggcta gagatttacc
     8461 tagatagggc ttatcatata gtaagtaact aagcttttaa gcgaggttcg tgtattacca
     8521 cccgacgtgg actatatata ctaagactaa atagatttat agtatactag cggtcgttat
     8581 cgcgaattat gtatactaag actaaataga tacgtagtat actaattgaa ttaatataac
     8641 cgctagcgca ctaggtgaaa acgcctctca tttactggac gaaggcgtgg agtatataag
     8701 gactatagtg tatgtgtgtg catgtatcta tttaacgcct tagtaatccc tagtaaatac
     8761 tagagatcgc gcccctgata gagttgtcgc gtgttaaata gcacttatat aattaactta
     8821 gtagagcaga aatctcgtgt gtgtgtatta tattaagtta tatctatata agtctcttat
     8881 acccttaatt taggtggtga agactctatt ataggtacta tattatttag attctatccg
     8941 gtctttcctg gtatccgccc ctgttatatc ctaatgcccg aggtctaaag ccgttagtca
     9001 ggcatggatc ccctatagac tacgtcgtgg tccgtatgcc tataccatac acccccttag
     9061 tgaaggtggg tcttcctagg ttaactaact aattaaaggc ttcggtttac acaaaacgct
     9121 cctaaccttt ctattagaag attaatagtt aagggaatac gccctcgtaa aaagaatcta
     9181 aatccgccct atttaaccgt ttaatttaat tctatcttaa ttagttcctc gatccagatt
     9241 agctggatct acttaatcgg atctgtatct attagatcta ctacgccggc ccttatcgtc
     9301 gctacgaccg cggctttagc gcgtttaatc tcttcgtgca gttacttcga ccacttaata
     9361 caattcttat aatctaataa attaagctat tattatagtc gtttaatccc cgccgcccgt
     9421 aatgccttta ttaaaccgtc cacgattata tccttcgtgt taatatacat aaccataaag
     9481 agaccttact atactaacta gcgcgcctac tagttataaa tatcgatatg ctatagtctt
     9541 agtcgtaggc gttatatctt cttattaacg aggttaatag tctgctattt atcgtagtac
     9601 agctatagtt attattaatc taactaaagc tttagatccc ttagtatccg actagtaaat
     9661 aacgtctcct tagcggcctt tataagagcg agtagtttta actctattaa cgacgttgta
     9721 attattagtt acttacccgc cttttagtta atagtgccac cgaaaagctt tatcgtgtat
     9781 ccttaggagc ttttacggtc tggattatcc ccgaaggacg cgtcgcttat agttaggaaa
     9841 agtctattcc taccgaattc taggtagtag tgccttatat aatataggaa tagtagtact
     9901 tattaaggcc tcttaaggtg gttagaggag gggttaacgt tatatgaaga aagcttcgaa
     9961 tgggcgaacg cgatatcggg tctttttata atagcggtat ataggattat acctattata
    10021 ccctaatact agcggacctc ggggattaat acgcgtatac cattgcctag tattaacgac
    10081 tctcaagtta agaataggac ctttagtggt tttcggtaga ggatatctac gcagtattta
    10141 actgcgatct tctctacata agaggattat actaactata acctacgtat agctctatcc
    10201 cttaaaacct taattcctag gaactaacgg atttcgtcgc ctcctagtaa cctatagctt
    10261 tacttaaggg tagcctcgag gttattcgcg tttgttttac gatctctata gtagatatat
    10321 ccgatatcgt taacgtataa gaatagaatt aaactatcgc ggattataat ataggggtta
    10381 ttaggcacgg ccgtgaatcc tatcttctat agcgtgccgc taaattcctc ttactatagt
    10441 agtggcgata cccttaagcc gaaaagggtt ttccgtagta gtaagacctt acctaatact
    10501 tcgtagcctt acggtatctt tataaatact tcctctttaa agctagcgtt aacgaacgcg
    10561 ttaatagcgt taaactacct tatcttcagg ttacattaaa cggcgatagc tattagtata
    10621 cggaaagact ataagactaa tatagcggta tagttatctt tagtttctaa ccgtttttat
    10681 taatctcctt atactataag gcgtacctta tacttaggga gcgtgccctc cttattgaac
    10741 ttataggtat atacctatgt ataggcgagg acttattact tattagccta atcactgagt
    10801 acctcctact agtaacctat ttattggtag cccttaaaat attccccctt agcctataac
    10861 tactactccc gtaacgggta aaggcgtata tcgcggtaat ggtttagcag aggcgggaga
    10921 tcctcacggg ttaaacgcga tagcggctag gaggcgttaa aaggagaggg atctatagtg
    10981 ctagcgccga taatatcacc gtcgttaata gcttacttcc tcctacatat agggttataa
    11041 gtccttctag cgttaaggaa cgcctttgag gtattatcgt tctacacctt cttagtcgtg
    11101 tatagactta taatagttct cgtggtggat agacgcgcgg ataataggca cgcggccgat
    11161 aggtactcct aaggggtatc tatagctatc cgttagtggt tatcgtgttc ttccacctta
    11221 gtaggtatac tagcggtaag acctattcct taaccttaaa tagtcctatt tattactaac
    11281 cgagctttat taagggttta ttaggtagcg aatagctata cccgagctta ctgaacacaa
    11341 agtccccggg ggagaaccga atactgcgat acttcttatt atatttcctt tttatatata
    11401 tctaggctaa ggcgatagat agcttagcgt cttcatagaa tagttcccga gttaactatg
    11461 ggttagtatc actaattata ttaagggggc tattcgttcg cgtgctatat agtagtttat
    11521 taagtaaata cccaaagact tcgctaaagg cgttatttag gttaaaatat agcgcgataa
    11581 taccctttat ctatagcata tagggtatat aacgaaaaat atatagatag caatatcgac
    11641 tatataattc ttctgtttaa atagtctatt actttacggg tactatacta ttaagaactt
    11701 atatagcgta cccgcctcct tctagagcgt tatctaaaag gcggataaga atttagggtt
    11761 ataatctaag ataatacctc gggagatatc ctaagtaccg agctaagaaa actaaaaaag
    11821 gatataagcc tagtcctccg cggtatagaa ggtatacccc ggaataagga gggtagcgtt
    11881 agtaaactta cctattacta taaagaggga gttaaatagg gagaaaccct ccttttacta
    11941 gggagagcta gttaagggta cctcgggtaa gccgataata aaatctatag cgatagtata
    12001 gaatagaata tagggagtta taattagcta tatctcgccg agtaggggtt aataattagt
    12061 ctaattagtg gcgtatatta agtagttagc gatatagatc ttgattttct tatagagctt
    12121 aggaatagcg aatcggctaa ctagctcgta ttagattctt ttaacgccga aatagtaacg
    12181 cttattataa gcggcctaaa ttatgacggc ttgtcaaacg tttttcacgt attgaggccg
    12241 aaaatataga ttattcgaac taaggagggg aaggaggaac ggaaaagcct gcgcggtgtg
    12301 taggcggcta agtacgtgtg gaatcgcacg gacctcgctt gttagggggt ctatgcttct
    12361 tagtcctggc cgctaccggg gactattcta cgggctatag cctataatat accccccccc
    12421 ccggaggcga ggtcgcggtc gtgtcgtggt tgcacggtta taacctcgta ttaccctggc
    12481 ctccctacgt agaatctgaa aatagcttcc tttattcggc tctattaaag gctctttcga
    12541 agggaggtaa tccgtagcag ctaagatcct ttcacggcta aaatagcatc aaggagttct
    12601 tatatagcgg tgctatcgcg ggccccttac cggtgtgcgt gcttattata aacgacgtgc
    12661 ctgccgaata tataaccggg ggtcattcct tccacctaaa tagcgtatga agagtagtaa
    12721 aataaacctc ccactattcc tcgtttttcc ctattttctt ccccctctat accttccttt
    12781 taggtaactt tttcgttttt ttttaattga ttttttctac gctataagta gccccgagat
    12841 acttcgtagg tcctatagta atataactaa cgtcgctaag taatagctta taacttaatc
    12901 cgcctatatc cttattaccg taagttagca ctccctcgct tatagtttaa tgccgtagct
    12961 aaccgttagt agatattaga ctttgtctta cctaataagc gcctttataa gggtaatagt
    13021 aataacgata taagttcgcg gcccatatta ctacggttat aaagtcggcc gtaactaata
    13081 ataagtagac cctaaccccc cccccgctaa gaaaagatat acccctaaaa accccctaaa
    13141 tccccgctaa tttaccccct acgcgtaata cgctacccgg taatgtaaat aagaatatag
    13201 tatcgagtat tactactagt tagaccttag cgcggctagg gctaacgcta aatactataa
    13261 gtactcgtgc cgcacttata agtattccga ggtaggtata ccggttatac gtgtagtaac
    13321 cgcgactaat aagcgatata gctcctgccc gccgcctata acaccgctaa cgccttatag
    13381 gacaccgctt atctaataaa taaggatacc gacgataagg atataagttt atacctatcc
    13441 ttcgcttagt agcctttata ctaattcttc tatatagaat tatcgttagt tttaggatat
    13501 ttacggccgt ttttaggtcg cccttagttt agctaagtta ggtaaaaacg tcgccgctcc
    13561 cttactatcc cccgctccta ctatcgccgt tgcccctatc gccgcccccg ctcccgtcgc
    13621 cgctcccgcc gttactcccg ccgctgcctc gcttaccgtt attatctcgc cgtccgccgc
    13681 cgcctagccc tttactacgg agttttaggt aggtatagta taagccctcg acgatattat
    13741 tacctttata cgtaatatag ataaaacgct taaggaagta tcgtaaaagt tagaggataa
    13801 gaataacgac gttactataa tatcgtaaaa ggtttataac ctcttttact ccgtgcgccg
    13861 cgtatataag cactacgtgg ctataacccc cttagccgct agggataatc cgggggctac
    13921 tcccgaggct atactcgcct cggctcctcc ttaggaggag tcgtaggtag gtgccgccga
    13981 ggacggtata gccttataag aggaggagct agaaaagggg gaagttatta agtgataggt
    14041 tttttaggtt atttttacta tatttccatt acttataaat taagtaaggc gggggtatat
    14101 ccctaatata acttcgctct cggttcttat cctcctcgcc gccgtgtcgg ccttctttcg
    14161 cgtccgtgtc tccttcgtat actattataa aggcccgtta ttcgactata ccgggccgta
    14221 tttcttctcg aattcgttaa tcgcttatat cttctatagg cttttaagta gttcccacgt
    14281 taattctata taaccctcct atcgtactaa tacttcccgg accttaccgc gaccttgctt
    14341 tcgggtatag gcgtaaagga cttcttttac tacctattcc tcctccctat ttagctcttt
    14401 acggataggt ggtggctaaa ggtttattat cgtttaccct agtaaggggt cacggtcggc
    14461 tcgccgtaaa agatccacgt ggaaatagtt ataaatctac gaggggacgt ttagttctac
    14521 gacatagggg ttaataacct gtatatcctt atacttataa taaagctagg taagtttttt
    14581 taatagctat agcgaggagt agttaccgat atttagctat ataaggtcgt cctttttaaa
    14641 cctcttaata gggtagcgcc gacggtttac cgactcctct tagtatagtt atatagcggc
    14701 tatcgcggct tatataaact aagtagcttc cttaaagcga cttaataagt cctacgcgga
    14761 agcctcgcgc ttatcggtcg gtgtagtctt attaacttag agaggattcg cgtagtaccc
    14821 gtgttataga aagaacgggc ttatttagat cgttaagttt acccggttat ttaaggctag
    14881 ttacgctacc ggtaatagcg tatcctaatc gtcttaggcg taataggtat atacccgtaa
    14941 atagacttaa acttcctact taatatattt agaacctccg tctatctacg ggtagtatat
    15001 agtacttagt cgttatttta tacctacgag tttataaaag tatcactaaa agcggctagt
    15061 ctagttcgag cctgtatcgc aaacgataga cttcggtatt ccttagaacc tatagtagta
    15121 tagtaaaaac cgtttagcgt aggcttcggt atctatagta tctatcgctt taagtattac
    15181 cgatttcgag agttagtcgg taatcaccta taggtatcta tacttaccct tacgggtagg
    15241 tagtaggtcc gttataaagt ctatcgcgat attatagaag attcgctcta gtatagggag
    15301 taggtgtagt aatcctcttc tcgtacccct ttatatatag ctagctcggc acgtatcgta
    15361 gttccgtata aaccttttaa tatcttaatt tataccgggc cagaaaaact aacgggcgac
    15421 taagataata gtattatccc tgcctaggta tccgcctact actaagtcgt ggattactta
    15481 tactagacgg ccttatagcg ggtggctagc cccgtctttg ttatccccta gcacctataa
    15541 gcggttacga aatattagcc atccttagtc gattccgtac tcggcgatct atattttaag
    15601 ctctagctcg gggggaaaac tccgttctcc tactattact acggtaaaag caccttaata
    15661 acgcttatcg gtagccttag cttcgtccta taatcgctat aggttagggc ctacttcgaa
    15721 gaccgtggct agctccggta atattaccct tactaggtat acccgggggg agacagctat
    15781 atcggggatt atctaaatat acctccccta ctctcggata tcggaagaat ccttaggtat
    15841 atcctactcc cgatataaga gcgcgtcggc tacgacgtta tcggctcctc gcttatactc
    15901 taatataaag ttatactagg taagcttagc tacctagcga ctctaacgct cggttagggc
    15961 cctcttagtt ataaagtatt cgagtatttt ataattagag taaatctaaa accggccatt
    16021 acctatacgc ttagctttct aagcctatag gtagtctata atcgctagta tctccttatc
    16081 gtaaatcggg tagttatact cggcggagtt aaggcggcgt gagtagtata taacgacgca
    16141 cctatatcct tatttatctt tctacaggaa tacgctacct agcgcgaacc ctaaataatc
    16201 cgtttctagc gaggtcttcc ttctaggtta ctattattat agataagcct cttcctagaa
    16261 cctctacttt agctccttaa aggctgcctt ttataagggg ccctagtaga atagggcgtt
    16321 cttcttcgtt agggccgtaa atagcgctat aacggctacg aagtcgcgga tatatatact
    16381 ataaaagtta gtaaacccta agaaacttcg tatgctaatc gcggagacta acgcttccta
    16441 ttttacgata gccttaagtt tctcggggtc gtaaaatacc cctttttctg ctataacgat
    16501 aaaccctagg ttttaaccgt cttaacgcta aactcgcact tcttcgggtt aaggtttagt
    16561 ctagcgtcta taaaggcact aagcactcgc cgtaccttct ccttatagtc cttataaaat
    16621 ccgtctaagt agattaggat atcgtctaca tacgcggaga cgaaatcgtt aagaaactcc
    16681 catagcgata agttgatata tcgctagaac gttataggcg cgccggttaa cctaaaaggg
    16741 tatactagct actcgaataa tctaaatcga gtatagaata tagtcttata cttataccta
    16801 ggagctatcc gtatcttata gaaggcggcg ataacgtcta atttagtaaa ccatttcgcc
    16861 ttagctaggt tacgtagggt ctttataatt agggggagta agtagcgatc ttgctaagta
    16921 atcgtattta gggcgcggta atcgtagtaa aatcggaggc cgcctcctag cttcttcacg
    16981 aataatataa gcgcggtggc cgctaagcta ctcgcacgaa taaatccctt atctattagg
    17041 tccgttatcg tcttccgtaa tacgaggagc tctttacgtg atatattata aagcaggtct
    17101 tatagtaagg cttattcgtt accactatca tccgttataa gtagacctcg tagtcagtac
    17161 caggttagta taggggtagg cgtatagagt ataagggcgt aagtaaatcg tcgaactctt
    17221 atataatacc cttaaagacg tattctcgcg ggtctactag ttcctttata cttagggtct
    17281 tttcgatatc ttttaacgat atagtctata agccctcttc ctatcttttt cctctccggt
    17341 accgtagtta tctatatagc cctataaaca cagaccctat tactagtact atagtgcgga
    17401 tctcttatac tgcttgcggc tccttttcgc cctagagtcg ggtatcgata tcggccactc
    17461 cgtagcggag cctttattcc ttagcgtaaa ggaccacgtc gttacattct atctacggga
    17521 gcctaaggaa aagatcctaa tctagaccta gtactatata cgcaaaaacg cgctcggtat
    17581 acccttatat atctagcgta aagactacga tactagcgct actagctagt ttcgtctcat
    17641 ctgagaagcc ttttagtagt cgtttcttct tatcgactaa cggtaagcgt attttttaag
    17701 taaacttctt atttatagcg gtataatagt tataacctat atctattaaa gcgtttatta
    17761 gcctactact attaattctt acttagatta atactgactc gctccgtaat agcggtttaa
    17821 actcctctta ctcgcgttac tctcgcgccg tcggctccgg tacccgattt cgtactagag
    17881 ctactctttt tccgagtctt cggtatcttc gggaatatct tcggattcct cctcttaagg
    17941 ggatattcgg gccaccgtat ccttcttact tttatagtgc cgttaaacgt agcccttctt
    18001 ctaatagttc taatatatat attcgcgtag cggttaggtt tttattaagt ccccttagac
    18061 tcgctaacct tattaactct acctataacg atgtcgccgt tagcgtcctt aactagttta
    18121 cgggcgatag gaatcggtta gtacgactta ctaacaccct cctatctcta cgcaatcttc
    18181 tatactttat taacctactc ggagtaagta ttagagagat cggctactac taggctatta
    18241 tatagcctat cgtttagggc gctattaagg aacgatatct taatatagtc tacttagtcg
    18301 tggtctccta cttacactag gttcttttta aaggtcggta ggaagcgcgc gaatggctag
    18361 tcgggtgttt actgtatcac tctaaaggcg ttagtagcgc ggccttattc gttacggtcc
    18421 ttatatatat agccgaggta ggctataaat tcctccgggt taaattcacc gtttatacct
    18481 ccgttatcga aaaaggtact aaccacctac taacgctaag tatctaagca cgcgttaatt
    18541 aagtaacacg cctccttatt actatagaat aagggcctat cgaatttaag ttatagtcgt
    18601 atagcctaag actaagcggt atattccgtg cattttccac taaattctac gggaacggcg
    18661 acctactata cccggtataa gagcgtgggt gccggcggcg gtaacggaat aagtatagca
    18721 gtctctgcct ctaatagccc aggtacaggc gagggcgtaa cgactagggt aggcgtcggg
    18781 tatatagtgg gtataaggta cgggttaagt taagaccttt taaaggctac ttataggcta
    18841 gcgattatat tataaatagg ggcgatatat atccttaccg cttcctatac gcgttataac
    18901 acgtgtttat cgatcttatt atacgaggtc cctacgactt acctttagcc ccttagtagg
    18961 ctcggggcga agtggctagg acctccttct atataagcgt taaagcttat aatcttatac
    19021 gttcgaatgt ataacggctt attaaaagtt attcacgtat taaggccgaa aatatagatt
    19081 attcgaacta aggagggaaa gaaggaaggg aaaagcctac gcggtataca ggcggctaag
    19141 tacgtgtgga atcgcacgga cctcgctcgc tagggggtcc atacttctta gtcccggcca
    19201 ctgccgggga ctgttctgcg ggccacagcc cgtaacataa ataaactcct aatataggga
    19261 gaatagaata taaagctaac gcttcccgct ctattctaga tagtaaagga gaccgttttc
    19321 taactcgaaa gggatcttaa ccggcgaact atagtcctat agctaggtaa ggataagtcc
    19381 ttatttagta ttattagtat aactattatt aattctttat cgtagattaa tatttatttt
    19441 aaccttagag aaataataaa taacttaatc tcgctaaatc cgttttagtt ctttattatc
    19501 ttccgcctcc ggagggtgta ttataggtag ccgtaatagg gcggtagcca tgatatttat
    19561 cttcccgggg atataccgat aacccaacta aagctagcta aagaactccg aggagaggat
    19621 aagctttata tttaatctag tcttatccgt gctagatagc gtagtagact ttataatacc
    19681 gatagtaacg gcgtggttta taaggataac ggtcggatta taataagcgg actaaataat
    19741 agttcgtgtc ttacgaatgg tctatactaa gtaggcgacc tctagttcgc tcggctaata
    19801 cttttcctta gctatattaa gacccttact aatatagagt actaggcgaa taagggtttt
    19861 actaataata cctctaataa gctatttagc cttatcgata agctagaata gtatagctaa
    19921 gaacccgtgc tccttagagg cgtttaacta gataaagagg atcttcccta ggtcgtagtg
    19981 gaaaaagtag atattagaga taggtatatc cgtgatatcc ttaaataacg ctatttcttc
    20041 ggccgtaagc tagaataccg tttattcagt ataggcctta tatacttagc cttagtcctt
    20101 tccgagttaa taagcctccg cgagaagggt agtcttctat tattagaagg aggtaattcg
    20161 gtaggcgaac ctcgggataa agtaccgtag ttatatagtt atactaatct attaactaag
    20221 cgattagagc gataatagta aacggatcct ttatagagta tcggtgtatt tatctatatt
    20281 agaaaggcct aaagtattaa cctcgaatcc taaaagctat actaatagat aaccgataaa
    20341 ggacttaccc ggggagataa agatccgttt ctagctaaat agcgatagga cggtttctag
    20401 atactagacg tattccttct cggtattaga ggctataata atatcgttaa taaaggtagc
    20461 gacgaacttc ttatatagcc ggagtagctt atctctatcg cattggatat aggccggcga
    20521 attataaaag cctataagag cgaccttcga atattcctat ccctaatata aaataacagt
    20581 aaacctttta taatacggct cgtataccgg gaactagtaa aaaaaggctt aagcgtcgat
    20641 aacggagata aacttcttcc cccggaggcg ccggattacc ttattctata atagtatcgg
    20701 gtatatatcg ggaataataa ccgtatttag agtataaaga ttaactatta tccggccttt
    20761 acgctttccg tttacggttc gctatataat aaatactaag gccctgaata gtataggcta
    20821 agttaggtat tctattcgtc cttacttata gagttcgtta agggtcttat ctaaacgtcg
    20881 ctagtcgtta tagctaaggg gatatagctt ctagctaatc ttctaattat actatccgtc
    20941 gactaaaagg atctttatat acttctttgg aggtatatta ataacgccct agtcggtcta
    21001 aaccttcgga tacttcttaa taatcttact aaaccggtat ataaaccggt tattatagtg
    21061 gtagattatt actcccttct tagtaatctc cgtggggcgt ttaggctttt aacgatacct
    21121 agcttacctt taggagtaat atacccacgg aaaatatccc ctttagtctt actaggcggt
    21181 tcttccgtta tacgcttcag caggatatct cgcgcgttat cacagttagt atactaataa
    21241 ctatctatat agaatggctt tatattacct agcttaatac cttcagcgat aaataatagc
    21301 cggttatcgg cgttaaagat aggtattata gactatttat taagaatata gttcggagag
    21361 ccctttatat ccgggaaaaa ctctatagga ttaaggttaa tatcgggctt attaattagt
    21421 ataaatctat atattcgtgg cggcataact aaatatttag tagccttact tttccgatag
    21481 attagagaat atttagcgaa tacccttacg ggaactatta ggtcctagta tgcgctaata
    21541 cgaatagctt cctacgtgtt aaggatatct agcctattag gatagttaaa ctcctattct
    21601 aggagaagac cggcgttaag cttaggtata atttaagtcc cgatatatag gcggctaatc
    21661 ttcttctcgt tacctactat accttaaact agtatagtaa aggtagctta tcctagggtc
    21721 tttatcgatc ctatacctta taatatagcg cgcttagtaa gattaatata cttatcggga
    21781 aatcggctaa ggagctacta gcttactata tagcgggagg ctgctaagtt aacgtaaata
    21841 tcgaataata cgcccgtagt gaaactaaag gctttgatcc gggcgtatat atacccgtaa
    21901 agactattaa aaggattccc gatttcctag atagtaccgt taattagcgg cgagtcctat
    21961 ccgctctact cctttagtcg gtacggctaa gagtaggtct tcttatatcg aatagtctct
    22021 aaatttaatc ttataggtta gtagtattta ctatactcct aatatactta gtagagatcg
    22081 gcgtacttag gtataaatcc gggtctatta ataacctaat atagttagtt actatattcg
    22141 ttacccgcgc tattattatc cttagcgttt ataaaaccct tagagttccc cttagtatag
    22201 tagtacttag gttctatatt agttttatct ccggatatag gcttagcggc ggtatcttcg
    22261 gcggaggcgt taacctagtc ttaagaataa tcacggcgat agtctttata ttggcgatca
    22321 ggctatttat tagcgttatt agttaggagt cgctaaccct tattattagt atcatagtta
    22381 gcgttcggca ctagtagcgc gcggttttta ttttagtgat agagctagct aggactaggg
    22441 gaatagcggt taggctatag tatacagtaa tactcgggcg ttagattaga gcgtcggtta
    22501 taagagtgtg gcacgggtta ttaaattact ataatagggg gtaaagggtt atatataccg
    22561 cggtccggtt tagggaggct atatcggcta atataatact tctaaactcc ttaggtatag
    22621 ttccggtact atactagtat taggtttact acggagttta agaagtcggc taactttacc
    22681 ttaggaccta gttagactat agttataatt aggttagcgt taagcgtttc ctaaataatg
    22741 gataggagct ttccctaaga tttatcggta gctttcacga gtcaggtaat cctattaacg
    22801 aatatataga tattataggg gtttataata tctttagggt atacttctcc ttatataatt
    22861 agtacttagc tttttcgcgc gggagctaga atcggcgctt taaactatcc ttttaattct
    22921 ttagggtaat attcttatta tactattcgc ggagtccggg tctatagtta ttagctactt
    22981 agaggcttta cgtagtaggt aacgggagat accgtgggta aaggcttcgc tatacccggg
    23041 gcttatccta gcgtattact ctatagcgtc tataaagcgg aatacgttaa ggaaaactag
    23101 cttaatgcct tctatacgga tatcctaggt aatagtaaag tattccggcg ggtcgaagta
    23161 tctgaggtta tccgccttga agtaaaccta aggttattaa aactataatc cgcgctagag
    23221 tttgctaata atagctaata agtttaatta gcatatatat atctagtccc cgcctataaa
    23281 gggcggttaa gtaagcgccg gaggagggag agatatctta tttagtagtc cggtatctta
    23341 gcgaatattc taacggttag gtccgggcac gcccgcgcta gataccgtgc ccttagagtt
    23401 aaccggataa tcggctaaaa agacgcagct aagggtatta gatatttagt attctatagc
    23461 gatcgaataa tagataatag tcttaaaggg agatatatag gatacgggca attagtataa
    23521 ggaggattta tttagggagt atattagttc ctcctcctta attataggtt tcttatccgc
    23581 tatctttata atagaataga ttaggagtat aataggtttc gttatagtaa ataatagttc
    23641 ccctagctcc cctgtaatct taaggcggcg tagattacct agctcttata tcctaagccc
    23701 tattataata agctaggcgg agctagactt agtaaagcta gtattagcgg cgctagtatt
    23761 agcgaggcta gtataagtaa ggctagtatt agtaaagctc cctctaataa aggtaatcgg
    23821 gttagcctta gaatttagct tacttatata aggagcggga ctaataataa acggatatat
    23881 aggttatttt cccttaatat tatagagttc tcctataccc gctaggatct ccttataagc
    23941 aggctttgta ttaagctatt tttcgaaagt atccacgaag ttatctagtc tttagattat
    24001 ttcttagggt aggatatatc ggatatatac tctgattata agatttttcc tcttaaggtt
    24061 aggccgttta taccggttat tcttagagcg tacacggccc tcttagctat attaagcaga
    24121 gctatatctt cggcgtaagg agattagtga tagggtccgg gaaattatct aagaacttaa
    24181 taagattttt cgcgctttta gcgcttcgcg gataaggata attattaagg aggtttatat
    24241 cggttataat aacggagctt taagttctat agcagacttt tcgtttagta gagttagtat
    24301 agtcgccgac cctatatacg aataataggc cgtggttctt atatactcta cgccttaatc
    24361 tagtaaagga gaggcgtctt cgcccggcgc gccggcggtc gtatagttct attagtatac
    24421 tacgtattta tatagtcgta ggatatatag cttcgcgtta agtagcggta tataaccctc
    24481 gcttaaaagc ttagttacta ctatttaata taccctatcc aggtatatct ctagctagct
    24541 agtcttatta gacctagggc ttttatagtt tggaatagcg acctttaggt atataaaata
    24601 gggtataata aagatatcct ctactaatct ataggcaggc ttactaggaa tatatcctcg
    24661 gcgagccccg gactatctat ttttctatac gactagtcta ttcctgatat tcggggctat
    24721 acgcgcgttt agggatctcg gtccggtccc taaacattcg tttaggtatt agccgacagg
    24781 ctctatatat tcgtatagta cccagcgcgc aaggactatc cgtgcatata gtccggcgta
    24841 ttataatcta ataatatagc gaataggcta gtattatggg gtatagctat aaatgtatta
    24901 gatcttaagt cgaaagactc taatactacc gctattatta cggacgaagg cgaggctatc
    24961 gctattacta taagagaggc tactgctatt attacgggca ccgctattac taaggatact
    25021 actattagta tagaaaaaga ctacgctacc gctattataa cgggtaaagg cgatgctacc
    25081 gctattacta caggtaaagg cgatactacc gctattatta tagataaagg cgataatacc
    25141 gctattacta taggcgaggg agacgttacc gctattacta taggagaggc caccgctatt
    25201 actacggaca ctccacggtt tactactacg aggtttaaac cgtttcctac gcctttagta
    25261 tcgccggaag gtcctgcgcg cgcgttcctt atagcgttag cggtggtcag gggcgttaag
    25321 gtagaagaac acgataacca ctcacggata gttatagata cccctagggg gttcctatta
    25381 gccgcgcgcc tatgcaccgc gagaactatt ataagtctat atataaccga gaaggtacaa
    25441 aataataata cttagaaggc gttctttaac gctaaaagga cttataaccc tatacgaagg
    25501 aggaagtaag ctataaacaa tagtcacgtt atcggcgcta ataatataaa tccctctccc
    25561 tctaacgcct cctagccgct attatatcta acccgcgagg atctcccgcc tccgctaaac
    25621 cactaccacg atatacgcct ctacccatta taagagcggt ggttatagac taagggggag
    25681 caccttaaag gccactaata gataggctac tagtaggagg taagcggtaa ttaggctaat
    25741 aagtaataag tcctcgttta tagatagata tatacctaca catttaataa tgcgggcacc
    25801 gtccttaagt ataaggcatg ccttatagta taaggggatt aataaaaaca gttagagact
    25861 aaagataact atgccgctat actagcctta gagtccttcc gtatactaat agcgatcgct
    25921 atacgattta acctaaagat aagggagttc gacgctatta acgtttatta acgctaacct
    25981 taaagaggaa gtatttataa agatactata aggctataaa gtgctaagta agatactgct
    26041 actacggaaa gccctgtgcg gtttaagggt atcgccactg ctatagtaag aggaattcag
    26101 cggtacgcta tagaagatag gattcacggc tatacctaat aacccctcta gtataatccg
    26161 cgatagttta attctattct tctacattaa cgatatcgga cttatctact atagagatta
    26221 taagactaat gctaataact tggaggctac ccttaagtgg agctataggc tattaggagg
    26281 cgacgaaatc cgttagttcc taggaattaa ggttctaagg gataaagcta tatataggtt
    26341 atagctatta taatcctcct atatagacaa gatcgcgctt aaatactata tagatatcct
    26401 ctaccgaaaa ccattaaagg tcctatcatt aattatagag ccgttaatac tatataacgg
    26461 tatacgtgcc ttaattcccg atatcgatta gtattagagt ataataggtt taatcctata
    26521 taccgttatt ataataagac ccgatatcgt attcgcctat ttaaagcttt cctaatataa
    26581 cgttaacccc tcctttaacc accttaagag ggcctaataa gtgctgctat tctcatatta
    26641 tataaggcac tactacctag aattcggtaa ggatagactc ttcctaaccg taaataacgc
    26701 gtccttcggg gataatatag atcgtaaaag ctcctaagga tacgcgataa agcttttcgg
    26761 cggcactatt aactaggagg gtaagtaacc gacggtcacg acgtcgttaa tagaatcgga
    26821 actagtcgct tttaccgagg ccgctaagga gacgctattt attcatcgga tattaagaga
    26881 tttagagctt cgattagatt aataataagt atagctacac tacgataatt ggcagactat
    26941 tgacctcgtt aataagaaag tataacgttt acgaataagg ctatggtata tcgatattta
    27001 taactagtag gcgcactaat aagtatagta tggccttttt atggttatat acgttaatat
    27061 acagaatata atcgcggacg gtttaacgaa gttaataccg gaagcacgga ttaaaaaact
    27121 atagtaatac cttactttaa cggattaaaa ggattatatt aagtagttac aataactaca
    27181 cgaagagatt aaacgtggta aagccgcggc taaggccgcg gttgtaacga cgacgacggc
    27241 ctctaagggc gtagcagatc caatagatat agatccgatt aagcagatcc ggctaatcag
    27301 gattaaggaa ctaattaaga tagaattagt taaactgtta aatacggcgg atttagatcc
    27361 cttttacgag ggcgttttcc cctaactatt aactttataa cagaaacgtc aagagcgttt
    27421 ggtttaaacc gaagcctctg actagttagt taacctagga agacctacct taactaaggg
    27481 ggtgtatcgt ataggcacag agaccacgac gtagtctata ggggatccag gggggatcca
    27541 cgctatagct aagggcttcg gatatcgggg acctccggta tcaggatata atagaagcgg
    27601 ataccggaaa agaccggata ggatccaaat aatatagtac ctataacaga gtcttcacca
    27661 cctaaattaa gggtataaaa gactcttaca gatatacctt aacatagtac acacacacga
    27721 gatttctgct atactaagtt gattatctaa gtgcctatgt gacgtgcgat atctatatgc
    27781 tttacacgtt tatgaaattc agaattttca taaagcttct ttacgctttc gctatctatt
    27841 aatatagtag gaatcggtat attattatta gtattattgt tattatcatt atataaaccg
    27901 tcgtttatat cagtgaataa cctaaggtta tctactaggt ctgtatatat attatatata
    27961 tagattcatt ctttagaagc ttcggttaaa gctatatatt ctgattctgt tattgataaa
    28021 gtaacgactt tttgcttagt taaagtccag cttattaaat tatttatacc tatatagtag
    28081 acgtagcctg acgtagaagt cctgtcttcg attatatctg aaaagctagt atcagaataa
    28141 ccggatatat taagatcttt tttctttaaa cagttatata aaaggccgat attaggaaaa
    28201 gtctttatat aagcccagac tcgatttaac gctatgaagt ggtcttgaga cggattactt
    28261 atatatcgag cgtatttatt aattccgtag gttatatctg gtcttaagtg tagtgctaaa
    28321 tataataaag caccgatttc tcgttagtat attttaatat cggtttttaa tgccagctgt
    28381 tgatttagta caaggacctt tttatttata tagggggtat caacccgttt aaggctccgt
    28441 ttattatact tatcgaggac tttattcgta taaggtaacg gatttataga aagggtctta
    28501 tttgacgctg attattatta ttattattat attaaggctt atcttttata cttattaaat
    28561 cccaggtgtt tctatattca agttctgtta ttttacctac tatagcttct atctacttat
    28621 cttcattaga gtagttcatg gcctgtttat aagtagctgg tccgtataaa gaacttaaag
    28681 tgaaaagaaa gtagggatct tcttaaaact ataggttccc gagtatagta tctttagtta
    28741 tatataataa tcgcttatta ttattatacg atatataatc gttatcgttt tccttcgaag
    28801 atttagaagg gatttaaatt tcgaacctgg atttattaag gccgttatta accgggtcgg
    28861 ttatattatc cttattaata ttttcggctg gaataatacc gcccgctgct cgaagacttt
    28921 tacgtcattt attattatta ttatgcttat ccttatcctt atcttcttct tcggtttgga
    28981 tagacctaaa cgtacgttta gtattattat agtactcgcc gagtagataa gactcggggt
    29041 cggaaaccgg ttttacttac ggtatattta tagtaggaga cttattatta ttatttatat
    29101 aggttacagg gttattttta ttaattatag tatctgaaga agaagtcaga aactgatttt
    29161 ctagaatata aacgtcacga taccaggttg tcttcctaga tcgaggatta tatattttat
    29221 agttatactc gttataatct attaaagcgc cctgaagtgc tcgtggatct ggtttctttg
    29281 ttttcgggtc gttagtttta taatatataa gggaacccca aacccgaata tttcttatat
    29341 taggtatacg actttctact aattcataag gcgttttaaa ccctactgct taattaggta
    29401 ttctattata cgtataaacg gctgaataaa ccgtatcccc ctaaaggtat tttaatagac
    29461 ctgagtagaa aagaaagtaa cggacttttt ctattatagt cctcataacc cgttctatcg
    29521 agccttaggt cttatgggta tacggggttt taatagtatg atttacaccg acgaaaagtc
    29581 ttttaaacga ggtattcgtg aattctttcc cgtcgtcggt atctacttct tttattttta
    29641 tattatattt attattttca acgggaatct tccactcttt tattacgttt ataatagtga
    29701 tttcagattt atctataagc atgtttacct atagataccg tgcagaacgg tatattataa
    29761 ggaaaatcta acgctttcta ttatatgtta tagggtcgat aggcccgtat aaatccatat
    29821 atacctttta aaggtaggga aagcccttat atttattaat cgattcttta ttcgcgagcg
    29881 tggctaactt accttttcta caggcttcgc agctctgtat ttcttatata tctcctttag
    29941 atatatttat cgtattctta tttatatatt ttaaaggagt ggagttacta taacctatcc
    30001 cacagtgcca tagcgttata ttctctttat tatgtattat tttccgacgg ttatttcggt
    30061 ctctttattc tattctttgt tctattcttt attcttttct ttgttctatg acctgtatat
    30121 tcctttatac ccctgaaaac tgggtcttta agtgggtctt ttctaagacc gtattcttta
    30181 tgtctaacta ttcgtttatt cctagaatag tccatttctt tattcctttt attttatcta
    30241 aaacagtctt ctttattcct attatattta tagtattaag gagcaacaag gatcgtaata
    30301 accatattac ccccccgtac gttagggccc gtgccgaggc ctagtagagg ccgttatata
    30361 taacggctct agtataaata ctagttttat tttggttatt ttggaataga ataagctggt
    30421 tatttcctgt aagaccgtat attttcttct tatctaggac gggaaggctg ataagattag
    30481 tccctaattc gggaatatat aaatagttgt aaagctgtac tattcttcct gaatccctga
    30541 atttaatata acagtcacca gtatctatta cttttatttt ctttatatca cactaactag
    30601 cagtacttta agtagtttta tacgtagaaa agagcttttt acttactata acgtatgcta
    30661 tagcgccact attaatataa aaatttaaat ctaatttgat taaactatct gaaatcttgt
    30721 taatcctttc cactacccgt tctatattta tattagtatt ttaagaagtt ttactaattt
    30781 agggtttatt attaaggata aatacctatg taatatctat caggtcttcg gcctaggggt
    30841 ccgggagacg tgaaggctta ggtataatag gaacgtcttg aaaaggacct cgttatccga
    30901 gtcttcttct tcttcttcct aatcttcttt ttcttcttct tcttcttttt cttcttcttc
    30961 ttctaattct tcttcttctt ctaattcttc ttcttcttct aattcttctt cttcttctaa
    31021 ttcttct
//
LOCUS       ENANITX01000005NITX01000005.1 61348 bp    DNA              UNK 01-JAN-1980
DEFINITION  ENA|NITX01000005|NITX01000005.1 Sodiomyces alkalinus F11
            SODALscaffold_1_Cont5, whole genome shotgun sequence..
ACCESSION   ENANITX01000005NITX01000005
VERSION     ENANITX01000005NITX01000005.1
KEYWORDS    .
SOURCE      .
  ORGANISM  .
            .
COMMENT     ##antiSMASH-Data-START##
            Version      :: 7.0.0beta2-86685d9d
            Run date     :: 2023-03-25 18:34:59
            Original ID  :: ENA|NITX01000005|NITX01000005.1
            ##antiSMASH-Data-END##
FEATURES             Location/Qualifiers
     CDS             5165..6919
                     /ID="input.cds1.1"
                     /Name="input.path1.gene1"
                     /Note="single-exon"
                     /gene="input.path1.gene1"
                     /phase="0"
                     /source="GlimmerHMM"
                     /transl_table=1
                     /translation="MATAGMRLLPEGPQQGLLQAMCSYLRDNTDFLLPDCSTNVQVISG
                     ETEGLYGWLAANYLLGGFDKSDDLENGNGHHTYGFLDMGGASAQIAFVPNTTEAEKHAE
                     DLKLVRLRNLDGTVSEYKVFTTSWLGYGANQARERYIHQLLDAYGRPDDLEVPDPCMPR
                     GLRTTLDDGTLPSTLADSGVTLVGTGNFRECLATTEPLLGKDAPCPDEPCLLNGQHVPT
                     IDFSINRFVGVSEYWHTTHGVFSGKHKAYDLVTYERKVLDFCSRHWDGIVADAEHIGTK
                     GKVKDAQEACFKASWLINILYEGIGFPRVGMEYDPSSGLNISDVNIEATKEKSPWAPFQ
                     PVNKIDGMEVSWTLGKMILYASGQIIPQGQSASLPVGFGSNVAGATDFELAGSTYDPTL
                     GLDEGNDWDGAVGNVMGKARTNFTIILLVLLAAFMIFLLHKRDRRARWISRISATLRLN
                     RFPTGPLKFGRGSSFTNKLFGRRTPYYERLMEEGGVGQFELGNLDADEYSVSDMNDVLQ
                     ARRSPRLFAPNITLEPFEEARFGQSLDRGGVAVRTESRERLVPNLVNAGKRSRAGSPTR
                     LKAPSRPL"
     CDS             complement(join(6985..7114,7160..7182,7444..8013))
                     /Name="input.path1.gene2"
                     /gene="input.path1.gene2"
                     /source="GlimmerHMM"
                     /transl_table=1
                     /translation="MSNQLFGIIPAGHPVVTEPVSSPSEVSAVYTISTARPVSHIVVFM
                     LPGVALPPDTAAAIYFAPAVTSPTATGAVPDFRFLGGVGPGKESAIFKIKPGAAGSSGD
                     GTTLASPNNFMIAISIEEAGSVASRIQAKASESVDRAVPSTTLLAQRIIQNAFNFLSGF
                     SGTIGHGGVEVVPLKAFQEWWKKFEARISSEMTPEKTVHDSCAVHTLPSETKAAIREAF
                     RGQSEDPSKRVPLIPNRH"
     CDS             complement(join(24154..24418,24499..27906,28036..28057,
                     28354..29074))
                     /Name="input.path1.gene3"
                     /gene="input.path1.gene3"
                     /source="GlimmerHMM"
                     /transl_table=1
                     /translation="MSPSTPPTAVSPGPSISARSSPARSRQGSINSVVPLGEPAVPCET
                     REDGGDGPGTPRLLHSVVADVTSNPTTSTSELDTRQPSLEPTLATRSSFSEADLKRISA
                     SSVYSLASARGIVPSSAASITGSETSTAPRSIHSGVVTTGKPTQGTSEPLNATGIPSSG
                     GQQGHQQVSPGGQHLTPRDPNVDAAKRTAGPSRGDQNIRGQPTRSRSRAKRRFSGSTAA
                     SSHSPSSERTAHQKEREEDIENWPICDYLISFYSDGFPLDKAIAYAKARKPFCVNDLPM
                     QKILWDRRLCLYILDSIGVPTPKRLEVNRDGGPKVITPDMSRHMKEVSGVNYDAEDPRY
                     TTAPRRVELLDDGDILSVDGALLKKPFVEKPVSGEDHNIIIYFPKSSGGGGRKLFRKIG
                     NKSSEYDPGLNTPRAILEPQSSYIYEKFMRVDNAEDVKAYTVGANYCHAETRKSPVVDG
                     VVRRNTRGKEVRYVTGLNVEEREIASKIALSFGQRVCGFDFLRADGKSYVIDVNGWSFV
                     KDNDDYYDHCANILKELFVKERLRRGGVTSPTSSPSVSDVADPPAARGGKERDQGQMAT
                     LPPSVAKSTSSTSAKTGGERGQQESKLDEHRWQLGTLAPRSDSSATSAVQGMTTNPSLP
                     PPPPLRDGGKTSASSTAPSATPSAAASLKGETISEQDNVPAPPLPKHSWKLKGIVSVIR
                     HADRTPKQKYKFTFHTDPFIELLKGHQDEVLLIGEAALASVIQAVDVALVAGIEDPTKL
                     AALRNVLVKKGGWAGTKVQIKPMFRKRKSDEQISAEGTTAQVGDDDIKTGLRGKRADRS
                     LASDDKSRGSHRQDSLSGVTMSRITAVEESLVLDKLQLIVKWGGEPTHSARYQSQELGE
                     NMRNDFQLLNRDILDEVHVFSSSERRVSTSAQIWASSFLRQNDLPDDFITIRKDLLDDS
                     NAAKDEMDKVKKKLKGLLRKGNERPPQFAWPDKMPEPSEVQTRVVQLMKFHRRVMQHNY
                     KKLYNGGASSPHNASSLSLDKSQSCEASHSSLSSALSQASGINSIQSRWCCGEDAELFR
                     ERWGKLFQEFCDGEKVDPSKISELYDTMKFDALHNRQFLEWVFTPPRHMLEEEYGVREK
                     ENKEGNGGSAKEGKDGKPVTKDAEEGKSSQESRDDRREGDRPDRSADANSRGPSSVRRL
                     FRRRSFLNGLRHGSEGAPPEQYFHLYTGNAKTKAKTDARFEPLRELYQLAKVLFDFICP
                     QEYGISDSEKLEIGLLTSLPLLKEIVQNLEEMQASNDAKSFFYFTKESHIYTLLNCIFE
                     GGIETKIKRSTIPELDYLSQICFELYESETKTSAHAAEGEEEPTFAYSIRITISPGCHV
                     FDPLDVQLDSKHCISCAPRRSLTLHADWMEVIRTLRAKFNQVKLPKTFLAINLSDLFSL
                     EDQEKEDTNHGALEIEPQNLAEAPEESSDSATRESFTGEPVGGNVEDVGKEVPAEVLGE
                     TEGSPAKTGS"
     CDS             join(50075..52346,52415..52687,52712..52758)
                     /Name="input.path1.gene4"
                     /gene="input.path1.gene4"
                     /source="GlimmerHMM"
                     /transl_table=1
                     /translation="MAGKKGDNEITGGVVNMPTYINKIFVGRKDGRVEIWNVSTGKLIY
                     IILPPSPGCGSVTCLQPSPALSLLAIAYSKGLLVIHNVLTDLSIIQLNAGHEDEPISTI
                     SFRTDGMGAGTDGRKDGVMATATASSGDVTFWDLNRGGRVLGILRSAHNPPNEDGPVVR
                     GGVSRVEFLPGQPVLVTGGLDNALKTWMFDETPFSPVPRILHQRSGHAAPVKRLQFLPS
                     DFDGPDAGNKWIISGGEDRSLWGWSLRRDGQSTELSQGNIRRDAKKHGMLSAKALARGP
                     TTTLEDLKAPEITCIAISLNRDGGIGAIPGKQPIWQKRRDRKVQVEAEVSGMTGWESVV
                     TAHKDDLFARTWFWGRKRAGRWAFPTGDGANVSTVAISPCGTFALVGSSEGALDMYNLQ
                     SGIHRQRFPSKLSPAQARQVKMLQLKQADSTSQLDSSLGSGFLPGTGRHTKAVTGIIVD
                     SLNKTVVSCSLDGKVKFWDFVTGGLLRQIDWSSVPVTASRYYAANDLVAFACGDHSIRV
                     VDMGTRRTIREFWGCQGKVTDFCFSNDGRWIIVASEDSLIRVWDLPTSHLIDAIRLAAP
                     CESLSTSATGEFLAASVRGELGISIWTNKALFKHVPARQISETGVALTSAPTASGEGGQ
                     GLVEAAFDEEATVEEGDAVVTPAIDQLSADIMTLSLVPRTRWQTLLHLDLIKQRNKPIE
                     RPSAPEKAPFFLPSLQGDKLSALEKAAAAANAPEATSKITRLERGRLQELFTNRLSEGA
                     VSGNYGNFIEYLKSLSPSMADLELRSLSIGDGGDNESNGLLHFIRALTRRLGERRDYEL
                     TQAWMAVFLRLHFDVVMEGETILGALQEWKDLQERERYCGGVVGFLRSPRT"
     CDS             complement(55227..55251)
                     /ID="input.cds5.1"
                     /Name="input.path1.gene5"
                     /Note="final-exon"
                     /gene="input.path1.gene5"
                     /phase="1"
                     /source="GlimmerHMM"
                     /transl_table=1
                     /translation="SFLHYIDL"
ORIGIN
        1 ttcttcttct tcttctaatt cttcttcttc ttctaattct tcttcttctt ctaattcttc
       61 ttcttcttct aattcttcta cttcgtgctg ctaatctccg gctttagtat tggtattagc
      121 ttccgaaaaa ggctcctccg taggtggtat atcaaaagct aaattaatag tttcgtcgtt
      181 acttattttc cctaagagct tctattactc gtactaacgg aagaaattaa atattttaga
      241 ctcttatatc aaaagcttcg acggtgccac cttctttttc ggaggttttc tatatttatt
      301 tattcgattt taggtatttt tcctcgaacc taaggagttc cccttaacga cctatcctac
      361 gggggctttt tcggggtata aaaaggaata gttcgtcggt aggtatccag accgtttaca
      421 gttactatag aagaggttct tctaactacc ctggtctctg ttcgactatt gcttctgatt
      481 cttctgattt ttctatactt ttataagtag ggccctcgag gtagaagagt cgattttcct
      541 tatcatatct attagttcta taacgatttt attaaacgta tagctatcga tattatgccg
      601 aagagcctac gtgatctacg cagtgactgc gttatatcgc ttatccaggc aattcagagt
      661 ctacgtaaaa gttaccttat tcggtagaat aatatccctt ccttaaagca taattagcct
      721 ttcttagatt tttcatagaa agtcttcgag cgtggggaat tctaagatat ttaggttaaa
      781 agacgatata cggatatcgt agtctgctta aaaccccttt ttcttatata gggattttag
      841 cttttcctag atttctaaag taaaattaag attctaaacc tgcgttaggg gcctatctta
      901 tagagccgag agtagatccc tagtagtctt taaatcttct tcttttgact tattagaggt
      961 attttcaggc aggggtttta taagctcttt tagaagcttt cccttatata caaagtgggt
     1021 atatatagct atcgtctagg tttagtagtc ctgactaccc tttagcttct tcacgttaat
     1081 ttccttaagt atagcctgtg cgggtatctt aggagctcgt aaacggtatt tattttattt
     1141 attttagata agaactgacg aagttataaa ataaataagg aaaatagtcc ttttctttat
     1201 tattttcttt attctatata cgggcgcggt tattatagcg atgccattat tagtgcgggt
     1261 ctaaagtgaa accggtatat agttctttat ttgaaaaagg aaaaaaaaag ctttataaat
     1321 aaagaaaacg atacccatat atacggataa tagaattcct ttatatctaa agatagtatt
     1381 catttattcc agcggatcta tattagggcc ggtttaattt ctttattcgc gaggatccta
     1441 aagtcggtct tcgcggagcg aggagattta ctgtcgcgta gaaaacacga tatttatata
     1501 ggattccacg gttagaaaat atataggtat agaaatccaa ggtagaagaa ttaaagactt
     1561 ataaggaata aaagatatgc tagtattcat aactataata gccctcgtag tatagtggtt
     1621 attatattcc tatataaaga atagtacacc tgtttaattc acgtaatcgt aggcttttat
     1681 gatttttctg attttgtaga tttataagcg tacgactaag ccgaccgact aatcgaaccg
     1741 taggattgta gatataggta cataggtagg taggtcggta ggtaagcagg taggcagtgt
     1801 tggtagtata tagaatagaa tatcgggtag gaaaggagac tattatttgg aataggaggt
     1861 ttctcttttt acgttacgac cgtaggtaat taaggaatgg gttgtttcga gactttagtc
     1921 gagcttttcc gggcttatac ccttttaaag atctttaaag atagcggata agcggaaggg
     1981 acgaaagtca cgaaaagcag tggaaaaaat aagaaggtaa taataggatt ataaggtagg
     2041 atctctgcgc gcgtattata tatattcttc agatcgaaaa aacgattaag attaagagta
     2101 aagaaagaaa gaaccgaacc gagagaacgg gttaatatcc tttattcttt gtaaaaggat
     2161 cgatatcgta ataatatcat aatatagatc gatatcgtag ttatatcata atcctttgtc
     2221 tgactcgaac tagatccttt gtttgactaa ctcgaaaaga acggtctagg tttacgggga
     2281 agatatcctt tgttcgagta cgaaggatat gctcgaagga tattaaggat attattagta
     2341 ataatatcaa tatcagcact tagtattctt ataggcggta ttagggctag actaattata
     2401 gtagatctag ttaaaatagc cgtgagcgac ccacgatata tagggaagat aaggaggcgt
     2461 ttagtagcgg gcgggaggat atttagaact ataagcccgc ttaagggaag gactgtccta
     2521 aaaataactt agtaaaacgg acacgactat attatattat agaagcttat attagataaa
     2581 agaacggcgg cgatataagc gaaaacttat ttatagggag accgggtatt ttcggaagct
     2641 aaggctaaga cagggataat aaaccccgcc cggtctttag tattatcgct agcgttatct
     2701 ttgttattat tactattatt aaaggacgag tatagaggtt ttcaccggga ccccgggttt
     2761 tcccctctat agccacccga gaaggaccgt atagtctaaa ctaggctcct atagattaga
     2821 taggatacca gagtaagaat aataataata ataatactaa ttattattat tattagtata
     2881 atcgtcgcta ttattagcga cctattcgta ctcgttatct actatattat cgttacctat
     2941 tagcgattaa taagctatat tactagcacg agtaaagctt tgtataagac ttagtttacg
     3001 tattctaaaa tttacttaat aaaggactcg atattaaatt aaggaatatt agtactttta
     3061 agagggtcta tctatatacc acggttagat attagcgaac ggggtataaa tactataata
     3121 taccttagct acgaataaga gggataaggg ggcattagta tcggtttata aggagaagtt
     3181 aaataaaaga aactcgagaa ctatatatag ttagctaaga cttcgcctag aagggatagc
     3241 gtagcggttt gacctatatt aacgaaaact ccgtagttta aacgaaagaa gaagaggata
     3301 aggatctacg aggaatagcc gttcctttta taaaaaggga gccgggggaa taaaccacct
     3361 taagggaggc ctacgacgga ataaaggcag gtatacgctc gtatatttag ggccttatac
     3421 ctcccttaaa ccgattcctt tatataagac ctccgttaag gagggctagg cgtaagcgag
     3481 gaactcgcga caacgggcta tatacttacc ctattacgac gttataataa tagaaaatcg
     3541 ggcaggtaaa taagagccct taatgtcgcg actactagta tacgtggtag aataggcagg
     3601 aagagcgaat acgtcctgta tactcgataa agataaggct agcgtaccgc gaggttaccc
     3661 ttataacgac tacggtaatg ttatagccct aggggttaac gtgacttagg agtaaaggta
     3721 aaggtaaggt aagaaatagg taaagggctt ctaaggggcg cacggagcgt ataaccctag
     3781 cgatcccctt ataacccccc gcgagggagg ggggaggggg ttaatattat aggctaaccc
     3841 tattagctag ggtcctggcc ttactaagcc aggataccgt atagacctct taccgattag
     3901 gccgctaatc tataacggcc cctagtaaga tagtcttttt accttttcct tttcctttcc
     3961 ttagttctag ataatagaat tatttggcct cacttattag cttagactcg tgactagcta
     4021 ttcacagggg aggcctgtgc taagtacccg aggtcgccga ctatattctg cggttagacc
     4081 taataacctc cttaatataa cccttcgtta ggcggaagtt cagcacgcca tagcgtgtaa
     4141 tagttataaa gaaaacatat actaaaataa ataaataatc aagtcctaac ttctaagcta
     4201 tattatagct cttttgctag acctatgtaa aaactatcaa cagattatta ggacttgatt
     4261 tttaatctat agagttttag ctttataata tttactattt tattgaataa aacagcaggg
     4321 gtctaaaaag cagtgttttg gtgtaaagtg gtgttctaaa tgggggtgtt ccagaaggcg
     4381 gggtcggcac ttacagcgta accgtaaaat aacgtagaag aacagtaata cggcagtcga
     4441 tccgttgatt taattgaggc ttgtaaatct gtggatctgt gtgtgtaact gcgttaaaac
     4501 ccctagaatc atccccgacc gttcgggaac ttctgccacc gtaatatctg tggcgaaggt
     4561 tctgcaggtg tccaccccga ttccggagga tgctgtgttg ggagaaatcc atgcccgtta
     4621 cgtaaccgtt aatctcacgc cctggtcaac aaatgttggt gtcacgttat tctggaattg
     4681 atgttctgac agcagcagaa cttattcgag ccaggcattc agcgagtcct cggcggcgtc
     4741 ttctcaattg agaaaataca gcacagcgtt tctcccatgg ttgtagaaac attctcagcc
     4801 acatggggga caattgtaat cagcctctcc cgtctctact tcacgaaatg cctgtcgtta
     4861 gccaactaac tcggagcttt gctttccagg gcgatacggc gtcgtcttcg atgctggttc
     4921 ctcggggact cgtgtataca tttacaaatg gaaaaactac gcgacagcaa cccaacatgt
     4981 tcccatcgag gacctccgcc ggttacccac catcacgctc gtttccagcg agaagatccg
     5041 tcccggggtg gcgtctttcg ctttagcccc tgagataata gggagcgacc atctcgagtc
     5101 cttggtggaa cttgcgctgg acgaggtttc tgaggacaaa gttccagata cacccatcta
     5161 cctaatggct acggcaggca tgcgcttgct tcctgaggga ccgcaacaag gtctgctgca
     5221 ggccatgtgc tcatatctgc gcgacaacac ggatttcttg ctccccgact gttccaccaa
     5281 tgtacaagtc atttccggcg aaaccgaagg cctgtacggg tggcttgccg ccaactatct
     5341 tctcggtggg ttcgacaagt cggacgatct tgaaaacggc aacggccacc atacatatgg
     5401 tttcctagac atgggtggcg catcggcaca gatcgcattt gttccaaata ctacagaggc
     5461 ggaaaagcat gccgaagacc tcaaactcgt ccgtcttagg aatttggatg gcaccgtctc
     5521 agaatacaag gtctttacga cttcatggct tggatacggt gccaatcagg cccgggagag
     5581 atacatccac caacttctag atgcatacgg tcggcccgat gacctcgaag ttcccgatcc
     5641 gtgtatgcct cgagggctcc gcacaacgct tgatgacggg acgttgccca gcactctggc
     5701 agacagcggg gttactctcg tgggaacagg caactttaga gaatgtctcg caacgacaga
     5761 accactactg gggaaagatg cgccgtgtcc tgatgagcca tgtcttctga atggacaaca
     5821 tgtgccgacc atcgatttca gtatcaatcg cttcgtcgga gtatccgagt attggcatac
     5881 gacccatggt gtgtttagcg gcaagcataa agcttacgat ctcgttacgt atgaacgcaa
     5941 ggtcttggat ttctgcagcc gacactggga cggaattgta gcagacgccg agcacatagg
     6001 gaccaaggga aaggtaaagg atgcacaaga ggcgtgtttt aaagcgtcct ggttgataaa
     6061 tatcctttac gagggtattg ggtttccgag ggttggtatg gagtatgacc cgagttctgg
     6121 cctgaacatc tccgacgtca acatcgaggc cacaaaagag aaaagccctt gggctccctt
     6181 tcaaccagtg aacaaaattg atgggatgga ggtaagctgg acattaggga aaatgatcct
     6241 ctacgcttct ggccaaatta ttccacaggg ccagtctgct tccttaccgg tgggtttcgg
     6301 cagcaatgta gcgggtgcca ctgactttga gctggctgga tcgacgtacg accctacttt
     6361 gggcctagac gaaggcaatg actgggatgg ggcagtgggc aacgttatgg gcaaggccag
     6421 gacaaacttc acaatcatcc tgttagtgct ccttgccgct ttcatgatat tcctgctcca
     6481 caagcgcgac cgccgggccc gctggatcag tcgaataagc gctaccctcc gactcaatcg
     6541 cttccctact ggtcctctca aattcggccg gggttcctct ttcacaaaca agctatttgg
     6601 acgccgcact ccttactatg aacggctcat ggaggaaggg ggcgttggcc aattcgagct
     6661 agggaaccta gacgcggacg agtacagtgt ctcggatatg aatgacgttt tgcaagctcg
     6721 caggtcacct cggctattcg cacccaacat caccctggaa ccctttgagg aggcaagatt
     6781 cgggcagtcc ttagaccgcg gcggcgtcgc ggttcgtacc gaaagcagag agagattggt
     6841 ccctaatctg gtgaatgccg ggaagaggag tcgagcaggg agcccaaccc ggttgaaagc
     6901 tccatcacgg cctctctaag aaaaagaaat gctggcgcgt tggtataccc gagcgcacag
     6961 tcgagcatct cacgtctgaa tgaactaatg gcggtttgga attaagggga cacgctttga
     7021 cggatcttca ctttggcccc taaatgcctc ccggatggcg gccttggtct cacttggaag
     7081 agtgtggact gcgcagctat catgtaccgt ttttctgctg tgtaataccg catcatttcg
     7141 cactcgtgtg tatacatact caggggtcat ctcggagcta atctgggctt gaaagggtta
     7201 ggaccctaat attagattct cagcgatacg agttccatat ggtatatagt gatagggcgg
     7261 actgggatgg tggtcttctc ggtcattgga ataatcgcac ggcaactagt cgtggatcat
     7321 tgaggacatc gaggaagacc aagaaactcg tcaggtgcca ataagcatca tacagcccaa
     7381 gacgcgcgcg tccgtgggat atcagtcttg ctgcctttcc aaaaagcccg gatcggacct
     7441 gactcgggcc tcgaatttct tccaccactc ctggaacgcc ttaagaggca ccacctccac
     7501 gcctccgtga ccaatggtgc cgctgaaacc tgatagaaaa ttgaaggcgt tttggatgat
     7561 tctttgcgca agaagggtgg tcgacgggac agctctatcg acagactccg acgcttttgc
     7621 ttggattcgg gaagccacgg agccggcttc ttcgatggat atggcgatca tgaagttgtt
     7681 cggagacgct agtgttgtgc catccccaga agaccccgct gctccaggtt tgatcttgaa
     7741 aatggcactc tctttgccag gaccgacccc acctagaaac cgaaagtccg ggaccgcacc
     7801 agtcgctgtg ggtgaagtga cagcgggagc gaagtagata gctgcggccg tatcgggcgg
     7861 aagcgccacg cccggcagca tgaagacgac tatgtgtgag acaggtcggg cggtagagat
     7921 tgtgtagaca gccgaaacct ctgaaggcga cgagaccggc tctgtcacga ctgggtggcc
     7981 agcgggaata ataccaaaaa gctgattgga catcccgatg ctggttctct aacgtataag
     8041 tcagttatta gaaggaaaat ccgggcagca aggctcccgg attggacacg acaagatgga
     8101 gttgcgaggt tagctaagat ctgttgaaca gaccgtagtt ttacggttac gtaacgggcc
     8161 ggattgccga gattataatc cgggtagaca cctgcagaat cttcaccgcc gatattacgg
     8221 tggcaggaat tctctgacag tcctgcacag ttataattat acataattac cttaatcaaa
     8281 ttttaaccta ttttataacg attttaacta cgctttatct aataattcag agtcttattt
     8341 actaagtaaa gatctatcct tttaccattc ttactaccgc ttaagaagct atctagctac
     8401 gctgatatag cgagtctatc tataagtatt aaaatatcgg actataagcc tattatctat
     8461 aaaagccatc gcgactagga gttctagcgt agttaatacg aagctatagc cattaataat
     8521 gatatatagg aatatccacg ccctaataat tatcaccccc ctccttaaag gcctgctctg
     8581 ccttcctacg ctatcttcta agcttcgaac gctatcctat aagtagaagc tacggctata
     8641 tagctattag atctaatatc tactagatag cgtacctata agtcggctat atagcgttag
     8701 aagatttaaa ggggtaaaca cgttaaatat attaagggta ttagcgccgt attaatatag
     8761 aagactaata ctatcgataa gagccgtaag ctgctattat gtaatactac tccttataag
     8821 gtatataaag ctattcgctg cgatactgct tactatatag ctacccggca cgttaatacc
     8881 tacgaagaat ataacgaata ggtttatacc gcgctaataa gcctaaagaa gttataggag
     8941 tgcttattaa gatagcagga gttattacta tgccttaaaa atatcgaatc gatacccgta
     9001 atatatatct aggtagtaga cttctttaaa ggatacgtat aatagctagg cgtgactaga
     9061 ccgaagccga gggaggcctt ttagataagg aattagttct ctccgagggc ttttataccc
     9121 taggttaacg atatatcgag actaggctta aggattaagg aaaacgcggt aaccactacg
     9181 ctatagtatc tccggtatta tatactaaaa gtgataaggg taataatacc ttagatacta
     9241 cggctaagcc tagtaggaaa ggaggttata ggaaaaaaaa agtcaaaaag cccgctacct
     9301 cctccgctaa tactttagct aaccgttcct cttctaaacg ccgtgaatct acgcttcggt
     9361 aaagggaacc ctgccgcgta tacactatgc ctagttataa tattaacacg tactactata
     9421 tatttccaga aatagcgttg atcggttaaa gcccctataa gagctctaaa ataatagtct
     9481 aataccgtga cggcttatta aaagttgttc acgtattaag gccgaaaata tagtttattc
     9541 gaactaagga aggaaaggag gaaaggaaaa gtctacgcgg tatataggcg gctaagtata
     9601 tatagaatta cacgggcctt actagggggt ccgtgcttct tagtcccggc tattaccggg
     9661 gacaattccg cgggctatag cctataatat accccccacg ccggaggcaa ggtcgtggtc
     9721 gtatcgtggt tgcccggtta taaccttata ttaccctagc ctccctacgt ataatctaaa
     9781 aatagcctcc tttattcgat tgtattaaag gctcctttaa agggaggtaa tccgtagcag
     9841 ctaagatcct tttaaggcta aaatagtata aaggagctct tatatagcgg tactatcgta
     9901 cgctcctcgc cggcgtatat actcgttata aacgatatac ctaccgaata tataacccgg
     9961 ggttattcct tccacttaaa cagcgtagaa agggtaataa aatcaacctc ctactattct
    10021 tcgtttttac tattttcttc cccttttata gcttcttttt agctattttc ttttaattat
    10081 cttttacctt ataagtagcc ccgagatacc ttataggtcc cctaatagta taaccaatgt
    10141 cgccgagtaa tagcttatct cttaagctac tgctagtctc cttactataa gtttatatac
    10201 tccttacccg taatttagcg ctatagctaa ctattagtag atatccgatt tcgcgtcccc
    10261 taataagcgc ccttataagg gtaatagtga taataataca agttcgtggt ccttattatt
    10321 acgggttacg aggtcggccg taactaataa taaatagact gtcccccccc cccccccacc
    10381 cccctatgaa ataacacgcg cctaagaacc cgctaatacc ccgctatatc gccccttact
    10441 cgtagtacgc tacccggttg tataaataag aatatagtat taagtattat tactagtcag
    10501 gccttagcgc ggctagggcc gatactaagt actacgagta ttcctattaa acgtgtaagt
    10561 gctcttctat aggtagtcca tattaggtgt ataataacta taactaatag gcgatatagc
    10621 tccccgctac cgcctataat actactaacg ccttatagaa taccgcttat actataaata
    10681 aggacggcga agataataat ataagtttat atcctcttat atcgcgactt ttatactaat
    10741 tatctgcgta caatcgccgc caattctagg aagcgttgag ttatttctaa gttaccctta
    10801 attaagctaa atcgggtaat agtatcgtag gtcctttata agctcccgct cctattatcg
    10861 cccttactct tatcgccgct cccgccccta ctactactcc cgctcccgcc gccgcgccgc
    10921 ctaccgctat taccttactg cccgctaccg ccctatctgt tattaccggg ttctaggtaa
    10981 gtatagtata agcccttaat aatatcgccg cctttatata tagtatagat aagacgctta
    11041 agaatatatc gtaaaagcta gaggataata ataacgatat tactataaat atcgtaaaag
    11101 gtttataacc ttacttactc tgtccgtcgt atatataagc actacgtagc tataactcct
    11161 ttcgctgcta ataataatcc gggggctact cctaaggcta cgctcgtctc ggctcctctc
    11221 taggaggtta ttactactct tatccttaat agcgaggagg gtataacctc cttagcggct
    11281 tatcctaagc tagtaaaaga gtcataggtg ggtaccgcta agggtagtat agccttatac
    11341 gaggaggagc tagaaaaggg taagattata agagagtagg ccgtttatat tatttttagg
    11401 attttactta gttctttcct acttataagt taagtagcgc gggggtataa ccctaatata
    11461 atctcgcttt cggtcattat cctcctcgct actatattag ccttttttat atttatacct
    11521 ccttcgtata ctattataaa ggcctattat tcgactatac cgggccgtgt ttcttctcga
    11581 attcgttaag tacttatatc tcccgtaggc tcttaagcgg ttcctatatt aattctatat
    11641 agccctccta ttatactaat acctcgcgga ccttactacg acctcgcctt cgggtatagg
    11701 catagaggac ttcctctact atttattcct cctttttatc tagcctttca taaataggta
    11761 gcggctaagg gtttattatt atttacccta gtaaggggtt atagtcggct tactatagaa
    11821 gatccacgtg gaaacggtta tagatatata aggggatatc tagttctacg atataggaat
    11881 taataacctt tataacttta tacttatagt agagctaggt acgtttcttt aacggttata
    11941 gctaggagta gtccccggta tctaactata taaggtcatc cttttcgaac ctcttagccg
    12001 ggtaatacta acggtttaat aactcctcct agcgtagtta tatagcggct attatagctt
    12061 aggtgaacta ggtagcttcc ttaaaataac ttagtaagtg ctacgcagaa gcctcgcgct
    12121 tatcggtagg tatagtctta ttaacttaaa gagaattcgt gtagtacccg tatcatagga
    12181 agaacgggct tatttagatt attatgttta cccggttatt taaggctatt tatattacta
    12241 gtagcagcgt attctagtta tcttaggcgt aataggtata cgctcgtaaa taggcttaga
    12301 cttcctagtt aacgcgttta gaacctttat ccgtctaagg gtaatatata gtacctagtt
    12361 attatttaat acccgtgagg ttataaaagt atcgctaaaa gcggctaatc tagtttaacc
    12421 ccttatcgct aataatagac ttcggtatcc cgtaaaacct ataatagtat agtaagaatt
    12481 atttagtata ggcttaagta tctataatat ctatcgcttt aagcgttacc gatttcgaga
    12541 gtcggttagt aattacctat aagtatctat acttaccctt atgtctaagt aataagtctc
    12601 ttataagtct attataatat cgtagaagat ttactttagt ataggcagtg agcgtaataa
    12661 tccttttttc gtaccccttt atatatagct agcttagtat gtattataat tccgtataaa
    12721 tcttttaata tcttaattta taccgggcta aaaaaactaa taagcgatta gagtaatagt
    12781 attatcctta cctagatatt cgccgattac taagctatag atcgcgtata taatatagtc
    12841 ttatagcggg tagttagccc tgttttagct atcctctagt atctataagt agtcacgaaa
    12901 tattagccgt ccttcatcag ttctatactc agcgatctat attttaagtt ctagctcggg
    12961 gggaaagctt tattctcctg ctactattat ggtaaaggca ccttaataac gcttattagt
    13021 agctctagct ttatcctata atcgttatag gttagagtct actttaaaaa ctataattag
    13081 ctccggtaac gttactctta ctaagtatac ccggggggag atagctatat cggggattac
    13141 ctatatatac ctcctttact cttagatatc ggaggaatcc ttaggtatat cctactctta
    13201 atataaaagc gtattagcta taatattatc ggcccctcgt tagtactcta atatagaatt
    13261 atactaagta agcttagtta cttagcgact ctagtactcg gttaaggccc ttttagttat
    13321 aaagtattcg agcgttttat agttagagta aatctaaaac cggccgttat ttataagctc
    13381 ggttttctaa acctataagt aatttataat tattagtatc tccttattat aaattaggta
    13441 gttatactta gcggagttaa gtcggcgcga gtaatacgcg ataacgcact tatatccctg
    13501 cttatcttcc tataggaata cactacttag tataaaccct aaatagttta tctttagtta
    13561 ggctttcctt ccgagttatt attattatag atagggcttt tcctagacta tctgctttag
    13621 ctccttaaag gctacctctt aaagggggcc ctagtagaat agggcgtttg tttattaggg
    13681 ctataagtaa tactataata gctataaagt cgtgaacaaa tatcctataa tgttaacgaa
    13741 ccctaggaaa ctatataccc tgttcgtgga gactaacgct ttctattccg gaatagcgtt
    13801 aagtttctcg gggttataag ataccccttt ttccgctata acgataagcc ctaggtattt
    13861 aaccgtctta atactaagct cgtacttctt cgggttaagg tttagcctag cgtttataag
    13921 ggtactaagt actcgttata ccttctcctt ataatcctta taagatccgt ctaagtagat
    13981 taggatatta tctatatata tagagataaa accgttaagg aactcctata gtaataagtt
    14041 actatatcgc taaaatatta tagacgcgct agttaactta aaagggtata ctagctactc
    14101 gattaatcta aaccgagtat aaaatacggt cttatactcg tgccccggcg ctatccgtat
    14161 tttatagaaa gcggcgataa tatctaactt agtaaaccat ttcgccttag ctagattacg
    14221 tagcatcttt ataattaggg ggaataggta gcgatctcgc taagtaatcg tatttagggc
    14281 gtagtagtta tagtaaaatc ggaggccgcc tcctagcttc gttataaata gtataggcgt
    14341 ggcagtagct aagctactag cacgaataaa ccccttatct attaaatccg ttatcatctt
    14401 ctataatata aggagctcct gacgtgatat aaaatggagt aggccttacg gtaaagctta
    14461 tttattacta ttatgatcct tttataagta aacctcgtaa ttagtgctaa atcggtataa
    14521 aggtaggcgt attaagtata agggcgcgaa taaatcgccg aactcttata ttatactctt
    14581 agggacgtat tcttacgggt ttactggttc ctttatactt agagcctttt cgatatcctt
    14641 taacgatata gcctataagc ccttttccta tatttttccc cttcggtact ataatcgtcg
    14701 gtatagtcct ataaagacgg accctattac tagtacgata gtatagatct cttatactac
    14761 cttcggctct ttttcgtcct aaaatcggat attaatatcg gctactctat aacggagcct
    14821 ttattcatta gcgtaaagga ctatattatt acgttttatc catagaagcc tataaaagag
    14881 attctaatct agacctagta ttacgtacac gaaaacacgc ttagtatata cccttatcta
    14941 tctagtataa agactacgat attagcgtta ctagccggtt tagtcttatc cgagaagcct
    15001 tttagtagtc gttttttctt atcgactaat agtaagcgta tgtttcgagt aaatgtctta
    15061 ttaataatat tatagtaatt ataacctata tttataaaag cgtttattaa cctagtacta
    15121 ttaactctta cttagattaa tactaactcg ctccgtaata acggtttaaa ctcctcctac
    15181 tcgtgttact ctagcattat cggctccggt gcctgatttc gtattaaagc tactcttttt
    15241 cccaatcttc ggtatcctcg gaaacgtctt cggattcctc ctcttaaggg gatattttgg
    15301 ctaccgtatc cttcttactc ttataatact attagatata gcccttctta tagtaattcg
    15361 aatatataat attcgcgtag cggttaggtt tttattagaa ccccttaaac tcgttaacct
    15421 tattaactct acttatagcg atatcgctat tagtattctt agctagttta cgggcgatag
    15481 gaattagtta gtacgactta taataccctt ttatctctac gcgatctttt atactttatt
    15541 aacttactcg gtataggtat tagggaggtt agctactact aggctattac gtagcctatt
    15601 atttagggtg ctattaagaa ataatatctt aatatagtct acttagttat agcctcctac
    15661 ttatactagg ttccttttaa aagtaagtaa gaagcgcgag aataactagt cgggttttta
    15721 ctttattaac tagagggtat tagtagcata gccttattta ttacggtcct tatatatatg
    15781 gttaaggtag gctataagtt cctctaggtc gaatttaccg tttatacctc tattactaaa
    15841 aaaggtacta accacctact aaggctaggt atctaagcac gcgttaatta aataccacgc
    15901 ctttttatta ctacgaaata gcggaccgtc tagtttaagc tttagtcgta tagcctagag
    15961 ctaggcggta tattccgtgc gttttccact atagtttacg ggaatagcga cttactataa
    16021 atagtttaag agcgtgggtg ctagtagcgg gacgggtata atagtctcta cctctaaagg
    16081 cctaggtaag ggtaagggcg taataattag ggtaagtatc gggtacgtag taagtataag
    16141 gtacgggtta agttaagccc tttccagggt tacttattta ctagcgagta tatcgtgaat
    16201 aggggcgata tatatcctta ctattttcta tacgtattat aatacgcgtt cgtcgatctt
    16261 attatataag gtctctataa cctaccctta gccctttagt gggctcgggg taaaataact
    16321 aggacctcct tctatataag cgtcgaagct tatagtctta agagttcgaa tatataacgg
    16381 cttattaaaa gttattcacg tattaaggcc gaaaatatat tttattcgaa ctaaggaagg
    16441 aacggaggaa aggaaaagtc tgcgcagtat ataggcggct aagtatatat aggatcgtac
    16501 gggcctcgct aagaggtcta tacttcttgg tcccggccac tgccggggac tacttcgcgg
    16561 gctatagccc gtaataaata gattcttaaa tataaccccg cgatacctac ggaagtggaa
    16621 gagctacaca ccgtaaagaa agtgaagagg gatataggtc gagactctct atagcttaaa
    16681 gaggcgtaac ttacccgtaa tagcgtctct tatatagcta gctttatagt aggagccgct
    16741 actactagct accctcttta cgcctttact atcctcgatt ccggtgctat attatatatt
    16801 tttaacgatt tttcccgctt tttagacttt acccccgcta cacagggaga ctacgttatc
    16861 gtaagcagtt tgttactacc tattaaaggt tacggtaata taaccgtaag attaaacgga
    16921 ctaataggag gcctcgactt tatgctctta aatatcacct actacgaagg cttgacctat
    16981 agcttagcct ctaactaacg gttactacta cgaggctact agtaggatta aaagccacta
    17041 tataactacc tccgctatac tggtaaatct atactatact agctaagtga ccacttcgat
    17101 taaactatag ttaaatacat actctataac taatccacgg ctgcttttct aggcttttcc
    17161 actcgtaaag gcgtctataa atcgatgata cgatttcttt tctttttatt cattacgcat
    17221 atgcagccct aaagctatgg cgcggcgcct atcgccctaa gggcaaaagg ccatcagaag
    17281 ctaggtacag tacaatagcg tagtagtagt aatacacaaa ggagatcctc cgtaataatc
    17341 tgcctaatag acctaataga taataaaacc aaagcaaaat gactagaccg cagaatccga
    17401 ggtttacgcc ctataccact ccgccgaggc tattttagta gctaaaagat aggcctataa
    17461 ggcctgtatt cctctttagt accgaatgat agcggtagag atagcggtag gcctgctagg
    17521 gcttcccgta gggctcttcg ttcggcttta taaaaggggt aagaaagaat aaggtgagct
    17581 gtattctgta taggggagcc gggacaggaa tagcggtcgt gagcgcagtt ttaggccatt
    17641 tcttagtggg gtttaaggta tccgaagccg ggttttaact gcgtaaaagc caactttacc
    17701 cacttagggc cctaagttag tagtggtttt cgggagaaac agaggttatc gcggactaga
    17761 cgcctataaa ggccgcctaa acgcaccgat ttaccccttg tctccgcctc ttcttcgtta
    17821 ttctaaaagg cctcctagtc tttaatcaag gcttcgttaa cccggcgttt taggtggcta
    17881 agggtactaa actaatagac ttagtggctt ttttagggtc tagtacccct ttagctactt
    17941 tattcgctag ttcgttcctt tctatctcta cgtataaggg gcaccaccac atagagacca
    18001 aagtgcccag ttatttaagg cgtaagataa ggtctttagc ttgtatcgcc tattataagg
    18061 tgcgctaaag cttctagata gccgcctaga aatcactaaa aatatagcac tgtaggggcc
    18121 taggcgtctg ctctagggca gcgtaaaggg cctaaagact agcgtatcat tcagcgtccg
    18181 cgacttcggc aacggcccct aggctaaagc ctatagcatt atagagcctt ccagtattag
    18241 tccactatat tatagcggct atagcctgcg aaggccctat agggggccta gtagggtagc
    18301 ctagggagcc gtcggtatag aaaatagtag cctattcccc tagaccttat tatattttag
    18361 ctagggcttc gaggtaggct gttttttaat cgagggtttc ggggccaggg ctagggttag
    18421 ggtcggtagc tataatatgc cggtctttag ggaaaaaggg ccttagatcc gctaagggtt
    18481 ccgaagccta gggggccttt tacctagcta aaggaccctc gatattctaa gagtaaccta
    18541 ttaaagccgc tatttctagg cctagcttaa atagctatat agaaggtaga agggtttata
    18601 gccggttaag gccttcgtgg tttttactta gtaggagctg acgtctaata gggtggttta
    18661 gtaggaattt taaggttcta aaggcataaa gcctattaga cctagttaac ctaaccgccg
    18721 ctagggggac tactgcttcg agttctagag gctgtaaggg ggccccccta aaagcaccta
    18781 gggccctgac tagagcgccg tattatagac gttctaggcg gtccacgagg tgttttttcg
    18841 gtgattttag gtcctaccag agctacgagc cactgttagc taaagaagct atacaggcta
    18901 tatatagcta ccgtagggcc ttaaaagaga ggcccctcca tgggctagct agcctatata
    18961 acctattgag agcccctaaa gctaagttta ggcgtttttt gacgtggggt ttaaaggata
    19021 gcttaggatt aaaccagacc cctagctagc taatagaacc tagcgcgagt ttaactaagt
    19081 gccctctata ttaaccggag cgtcttcttt agagcgtctt tgatagaagt gaataagctc
    19141 tgtttttcgg tggtcgaaaa ggacttagtt aactttcact acgtcaaaaa agaaggctac
    19201 ggctttttct agggttttat agttgttcct agttaatgta gacgctataa atagctaaaa
    19261 gtcgttaata tagaatagct aaagcccctt aaaatccggt cccgctataa ccttcctaat
    19321 ataaattagg aataggatag ggaaaccgga gaaccttata gaacccctat atttaggggg
    19381 gtgggctgct aaacctaccc ctcgaaggct agttagatac gcctatttcc tgtaaaagag
    19441 gctacctatt taactaggtt cgggggtagt tagaggtctt aaagggtcct aagtagctag
    19501 ggactggcga cgtgatcgaa ggctccttta atatctaaaa atagcataga gattatagga
    19561 atttagcgtg atttacgcta tttttcgata tagtagagga ggagaagggc tatatcgata
    19621 gcagagcgtt attttcgacg ccctatttca ctagggtgta gaaggttatc gcgggtatta
    19681 gctataaagc taagtctagt agctatttca gtttcgagta ctttacctag gcagttaaga
    19741 agggctataa tcctataaga cttaggatct gaatagtcct tcttccttga ctttagtaga
    19801 ataaccccga gggcttcttt ctagcaggta gggtaatacc ctgcggaaaa gagtgctaag
    19861 taggcctgta aaaaggaccc gggaatagcc ttataggcct attagatagg tttcaaacct
    19921 atcctatcag gtccaggggc tttcccttta gcggctctga aaatcgcgcg ttatagcctt
    19981 atagcctata ggctaggcca ctcccacggt cttctaaggc ccttattacg tgatctagtc
    20041 aggctctagg gactttaaga agagtgggag gggcctaggc cccccgaagg gcctataaat
    20101 acaggcgctt taggggcgtt agtggcggag ggtgctagaa aagggtctaa agtagggcgt
    20161 tgtatttatc ttcgaaggta taggcctttt acttcgtagg cgtttaaatc ggtgggactt
    20221 tcgcgttaag gccgcttttc gtatagttat aggccttaaa aagtggtata gggcgcaaac
    20281 cacgattcct gcagtctagt tatattgctt ttgtttttta cctattaggt tttattaggc
    20341 agattattac ggaggatttc ctttgtgtag tacgctctat tttactgtac ctagcttcgt
    20401 atagcctcta gcccttaggg cgataggcgc cgcgccatag ctttagggct gcatgcgcgt
    20461 aatgaattaa aaaaaaaaaa aaaagcctta aaagtctcgg ggccttcggt gtaggctagg
    20521 aaggcgtcct agtggtcgtt ttttacgggt tttaccgtcc tatagtaagc atttcgtgtt
    20581 tctttcaagg aggtttccaa agacgctagc tgggtagccg aggccccctt tttagacgtc
    20641 tttctaaata ccctaaaagc cctactagct gtttttcgca gggcttttag ctctttagtc
    20701 caccacggct tcgaaggctt tactacccgt aacttaggca ctaaagcctt aagcgctagg
    20761 gtaatagtat ccgaaaggca acggcctaaa gaatcctagt ccgaggcgtt aatagcccat
    20821 taaaggtaca ggttaaggct aggttctagg ctttttaggg tactagaaaa taggtcctaa
    20881 tctactagct tatagttata agccagcggg agggacttat ttataggacc tttaaagcct
    20941 aaaatagtag ccgaaaggag gataccgcgg tgtaaagagg tagtattttc gatatactcc
    21001 tacttattaa agcggagata atcgaagccg ggcgtgtaaa aggctaggtc tataaccgac
    21061 tcttagcgaa gattagacct aaaaaaggtc cccccgttta ggtcatcttc ttcagagtcc
    21121 actaaatagg cagctccgag gctatctaac tagtgtacta gggcctaggc ctgaatagac
    21181 gcctggttag tagcggctct gttctactac tagtggtttc tattaaagtc ccctataata
    21241 agggtaggct tagggaccta taggccctat agtacttgat cctcggttag ggccggcttt
    21301 cagggcctaa aaaggaggga aaagaagaag aagaagtgga agaggtagaa ggggtagggc
    21361 tagggggccg cccttagcct atcgtttcgg ggtcctattc tatctggtta tagacgtgta
    21421 gaacataaaa ggtctataga taataaacct ctataatcta cgtgtctata tcgtctagaa
    21481 ggtcgtcgcg gtataaaaaa tcgatactaa agcccttttt tatataagaa aggaccttag
    21541 gcttaataaa aaaggaactg ggttttctag gatataggcg tagtagtgta aaaggcaggg
    21601 tggtttcgga taaaccaccc ctctagtgtc gagacgtagg caggttcctg aataaggact
    21661 atattagccg aagcctttaa agcctattct aggatagcct cctataccgg ggcctgttta
    21721 tcgacgttat attaaataaa ccggatatct ttcgaactat aaggccctat atttatagaa
    21781 tttagggttt tatagcttaa aagacctcgt agtctttagt aaaggagggg tgatctcctt
    21841 cgtagttaca gcacttatag gtcttatact tctaatctcg gtattcttta tactcgttat
    21901 agtagtggta ttcttccctt tagcctttaa cggcgcagat agggcaggta actaggcctt
    21961 tacaggtccc tcgagtatac ccgaatttct agcagttaga gtactaggtc ctaggggtta
    22021 taggtctata tttatagacc tttagccgct ggcgggctat atagagcccc tgttttagac
    22081 agtacttcta ttctttacta gtaggtatag aaataactac cgtgccgtaa aacgcgttcg
    22141 gagcccctag ccatcaaggc ttccctacta ccctaatagg gttaaatatg ccgattttag
    22201 tggctaggtc ctataggcct aggccctgtt atagtgttat aggctttagt ttagggcctt
    22261 ttacggcggc tcggaggggt caggggtcgg ggtatcatct cccctagccc taaaggctct
    22321 aaaaggcacc tatttaataa taagcttaaa ctaatcgcct ataggctaga ggggctagag
    22381 ggggaggttt agctctttaa gccactcgtt ctacgagtct aggagctatt aaacgctata
    22441 tttcggctcc ggggttaaaa gaaggttcct gttagttaat agactaatag ccgtaactat
    22501 aggggttttt aaggccttat ttagtctatt tcggagctcg aggggattaa agtcttcctg
    22561 gggaatccgg gcccctgccg taggttaaag gataacctta gggaccgttt tagagtctat
    22621 taggaggggt gctagggggg tctaggccta tagtactagg gcccctaaaa tgggggccta
    22681 aggtgctata gggcctgttt tcccgtttaa agcctcgcta tacaggggtt taggctgttc
    22741 tgtaagcctc cgaactacct aagctagttc gtcgaccttc tattcgagta taggaggcta
    22801 ggggctcggg gttccgtcaa tagtagattt aaggcgtacg attagagcct taatctaagg
    22861 gtcagggtcg agggtatagg cctgttaaag cagctaaaga tcctattaga gtagtccctt
    22921 agcctatgcc ttactagccg aactagtcga cttctagggc ttagccgagg tttctccagg
    22981 ggctttagct gttctaggtg cccttttagc ctatttagag cctaaaaggg tcggtttttc
    23041 agcagggggg ggccctaaag ggcgtttcga aagcgccttc ggcttccgag tccaaggggg
    23101 attcgattcg ggtcatagaa aaacgtctgg ggttagtgta gaagggctaa ggtgcctttt
    23161 cgaatttaga ggcgtagcga gggttaaatc ctctgtatta gaggtattac ctatatcaac
    23221 ctcccctagg ccctctatag ttataggggc cgtaggggcc ttaggggcgt tagggacgtt
    23281 cgaagggtta ggggcgttat tatagctagc gttatggcta gtaggttatt atttattgcg
    23341 ttatagttag gtggaggtcg ggggtgcggc tctgcgcggc tagccctgct gctttgtcag
    23401 cgtgggcgca cgggccacgt cagacttttc ccccgcacac aggggaaccg taggcctatt
    23461 tccaggcatt ttcgcactta taatacgcct aaactagcgc ctacgcaata cagggctata
    23521 aataggcgta tagaacttga aaagagctat cgattgatat aggttttaag tggtttagag
    23581 cgtttgcgcg taaaatgtag gtcccccacg taagttatag tcgctttttg aaaggatatc
    23641 acctttagac ctatagttaa tagaactggc aaaaaccatt acgactaaga gtatagttaa
    23701 tagacccaat aaaaaccgtt atacgaaaag agtctacgaa agtaactagt ctacactacc
    23761 tcctatatat aacgattacc cgtgtaagac tcctatatag gtctccctac cgtagaaacg
    23821 ctgctattat taaaatagag ctaggaggga agactagagt cgttttttag ttttgattgg
    23881 aatagtaagc aggtaagtag atagatattt cctcggagta cttttagaac tctctaagga
    23941 acaagaacaa taagttttgt accgatattc ttgttctgac aacaattaat ttggaacctc
    24001 tcaatctgac cgtcttatcg tatgtatcct tttacggtta cgctgtattc gacacggact
    24061 gggtctcgcg aagagccaac cataccaccc gggaaacgtc ttcgccatgg cacggaatcg
    24121 tcgcttcgta atgagagatt taaacacgaa gttctaactc ccagtcttcg cgggagagcc
    24181 ctcggtctcc cccaacacct ccgccggcac ctcctttccc acatcctcta cgttgccccc
    24241 cacgggctcc ccagtaaaag actcacgagt tgcagagtcg cttgattctt cgggggcttc
    24301 cgcgaggttt tgaggttcga tttccagagc gccatggtta gtgtcctcct tctcttggtc
    24361 ttccaaggag aacagatccg acaggttaat ggcaaggaag gtcttgggta atttgaccct
    24421 tgaagaccag ttagtctcag gtcgtcattg cacctcagta ccatcgcaaa gcaggagtag
    24481 acgaaggggt tcacatactg gttgaatttc gccctcaaag tgcggatgac ctccatccaa
    24541 tcggcatgga gtgtcagact ccgtcgaggc gcgcagctaa tgcaatgctt gctgtcgagt
    24601 tgaacgtcca atggatcgaa gacatggcat ccagggctga ttgtgatcct gatactgtac
    24661 gcgaaggtcg gctcctcctc gccttcagcc gcgtgggcgg acgtcttagt ctcggattcg
    24721 tagagttcaa aacaaatctg agagagatag tccaattctg gaatggtgct ccgcttgatc
    24781 ttcgtctcga ttcctccttc gaagatacaa ttcagcagcg tgtatatatg cgactccttg
    24841 gtgaaataga agaacgattt ggcgtcgttg gacgcctgca tctcttcaag attctgaaca
    24901 atctctttga gaaggggcag tgacgtcagg agaccgatct ccagcttctc gctgtccgag
    24961 atgccatact cttgcgggca aatgaagtcg aaaagtacct tagcgagctg gtacagctcc
    25021 ctgagaggct caaaacgggc atctgttttc gccttggttt tcgcgttgcc cgtatataag
    25081 tggaagtact gctccggagg cgcgccttcg ctcccgtgcc gcaagccgtt gaggaacgac
    25141 cggcgtcgga agagccgtct gactgagctc ggacccctgc tgttggcgtc tgcggacctg
    25201 tcaggcctat caccctctcg tcggtcgtcc cttgactcct gggacgactt cccctcctcc
    25261 gcgtctttgg tcaccggttt cccgtctttg ccttctttgg cagagccgcc gtttccctcc
    25321 ttgttctcct tctctctcac gccgtattct tcctcgagca tgtgccgtgg cggagtgaag
    25381 acccactcga gaaactggcg attatgcagc gcatcgaact tcatcgtgtc gtagagctcg
    25441 gagatcttgc tgggatcgac cttttcaccg tcacagaact cttggaagag tttcccccac
    25501 cgctcacgga agagttcggc atcttcccca cagcaccatc gagattggat gctgttgatg
    25561 ccgcttgcct gtgaaagagc cgacgagaga gagctgtggg aggcttcaca gctttgcgac
    25621 ttgtccaaac tcaagctcga cgcattgtgt ggggagctgg cacctccgtt gtagagtttc
    25681 ttataattgt gctgcatcac ccgtcgatga aacttcatca gctggaccac tcgcgtctgg
    25741 acttcggatg gctcgggcat cttgtcgggc caggcaaact gcgggggtcg ctcgttgccc
    25801 ttccgcaaaa ggcccttgag tttcttcttc accttgtcca tttcgtcttt ggccgcattc
    25861 gagtcatcga gcaaatcctt gcggatcgtg atgaagtcgt cgggcaggtc attctggcga
    25921 aggaaagagg acgcccagat ctgagcgctc gtcgaaaccc ttcgctccga gctgctgaaa
    25981 acgtgaacct cgtctaggat gtcgcgattg aggagttgaa agtcattccg catattctcg
    26041 ccaagttcct gggattggta gcgggcagag tgcgtcggct ccccgcccca tttaacaatg
    26101 agctggagct tatccagcac taaactctct tcgacagccg ttattcggga catggtcact
    26161 cccgagagag agtcctgacg atgcgacccg cgggacttgt catccgatgc caatgatctg
    26221 tccgctctct tgccccgcaa tcccgtcttt atatcatcgt cgccaacctg ggcagtcgtc
    26281 ccctcggcag aaatctgctc atctgacttt ctctttcgaa acataggctt aatctgtacc
    26341 ttggtgccag cccagcctcc cttcttgacg agaacgttgc gtagggcagc gagttttgtg
    26401 ggatcctcga tgcccgcaac cagggcgaca tcaacggctt ggatgacact agctagcgcc
    26461 gcctctccaa tcagtagaac ctcatcctga tgccccttaa gcagctcaat aaaggggtcg
    26521 gtgtggaatg tgaacttgta cttttgtttt ggggtgcgat ctgcatgccg aatgaccgat
    26581 acgatgccct tgagtttcca ggagtgcttg gggagtggtg gcgcaggaac attgtcttgt
    26641 tccgagatgg tttccccttt taacgacgcc gcggcggatg gggtggcaga cggcgccgtg
    26701 gacgaggcac tggttttccc gccatctcgc agagggggtg gagggggtaa ggatgggttt
    26761 gtcgtcatgc cctgtacagc agatgtggca gagctgtcgg acctgggtgc caaggtgccc
    26821 agctgccacc tatgctcgtc caatttcgac tcttgctgtc ccctttcgcc gcctgttttg
    26881 gctgatgtac tgctcgtaga tttggcgacg gatgggggca aggtggccat ctggccctgg
    26941 tccctctcct tacctcccct cgcagctggg gggtccgcca catctgaaac cgaaggagac
    27001 gacgtcggcg atgtgacacc tcctctccga agccgctctt tgacgaacag ttccttgagg
    27061 atgttcgcac aatggtcgta gtagtcgtcg ttgtccttga caaagctcca cccgtttacg
    27121 tcgataacat agctcttgcc atccgcacgc agaaagtcga acccgcatac ccgttggcca
    27181 aaggagaggg caatcttgct cgcaatctcc ctttcttcaa catttaaccc ggtaacgtat
    27241 cggacctctt ttccgcgcgt gttccgccga accacgccgt cgacaacagg agacttccgt
    27301 gtttcggcgt ggcaatagtt cgcgccaaca gtgtaggcct tgacatcttc ggcgttgtcg
    27361 acgcgcatga acttctcgta tatatagctg ctctgcggtt caagaatggc gcggggagta
    27421 tttaaaccag gatcatactc tgagctcttg ttcccaattt ttcgaaacag ctttcggcca
    27481 ccacctcccg aggacttggg aaagtagatg atgatgttgt ggtcttcgcc actcacaggc
    27541 ttttcgacga agggcttctt aaggagcgcg ccatcaacgc ttagaatatc cccgtcatcg
    27601 agcaattcga cccggcgggg tgcagtggta tagcgagggt cctcagcatc ataattcacc
    27661 cctgatactt ccttcatgtg ccgagacatg tctggggtga tcaccttggg accgccatcc
    27721 cggttaacct cgagcctttt cggtgtgggg acaccaatgc tgtcgaggat gtacaggcag
    27781 aggcgacggt cccatagaat cttctgcata ggcaagtcgt tgacacagaa aggcttccgg
    27841 gctttggcat acgcgatagc cttgtcaagc gggaagccat ccgagtagaa cgaaatgaga
    27901 tagtcactgt cggcaaagtc agttgaagcc aggaagcaaa atgatgtagg tcagggccgt
    27961 gagttcgtgt aggggggttc gcgggaaaat gatggatgga gagggagttg gcagaaagaa
    28021 aagactcgca cgtaccatat gggccagttt tcaatatcta taaaatagac gtgatcccca
    28081 gttagcaggt ttatatagta cgcgggcgat gagaaggctt cagacaacat gaacctcacc
    28141 ttcgtcgaga attactttgt ccccaaatac gacaacatca aattcgcggt tggcgatcag
    28201 ccgattcagg atgtttctgc ttggcttgct cctcgcttta atatctaagg cgcaaattcc
    28261 aatcacgccc caaggagccg gcttggctgc aaagcatatt agaagctgta tgaacttcct
    28321 tgagaaccag cagcaaaagt atgtgatact taccttcttc cctttccttc tgatgcgctg
    28381 ttcgttcact gctggggctg tgactgctgg cggcagtgct tccgctaaac ctccttttgg
    28441 cgcggcttct tgacctcgtc ggctgtcctc gaatattttg gtctccccgt gacggaccag
    28501 cggtgcgttt ggccgcgtcg acattggggt cacgcggagt gaggtgttgt cctcctgggg
    28561 atacttgttg atgaccctgt tggccgccag aggaggggat tccagtggca ttgaggggct
    28621 ctgaagttcc ctgggttggc ttaccagttg tgacgacgcc actatgtatg ctccgggggg
    28681 cagtacttgt ctctgagcct gtgatggacg cggcagaact aggaacgatg ccgcgagcgg
    28741 acgccagcga gtagacagac gaggccgaga tgcgtttgag atcggcctcg gagaacgatg
    28801 atctcgtggc taaggtcggc tcaagggatg gttgacgggt gtcgagctcc gaggtggatg
    28861 tggtggggtt agaggtgacg tcggctacga cactgtgcaa cagtcgcgga gtaccgggtc
    28921 catcgccacc atcttctcgc gtctcacatg gaacagcggg ctctcctaag ggcacgacag
    28981 aatttatgga tccttgacga cttcgggcag gagacgaacg cgcgctgatt gaagggccgg
    29041 gcgacacggc cgttggtggg gttgagggtg acatgaatgc gtgagatcgg tctgagcgta
    29101 caccggagat acttgggtcg gtacgctgac cgttgctcga ggcggaagat gatgtcggcg
    29161 gaatgtgatg gtgagtttgc acgtctgaac cggatagccg gttgcccgat tgagaagaga
    29221 ggtccaatcc tgatgctgag ttggaggatg ccgatgtaga accggcagtt ccgagacctg
    29281 gactctgtga caagctgtga ctatggctgt tttcgagaga tggaggatcc atttcatcca
    29341 ctccgttcaa gtctgactga tacgaagagg gatgtacaga gaacagttca ggtaaactgg
    29401 ttcgtcttgg agcggtcaga ccaacgggtg ggaaaaggca actgcgccgg aaccggagat
    29461 cgttagctgg cgtggttggc tagcatagtt gtccaacaaa ccaagactct aattaatgca
    29521 cggtgattga tcagataaag gggccaaaag acgaaccaag tccgaaatct gagagatcag
    29581 gaaagtggat ttgggttcca agttattatt ataaacagtc ccgccagtgc gtcacaacta
    29641 cagttggttt gcagagccaa ccaagactat gcatccacaa ggctatgcca acaacgagat
    29701 gtccaccacc gaaccgagta ctggaagaaa cattgcacaa gttcgaaacg tcgactgaag
    29761 gaaggttcgt cattgtaccg aggtaggttc ttgcatttgg ctgggcatat acgtagcgta
    29821 ttgaccctgc aagttcgaca aaggcccaaa acttggcgcc ccaccgatta cgaccttatt
    29881 tcgaattaac taataaaacg aaggaatttt acaaggtagt cgatcattaa tattaagtag
    29941 aaaatcctgc gtttctggtg ctttagtacc ttatacacct ttttacggat atttattaat
    30001 tcgctattat agtactatag tctatagata taaatatcta ataaacatct cggcctaagc
    30061 ctaggcctaa ggcaaagtaa tctagcgccc gaaaatatac tcgtttagcg cttatacgac
    30121 gcgttaaacg aagctattct tatcgtcgcc gtataactat attagaattc gtcgagtaat
    30181 atcttatact taatactaat acccctatta tatgtaataa acccccgcgt tatttacgta
    30241 agcgtaaggg cgagctagac gttgagatag ctctaggata ccgaaaacta acctactata
    30301 aggcgagtat cttctttaag ataccgaggt cgattatcta gagttagtgg tgtataaggg
    30361 atattattat aggtagtaga agcggcctcc acgtatcgta taatcccgaa taccctaaaa
    30421 tagagcttaa gttatataat atctttatat aatagcgtcg tgatcgtcgc ttagttagtg
    30481 ctggctagct acgtatctag gcttaacggc tttttaagga actatatcca gactaccctt
    30541 ataatatctt cgttttctta ttttcgtggc tctgtggctt cttccgccgc tttaatagca
    30601 tatgttaacg tattactaag taagtaataa agtctcttat ggatctagtt ctagctatta
    30661 ctagcttttt aaggtttatt aggcgtaact ccgctatccc cctttttcct actctagata
    30721 ttactagccc gaggcctatt atactaataa gaacctgatc gaacgacttt taggctttta
    30781 tagtgtctcc ttatactaga aggaccttat tagttcttct agatcgttgc tttactaata
    30841 atggtattat taatatagat aaaacgccta ttatattcga gtatcttaat agttatatgt
    30901 ataatattaa cagaagtaag actattagtg ctaaaataga gcggagtggt tagaattaac
    30961 gataggctag ttttatacta tttatcttcg tggatagagt ttaacgtatt aagcctaagg
    31021 taatattcta taataaacta gatagtacta ttaaaaagaa agaagaatat ctatattacc
    31081 ctagcgttat agtggaattt aataacaccg attataataa cgaggttctt ttcgcttagt
    31141 taattaacaa ggaactagtc cgtattctaa atgataagga ggggatacta gttatagata
    31201 tcgcggcttt ttataaaacc tctgctatta aataaacgtt aaaacagggt aaaatactac
    31261 ctcctatagt gcttatagat tatacttctt acgtttaact actagatacg tatattaacg
    31321 gtttactaaa caatggttct tcgtgatact atagactctt taagtaatta acgagattaa
    31381 gagggggata gggcttagac cctatctgaa cgtagggtat ttactatata tatagtagac
    31441 tacgcgatat atattcttta taacgaaaag aaggatatac ttaagtagtt atttacggag
    31501 tatagtatat ctattaatcc taacggtagc gaagattacg gtatacaaat taaggaaata
    31561 aacctctcgg atatcaactt agatagggtt aaagtagata taataaagca ggaatatata
    31621 tataagatgc ctcggtatat taatagcctt actaataagg ttattatacc tgtagaagta
    31681 ttaggattac cttaaaacac ctatggatcc ataaacatta agacactata aggtttttta
    31741 aggataaggt gtattaagat cttagggaag aaggtagatc tagtagtata tttagaggta
    31801 taggacgaat agtaacgttt gttagataaa gcgtagtcga aatcgtcaca aaataggtta
    31861 aaattgattg aggctattat atataattat gactgtgtga ggaccgttag ggaatcgctg
    31921 ccaccgtatt ttgtatagtg cagattctat aagcatttac ccggattata ctcttagtaa
    31981 tccggcctat aacgtaactg aaaagactat agtctattcg atataccccc taatcgccct
    32041 aaacgtcagt taggcgagta aagctattca taaccagcag atataacagg tatataacct
    32101 atataatctc tccgttatag ccgcccttaa atttattctc taggtcctct aaatactcta
    32161 tccggacttc ctctaggtat ttttgctata gccgttcctg tatatctagt acgcctacct
    32221 aggacctaaa tatcttaaat ttctcgctat ataacgcctt tattaatcta tctaccacta
    32281 tttccgcgct cgtaatatac gttacgagta tttaccctta tttctttact taacgtaact
    32341 catagctata gatattaacg tggcggaggc gcgttattaa cgtgctaatc tcttaattaa
    32401 ctaatcgaat cgtttagtta ttatcgtata aaatccttaa ttccggatta ttaaattcca
    32461 ctcctatact aagtaatagg cgttatataa aggtaccctc ttttacacct tatactaacg
    32521 ctaatagctc tgcttccgtt attaacgtcg tgaccgtatc ctgcttatta gcgcgctacg
    32581 cgattatacc gctaaataag cgtatcatgt acgcttaact actctttcga ttaagggtat
    32641 tattggtaaa cgaggcgtta gtgtagattt taatagtatc gccaccccct agttctaacg
    32701 taaacgatta gctattaatt agataaagga ttagataatc ggcggcctta tggtgaatag
    32761 gccctggatt aacgttatat cggtatagcc tagatactat aaacgcgata ttaggccgcg
    32821 atatcactac tatatatagt atagatccta tcttccgtta atagctttta acgttaatcg
    32881 aggtccctaa atagggcagt agctctataa ccttaattag gtgcgttagg taatagttac
    32941 tgctatgctt actattcggc tttaataggc gttctaactt agtaaggtag tcgtgttata
    33001 attattagat tttacgggta acgcggtcgc gaataacctt aatactaagg aaccactata
    33061 gaggatcgcc accttatagg ttataatggc gttataggtt attaacggcc tgctttatct
    33121 acgccttata ttattcctta taagtaataa cgatattatt aacgtagaag aatgggatta
    33181 aaccgcggcg cagaaaataa cacggtcctt atagtactat ctagaagcta tccgctaaaa
    33241 gaaaaggcga aaagtgcttt tactaaagca gtaaagactc cttaagtcta tataacgcct
    33301 tgttcagata taaacgactt ctaggggctg gaaagcctag cggcgggtat atatagatat
    33361 tataggggag gggcgcgtgt ataaacgcgt ttataatatt aaactataat agcgtaaggt
    33421 taaatcgggc ggtaatagct attaacgcgc ggaataaccg tccggctagc gttactacgt
    33481 atatctcttt aagtaaggat taatactact aatctcctta taccacaagc cttaccttat
    33541 atttatatag aaatctatgc ttatcgaact tatatatcat tacctatatc gaattaagaa
    33601 cctgatatct atctactaca gataccggta cccgtatcca cgaccctatc tctttatgac
    33661 tccgtaggtg gtcttcttac acctatcgga ataaatggcc gtaagggtgc gagggtatat
    33721 cgcgagggtt cttcggagaa ggagggaggt ctttacggta gatctttacg gccgccgggg
    33781 taaccgccgg agtaaccgcc ggagttatat ttcccgatag agtctcccgg gttatgcttc
    33841 tggtagctgc tgccggggcc gtggattcgt agggtgttat tgaacgccgc tataatacta
    33901 taggcgtaga cctttttaac cgtaatttat ttagcagagt cctattcaat atatatatat
    33961 taggggcgtg gcggttagcg ttaaacgcag taacctaata gtctgttttc tagctatctc
    34021 cttacctaat tagtcgcgct cccttatcta taaggagccc tatagctata attatagggg
    34081 tattatagca ccgtattcct ttatctataa ggaaccctgc ggctataacc gtcgaggatt
    34141 cacgatttcc taatatcacg ggtactatta gcgctataac cgatagtaga gttactagta
    34201 gagtaggaag taatagatcg ggcggatata gacggtgatt aggcgctata ccggctaaat
    34261 tatactattt acaacctaaa acttatcctg attaagtcga gatagcctcc tctaccccct
    34321 cacggctaag tattacggat tataacctta acggtaaagc cgtcgaggaa ggggatccgg
    34381 ggggaagctc ccctgataaa gggttaaaat taaaataagc agttatataa ggcggagggg
    34441 ggtccttagc ttatacgtcc gtaaatggct ataaatctct agccctctcc tactcgatct
    34501 aactaatcag gtcttctagt tacccctcgg ttaattaacg gaggttatcc ttaaaggtgg
    34561 cgatatcgcc gttaaagaag gcgtgttcgt taaaatctat atcgcgtgta cgaataccgc
    34621 ggtggtagca acggcctagc acctagatac ggaagatatt agtggaatcg tagccgacga
    34681 ggtagccgat ataggcgtaa ggggcgatac gatttaatag cttattagcg ctcttttagg
    34741 cgtcctttat tatcgcgtac gctttatagc cgtaagctcg aagatataat agaaccggct
    34801 tccttttaaa gagaacctcc tatagcgttt tctattcctt attattgtac tgcctttata
    34861 gcgtccggtt atagacgtat atagccgtgg gaatagcctt aggctatata aacagcggca
    34921 gttttacgtg gatatttatc gcacgaccct tcgaaataac cacggcagta gcgcgttcga
    34981 cacccccgtt ctacgcttaa gtatcggtag tagatacttc taaaagaata ccctcgtcac
    35041 gtaggaatta ggtgatatcg tgggattaag ttagcttatt atctaattcg agaacgcgca
    35101 ccttatagcc taattagcgg tctacctagg cgaggaattc cttaattatt accaggatat
    35161 ccactgccaa cttactctgt ataatatagg tagccgtaaa accactataa cggtcggtga
    35221 aaaatataaa ccgcgagtcc ccgtcggata ttcggttaaa tccgtgaaat taatcgctta
    35281 ccgctccctt atataagtag gtacggtacg agggcgccta ctaatatacc gtttaatctt
    35341 tataagctcg taggcctcgt agtcgatagt tattagtccc tttattttaa ccccctacgt
    35401 ctactcttct aggtgccgaa gtggtttagg gcctatatac cctagccgta gatactataa
    35461 aataccctcc gtagtgctta gatagcgtat cgtcgaatta tagatagctt tttaggtggc
    35521 agaagacgaa gaagagccta gaaaagcagc cgtagattag ttagagggca cgtatttaat
    35581 aacggtttaa tcgaagcggt gacttagcta gcataatata gatctatcgg aacgccgaat
    35641 atagttattt agtagcttct aatcctacta gtatcctcgt agtcgtaacc gttagtttaa
    35701 gattaaagta taggcaaaat cctcgtagta tacgatattt aataatctaa aatcaaggcc
    35761 tcctattagt ccgtctaatc tcacggtcat attaccgtag cctttaatag gtagcgataa
    35821 gctacctacg actaagtaat ctccctgcgt agcaggtata aaatcagaaa agcgggaaaa
    35881 tcgttaaaga tataaatagt agcgccgaaa tcgaggatag tataggctta aagagggtaa
    35941 ttagtagtag tgcccgctat aaagctagct gtgtaggaga agccgctacg gacgctacta
    36001 tagttaggtc acgcctcttt aagctatata gaatcccggc ctatatcctt cttcactttc
    36061 tttacggtgc gtagttcttc tacttctgcg cgtatagtag ggtcgtattt aaggatccgg
    36121 tcgaaggtta ttttaatgct ttcgtagggc gtctagctgt taaacgctat ctccggaaag
    36181 atatagtaat aggcgttaat atcgtgatac agtatagtat atacttaaca gagttcccct
    36241 tatcggaggg cagattaacg tcttttagta gaagaacggt tagttaaagt agctaaaggt
    36301 gtggctataa ataccgcggt aataggattc ttagctttat tcttcccacg gccgcccttt
    36361 ttacggggct tagctatagc ctctaagtta tttttaccct cctcgcttcc ggtatatagt
    36421 gtagggaata ctatagcgcg gtggctaccg cgttttcctt agtccttaag tctagtatta
    36481 atatatttct aactaagggt ataaagatct tcgggtataa ctacttagtt atctataagg
    36541 cgtccctcgg ccttagtcta atcgcggccg gtataggggc gtatatctct aaagaagtct
    36601 ataacctata tatacgtggc gggcttcgaa ccggtatctt tatagcttta tagtagtagc
    36661 tactacttat ctaactactc cccaagcttc ttaaggctat tcgtagggta ccgagtatat
    36721 tcgatatact cttcgtgggt attagtttag cgagtggcta ggtattaatc cgtatcgcgt
    36781 ttaacggcgt tatatacctc gtgaggcgtg cctcctcgta gtagttatct acggctttag
    36841 tcgatagtat taccctgcta ggttagtata gcgttaatcc cctttaggta gctatcgtat
    36901 tacgcttatg aaatcttcca gcacgcgatt tcaatatcat acgcctttta gccggcctcc
    36961 gtaagattaa gatattacat aggggtacgc ctagacgtta tagaggggaa ggagtcataa
    37021 ttcggcatta taggcttttc gggggactaa gtcggatcga ctaggcggag acacctctac
    37081 acgttattat aggtagtaac cgattcgtat aggcgtcgcc agagctccta atccttatag
    37141 gttttatacg taatagggct aagatacgat atcttaatag ttatttataa attaacacgc
    37201 tatatcgccg cggctagata gattcttaat tcgatagcag taaaggtaaa aggggaggta
    37261 aaaaataagg tatatctcta ttagtaagta agactcttaa ttatcagata aagcgtagtc
    37321 aaaatcgtta taaaataggt caaaattaat taaggcaatt atggataatt gtaactgtat
    37381 cagaccgtca gggaaaccct gccaccgtat tttatatagt gcagattctg taagcctcca
    37441 cccggattgt acccttagta atccggccca ttacgtaacc gaaaagacca tggtctgttc
    37501 gacagtagat agtctgggtc aaaatgaaca cacgaattct cgaacacaat tgcataaggt
    37561 acctaggtac ctagcaagca actgataatg tcagaacaca aataaggtac gcggaattat
    37621 gtgtgtattc atctaagtga agtttgtgat acttcacggg gatgtctaac tatacagaaa
    37681 aagcagggga aataagagtg gatatatagg agcgaggtac tctatacgtc tgatataata
    37741 ttgtttatca tacctcgata aggtggctgt ggcatctaac acaccccccc agaactacag
    37801 gattaatcct gactgttccg cttaatttaa agccgtaaat ctagggtaaa acagtggcct
    37861 agatattgat ctaacggtta aagagcggct tattaaaaag cgcgctcctt ttatgcctaa
    37921 caacgttgaa aacgtgtaaa aacgggtggt taaattaact gtaaaaccac gttaaaaacg
    37981 ggtgcctaaa taataatcta aagggcacta aaaccacggt taatctaggc aatagattat
    38041 aaactcggca ccgcgcctct tataattgcc gtaagccccg tggcttagga cctttatccc
    38101 taacagatat ataaacgccc tatatttcta cgagggcagt atctttataa ggctatcgct
    38161 gactatatcg tgggtagcga cttaattaat cgagatagtc catttttaaa cggtttatcg
    38221 gatgtaaagg gcgtggatat cgagatactt taatttcgag ttaatctaag gcctagggga
    38281 ttctaatagc tacttagttt attaattatc ctagtatact attagtagtt cctccttaaa
    38341 agtaagggta aggtccttta ttaaacgcct tagcgcgata tactgcctag tagtagcaga
    38401 aaaggctact agctcggcct tagtactaga ggtcacgagg cttatttact tatttacttt
    38461 ctagtctata ggaccgccga atagtagggt tatataccct tacgagctat acctagtctt
    38521 acggtcgtct acgaaggcgg cgtcggaagt atagaagagt gcaggctttt agtagtcttt
    38581 atatagtccg aagtagaggt atagggtctt tatcgagccg agatacttta aatacctatc
    38641 ggcagcctcg tgatactatt ttaacgggtt agtactgaat tcggtaagcc tcgaagcggc
    38701 tttagagacg ttaggccggg tctaataggc ggcgtagtta atagaaccga ccttccgaag
    38761 atatagatag attaattctt cggaggctta ttagtcggta gtagatagtt ctaaaacgtt
    38821 aggataagga agagggcttt taaccctata acctttagaa tctacctata atgcctttat
    38881 cttatcggtg atatagttct cgagggaaag ctaaagccta cgttattagc gatcctgaat
    38941 aaccctaatc cctaggaacc acttaattag gcctagatct ctgatctgga agtgctgctg
    39001 tatctgttat ataaggttat tagtagtaga ttaatattcc ttcctataga ttaaaataat
    39061 atcgtctata tagaaaaacg cgattagttc cttgctttta aagacgtaat cgtctttagt
    39121 tacttacttt aggtcgtact tacctaaaac taaaaagagc tattcgtgct atagctttag
    39181 ggaacgacgg aggctatata atgctcggcg tagccgttaa atccctctac gttatatagg
    39241 atgacgttac tttaaaaggt ccttaagcta tttgtgggct ttaaggcctg tagccgacta
    39301 gagtaactac taactaggag gatccttaat atagatttcc tcgttaagta gggtattagt
    39361 aaatacgtta acagcgttaa gttactaagt cttaagatcg aaataggcta taatacctat
    39421 tagcgaccta aaggtcattt tagcgagggt ggaggcgtaa gcgttaaggt ggttattagg
    39481 ttattaatcc cctcgaacat aaaggcgcgc cttaaactta ttaacgtaac tagtaggatc
    39541 gaccttatac ttaataacct atttaaggtt tagtagcctt agaactaatt tgggtactcc
    39601 cgagctatac ccctattagt aggactattc ccactattta aaggtgccta ttaacctaag
    39661 cgtgccgacc tcctaggagg cggccttaat ctattctaat ttatagggac tctttagcat
    39721 ttaagactag tttagaggtt ccttagatat atcgcggtat agtagcggct tcttcggtat
    39781 cttgatctga ttatagaagg tataaaagga aggaggcgta taacggttga ttagacgctt
    39841 attacgggta ggccggtcgg tagcggctat gagaataata ggagggcggt tttttctgtt
    39901 tataaaagca ggttagttag ctatagtagt agaagaaaag gtttataaag acttagctat
    39961 agtaggtggc tctaccgtag caggagccgt agatactgga ttaacggcgg tagtagtggt
    40021 taatttcttt ttaagaaccg attagttagg ggataataat tctatattaa tagtatcgcc
    40081 ggttatagcc gtattgttag attaatcttc ggtatcgtta ggccgtttac aaataggcgg
    40141 tagatccgta gttccggtta gtggtatagg aggaccgttt atagttatta gaggagggaa
    40201 aataggtgcc gttaaaggta taattatagg tataattata gaagacgtta aagtaggtgc
    40261 cgccggaggc gtggaaggcg ttatagggct tatttactct aatgcacgtg cctattaatt
    40321 aggtgcctcc tgctattcct gctattatta ttcttctgca gattctgtag tagttattaa
    40381 acctgcacct ctatttaccc ccctaaaagc attagtagta gtagtagcgg ccgctatagc
    40441 ctcccttata gtattctatt ctagtagcgt ttaagggtga aaatcgacta cgccggtagt
    40501 aatacttaaa gaatcgtgga gttaataatc tataggcaga ttaagctgct cgaaaacctt
    40561 aattaacacc ttaggttcgt ggtcacgatc tttatatagc tatttttcgt taaaagtgac
    40621 gtcttttatg cgtaggatcc tccctaattt tagtacctaa atccggtata tgttagtgct
    40681 tttatagccg atcaaatagc cgatatatac tctctccgcg agcttagcat tacggttata
    40741 acctcgttaa taatccgcgg ttagtggata ggctctatac ctataccttt ttaggtagtt
    40801 aactataggc tttattagga tcttctttag gccttattta taaatctaat cctctatcta
    40861 cccttaagat atttgctatt agaggtcctt ccgagggata aggttataca gatatactat
    40921 aatagctact agttctgggt atatatccta ttagatacct aaggccatag ctagggtcct
    40981 cgtgatagta gaaataacgc cgccgtggta ttctgccttc ggattctgcg cggctatata
    41041 tagcgataac ctcttaagca aaatccctct cttatcggcc tatttatcga agcctttcta
    41101 aagggatctt tctttatcta ggcggattac tataattata tagtagtact gcctttaaag
    41161 gaagaactta aaattcacta atataggtaa ggctaattta tagtcacgca ggaatcgtat
    41221 aatagcttaa cgagtacagg gatcgtataa aagtattacg acctttatac cgttataggc
    41281 catattaaga ctaaacaggt taacctccac cctatactat agtattatta tttagtagtt
    41341 aggcgaccgt ctagatacta ccttcttcgc cttactaagt gtataggcct tataatctac
    41401 tataagagga ccttttcctt taataacgcc tccgataagg gtatctttaa ttttatcgag
    41461 ggtaataccg ccggcgtgcc ttagcctcct atactataag cgagcgtcta ccacgcttat
    41521 agtaggcgtt atagagctat taaagaagct acttagtagg tgctattagc gatccgttaa
    41581 aacgagggcg tattaatcgt taacgttatt aagtagtaag gctaataagc tctcttcggc
    41641 agatctctta acctttaaga cctcgaggtc ggtattaaaa acgataccct attcctttaa
    41701 tcttctggtt ataattaagg ttgttaggta atcttatata aaagtaacac gatttagcat
    41761 taaaacgaaa ggattactat attcgtcgtc ttcttttaag tatatcctgc tataacgctt
    41821 aactagctta gtctctccac cacccgtcta aaaacgatac tcttctatag caggttcgta
    41881 gtcctgtagc agatatcgtt agttagtaat atacctagag gtgccggaat cgattaatag
    41941 ctagttaaag aggttattac taatattacg gtttagttat agaagagagt atattctata
    42001 ggattcctta tcggaatcct tatcctggtt atcgataaaa ttagatacct ccgtcgacga
    42061 ttctttcggc tataacttct aagagttctt tttagcacct gtttttaggc ttttagcgtc
    42121 cttttcgata ttctcccgga atctctttta acgttcgtta tcctaggtct taataatctg
    42181 gttatagcat tctaagattt cttttaaagg tgtgtatccc tttttcctgt ataccttatt
    42241 aacgtttagg catttctata aaggcttata gttatattta ctcctcttct tattacggta
    42301 atcgtaaaga cactctttct tttactatag agaggactac taaatatctt actatcctaa
    42361 ttatgctcgc taatccttac cttctttatc cttacctagg aaggttaccg tataaaagga
    42421 tactacggta ggcttcttat cgagtcggta taggtggcgg cgataaagct atatcgtata
    42481 ttcctccacg atagattaaa tcaaggttag gtcttcctct tctaaccgga taagctatat
    42541 aaaacgtcct tctaaccact ctaatactat atagccgata gcgttaaaga agccgtctat
    42601 ctattatttc atagtatcgt attcttaaac tttatacatc tcggcgtcgc ggtatagctt
    42661 tataaagtct tctagctagc gctcgtgggg tatacgccta acgttttaga ggtattcgtc
    42721 ctagcgtccc ttaatcagta acttctaggt ggcgttcgtt agcttaaggt gcgtcttaag
    42781 ggtatacagg atatccttaa cttccatttt actagcgtac taatccttta aagcagggct
    42841 aaccgtgttc gcgatatagt cgtggagtac ttatatcccc ctctttttag ccttataccg
    42901 atcctcttcc acctgccaga tcttaaacag tatatcctaa ttagtggcgt tacgttcttc
    42961 ggctatagta ggaggttata gtggatcggt tcgaatatgg cgcttaggcc gtttagcatt
    43021 tttaaggtta ggattaacga ggtcggcaat attatgagag tacgcgatac ttattacggc
    43081 tttaatataa ggcctttaat ctttcggaga ggtaagcgtt acgaggccta taacgggtat
    43141 tactaccgtg gaagttatcg ttatactaat aaaaagtagt agaataggat aatcgaaaag
    43201 gttaattaac tatactaaac gctttaaacg gtagtacgat aaaaacgata aaatgattaa
    43261 ataaaactaa agtaggcgga cgttactaat aatactaaac tacccgctat agatttaagg
    43321 ctgattttga tagcctagaa gctataggat cgatcggaat agctttgttt attagaacgc
    43381 cgggcttaga actattagaa tataaataag gtacgcggaa atatatatgt atttatctaa
    43441 gtgaagttta tgacacttca cggggatatc taactatata gaaaaagcag gggaaataag
    43501 ggtggatata taggagcgag gtactccaca cgtctaacat aatatagttt atcacacccc
    43561 gataaggtgg ctatagtatc tgacagataa gatacaaaaa aataggcaga gggaaaagaa
    43621 aaaaagaaaa aaacaagcaa aggaaagacg atgtcggata gactatggcc cgtttatgga
    43681 tttacggtta cataatgggc cggattgccg agcttataat ccggatagac acctgcagaa
    43741 tcttcaccac taatattacg gtggcaggaa ttctctaacg gtccgttaca gttataatac
    43801 acacataact aacttaatta attttaaccg ttttttctaa cgattttgac tacgctttat
    43861 ctgataatta agagtcttac ttactaagtg aattacctac ctctaccact actaccgatt
    43921 taagaagcta tttagctacg ccgatatagc gtattaatct ataaataact attaagataa
    43981 cagaatacca gcctattacg tataaaacct atcacgatta ggagctctag tatagccact
    44041 gcgaagctac ggccgttaat aataaactat aggagtatct acggcctaat catcctattc
    44101 cccctcctta ataccctatt ttacctacct acgacgattt ctaagcgtta aacgcggtta
    44161 cgtaaatcgg cgccacgcct atgtagctat tagatctaat agccggcggc tagcgcgcct
    44221 acgactctgc gatatagcgc tagaagatat aaagggataa acactataaa tacgctaaag
    44281 gtattaacgc cgtgctatcg tggcagatta agataatcga taaaagccgt aagctgctcc
    44341 tacgtaacgc caccccttag ggggtgtata ccgctattta acgcgatacc gcttactata
    44401 taactacgcg ccgcgtggat atctacgaag aatataacga acacgttcgt atagctccga
    44461 atagccttaa gaagctatag gagtggttag cacgttagca ggaactgtta aagaacctcg
    44521 aggaggttaa atcgacgccc gtaatgtata ggtggccgat ttctttagag gtatccgtgg
    44581 tatcgctagc cgcgattaga ccgaagccga gggacgcctc ctagataagg aagtagttta
    44641 acccgaggat cttcacaccc ttagataacg atatatcaag actaggttta aagactaagg
    44701 aaagcgcggt aattatcgcg ctatagtatt ccctgcactg tatactagaa gcgaagaggg
    44761 taaagatacc ttaaagacca cggctaagcc taaaaaaaag ggcggccgtg ggaagaataa
    44821 agctaagaat cccactaccg cggtatctat agctatacct tctactactt taactaaccg
    44881 ctcttcttct aaaaggcgtt aatctgccct ccggtaaggg gaactctacc gcgtttatac
    44941 tacgcctagt cacgatatta acgcctatta ctacctattc ccggaaatag taacggatag
    45001 ttggattact tacgatagca ctaaaataac cgtctaacgg atcctctaat ataaccctgc
    45061 gatacgcgcg gaagtggaag aattacgcgc tataaagaag gtgaagaagg atgtaggccg
    45121 ggactctata tagcttaaag aggcgtgact taactatagt aacgtccgta gcggcgtctc
    45181 ccacgccgct agctttatag cagaaagcgc tactactagt tacccttttc gagcttctgc
    45241 tatcctcgat tccggtgcca taatttatat atttaacgat ttctcccgtt tttctgaatt
    45301 tacacctgcc acgtaggggg actacgtagt agccggtagt ttaaccctgc ctattaaagg
    45361 gttcggccac gtgaccgtga gattaaacgg actaatagga ggcctcgatt tcaggctctt
    45421 aaatatcgta tactgcgtag attttactta taatttaatc ttaaactaac gcctacgttt
    45481 tcgaggatac tagtaggatt agaagccact aaataactac cttcgacgct ccgatagatc
    45541 tatattatac tagctaagtc accgattcga ttaaaccgtt attaaatacg tgccctctga
    45601 ccaatctacg gctgcttttc taggctcttc ttcttcctct tctgctaccc gaaaagctat
    45661 ctataaatcg acgatacggt atctaagtac tgtaaagggt atcctgtggt atatacggct
    45721 agggcatgca ggccctaaac cgtttagaca cctagaagag tagacgtagg gggttaaaat
    45781 aaagggacta ataactatcg actacgaggc ctacgagctt ataaagacta aacggtatat
    45841 tagtaggcgt cctcgcaccg tacgtgccta cgtaggagaa tagtaggcga ttgattttag
    45901 ggattttaac tgaatatccg acggggactc gaggtttata ttttccaccg accgttatag
    45961 tggttttacg gccacctacg ttataaagag taagctagta gtggatatcc tcgctataat
    46021 taaagaattc ctcgcctaga tagaccgtta attaggctat aaggtgcgcg ttttcgaggc
    46081 tgataacgag ctaacttaag ctaccgatat caccctcttc ttacgtgagg agggtattct
    46141 attagaggta tctgctgccg acacttaagc gtagaacggg ggtgccgaac gcgcggctac
    46201 cgtggtgatt ttaaaaggtt atacgataaa tatccacgct aagctaccgc cgtttatata
    46261 gcctaaggct attcccacgg ccgtatacgt ctataactgc actccacgaa agcagtaaaa
    46321 ggattagaaa acgccctata aggtcctctt taaaaggaag ccgattttat tatatcttcg
    46381 agcctacggt tataaggcgt acccgataac taaggacgcc taaaagggca ctaataagct
    46441 attaaatcgt atcgctccac gcgcctatat cggctacctc atcggctacg attctactaa
    46501 tatcttccgt atctaggtgc taggccggcg ctactaccgc gttattcgta cgcgcgatat
    46561 agattttaac gaacgtgcct ttttcaacgg cgatatcaac gcctttaagg ataacctccg
    46621 taaattaata gaggagaaac tagaagacct gattagttag atcgagtagg agagggctag
    46681 agatttatag tcgtttacgg acgtataagc taaggacccc ccccctttat ataactgcct
    46741 attttgaatt taactcttta ctagggctag ttccccccgg atcccctttc tcgacggcgt
    46801 tataaccgct gccgttaagg ttatagtccg taatacctag ccgtgagggg gtggaggagg
    46861 ctatcttaag tccaggagga caagatttag gtaacgaacc gtgtgattta gctggtgtga
    46921 cgcttgatcc ccgtctatag tagcctataa gtccatagct tcctactcta ccggaaaccc
    46981 cgctattagt tatagcgtta atagtagccg tgatcttaga taatcattat aaagcaccta
    47041 cggctatagg cttcttcgtg gatagaggaa cacgatactg cgatatccct atagtgacgg
    47101 ctacagggtt ctttatagat agaggagcgc gtcctgaccg gtaaggcgat agctagaaaa
    47161 gagactatta ggtagtagta tttaacgctg gccgttacgc cccggatata tatatattaa
    47221 ataggactcc gctaactaaa ttacggttaa aaaggtctac gcctatagcg ctatagcgat
    47281 atttaacgat accctgtaca tccacggccc cggtagtagc taccggaagt ataacccggg
    47341 aggctatatc gggaaatata accccggcgg ttaccccggc agccgtaaag atccaccgta
    47401 aagaactccc tcctcctccg aagaaccctc gcgatatacc cttataccct tacggctacc
    47461 tattctaata ggtataagaa gaccacctgc ggagccacga ggagataggg tcgtggatac
    47521 gggtgccggc gtccgtagta gatagatatt aggttcttaa ctcgatatag gtaataatat
    47581 ataaattcga taagtataga ttcctataca aatataaggt aaggcttata gtgcgaggag
    47641 attaggagta ttaattctcc cttaaggaga tatacgtagt aacgctagcc ggatagtcat
    47701 tccgcgcgtt aatagctatc gctgcccgat ttaaccttat gctattataa ttcgacgtta
    47761 taaacccgtt tatacacgcg cccctccccc acgatatctt tatatacccg ccgctaggct
    47821 ttttagcccc taggagccgt ttatacctga aaaaggcgtt atataggctt aaggagtcct
    47881 tactactata gtaaaagtat ttcttagcta tccttttagc ggacggtttt tagatagtac
    47941 cgtaggaacc gtcctatttt ctacgtcgcg gtttaatcct gtttttctac gttaataata
    48001 tcgttcttac ttataagaaa taatataagg catagataga gcaggctatt aataacctat
    48061 aacgccacta taacctataa gctggcgatc ctctataatg gttctttagt attaaggtta
    48121 ttcgtgaccg tgcctcccgt aaagtctagc tattataacg cgactatatt actaaattag
    48181 aacgcctatt aaagccgaat agtaagtata gtagtaatta tcgcctaacg gacctaatta
    48241 aggttataga gctactaccc tatttaagga cctcgactaa cgttaaaagc tattaacgga
    48301 agataggatc tatactatac atagtagtga tatcgcggct agatatctcc tttatagtat
    48361 taaggctatg ccggtttaac gttaatccag ggcctgttta ccataaggcc gccgattatc
    48421 taatcctcta tctgattaac agctaatcgt ttacgttaga actagggggt agcgatacta
    48481 tcaatatcta cactaacgcc ttatttaccg ataatgccct taatcgtaag agtagttaag
    48541 ggtatataat atgcttattt agaggtataa tcgcgtggcg cgctaataag catgatacgg
    48601 ttataacgtt aataacggaa gtagagctat tagcgttagt ataaggtgta aaagagggta
    48661 tctttatata acgcctatta cttagtatag gagtggaatt taacgatccg gaattaagga
    48721 tcttatacga taataaccaa acaattcgat tagtcaatta agagattagc acactaataa
    48781 cgcgcctccg ccacatcgat atccacggcc actaattacg ttaagtaaag gaataagggt
    48841 aaatactcgt aacgtacgtt acgagcgcgg aaatagtggt agacggatta acgaaggcgt
    48901 tatacggcga gaaatttaag atatttaggt cctaggtagg agtgatagat atacgggaac
    48961 gactatagta aaaatagctg gaggaagtcc ggatagagta tttcgaggac ctggaggacg
    49021 aatttaaggg cggctatagc gaagagatta tataggccgt atactcgtta tgtctgccgg
    49081 ttatgaatag ctttaatcgc ctaactaacg ttttagggcg attagggggt gtgtcggata
    49141 gactatagcc cgtttatgga tttacggtta cgtaataggc cggattgccg agcttataat
    49201 ccgggtggac atctgcagaa tcttcaccac taatattacg gtggcaggaa ttctctgacg
    49261 gtccgttaca gttataatac acatataact gactcaatca attttgaccg ttttttgtga
    49321 cgattttgac tacgctttat ctgatagacg acccacgcgc agagagaaag ccaaaacatt
    49381 ggcggcgcct cagttatagg tgtatttttc tctccccctc tgacgcagtc cgtcgataag
    49441 attctaggca gtcacgatgc ctcactcatc ggacaacaat ggacccctcg tgaagcgcca
    49501 gagattcaat gccacagccg aggcgcttcg tccttcgaac ccagcctcgc gcatctttgc
    49561 gccgtttcgg gtatggctgt gtccattcct ctactgacga tatgatctct catacatctt
    49621 ccctccgtag gttcctcagt tcggcagcta acaatcaatc gtgaagacag ttggcctcgt
    49681 ctccccaaca aacgtgccct tcacctcagt tgcccttggc aagactacct accagatcac
    49741 cacttccgtc ggctgtgctc tacagacata cgacctgaaa aggggtctaa acctggtttt
    49801 cgttactcga ccccagacac ccgagaagat aaccgcgctc tatgcttgga aagaaaagat
    49861 ttttgccgcc tggggtgacc cttcgaatgg cgaggaacat ggcatatggg ttttccaacg
    49921 aggtaggaaa gtggcggaac tccggcttcc cgacgacctc gaccagccga ttcaacagat
    49981 tctcgtcttt ggttcctgga tagtcggatg tgcatcgaca cgcctcgagg tctggcgaac
    50041 gggcacgctc gagcactaca cgagcctgca cacaatggcc ggaaagaaag gcgacaacga
    50101 gattaccggc ggcgttgtga acatgccgac ctacatcaac aagatattcg ttggcaggaa
    50161 agacgggcgg gtggagattt ggaacgtaag caccgggaag ctcatttaca tcatcctgcc
    50221 cccatccccg ggctgcggct ccgtcacctg cttgcaaccg tcgccggcac tatctctttt
    50281 ggccattgcc tactccaagg gtcttcttgt gatccacaac gtcttgaccg acctgtcgat
    50341 catccagctc aatgctggcc acgaagacga accgatttcg accatctctt ttcggacgga
    50401 cggcatgggc gctggtacgg atggtcgaaa agacggtgtc atggccacgg cgacggcttc
    50461 cagcggtgac gttacgttct gggaccttaa tcgtggaggc agagtcctag gaatcctccg
    50521 gagcgcgcac aaccctccca atgaagatgg ccccgtcgtt cgaggcggtg tgagcagagt
    50581 cgaattcctg ccggggcagc ctgtcctggt gacaggtgga ctcgacaatg cactgaagac
    50641 ctggatgttt gatgaaactc cattttctcc tgtcccacga attctccatc aacggagcgg
    50701 gcatgccgca ccagtgaagc gcttgcagtt cctgccgtcc gattttgacg gacccgatgc
    50761 cggcaacaaa tggattatca gcggcgggga ggaccgtagc ttgtggggct ggagcttacg
    50821 gcgagacggg cagagtactg aactcagtca gggcaacatt cggcgggacg ctaagaagca
    50881 tgggatgtta tctgcgaaag ccctggcccg cggacctaca acgaccctcg aagatctcaa
    50941 ggcccccgaa attacttgta ttgctatctc acttaaccga gacggtggca ttggcgccat
    51001 cccgggcaag cagcccatct ggcagaagcg gagagaccgc aaggtgcagg tcgaagccga
    51061 agttagcgga atgacaggct gggaaagcgt tgttacggcc cacaaggacg atttgttcgc
    51121 tcgcacgtgg ttctggggca gaaagcgggc tgggcggtgg gctttcccga caggtgacgg
    51181 tgccaacgtc tctaccgtgg ccatcagccc atgtggaacc tttgccctcg tcggctcctc
    51241 cgagggtgca ctcgacatgt acaatctcca gtcaggcatt catcgccaac ggtttccttc
    51301 gaagctgtct ccggctcagg ctaggcaggt caagatgctg cagctcaaac aggccgacag
    51361 cacgagccaa ctcgactcta gtctaggatc tggatttttg cctggaactg gacggcacac
    51421 caaggccgtg acgggcatca ttgtcgattc gcttaacaaa acggtcgtgt cttgctccct
    51481 cgatgggaag gtcaagttct gggactttgt aactggaggg ctgctgcgtc agattgactg
    51541 gagctcagtc cctgttacgg caagtcggta ttacgcggca aacgacttgg tggccttcgc
    51601 ttgcggcgac cactccattc gtgttgtaga catgggaacc agacgaacca tacgagaatt
    51661 ctggggctgc caggggaagg taaccgactt ctgcttctct aacgacggaa gatggatcat
    51721 tgtggcgtcc gaggactcgc ttatcagagt ttgggacctt cccacgagcc acttgatcga
    51781 tgccattcgc ttggctgcgc cttgcgagtc cctgtctacg tcagccaccg gcgagttcct
    51841 agcggcatct gtccgtggtg agctcggtat ttccatctgg acgaataagg ctctgttcaa
    51901 gcatgttccg gcgagacaga tttccgagac gggcgttgct ctgacttccg ctcccacggc
    51961 ctcgggagaa ggcggccaag ggcttgtgga agcagctttc gacgaggagg ccaccgtgga
    52021 agagggcgat gccgtcgtca caccggctat cgaccagctc agtgccgaca ttatgacgct
    52081 cagtctggtg ccgaggaccc gatggcaaac acttttacac ctggatctaa tcaagcaacg
    52141 aaacaaaccg atcgaacggc ctagcgcgcc ggaaaaggca ccgttcttct taccgtccct
    52201 gcaaggagac aagttgtctg ccttggagaa ggcggcggcg gcagccaatg cgccagaggc
    52261 tacgtccaag atcactagac tggaacgggg gcgtttgcaa gaattattca ccaacaggct
    52321 ctccgaaggc gctgtttctg gaaattgtaa gtcttttcaa acccattctc cccgcctgcg
    52381 tggcgcggaa ctcttggctg atgtttcttc ctagacggca actttatcga atacctaaaa
    52441 tcactctctc cttcgatggc cgatcttgag ctccgctcgc tttctattgg tgacggcggc
    52501 gacaacgagt cgaatggatt gctgcatttc attcgagcac tgacgagacg tcttggcgaa
    52561 cgtcgcgact acgagcttac ccaggcgtgg atggctgtat tcctccgatt gcactttgac
    52621 gtcgtcatgg aaggcgaaac gatactaggg gccctccagg agtggaagga tctccaggaa
    52681 agagagagta aaagactaga tgatcttaca ggatattgtg gcggtgttgt gggcttcctt
    52741 aggagtccaa ggacatgata gtccgactgt gtggctgata ttttcgaaca aattctcacg
    52801 cgtcatatcc ttttcccctt tgtgtcatgg tgccgttgtt gcgtgatatt tctgcaagaa
    52861 gacgaagtcc tctatgaatg catactacag accttttttg aggactgtgg tgcatctgga
    52921 aggttgctga ggtaatagag aggagttcca aagaagcata cctaccttag gcgaagtgta
    52981 ccttaaacag cccgacggct ccgacttcaa agccgttgcg tgtctacctt agagtaccta
    53041 tttaagtacc taagtcatta ccttattaat taccttccag agagggctac cgcgagtact
    53101 ttgtacttac tccggacata tggttattgg attctgtggc gatatagact tagtataagg
    53161 cagaagataa tatatatact aagactaggc cagatatagc cgactataga gagctactaa
    53221 tatatgccct aggctagtac aactatatag ctatataccc tagccctaat ctaatagcta
    53281 gtagtgcggt gtagcttata tactagtata gtctcgctat aggtgttccg ccctaaataa
    53341 taatattaat ctcgttatac gactaagcta tccgtccccc cgtttaatag gtatattagc
    53401 gtttctagag ttttcctata tagttcgatt agtatccagg cgtcggcctt taagtatata
    53461 aagttctgtc tagtattatt attcgagctt atatattatc ttaaggtggt tacctcagac
    53521 tatataatcg atttatgcta tcttattacg tatatataat ataatctcgt atttatcgtc
    53581 ttctattctt acgagaatat attaatagca ttatcggtta ttattaagta tatattaggt
    53641 tacgttatcg atttcctata taagatcttt tatagcgtcg ttaatttata ctccgatatc
    53701 ctatactata ttccgcgtat attacgcgag cttatatcta tcggtttctt atcgggtagt
    53761 aagctaatag ctattaatct ggatttcggc tagtaagtct tctttaatta tatcggctta
    53821 gtaagggttt tatatttatt atttacgtga ataatagttt aggcgtttct atatctgatt
    53881 tcgtagagta gtcgggccta gtttatatcg ctagatattt atagataaag tgtatatata
    53941 gaaatagttt tagaacctgt atattacgct agtatataat tctattaggc tattatttta
    54001 ttattttctt atatagttat tattattatt atcgatctta ctccgctatc ctaactaatc
    54061 tataggagcc ttcctaggct atacggtcct tctcgggtag ctataaaggg gaaaacccgg
    54121 gtaaaacccg tggaaaacct ctatatactt ccttaggtag agaggtgccg ctacggggct
    54181 aatatagccc cggtttatcc ctgctacgta tccggatctt acctctagac tagtggctaa
    54241 cgggaagtgt agtaggctag tagttaggta ggtaagtcta agctaatctc tgtcggtgga
    54301 gcgggggccg agggggcgct accgcgtttc cgctatacgg cggctacggc tctctagcct
    54361 tagtctccct gcgtctctta aggatcatgc cttatattct tatatagtta tattagctag
    54421 tttatctact tatactatta taatagtagg ttcttcggtt ttctaatata tatagtctat
    54481 atagtttata ttcgtgcctt aggggtaggg tagtttttct ttacggagct accccgtaag
    54541 tcttatagta aattatccta taagcgtaat atagcgatta ttttctctaa aacggtatag
    54601 aatatctaat acccttagta taatattaag aattacctac attatattat tatcggttag
    54661 ttatttattt atctagataa ggtagaggat tctagtaagt cctagtatat tacccgtgga
    54721 gtatttacct tgaattaatc agctaagcgc tattctatta aatctaactt tagggaatat
    54781 atatcgtgtt tagtcactgt aattaattac taaattatat acctattaga atcgttttta
    54841 agcgaccgta ttattttaat tacgctaggc tatatagtct tcctaaattc gtgttagttc
    54901 aagttagcag ttattaattt attctgcgta ggtttagtaa gtttataggg cttacccggg
    54961 aaatagtcct atcttaactt tatatctagg tcggtgttac gtgatactta tcgttctaag
    55021 gttggtgtta tccgcgttag tgtccttcgc gtctatatct tcggtaacgt ctataatact
    55081 atccttcgtg gcgtctactg ctaaagcggt cgggtcttat attatataat tttctttatc
    55141 ggcgtttata ttaatagggt ctatttagtg tgatttagaa tatagattcg tagtagaagg
    55201 gataaataag agaagtatac cttaggttaa atcgatataa tgtaggaagg actaaaataa
    55261 atcataagta aagcttaaaa agaattagaa tttaagagtg atacttaggt aatagtaggt
    55321 ataatataag ggaaggtata agggcgtcaa ttaatagagc cgaataatcg gttttagcaa
    55381 ggagggaccc gggctcctat tcgtacgcgc taggatattg ttaatattag ttttaagata
    55441 tatcccataa atatttctag ggcggtttgt tatataactt ctattatagt tttagtgatt
    55501 cttagtatag tagcctagtc gtattaggtt atttgtgaat agtttcgcgt attacctatt
    55561 agtcatatac tacggataaa tctctaaatc ggactaagta gttacgctta tctttccggt
    55621 ccataatagt aacgatttta ataattagca cgtcttctat tattagaggc tatattaggg
    55681 gtagtgctta acagtatagg ttaagagtag ctagctctag atagtcgata aagattatat
    55741 tatgaacttt ctagtattta ggtaaatcta ggcggtatac taggcggcta atccgttcta
    55801 taactatgaa gggtcccgcg tattattatc ctactttagt tattatacca taagatatcg
    55861 ggatactata gcctttatta tttttaagaa gactttgctg cggatatcca ggaattgtag
    55921 tatattttta tagttatagt gttgttttat agatataacg gccttagtaa ttacatcggc
    55981 tatttcgact cgtgctatta gtggggtgtt taggtattct acaattaccg atataacgtt
    56041 attaggagaa accctttaat aacctttcta gggctatatt tggttaatgt agatcttatt
    56101 atataatact cgaattagag tcgcggtaac gctttctcct aatattcggg ctattcgagt
    56161 aagtatatat agaatctaag tgccgactcg acaatctata taattcgttc cgtttaccag
    56221 tctatctata gatagtacgc cattatatat agcagttcgg tgcctaaacg gtactagatt
    56281 ctcttctaaa tccgtgcgag gaatttaggg tcgcggttac taatagttat cttcggtata
    56341 ccctatacta cgtcgaatcg tgcgttaagt attctatggg cctaatcttc tataatatcc
    56401 ttctttaatc caagtacgag cttaagttct ttgaagaatt tataaactat tagtataata
    56461 gcgtcgtggc tattaattaa tatagggagc gcgagaataa agttagtaga aattatatag
    56521 tacgggtata atagaggtat aataggttag agactactat agggcttata gtatagtttc
    56581 tagtaaactc tatatagagg gtaagtctta aggtaacgtc gaaattcctt atacccctca
    56641 tagatataga gctagtgtat agatcagctt aatttagtat atcgtaagta attatagtta
    56701 tatatagagt cgaagatagc cttttattat atatatagaa tatagagtct agagagacta
    56761 tctaatttag actagacgaa cccgtctaag cggacttcga ataggattcg tgctttatta
    56821 gtgccctgtt aatcatttaa ctaaatcgtt actagaattt ctttctagaa tagatcttta
    56881 gcgtatctat atctaatacg gcttttaaaa tccggcgata tcttaattag agtcgttaat
    56941 acgtacagtg tttatattag tagttctgcc tataccctaa tatctagtta tatatattaa
    57001 tattgatatt atgactaata atatccttaa tattcttcga gtatatcgct cgtactcgaa
    57061 taaagaatat cttccccgta attctagacc gttcttttcg agtcagttaa acaaaggatc
    57121 tagttcgact taggaaaagg attacgatat tactacgata tcgatccgta ttacgacact
    57181 attacgatat cgatcccttt acaaagaata aaagatatta acccattccc tcggttcggt
    57241 tctttccttt ctttattctt tgttcttaat cttaatcgct ttttggatcc gaagaatata
    57301 tataatacgc gcgtagagat cttaccttgt aatgctatta ttaccttttg atttttctac
    57361 tgcttttcgt gacttttatc ccttccgctt gtccgatatt attaaagatc tttaaaaggt
    57421 tataagcccg gaaaagctcg actaaagtct cgaaataata tattccttaa ttacctacgg
    57481 tcgtaacgca aaaagagaaa ccacctattc taaataacag tctactctcc tatccgatat
    57541 tccactttat atactactaa cactacctac ctactaacct acctgcctac ctgtctatat
    57601 atctatatct acgattctat ggttcgatcg gtcggtcggc ttagtcgtac gcttataaat
    57661 ctacaaaatc tatagaaaaa acataaagcc tacgattacg tgaattaaat aggggtacta
    57721 ttctttatat acggatataa taaccactat actacgaggg ctattctagt tattaatact
    57781 aggatatctt ttattactta taagtctttg gttctaccta agatttcccc ctatatactt
    57841 tccgaccgtg gagtcctata taaatatcgt gttttttaca cgaccgtgaa tcccctcgct
    57901 ccgcgaagac ccactttagg atcctcgaga ataaagaact atatacaacc tctactttag
    57961 acccgcataa ttaaaggtat tatcgaacag actatagtct tttcggttac gtaataggcc
    58021 agattactaa gagtataatc ctggtagacg cttacagaat ctgcactata taaaatacgc
    58081 tggcagcgtt tccctggcgg tccgatatag atataattat acataattac ctcaattaac
    58141 ctcaacctat tttataacga tttcgactac gctttatcta acaatcaaga gtattactta
    58201 ctaggcgaat aacctaccct tacgactacc gatttaggaa gctatctagc cgcgccgata
    58261 tagcgtgtta atctacaaat aaccattaaa atatcagaat cttataagcc tattacctat
    58321 aaaacccacc gcgattagga gctctatgtt aggtgcctgc atcagtggtc ataataggcc
    58381 cctagtataa acccacaggg gtccaggtat gcctagtcta agaccctcga ggcataaata
    58441 cagtaagtca ttatatagta aacagaatag tccctcgaag taaataaggc ggccctcgag
    58501 gaactaaaaa agcagtctat gaggagtaaa gcgtagtctt aaggagcgag ggagcctccc
    58561 cttttaagag agaggctagt aattaatctg attctttagc tccccctata ttctagttct
    58621 attatagtta tatctaattc cttacttaat cctacctttt tactctttac gattacgtat
    58681 ttaatatttt aatcgttcta ccctctaagg gagtaaagac cgttaagaag agttactaag
    58741 atatctaact atcacgaaat aaacgatcct actttcgatt ttaataaggc tactaattag
    58801 ttcgagtagt agctccgcga tagtaagact gcctttatag aagacgcccc ctataaccag
    58861 gaaaatgata ggaatacgcc gggaattaat actactcctg tatctattac cgtaccggca
    58921 cttatccctg ctcctatccc tgcccttata cctattccta gccctattac tagtaccgcc
    58981 cctaccacta cttctgcctc tactactacc tttacctctt tcgccggcct tattccttag
    59041 gccacgatta taatacgact agcatataat cctaacctgc ccccgtacgt aagcgttaac
    59101 ccagccacgc taatagagga atgactagac gaacgcgtta agtagataaa ggcgtagaac
    59161 caccgtaagc gtaagctcgc ttaccttact aagcttaagg cggatactat taccgccact
    59221 attaccgtta ccgttactac cgccgccgct attaatccta actcggttag cactacttac
    59281 cgccgtatag tagagccgta ataccgtatt atcgtaaccc taacaggtac ctagtataat
    59341 cacgatatat ccacgataac attttaactt tcccttacct aaataggata gtatctccta
    59401 gtttaagtat agtatattta tttaggaaat aaagtaacgg tttaacctag actcttaatc
    59461 cttccctata aacattacga agaactactt cgttatatta tacctcccct actatcttaa
    59521 ggaacgttag taagtgttac ggccagcaga cctaacatac accaaggaca tactggttgt
    59581 aacgtactgg ggcggtcagc gcaccagggc gtaaccagaa gatgactcag gacgatatca
    59641 cgtgccgggt cacgtgatag ataaccggta tagtgtgcac ccgcacaggg aacctattag
    59701 cataggagga tcactaggat tactaggggt cacttagtcc gagaagtgat ccggcgtgat
    59761 cccgaaccag gagatcacca ggacgcccgt gatcccgtag atatatatgc cagtatatcc
    59821 taggtcttac ttctattaga gaataagata tcgattaata taagtcttca cctggactat
    59881 tagtctacgc ctgactctac cttataaaga agacgcctag tctttacgac gtaactacga
    59941 ctagacacta cgaatgatag ttactgctct ttagttaata tcctcttctt attttaaatt
    60001 aaaaccttga cgctagtccc ctatcgtccg ctatactata gaggaccgga aaccgtcgta
    60061 atattttaat cgatcctgtt cggtaagctg accttaacag ctaatgagca gtatacccga
    60121 agtagaagct acttcgccta aggaagaaga agtcacttta tctgaagaag aatcatcgtc
    60181 taaagaatcc agctcctccg acaaagagga aggaccagaa caaacttaat aagacgacga
    60241 agtagccagc aatcactctt ctaacatatc gaataataat aaccgtacca cgaacgctat
    60301 aagcaccgcg acgcctacca ctaccactaa aggaagcaac gaccttcagc agattcgcga
    60361 tataattact tagctttagg gggagaatac gaccctaaga gcttagctaa actatcctgg
    60421 aatcggggct aagtatagat accctatacc ccctaagtac gacgggactt aaggatagct
    60481 ttagagcttt attacttagc ttaaaggcta tcttttattc tactaggata gtatccgtac
    60541 ggaagaaact aaggtacttt ataccacggc actccttata gaagatacgt ataaatagtt
    60601 cgagtctatc tataaagact acctagagaa tatagaaata gagatactaa ggaagcccgg
    60661 gaccacggta atcttcgaga actttaacgt gtttatcgag agacttaata ctatcttcgg
    60721 ctagcccgat aaggaaagag tcgcggccga ataactaagc tagctatatt agactaagtt
    60781 agctacggac tatactataa gattctagta aatcttatta aagcttagct acccggataa
    60841 gccctttata gatcggtact actaaggact taaggaagaa gtaaaggata aactatatcg
    60901 attagactaa cctaagatat ttagcgaata taccgcgata gtaattcgta tcgataaccg
    60961 gaactataaa taataccgtt agaaaaagta ttaaataagt attccgtttt acacggctaa
    61021 ttcgaagaag aaataattat acctatacta attcggaaat accttatata gatattataa
    61081 tagacctata aagctcgata atattaaccg ataaagcgat aagcagggta aaagggatat
    61141 aactaaagtt aagtgttata actataatag gctaggttac tatatacgcg actattataa
    61201 gcctaagaaa gaataaccgt aacgataagt aaacgcgatc gagaaaggaa gaccctagaa
    61261 ggaaattaac gctattagat acctggaaat ttatagggac gaaatactat acgttaacct
    61321 ctattaggta acctgctacg ataactat
//
